# Supplementary material for: Combining systems and synthetic biology for in vivo enzymology
Source: bioRxiv preprint, doi:10.1101/2024.02.02.578620, version 4 (2024-08-01)
Supplement: Dataset EV1 [file 578620_file16.zip › Supplementary_data_Plasmids_Castano-Cerezo2024.gb]

LOCUS       pENZ079                 9254 bp ds-DNA     circular     15-DEC-2023
DEFINITION  .
KEYWORDS    "accession:addgene_73275_165988"
SOURCE      synthetic DNA construct
  ORGANISM  synthetic DNA construct
COMMENT     GENERAL Depositing Lab: Irina Borodina Publication: Jessop-Fabre et
            al Biotechnol J. 2016 Aug;11(8):1110-7. doi:
            10.1002/biot.201600147. Epub 2016 Jun 23. Purpose: (Empty Backbone)
            EasyClone-MarkerFree backbone vector for the addition of 1 or 2
            genes and promoters for integration into site XI-2 (Chr XI:
            91575..92913) BACKBONE Backbone manufacturer: DTU Backbone size
            (bp): 4569 Modifications to backbone: The pCfB2903 vector was
            created by amplifying the p0384 (pXI-2-URA3-DR) with primers that
            were designed to attach to either side of the selection markers,
            creating a fragment that no longer contained the marker. These
            fragments were then ligated to form the marker-less vectors. The
            PAM sites in the integration regions were removed by site-directed
            mutagenesis. Vector backbone: p0384 (pXI-2-URA3-DR) Vector type:
            Yeast Expression, CRISPR, Synthetic Biology CLONING INFORMATION
            Cloning method: Restriction Enzyme GROWTH IN BACTERIA Bacterial
            Resistance(s): Ampicillin Copy number: High Copy Growth Strain(s):
            DH5alpha Growth Temperature: 37°C
FEATURES             Location/Qualifiers
     primer_bind     42..61
                     /label="Kan-R"
                     /ApEinfo_revcolor="#ff9ccd"
                     /ApEinfo_fwdcolor="#ff9ccd"
     primer_bind     67..86
                     /label="pENTR-R"
                     /ApEinfo_revcolor="#faac61"
                     /ApEinfo_fwdcolor="#faac61"
     protein_bind    293..326
                     /label="FRT (minimal)"
                     /ApEinfo_revcolor="#85dae9"
                     /ApEinfo_fwdcolor="#85dae9"
     misc_recomb     293..326
                     /label="FRT"
                     /ApEinfo_revcolor="#c7b0e3"
                     /ApEinfo_fwdcolor="#c7b0e3"
     misc_feature    365..935
                     /label="Chr XI site II"
                     /ApEinfo_revcolor="#f8d3a9"
                     /ApEinfo_fwdcolor="#f8d3a9"
     promter         complement(982..1631)
                     /label="THD3p"
                     /ApEinfo_revcolor="#ff9ccd"
                     /ApEinfo_fwdcolor="#ff9ccd"
     misc_feature    1645..2625
                     /label="pPGK1"
                     /ApEinfo_revcolor="#d6b295"
                     /ApEinfo_fwdcolor="#d6b295"
     misc_feature    2640..4388
                     /label="XdCrtI"
                     /ApEinfo_revcolor="#d59687"
                     /ApEinfo_fwdcolor="#d59687"
     CDS             2640..4388
                     /ApEinfo_revcolor="#84b0dc"
                     /ApEinfo_fwdcolor="#84b0dc"
                     /translation="MGKEQDQDKPTAIIVGCGIGGIATAARLAKEGFQVTVFEKNDYSGGRCSLIERDGYRFDQGPSLLLLPDLFKQTFEDLGEKMEDWVDLIKCEPNYVCHFHDEETFTFSTDMALLKREVERFEGKDGFDRFLSFIQEAHRHYELAVVHVLQKNFPGFAAFLRLQFIGQILALHPFESIWTRVCRYFKTDRLRRVFSFAVMYMGQSPYSAPGTYSLLQYTELTEGIWYPRGGFWQVPNTLLQIVKRNNPSAKFNFNAPVSQVLLSPAKDRATGVRLESGEEHHADVVIVNADLVYASEHLIPDDARNKIGQLGEVKRSWWADLVGGKKLKGSCSSLSFYWSMDRIVDGLGGHNIFLAEDFKGSFDTIFEELGLPADPSFYVNVPSRIDPSAAPEGKDAIVILVPCGHIDASNPQDYNKLVARARKFVIQTLSAKLGLPDFEKMIVAEKVHDAPSWEKEFNLKDGSILGLAHNFMQVLGFRPSTRHPKYDKLFFVGASTHPGTGVPIVLAGAKLTANQVLESFDRSPAPDPNMSLSVPYGKPLKSNGTGIDSQVQLKFMDLERWVYLLVLLIGAVIARSVGVLAF*"
     misc_feature    4408..4597
                     /label="Cyc1t"
                     /ApEinfo_revcolor="#ff0000"
                     /ApEinfo_fwdcolor="#ff0000"
     misc_recomb     complement(4638..4671)
                     /label="LoxP"
                     /ApEinfo_revcolor="#9eafd2"
                     /ApEinfo_fwdcolor="#9eafd2"
     gene            4682..6110
                     /label="KanMX"
                     /ApEinfo_revcolor="#85dae9"
                     /ApEinfo_fwdcolor="#85dae9"
     misc_recomb     complement(6119..6152)
                     /label="LoxP"
                     /ApEinfo_revcolor="#9eafd2"
                     /ApEinfo_fwdcolor="#9eafd2"
     misc_feature    6221..6758
                     /label="Chr XI site II"
                     /ApEinfo_revcolor="#c7b0e3"
                     /ApEinfo_fwdcolor="#c7b0e3"
     protein_bind    complement(6801..6834)
                     /label="FRT (minimal)"
                     /ApEinfo_revcolor="#b7e6d7"
                     /ApEinfo_fwdcolor="#b7e6d7"
     misc_recomb     complement(6801..6834)
                     /label="FRT"
                     /ApEinfo_revcolor="#c7b0e3"
                     /ApEinfo_fwdcolor="#c7b0e3"
     primer_bind     complement(7304..7320)
                     /label="M13 fwd"
                     /ApEinfo_revcolor="#b4abac"
                     /ApEinfo_fwdcolor="#b4abac"
     primer_bind     complement(7304..7321)
                     /label="M13-fwd"
                     /ApEinfo_revcolor="#85dae9"
                     /ApEinfo_fwdcolor="#85dae9"
     primer_bind     complement(7419..7436)
                     /label="L4440"
                     /ApEinfo_revcolor="#f8d3a9"
                     /ApEinfo_fwdcolor="#f8d3a9"
     rep_origin      complement(7590..8178)
                     /label="ori"
                     /ApEinfo_revcolor="#c6c9d1"
                     /ApEinfo_fwdcolor="#c6c9d1"
     primer_bind     complement(7670..7689)
                     /label="pBR322ori-F"
                     /ApEinfo_revcolor="#d59687"
                     /ApEinfo_fwdcolor="#d59687"
     CDS             complement(8302..9162)
                     /label="AmpR"
                     /ApEinfo_revcolor="#c6c9d1"
                     /ApEinfo_fwdcolor="#c6c9d1"
     primer_bind     8925..8944
                     /label="Amp-R"
                     /ApEinfo_revcolor="#b1ff67"
                     /ApEinfo_fwdcolor="#b1ff67"
     promoter        complement(9163..9254)
                     /label="AmpR promoter"
                     /ApEinfo_revcolor="#b4abac"
                     /ApEinfo_fwdcolor="#b4abac"
ORIGIN
        1 taggggtcag tgttacaacc aattaaccaa ttctgaacat tatcgcgagc ccatttatac
       61 ctgaatatgg ctcataacac cccttgtttg cctggcggca gtagcgcggt ggtcccacct
      121 gaccccatgc cgaactcaga agtgaaacgc cgtagcgccg atggtagtgt ggggactccc
      181 catgcgagag tagggaactg ccaggcatca aataaaacga aaggctcagt cgaaagactg
      241 ggcctttcgc ccgggctaat tatggggtgt cgcccttatt cgactctata gtgaagttCC
      301 TATTCTCTAG AAAGTATAGG AACTTctgaa gtggggattt aaatgcGGCC GCGCTGAGGG
      361 TTTAAtgagg attttcgatg gagcaggatg aggagaaata gtaccacatg tatatatcca
      421 ttacaaaaag gtttatatac aattacaata gacccttgtt ggggtttctg aaaaaagaag
      481 tagtcgatgc catcggcaat aatacggaat tacgagaaac acaatcccga tccttttttg
      541 ggtaattact tcaccgattc taccgattta tcatgccaaa aaaaattcac cgtgggttct
      601 agaagtgccc tttgaggatt gtagccactc taacccacac ggcctcctta ctagctgact
      661 aaggtgacaa aaccgcaagg actggaaagt cgccactcat ctgaaaattc tcaagttttt
      721 cactactgag tttatgcttt cgaatttttt tgttcggtaa tagcacggcg gttcgattca
      781 attccgccgc tccgagcgat gctccgcaaa actcagtaat aagctttctg atggttcacc
      841 ccttttttag cacgcggggt gtaactcaac agaaaaatgt gccatagaac aagactaggc
      901 aaaagccaag gagcgtttgc catgaacttc cacaaattaa gtcctcagcG AGCTCGCATG
      961 GAATGCGTcT CGAGTCTAGA ACGAAACTAA GTTCTTGGTG TTTTAAAACT AAAAAAAAGA
     1021 CTAACTATAA AAGTAGAATT TAAGAAGTTT AAGAAATAGA TTTACAGAAT TACAATCAAT
     1081 ACCTACCGTC TTTATATACT TATTAGTCAA GTAGGGGAAT AATTTCAGGG AACTGGTTTC
     1141 AACCTTTTTT TTCAGCTTTT TCCAAATCAG AGAGAGCAGA AGGTAATAGA AGGTGTAAGA
     1201 AAATGAGATA GATACATGCG TGGGTCAATT GCCTTGTGTC ATCATTTACT CCAGGCAGGT
     1261 TGCATCACTC CATTGAGGTT GTGCCCGTTT TTTGCCTGTT TGTGCCCCTG TTCTCTGTAG
     1321 TTGCGCTAAG AGAATGGACC TATGAACTGA TGGTTGGTGA AGAAAACAAT ATTTTGGTGC
     1381 TGGGATTCTT TTTTTTTCTG GATGCCAGCT TAAAAAGCGG GCTCCATTAT ATTTAGTGGA
     1441 TGCCAGGAAT AAACTGTTCA CCCAGACACC TACGATGTTA TATATTCTGT GTAACCCGCC
     1501 CCCTATTTTG GGCATGTACG GGTTACAGCA GAATTAAAAG GCTAATTTTT TGACTAAATA
     1561 AAGTTAGGAA AATCACTACT ATTAATTATT TACGTATTCT TTGAAATGGC AGTATTGATA
     1621 ATGATAAACT CTCCGGTTCT TTTCAGTACC TTCAAAGAAT GGGGTCTTAT CTTGTTTTGC
     1681 AAGTACCACT GAGCAGGATA ATAATAGAAA TGATAATATA CTATAGTAGA GATAACGTCG
     1741 ATGACTTCCC ATACTGTAAT TGCTTTTAGT TGTGTATTTT TAGTGTGCAA GTTTCTGTAA
     1801 ATCGATTAAT TTTTTTTTCT TTCCTCTTTT TATTAACCTT AATTTTTATT TTAGATTCCT
     1861 GACTTCAACT CAAGACGCAC AGATATTATA ACATCTGCAT AATAGGCATT TGCAAGAATT
     1921 ACTCGTGAGT AAGGAAAGAG TGAGGAACTA TCGCATACCT GCATTTAAAG ATGCCGATTT
     1981 GGGCGCGAAT CCTTTATTTT GGCTTCACCC TCATACTATT ATCAGGGCCA GAAAAAGGAA
     2041 GTGTTTCCCT CCTTCTTGAA TTGATGTTAC CCTCATAAAG CACGTGGCCT CTTATCGAGA
     2101 AAGAAATTAC CGTCGCTCGT GATTTGTTTG CAAAAAGAAC AAAACTGAAA AAACCCAGAC
     2161 ACGCTCGACT TCCTGTCTTC CTATTGATTG CAGCTTCCAA TTTCGTCACA CAACAAGGTC
     2221 CTAGCGACGG CTCACAGGTT TTGTAACAAG CAATCGAAGG TTCTGGAATG GCGGGAAAGG
     2281 GTTTAGTACC ACATGCTATG ATGCCCACTG TGATCTCCAG AGCAAAGTTC GTTCGATCGT
     2341 ACTGTTACTC TCTCTCTTTC AAACAGAATT GTCCGAATCG TGTGACAACA ACAGCCTGTT
     2401 CTCACACACT CTTTTCTTCT AACCAAGGGG GTGGTTTAGT TTAGTAGAAC CTCGTGAAAC
     2461 TTACATTTAC ATATATATAA ACTTGCATAA ATTGGTCAAT GCAAGAAATA CATATTTGGT
     2521 CTTTTCTAAT TCGTAGTTTT TCAAGTTCTT AGATGCTTTC TTTTTCTCTT TTTTACAGAT
     2581 CATCAAGGAA GTAATTATCT ACTTTTTACA ACAAATATAA AACAACTTAA GCCCGGGAAA
     2641 TGGGAAAAGA ACAAGATCAG GATAAACCCA CAGCTATCAT CGTGGGATGT GGTATCGGTG
     2701 GAATCGCCAC TGCCGCTCGT CTTGCTAAAG AAGGTTTCCA GGTCACGGTG TTCGAGAAGA
     2761 ACGACTACTC CGGAGGTCGA TGCTCTTTAA TCGAGCGAGA TGGTTATCGA TTCGATCAGG
     2821 GGCCCAGTTT GCTGCTCTTG CCAGATCTCT TCAAGCAGAC ATTCGAAGAT TTGGGGGAGA
     2881 AGATGGAAGA TTGGGTCGAT CTCATCAAGT GTGAACCCAA CTATGTTTGC CACTTCCACG
     2941 ATGAAGAGAC TTTCACTTTT TCAACCGACA TGGCGTTGCT CAAGCGGGAA GTCGAGCGTT
     3001 TTGAAGGCAA AGATGGATTT GATCGGTTCT TGTCGTTTAT CCAAGAAGCC CACAGACATT
     3061 ACGAGCTTGC TGTCGTTCAC GTCCTGCAGA AGAACTTCCC TGGCTTCGCA GCATTCTTAC
     3121 GGCTACAGTT CATTGGCCAA ATCCTGGCTC TTCACCCCTT CGAGTCTATC TGGACAAGAG
     3181 TTTGTCGATA TTTCAAGACC GACAGATTAC GAAGAGTCTT CTCGTTTGCA GTGATGTACA
     3241 TGGGTCAAAG CCCATACAGT GCGCCCGGAA CATATTCCTT GCTCCAATAC ACCGAATTGA
     3301 CCGAGGGCAT CTGGTATCCG AGAGGAGGCT TTTGGCAGGT TCCTAATACT CTTCTTCAGA
     3361 TCGTCAAGCG CAACAATCCC TCAGCCAAGT TCAATTTCAA CGCTCCAGTT TCCCAGGTTC
     3421 TTCTCTCTCC TGCCAAGGAC CGAGCGACTG GTGTTCGACT TGAATCCGGC GAGGAACATC
     3481 ACGCCGATGT TGTGATTGTC AATGCTGACC TCGTTTACGC CTCCGAGCAC TTGATTCCTG
     3541 ACGATGCCAG AAACAAGATT GGCCAACTGG GTGAAGTCAA GAGAAGTTGG TGGGCTGACT
     3601 TAGTTGGTGG AAAGAAGCTC AAGGGAAGTT GCAGTAGTTT GAGCTTCTAC TGGAGCATGG
     3661 ACCGAATCGT GGACGGTCTG GGCGGACACA ATATCTTCTT GGCCGAGGAC TTCAAGGGAT
     3721 CATTCGACAC AATCTTCGAG GAGTTGGGTC TCCCAGCCGA TCCTTCCTTT TACGTGAACG
     3781 TTCCCTCGCG AATCGATCCT TCTGCCGCTC CCGAAGGCAA AGATGCTATC GTCATTCTTG
     3841 TGCCGTGTGG CCATATCGAC GCTTCGAACC CTCAAGATTA CAACAAGCTT GTTGCTCGGG
     3901 CAAGGAAGTT TGTGATCCAA ACGCTTTCCG CCAAGCTTGG ACTTCCCGAC TTTGAAAAAA
     3961 TGATTGTGGC AGAGAAGGTT CACGATGCTC CCTCTTGGGA GAAAGAATTT AACCTCAAGG
     4021 ACGGAAGCAT CTTGGGACTG GCTCACAACT TTATGCAAGT TCTTGGTTTC AGGCCGAGCA
     4081 CCAGACATCC CAAGTATGAC AAGTTGTTCT TTGTCGGGGC TTCGACTCAT CCCGGAACTG
     4141 GGGTTCCCAT CGTCTTGGCT GGAGCCAAGT TAACTGCCAA CCAAGTTCTC GAATCCTTTG
     4201 ACCGATCCCC AGCTCCAGAT CCCAATATGT CACTCTCCGT ACCATATGGA AAACCTCTCA
     4261 AATCAAATGG AACGGGTATC GATTCTCAGG TCCAGCTGAA GTTCATGGAT TTGGAGAGAT
     4321 GGGTATACCT TTTGGTGTTG TTGATTGGGG CCGTGATCGC TCGATCCGTT GGTGTTCTTG
     4381 CTTTCTGAGG TACCGCGGCT AGCTAAGATC CGCTCTAACC GAAAAGGAAG GAGTTAGACA
     4441 ACCTGAAGTC TAGGTCCCTA TTTATTTTTT TATAGTTATG TTAGTATTAA GAACGTTATT
     4501 TATATTTCAA ATTTTTCTTT TTTTTCTGTA CAGACGCGTG TACGCATGTA ACATTATACT
     4561 GAAAACCTTG CTTGAGAAGG TTTTGGGACG CTCGAAGCCT GCAGGACTAG TGCTGaggca
     4621 ttgctatacg aagttatata acttcgtata atgtatgcta tacgaagtta ttaggtctag
     4681 tagcttgcct cgtccccgcc gggtcacccg gccagcgaca tggaggccca gaataccctc
     4741 cttgacagtc ttgacgtgcg cagctcaggg gcatgatgtg actgtcgccc gtacatttag
     4801 cccatacatc cccatgtata atcatttgca tccatacatt ttgatggccg cacggcgcga
     4861 agcaaaaatt acggctcctc gctgcagacc tgcgagcagg gaaacgctcc cctcacagac
     4921 gcgttgaatt gtccccacgc cgcgcccctg tagagaaata taaaaggtta ggatttgcca
     4981 ctgaggttct tctttcatat acttcctttt aaaatcttgc taggatacag ttctcacatc
     5041 acatccgaac ataaacaacc atgggtaagg aaaagactca cgtttcgagg ccgcgattaa
     5101 attccaacat ggatgctgat ttatatgggt ataaatgggc tcgcgataat gtcgggcaat
     5161 caggtgcgac aatctatcga ttgtatggga agcccgatgc gccagagttg tttctgaaac
     5221 atggcaaagg tagcgttgcc aatgatgtta cagatgagat ggtcagacta aactggctga
     5281 cggaatttat gcctcttccg accatcaagc attttatccg tactcctgat gatgcatggt
     5341 tactcaccac tgcgatcccc ggcaaaacag cattccaggt attagaagaa tatcctgatt
     5401 caggtgaaaa tattgttgat gcgctggcag tgttcctgcg ccggttgcat tcgattcctg
     5461 tttgtaattg tccttttaac agcgatcgcg tatttcgtct cgctcaggcg caatcacgaa
     5521 tgaataacgg tttggttgat gcgagtgatt ttgatgacga gcgtaatggc tggcctgttg
     5581 aacaagtctg gaaagaaatg cataagcttt tgccattctc accggattca gtcgtcactc
     5641 atggtgattt ctcacttgat aaccttattt ttgacgaggg gaaattaata ggttgtattg
     5701 atgttggacg agtcggaatc gcagaccgat accaggatct tgccatccta tggaactgcc
     5761 tcggtgagtt ttctccttca ttacagaaac ggctttttca aaaatatggt attgataatc
     5821 ctgatatgaa taaattgcag tttcatttga tgctcgatga gtttttctaa tcagtactga
     5881 caataaaaag attcttgttt tcaagaactt gtcatttgta tagttttttt atattgtagt
     5941 tgttctattt taatcaaatg ttagcgtgat ttatattttt tttcgcctcg acatcatctg
     6001 cccagatgcg aagttaagtg cgcagaaagt aatatcatgc gtcaatcgta tgtgaatgct
     6061 ggtcgctata ctgctgtcga ttcgatacta acgccgccat ccagtgtcga aaacgaacat
     6121 aacttcgtat aatgtatgct atacgaagtt atGAAGGCTT GCCATTGGAC AGGggactag
     6181 tgctgaggca ttaatcacac gactagcgct ttcagatatt aaaaagttta gatgtaggtt
     6241 ttagcggtaa cagttatata aatcgtgttt cttctcttga tgaaacaaaa aaatgctaga
     6301 aaaactttgt cgtttcttac ttttggtgcg ctttgcagtt ttcgtggcta gacttagaat
     6361 catttctcct cagatttctt gattaaagtt tggtgcgaag ccctactcta acattggtgt
     6421 tcttcttttc attcacgcaa gttaagtcca ggaaggtgag caaatgctca tccttctgtt
     6481 catgcgtgac ggctgaatta tccttatctg gcgtacccgt gcagccgttt ccgtgcctcg
     6541 gttcctccga gatatcctta gggaccgcca gggaccatga ttgcgtcaac tgttgtcacc
     6601 gctccagagg atcctctgta accttttcaa ccataaaaat agaaagggca cagggttggg
     6661 gtatttgaat tttttttttg ggttttttcg tattacttat tacttacctt cttttctata
     6721 taattttgtt tttccctggt agagcggaat cttcccacAT TAAGACCTCA GCgcggccgc
     6781 aaatttaaAT AAAATGAAGT gaagttccta tactttctag agaataggaa cttctatagt
     6841 gagtcgaata agggcgacac aaaatttatt ctaaatgcat aataaatact gataacatct
     6901 tatagtttgt attatatttt gtattatcgt tgacatgtat aattttgata tcaaaaactg
     6961 attttccctt tattattttc gagatttatt ttcttaattc tctttaacaa actagaaata
     7021 ttgtatatac aaaaaatcat aaataataga tgaatagttt aattataggt gttcatcaat
     7081 cgaaaaagca acgtatctta tttaaagtgc gttgcttttt tctcatttat aaggttaaat
     7141 aattctcata tatcaagcaa agtgacaggc gcccttaaat attctgacaa atgctctttc
     7201 cctaaactcc ccccataaaa aaacccgccg aagcgggttt ttacgttatt tgcggattaa
     7261 cgattactcg ttatcagaac cgcccagggg gcccgagctt aagactggcc gtcgttttac
     7321 aacacagaaa gagtttgtag aaacgcaaaa aggccatccg tcaggggcct tctgcttagt
     7381 ttgatgcctg gcagttccct actctcgcct tccgcttcct cgctcactga ctcgctgcgc
     7441 tcggtcgttc ggctgcggcg agcggtatca gctcactcaa aggcggtaat acggttatcc
     7501 acagaatcag gggataacgc aggaaagaac atgtgagcaa aaggccagca aaaggccagg
     7561 aaccgtaaaa aggccgcgtt gctggcgttt ttccataggc tccgcccccc tgacgagcat
     7621 cacaaaaatc gacgctcaag tcagaggtgg cgaaacccga caggactata aagataccag
     7681 gcgtttcccc ctggaagctc cctcgtgcgc tctcctgttc cgaccctgcc gcttaccgga
     7741 tacctgtccg cctttctccc ttcgggaagc gtggcgcttt ctcatagctc acgctgtagg
     7801 tatctcagtt cggtgtaggt cgttcgctcc aagctgggct gtgtgcacga accccccgtt
     7861 cagcccgacc gctgcgcctt atccggtaac tatcgtcttg agtccaaccc ggtaagacac
     7921 gacttatcgc cactggcagc agccactggt aacaggatta gcagagcgag gtatgtaggc
     7981 ggtgctacag agttcttgaa gtggtgggct aactacggct acactagaag aacagtattt
     8041 ggtatctgcg ctctgctgaa gccagttacc ttcggaaaaa gagttggtag ctcttgatcc
     8101 ggcaaacaaa ccaccgctgg tagcggtggt ttttttgttt gcaagcagca gattacgcgc
     8161 agaaaaaaag gatctcaaga agatcctttg atcttttcta cggggtctga cgctcagtgg
     8221 aacgacgcgc gcgtaactca cgttaaggga ttttggtcat gagcttgcgc cgtcccgtca
     8281 agtcagcgta atgctctgct tttaccaatg cttaatcagt gaggcaccta tctcagcgat
     8341 ctgtctattt cgttcatcca tagttgcctg actccccgtc gtgtagataa ctacgatacg
     8401 ggagggctta ccatctggcc ccagcgctgc gatgataccg cgagaaccac gctcaccggc
     8461 tccggattta tcagcaataa accagccagc cggaagggcc gagcgcagaa gtggtcctgc
     8521 aactttatcc gcctccatcc agtctattaa ttgttgccgg gaagctagag taagtagttc
     8581 gccagttaat agtttgcgca acgttgttgc catcgctaca ggcatcgtgg tgtcacgctc
     8641 gtcgtttggt atggcttcat tcagctccgg ttcccaacga tcaaggcgag ttacatgatc
     8701 ccccatgttg tgcaaaaaag cggttagctc cttcggtcct ccgatcgttg tcagaagtaa
     8761 gttggccgca gtgttatcac tcatggttat ggcagcactg cataattctc ttactgtcat
     8821 gccatccgta agatgctttt ctgtgactgg tgagtactca accaagtcat tctgagaata
     8881 gtgtatgcgg cgaccgagtt gctcttgccc ggcgtcaata cgggataata ccgcgccaca
     8941 tagcagaact ttaaaagtgc tcatcattgg aaaacgttct tcggggcgaa aactctcaag
     9001 gatcttaccg ctgttgagat ccagttcgat gtaacccact cgtgcaccca actgatcttc
     9061 agcatctttt actttcacca gcgtttctgg gtgagcaaaa acaggaaggc aaaatgccgc
     9121 aaaaaaggga ataagggcga cacggaaatg ttgaatactc atattcttcc tttttcaata
     9181 ttattgaagc atttatcagg gttattgtct catgagcgga tacatatttg aatgtattta
     9241 gaaaaataaa caaa
//
LOCUS       pENZ044                 6190 bp ds-DNA     circular     15-DEC-2023
DEFINITION  .
FEATURES             Location/Qualifiers
     CDS             complement(637..705)
                     /label="LacZ alpha"
                     /ApEinfo_revcolor="#84b0dc"
                     /ApEinfo_fwdcolor="#84b0dc"
     primer_bind     776..793
                     /label="M13-fwd"
                     /ApEinfo_revcolor="#85dae9"
                     /ApEinfo_fwdcolor="#85dae9"
     misc_feature    819..1394
                     /label="Chr XI site III"
                     /ApEinfo_revcolor="#c6c9d1"
                     /ApEinfo_fwdcolor="#c6c9d1"
     terminator      complement(1433..1598)
                     /label="ADH1 terminator"
                     /ApEinfo_revcolor="#d6b295"
                     /ApEinfo_fwdcolor="#d6b295"
     misc_feature    1663..1852
                     /label="Cyc1t"
                     /ApEinfo_revcolor="#ff0000"
                     /ApEinfo_fwdcolor="#ff0000"
     primer_bind     complement(1869..1889)
                     /label="T7"
                     /ApEinfo_revcolor="#85dae9"
                     /ApEinfo_fwdcolor="#85dae9"
     primer_bind     complement(1898..1915)
                     /label="M13-fwd"
                     /ApEinfo_revcolor="#85dae9"
                     /ApEinfo_fwdcolor="#85dae9"
     None            1970..3801
                     /label="Hygromycin resistance gene"
                     /ApEinfo_revcolor="#f58a5e"
                     /ApEinfo_fwdcolor="#f58a5e"
     misc_recomb     complement(2010..2043)
                     /label="LoxP"
                     /ApEinfo_revcolor="#9eafd2"
                     /ApEinfo_fwdcolor="#9eafd2"
     misc_recomb     complement(3736..3769)
                     /label="LoxP"
                     /ApEinfo_revcolor="#9eafd2"
                     /ApEinfo_fwdcolor="#9eafd2"
     misc_feature    3802..4334
                     /label="Chr XI site III"
                     /ApEinfo_revcolor="#b7e6d7"
                     /ApEinfo_fwdcolor="#b7e6d7"
     primer_bind     complement(4363..4383)
                     /label="M13-rev"
                     /ApEinfo_revcolor="#85dae9"
                     /ApEinfo_fwdcolor="#85dae9"
     misc_binding    complement(4389..4411)
                     /label="LacO"
                     /ApEinfo_revcolor="#84b0dc"
                     /ApEinfo_fwdcolor="#84b0dc"
     promoter        complement(4415..4445)
                     /label="lac promoter"
                     /ApEinfo_revcolor="#c7b0e3"
                     /ApEinfo_fwdcolor="#c7b0e3"
     rep_origin      complement(4751..5433)
                     /label="ColE1 origin"
                     /ApEinfo_revcolor="#9eafd2"
                     /ApEinfo_fwdcolor="#9eafd2"
     CDS             complement(5531..6190)
                     /label="AmpR"
                     /ApEinfo_revcolor="#ffef86"
                     /ApEinfo_fwdcolor="#ffef86"
ORIGIN
        1 cattggaaaa cgttcttcgg ggcgaaaact ctcaaggatc ttaccgctgt tgagatccag
       61 ttcgatgtaa cccactcgtg cacccaactg atcttcagca tcttttactt tcaccagcgt
      121 ttctgggtga gcaaaaacag gaaggcaaaa tgccgcaaaa aagggaataa gggcgacacg
      181 gaaatgttga atactcatac tcttcctttt tcaatattat tgaagcattt atcagggtta
      241 ttgtctcatg agcggataca tatttgaatg tatttagaaa aataaacaaa taggggttcc
      301 gcgcacattt ccccgaaaag tgccacctga cgtctaagaa accattatta tcatgacatt
      361 aacctataaa aataggcgta tcacgaggcc ctttcgtctc gcgcgtttcg gtgatgacgg
      421 tgaaaacctc tgacacatgc agctcccgga gacggtcaca gcttgtctgt aagcggatgc
      481 cgggagcaga caagcccgtc agggcgcgtc agcgggtgtt ggcgggtgtc ggggctggct
      541 taactatgcg gcatcagagc agattgtact gagagtgcac catatgcggt gtgaaatacc
      601 gcacagatgc gtaaggagaa aataccgcat caggcgccat tcgccattca ggctgcgcaa
      661 ctgttgggaa gggcgatcgg tgcgggcctc ttcgctatta cgccagctgg cgaaaggggg
      721 atgtgctgca aggcgattaa gttgggtaac gccagggttt tcccagtcac gacgttgtaa
      781 aacgacggcc agtgccagcg gccgcgctga gggtttaata gttacttgct ctatgcgttt
      841 gcgcatcctc tttttacttt ttttttttca gtaaagccta agcataaatc gttttatacg
      901 tacgacacgt tcaacttttc ttggttagta gtggcaatct ctgcaataca tacagggagt
      961 catggtctat catcttgtcc aatcaaagaa gcatcggttc agatcgagca aactgtaggg
     1021 agaaaggaaa gtagaaatgc agagtgtgct atatgtccaa tctcggtttt gtagtttgga
     1081 tgtcattaga gatctaccac ccaaccggct gctttcatgt ggaacagaaa agaaatcggg
     1141 gcgcttcctc ttctgtattc ctttagttaa cgtttttatt cagccatcta accatcatac
     1201 ccccatacgg taacaaaacc tcttctaaga aaagaagtct ctgctcctcc gccatcttat
     1261 ttttattcgc tgcgcgcgtt tattgtcgca tcgctggcca gcaaaaaatt ggttgccttt
     1321 ttttacctaa aaaagacaca tctaactgat tagttttccg ttttaggata ttgacgccaa
     1381 gcgtgcgtct gattattaag tcctcagcga gctcgcatgg aatgcgtgcg atgagcgacc
     1441 tcatgctata cctgagaaag caacctgacc tacaggaaag agttactcaa gaataagaat
     1501 tttcgtttta aaacctaaga gtcactttaa aatttgtata cacttatttt ttttataact
     1561 tatttaataa taaaaatcat aaatcataag aaattcgctt atttagaagt gtcaacaacg
     1621 tatctaccaa cggaatgcgt gcgatggatc ccgcgtgcat tcatccgctc taaccgaaaa
     1681 ggaaggagtt agacaacctg aagtctaggt ccctatttat ttttttatag ttatgttagt
     1741 attaagaacg ttatttatat ttcaaatttt tctttttttt ctgtacagac gcgtgtacgc
     1801 atgtaacatt atactgaaaa ccttgcttga gaaggttttg ggacgctcga agatcgcgtc
     1861 ccaattcgcc ctatagtgag tcgtattacg cgcgctcact ggccgtcgtt ttacaacgtc
     1921 gtgactggga aaaccctggc gttacccctg caggactagt gctgaggcac agctgaagct
     1981 tcgtacgctg caggtcgaca acccttaata taacttcgta taatgtatgc tatacgaagt
     2041 tattaggtct agagatctgt ttagcttgcc tcgtccccgc cgggtcaccc ggccagcgac
     2101 atggaggccc agaataccct ccttgacagt cttgacgtgc gcagctcagg ggcatgatgt
     2161 gactgtcgcc cgtacattta gcccatacat ccccatgtat aatcatttgc atccatacat
     2221 tttgatggcc gcacggcgcg aagcaaaaat tacggctcct cgctgcagac ctgcgagcag
     2281 ggaaacgctc ccctcacaga cgcgttgaat tgtccccacg ccgcgcccct gtagagaaat
     2341 ataaaaggtt aggatttgcc actgaggttc ttctttcata tacttccttt taaaatcttg
     2401 ctaggataca gttctcacat cacatccgaa cataaacaac catgggtaaa aagcctgaac
     2461 tcaccgcgac gtctgtcgag aagtttctga tcgaaaagtt cgacagcgtc tccgacctga
     2521 tgcagctctc ggagggcgaa gaatctcgtg ctttcagctt cgatgtagga gggcgtggat
     2581 atgtcctgcg ggtaaatagc tgcgccgatg gtttctacaa agatcgttat gtttatcggc
     2641 actttgcatc ggccgcgctc ccgattccgg aagtgcttga cattggggaa ttcagcgaga
     2701 gcctgaccta ttgcatctcc cgccgtgcac agggtgtcac gttgcaagac ctgcctgaaa
     2761 ccgaactgcc cgctgttctg cagccggtcg cggaggcaat ggatgcgatc gctgcggccg
     2821 atcttagcca gacgagcggg ttcggcccat tcggaccgca aggaatcggt caatacacta
     2881 catggcgtga tttcatatgc gcgattgctg atccccatgt gtatcactgg caaactgtga
     2941 tggacgacac cgtcagtgcg tccgtcgcgc aggctctcga tgagctgatg ctttgggccg
     3001 aggactgccc cgaagtccgg cacctcgtgc acgcggattt cggctccaac aatgtcctga
     3061 cggacaatgg ccgcataaca gcggtcattg actggagcga ggcgatgttc ggggattccc
     3121 aatacgaggt cgccaacatc ttcttctgga ggccgtggtt ggcttgtatg gagcagcaga
     3181 cgcgctactt cgagcggagg catccggagc ttgcaggatc gccgcggctc cgggcgtata
     3241 tgctccgcat tggtcttgac caactctatc agagcttggt tgacggcaat ttcgatgatg
     3301 cagcttgggc gcagggtcga tgcgacgcaa tcgtccgatc cggagccggg actgtcgggc
     3361 gtacacaaat cgcccgcaga agcgcggccg tctggaccga tggctgtgta gaagtactcg
     3421 ccgatagtgg aaaccgacgc cccagcactc gtccgagggc aaaggaataa tcagtactga
     3481 caataaaaag attcttgttt tcaagaactt gtcatttgta tagttttttt atattgtagt
     3541 tgttctattt taatcaaatg ttagcgtgat ttatattttt tttcgcctcg acatcatctg
     3601 cccagatgcg aagttaagtg cgcagaaagt aatatcatgc gtcaatcgta tgtgaatgct
     3661 ggtcgctata ctgctgtcga ttcgatacta acgccgccat ccagtgtcga aaacgagctc
     3721 tcgagaaccc ttaatataac ttcgtataat gtatgctata cgaagttatt aggtgatatc
     3781 agatccacta gtggcctatg ccgtggattg agccagcaat acagatcatt attaaattgt
     3841 tttgtacatg atgttagtat ataatcgtaa agcttttcta atatgtatac cttatacatg
     3901 gaactccaca gaacttgcaa acataccaaa aatcccttat tcttgttcac tcattttaca
     3961 tcaaaaaata atatttcagt tattaaggaa aataaaaaaa tagattagag aagcattttg
     4021 aagaaatagt atattctttt attgaaccta agagcgtgat atttttactc gaaataaaat
     4081 acgaaaaatc tatgcactca tctttccgac tactattggc tcctgctcaa aaaaagaggg
     4141 aaaaaaagct ccaaaattct atcttttcct atcgctcctg tcctatcctt attacgttca
     4201 ttactatttt aatactatcc attcttttat tttcagtcta aaaaaaacat ttctcataac
     4261 gggaaaagca aaaaaatgtc aagcttatac atcaaaacac cactgcatgc attatctgct
     4321 ggtccggatt ctcaattaag acctcagcgc ggccgccgta atcatggtca tagctgtttc
     4381 ctgtgtgaaa ttgttatccg ctcacaattc cacacaacat acgagccgga agcataaagt
     4441 gtaaagcctg gggtgcctaa tgagtgagct aactcacatt aattgcgttg cgctcactgc
     4501 ccgctttcca gtcgggaaac ctgtcgtgcc agctgcatta atgaatcggc caacgcgcgg
     4561 ggagaggcgg tttgcgtatt gggcgctctt ccgcttcctc gctcactgac tcgctgcgct
     4621 cggtcgttcg gctgcggcga gcggtatcag ctcactcaaa ggcggtaata cggttatcca
     4681 cagaatcagg ggataacgca ggaaagaaca tgtgagcaaa aggccagcaa aaggccagga
     4741 accgtaaaaa ggccgcgttg ctggcgtttt tccataggct ccgcccccct gacgagcatc
     4801 acaaaaatcg acgctcaagt cagaggtggc gaaacccgac aggactataa agataccagg
     4861 cgtttccccc tggaagctcc ctcgtgcgct ctcctgttcc gaccctgccg cttaccggat
     4921 acctgtccgc ctttctccct tcgggaagcg tggcgctttc tcaaagctca cgctgtaggt
     4981 atctcagttc ggtgtaggtc gttcgctcca agctgggctg tgtgcacgaa ccccccgttc
     5041 agcccgaccg ctgcgcctta tccggtaact atcgtcttga gtccaacccg gtaagacacg
     5101 acttatcgcc actggcagca gccactggta acaggattag cagagcgagg tatgtaggcg
     5161 gtgctacaga gttcttgaag tggtggccta actacggcta cactagaaga acagtatttg
     5221 gtatctgcgc tctgctgaag ccagttacct tcggaaaaag agttggtagc tcttgatccg
     5281 gcaaacaaac caccgctggt agcggtggtt tttttgtttg caagcagcag attacgcgca
     5341 gaaaaaaagg atctcaagaa gatcctttga tcttttctac ggggtctgac gctcagtgga
     5401 acgaaaactc acgttaaggg attttggtca tgagattatc aaaaaggatc ttcacctaga
     5461 tccttttaaa ttaaaaatga agttttaaat caatctaaag tatatatgag taaacttggt
     5521 ctgacagtta ccaatgctta atcagtgagg cacctatctc agcgatctgt ctatttcgtt
     5581 catccatagt tgcctgactc cccgtcgtgt agataactac gatacgggag ggcttaccat
     5641 ctggccccag tgctgcaatg ataccgcgag acccacgctc accggctcca gatttatcag
     5701 caataaacca gccagccgga agggccgagc gcagaagtgg tcctgcaact ttatccgcct
     5761 ccatccagtc tattaattgt tgccgggaag ctagagtaag tagttcgcca gttaatagtt
     5821 tgcgcaacgt tgttgccatt gctacaggca tcgtggtgtc acgctcgtcg tttggtatgg
     5881 cttcattcag ctccggttcc caacgatcaa ggcgagttac atgatccccc atgttgtgca
     5941 aaaaagcggt tagctccttc ggtcctccga tcgttgtcag aagtaagttg gccgcagtgt
     6001 tatcactcat ggttatggca gcactgcata attctcttac tgtcatgcca tccgtaagat
     6061 gcttttctgt gactggtgag tactcaacca agtcattctg agaatagtgt atgcggcgac
     6121 cgagttgctc ttgcccggcg tcaatacggg ataataccgc gccacatagc agaactttaa
     6181 aagtgctcat
//
LOCUS       pENZ049                 5941 bp ds-DNA     circular     15-DEC-2023
DEFINITION  .
FEATURES             Location/Qualifiers
     CDS             complement(637..705)
                     /label="LacZ alpha"
                     /ApEinfo_revcolor="#84b0dc"
                     /ApEinfo_fwdcolor="#84b0dc"
     None            720..1251
                     /label="Chr X site II"
                     /ApEinfo_revcolor="#84b0dc"
                     /ApEinfo_fwdcolor="#84b0dc"
     primer_bind     1266..1283
                     /label="M13-fwd"
                     /ApEinfo_revcolor="#85dae9"
                     /ApEinfo_fwdcolor="#85dae9"
     misc_feature    1285..1685
                     /label="TEF1pmut2"
                     /ApEinfo_revcolor="#f58a5e"
                     /ApEinfo_fwdcolor="#f58a5e"
     misc_feature    1686..2615
                     /label="PaCrtB"
                     /ApEinfo_revcolor="#ff9ccd"
                     /ApEinfo_fwdcolor="#ff9ccd"
     CDS             1686..2615
                     /ApEinfo_revcolor="#84b0dc"
                     /ApEinfo_fwdcolor="#84b0dc"
                     /translation="MNNPSLLNHAVETMAVGSKSFATASKLFDAKTRRSVLMLYAWCRHCDDVIDDQTLGFQARQPALQTPEQRLMQLEMKTRQAYAGSQMHEPAFAAFQEVAMAHDIAPAYAFDHLEGFAMDVREAQYSQLDDTLRYCYHVAGVVGLMMAQIMGVRDNATLDRACDLGLAFQLTNIARDIVDDAHAGRCYLPASWLEHEGLNKENYAAPENRQALSRIARRLVQEAEPYYLSATAGLAGLPLRSAWAIATAKQVYRKIGVKVEQAGQQAWDQRQSTTTPEKLTLLLAASGQALTSRMRAHPPRPAHLWQRPL*"
     misc_feature    2621..2853
                     /label="Cyc1t"
                     /ApEinfo_revcolor="#d59687"
                     /ApEinfo_fwdcolor="#d59687"
     primer_bind     complement(2863..2883)
                     /label="M13-rev"
                     /ApEinfo_revcolor="#85dae9"
                     /ApEinfo_fwdcolor="#85dae9"
     misc_binding    complement(2889..2911)
                     /label="LacO"
                     /ApEinfo_revcolor="#84b0dc"
                     /ApEinfo_fwdcolor="#84b0dc"
     promoter        complement(2915..2945)
                     /label="lac promoter"
                     /ApEinfo_revcolor="#c7b0e3"
                     /ApEinfo_fwdcolor="#c7b0e3"
     None            complement(3087..3761)
                     /label="TRP1"
                     /ApEinfo_revcolor="#d6b295"
                     /ApEinfo_fwdcolor="#d6b295"
     None            3813..4270
                     /label="Chr X site II"
                     /ApEinfo_revcolor="#f58a5e"
                     /ApEinfo_fwdcolor="#f58a5e"
     rep_origin      complement(4502..5184)
                     /label="ColE1 origin"
                     /ApEinfo_revcolor="#9eafd2"
                     /ApEinfo_fwdcolor="#9eafd2"
     CDS             complement(5282..5941)
                     /label="AmpR"
                     /ApEinfo_revcolor="#ffef86"
                     /ApEinfo_fwdcolor="#ffef86"
ORIGIN
        1 cattggaaaa cgttcttcgg ggcgaaaact ctcaaggatc ttaccgctgt tgagatccag
       61 ttcgatgtaa cccactcgtg cacccaactg atcttcagca tcttttactt tcaccagcgt
      121 ttctgggtga gcaaaaacag gaaggcaaaa tgccgcaaaa aagggaataa gggcgacacg
      181 gaaatgttga atactcatac tcttcctttt tcaatattat tgaagcattt atcagggtta
      241 ttgtctcatg agcggataca tatttgaatg tatttagaaa aataaacaaa taggggttcc
      301 gcgcacattt ccccgaaaag tgccacctga cgtctaagaa accattatta tcatgacatt
      361 aacctataaa aataggcgta tcacgaggcc ctttcgtctc gcgcgtttcg gtgatgacgg
      421 tgaaaacctc tgacacatgc agctcccgga gacggtcaca gcttgtctgt aagcggatgc
      481 cgggagcaga caagcccgtc agggcgcgtc agcgggtgtt ggcgggtgtc ggggctggct
      541 taactatgcg gcatcagagc agattgtact gagagtgcac catatgcggt gtgaaatacc
      601 gcacagatgc gtaaggagaa aataccgcat caggcgccat tcgccattca ggctgcgcaa
      661 ctgttgggaa gggcgatcgg tgcgggcctc ttcgctatta cgccagggcc tttatggccc
      721 gtctatgagg agactgttag ttggatatca gtaatgagac gaaaaagctc gaaatgaatg
      781 gatatattct ttttgctact ggcaactgtt gaatatttaa tgttaaaaca aactaactga
      841 ggtatattcg tatctgtatg tacacatata ctatatacag gaaaagataa gcaagagaga
      901 ggatatcaac tacgagagcg atcgattata tatcaaaagc tgtccgcttt gccacccata
      961 atcggcgctt agtttcggag ttcaatcata attctaccac cttacactca acttactctt
     1021 taactcctat agtataatat cgccactgac cccatattaa aaaaattttt ttgctcgatc
     1081 ttctatcctc tttaggttaa ttgtcgctgt tattgtctag attttttctc ggagatggcg
     1141 catctatttg ccgtcaaaag atcctctcat accatattaa gtaaattgcc tccatttctt
     1201 tttcctcggg cagagaaact cgcaggcaac ttgctctcga agtggtcacg tcccagtcac
     1261 gacgtTGTAA AACGACGGCC AGTGACGGCT CTAAAGTGCT TCGGCTCCCC CTTTAGTCCT
     1321 CCAGGTTTTC TCAGACTCCG CGCATCGCCG TACCACCTCA AAGCCCCCAA GCGCAGCATA
     1381 CCAAATCTCC CCTCTTTCTT CCTCTAGGGT GTCACTAGTT ACTCGTACTA AGGGTTTGGG
     1441 GAAGGAGAAA GAGACCGCCT CGTCTTCTTT TCTTCGTCGA AGGGGGCAAT AGAAGTTTTT
     1501 ATCATGTCTC CTTTCCTTGA GAACCTTTTC TTCGATCTTG TTCTCTTTCG ACGGCCTCCC
     1561 GTTGGTATTT AGGTTAATGA ACGGTCTTCA ACCTCTCAAG TTTCAGTTTC CTTTCTCCCG
     1621 TCCTATTACG ACCCTTCTTA CTTCTCACTC AGTAGAACGG GAGCATAGCA ATCTAATCCA
     1681 AGTTTATGAA TAACCCCAGT TTGCTAAACC ATGCTGTAGA AACGATGGCC GTGGGTAGCA
     1741 AGTCCTTTGC TACAGCTTCA AAACTTTTTG ACGCCAAGAC AAGAAGGAGT GTCCTGATGC
     1801 TGTACGCTTG GTGCCGTCAT TGTGACGACG TAATTGACGA TCAAACTCTT GGATTCCAGG
     1861 CAAGACAACC AGCCCTTCAA ACTCCAGAGC AAAGACTGAT GCAATTAGAA ATGAAAACAC
     1921 GTCAAGCGTA TGCCGGGAGT CAGATGCATG AGCCTGCCTT TGCAGCCTTT CAGGAAGTTG
     1981 CCATGGCGCA CGATATAGCT CCCGCTTACG CCTTTGACCA TCTGGAAGGC TTTGCCATGG
     2041 ACGTCCGTGA AGCCCAGTAC AGTCAGCTTG ATGATACTTT ACGTTACTGT TACCACGTCG
     2101 CCGGTgtagt aggactaatg atggcacaaa tcatgggagt aagagataat gcgacattag
     2161 acagggcctg cgacttaggt cttgcatttc aacttacaaa tattgcccgt gatatagttg
     2221 atgatgcaca cgccgggcgt tgttatctac ccgcttcctg gctagaacat gaagggttga
     2281 ataaggagaa ttatgctgcg ccagaaaata ggcaggcatt gagcaggatc gcgcgtcgtc
     2341 tagtgcagga ggcagaacca tactacctgt cagcgaccgc agggcttgca ggtctacctt
     2401 tgcgtagcgc ctgggcgata gccaccgcta aacaagttta caggaaaatt ggtgtgaaag
     2461 ttgagcaagc aggtcagcaa gcgtgggatc aacgtcaatc caccaccacg ccagagaaat
     2521 taaccttact actggcggcc tccgggcaag cattaacatc caggatgagg gcacatcccc
     2581 ccaggcctgc tcatctatgg cagaggccgc tttaatgcag tcatgtaatt agttatgtca
     2641 cgcttacatt cacgccctcc ccccacatcc gctctaaccg aaaaggaagg agttagacaa
     2701 cctgaagtct aggtccctat ttattttttt atagttatgt tagtattaag aacgttattt
     2761 atatttcaaa tttttctttt ttttctgtac aaacgcgtgt acgcatgtaa cattatactg
     2821 aaaaccttgc ttgagaaggt tttgggacgc tcgtggcgta atcatggtca tagctgtttc
     2881 ctgtgtgaaa ttgttatccg ctcacaattc cacacaacat acgagccgga agcataaagt
     2941 gtaaagcctg gggtgcctaa tgagtgagct aactcacatt aattgcgttg cgctcactgc
     3001 ccgctttcca gtcgggaaac ctgtcgtgcc agcagatctg ggcaagtgca caaacaatac
     3061 ttaaataaat actactcagt aataacctat ttcttagcat ttttgacgaa atttgctatt
     3121 ttgttagagt cttttacacc atttgtctcc acacctccgc ttacatcaac accaataacg
     3181 ccatttaatc taagcgcatc accaacattt tctggcgtca gtccaccagc taacataaaa
     3241 tgtaaacttt cggggctctc ttgccttcca acccagtcag aaatcgagtt ccaatccaaa
     3301 agttcacctg tcccacctgc ttctgaatca aacaagggaa taaacgaatg aggtttctgt
     3361 gaagctgcac tgagtagtat gttgcagtct tttggaaata cgagtctttt aataactggc
     3421 aaaccgagga actcttggta ttcttgccac gactcatctc catgcagttg gacgatatca
     3481 atgccgtaat cattgaccag agccaaaaca tcctccttag gttgattacg aaacacgcca
     3541 accaagtatt tcggagtgcc tgaactattt ttatatgctt ttacaagact tgaaattttc
     3601 cttgcaataa ccgggtcaat tgttctcttt ctattgggca cacatataat acccagcaag
     3661 tcagcatcgg aatctagagc acattctgcg gcctctgtgc tctgcaagcc gcaaactttc
     3721 accaatggac cagaactacc tgtgaaatta ataacagaca tactccaagc tgcctttgtg
     3781 tgcttaatca cggtatatat actcacgtgc tctacccatc tatgctgaag atttatcata
     3841 ctattcctcc gctcgtttct tttttcagtg aggtgtgtcg tgaaagaaaa cccacaatta
     3901 aactttcaac aaccgggcga ctaggaagag agtagtgggc gcggatgacg aaggctaagg
     3961 tcacttcttc gtttccttta ttggggtttc cgtgtagcct tcccctgaat agtgtgggac
     4021 gttttatgag aagccgtaag aaataggcaa attgagttat gacaagtaga catgatgccg
     4081 cagccttgcc tgactttacg tctccttcat gaataagttt ttctatcgag ttcttttcct
     4141 tttttcgcct taattagctc aattaagcct gtcctcacta cttttctttt tcttatcggc
     4201 tttgtgccac acctaacctt cgaatgctgt tttattccgt tcttacatgg gatggtaatg
     4261 ccttggcgag ggccataaag gccctgcatt aatgaatcgg ccaacgcgcg gggagaggcg
     4321 gtttgcgtat tgggcgctct tccgcttcct cgctcactga ctcgctgcgc tcggtcgttc
     4381 ggctgcggcg agcggtatca gctcactcaa aggcggtaat acggttatcc acagaatcag
     4441 gggataacgc aggaaagaac atgtgagcaa aaggccagca aaaggccagg aaccgtaaaa
     4501 aggccgcgtt gctggcgttt ttccataggc tccgcccccc tgacgagcat cacaaaaatc
     4561 gacgctcaag tcagaggtgg cgaaacccga caggactata aagataccag gcgtttcccc
     4621 ctggaagctc cctcgtgcgc tctcctgttc cgaccctgcc gcttaccgga tacctgtccg
     4681 cctttctccc ttcgggaagc gtggcgcttt ctcaaagctc acgctgtagg tatctcagtt
     4741 cggtgtaggt cgttcgctcc aagctgggct gtgtgcacga accccccgtt cagcccgacc
     4801 gctgcgcctt atccggtaac tatcgtcttg agtccaaccc ggtaagacac gacttatcgc
     4861 cactggcagc agccactggt aacaggatta gcagagcgag gtatgtaggc ggtgctacag
     4921 agttcttgaa gtggtggcct aactacggct acactagaag aacagtattt ggtatctgcg
     4981 ctctgctgaa gccagttacc ttcggaaaaa gagttggtag ctcttgatcc ggcaaacaaa
     5041 ccaccgctgg tagcggtggt ttttttgttt gcaagcagca gattacgcgc agaaaaaaag
     5101 gatctcaaga agatcctttg atcttttcta cggggtctga cgctcagtgg aacgaaaact
     5161 cacgttaagg gattttggtc atgagattat caaaaaggat cttcacctag atccttttaa
     5221 attaaaaatg aagttttaaa tcaatctaaa gtatatatga gtaaacttgg tctgacagtt
     5281 accaatgctt aatcagtgag gcacctatct cagcgatctg tctatttcgt tcatccatag
     5341 ttgcctgact ccccgtcgtg tagataacta cgatacggga gggcttacca tctggcccca
     5401 gtgctgcaat gataccgcga gacccacgct caccggctcc agatttatca gcaataaacc
     5461 agccagccgg aagggccgag cgcagaagtg gtcctgcaac tttatccgcc tccatccagt
     5521 ctattaattg ttgccgggaa gctagagtaa gtagttcgcc agttaatagt ttgcgcaacg
     5581 ttgttgccat tgctacaggc atcgtggtgt cacgctcgtc gtttggtatg gcttcattca
     5641 gctccggttc ccaacgatca aggcgagtta catgatcccc catgttgtgc aaaaaagcgg
     5701 ttagctcctt cggtcctccg atcgttgtca gaagtaagtt ggccgcagtg ttatcactca
     5761 tggttatggc agcactgcat aattctctta ctgtcatgcc atccgtaaga tgcttttctg
     5821 tgactggtga gtactcaacc aagtcattct gagaatagtg tatgcggcga ccgagttgct
     5881 cttgcccggc gtcaatacgg gataataccg cgccacatag cagaacttta aaagtgctca
     5941 t
//
LOCUS       pMont003                7387 bp ds-DNA     circular     15-DEC-2023
DEFINITION  .
FEATURES             Location/Qualifiers
     CDS              complement(637..705)
                      /label="LacZ alpha"
                      /ApEinfo_revcolor="#84b0dc"
                      /ApEinfo_fwdcolor="#84b0dc"
     misc_feature     723..1151
                      /label="HO Homologous Arm down"
                      /ApEinfo_revcolor="#ffef86"
                      /ApEinfo_fwdcolor="#ffef86"
     primer_bind      784..801
                      /label="M13-fwd"
                      /ApEinfo_revcolor="#85dae9"
                      /ApEinfo_fwdcolor="#85dae9"
     misc_feature     1152..1552
                      /label="TEF1p mut5"
                      /ApEinfo_revcolor="#85dae9"
                      /ApEinfo_fwdcolor="#85dae9"
     misc_feature     1567..2691
                      /label="CrtE "
                      /ApEinfo_revcolor="#b1ff67"
                      /ApEinfo_fwdcolor="#b1ff67"
     yeast terminator 2720..3021
                      /label="ADHt"
                      /ApEinfo_revcolor="#c7b0e3"
                      /ApEinfo_fwdcolor="#c7b0e3"
     primer_bind      complement(3047..3067)
                      /label="M13-rev"
                      /ApEinfo_revcolor="#85dae9"
                      /ApEinfo_fwdcolor="#85dae9"
     misc_binding     complement(3073..3095)
                      /label="LacO"
                      /ApEinfo_revcolor="#84b0dc"
                      /ApEinfo_fwdcolor="#84b0dc"
     promoter         complement(3099..3129)
                      /label="lac promoter"
                      /ApEinfo_revcolor="#c7b0e3"
                      /ApEinfo_fwdcolor="#c7b0e3"
     gene             complement(3808..5214)
                      /label="LEU2"
                      /ApEinfo_revcolor="#85dae9"
                      /ApEinfo_fwdcolor="#85dae9"
     misc_feature     5224..5540
                      /label="HO homologous arm up"
                      /ApEinfo_revcolor="#84b0dc"
                      /ApEinfo_fwdcolor="#84b0dc"
     primer_bind      complement(5560..5580)
                      /label="M13-rev"
                      /ApEinfo_revcolor="#85dae9"
                      /ApEinfo_fwdcolor="#85dae9"
     misc_binding     complement(5586..5608)
                      /label="LacO"
                      /ApEinfo_revcolor="#84b0dc"
                      /ApEinfo_fwdcolor="#84b0dc"
     promoter         complement(5612..5642)
                      /label="lac promoter"
                      /ApEinfo_revcolor="#c7b0e3"
                      /ApEinfo_fwdcolor="#c7b0e3"
     rep_origin       complement(5948..6630)
                      /label="ColE1 origin"
                      /ApEinfo_revcolor="#9eafd2"
                      /ApEinfo_fwdcolor="#9eafd2"
     CDS              complement(6728..7387)
                      /label="AmpR"
                      /ApEinfo_revcolor="#ffef86"
                      /ApEinfo_fwdcolor="#ffef86"
ORIGIN
        1 cattggaaaa cgttcttcgg ggcgaaaact ctcaaggatc ttaccgctgt tgagatccag
       61 ttcgatgtaa cccactcgtg cacccaactg atcttcagca tcttttactt tcaccagcgt
      121 ttctgggtga gcaaaaacag gaaggcaaaa tgccgcaaaa aagggaataa gggcgacacg
      181 gaaatgttga atactcatac tcttcctttt tcaatattat tgaagcattt atcagggtta
      241 ttgtctcatg agcggataca tatttgaatg tatttagaaa aataaacaaa taggggttcc
      301 gcgcacattt ccccgaaaag tgccacctga cgtctaagaa accattatta tcatgacatt
      361 aacctataaa aataggcgta tcacgaggcc ctttcgtctc gcgcgtttcg gtgatgacgg
      421 tgaaaacctc tgacacatgc agctcccgga gacggtcaca gcttgtctgt aagcggatgc
      481 cgggagcaga caagcccgtc agggcgcgtc agcgggtgtt ggcgggtgtc ggggctggct
      541 taactatgcg gcatcagagc agattgtact gagagtgcac catatgcggt gtgaaatacc
      601 gcacagatgc gtaaggagaa aataccgcat caggcgccat tcgccattca ggctgcgcaa
      661 ctgttgggaa gggcgatcgg tgcgggcctc ttcgctatta cgccagctgg cgaaGCGGCC
      721 GCagggggat gtgctgcaag gcgattaagt tgggtaacgc cagggttttc ccagtcacga
      781 cgttgtaaaa cgacggccag tgccaagctt gcatgcctgc aggtcgactc tagaTGACAG
      841 TACAACAAAA GAGCCAGAAA TCTCAGTAGA TAGCTTGGAT CCTAAGCTAA TGGAGAGTTT
      901 AAGAGAAAAT GCGAAAATCT GGGGTCTCTA CCTTACGGTT TGTGACGATC ACGTTCCGCT
      961 ACGTGCCAAA CATGTAAGGC TTCATTATGG AGATGGTCCA GATGAAAACA GGAAGACAAG
     1021 GAATTTGAGG AAAAATAATC CATTCTGGAA AGCTGTCACA ATTTTAAAGT TTAAAAGGGA
     1081 TCTTGATGGA GAGAAGCAAA TCCCTGAATT TATGTACGGC GAGCATATAG AAGTTCGTGA
     1141 AGCATTCTTA GATAGCTTCA AAATGTCTCT ACTCCTTTTT TACTCTTCCA GATTTTCTCG
     1201 GACTCCGCGC ATCGCCGTAC CACTTCAAAA CACCCAAGCA CAGCATACTA AATTTCCCCT
     1261 CTTTCCTCCT CTAGGGTGTC GTTAATTACC CGTACTAAAG GTTCGGAAAA GAAAAAAGAG
     1321 ACCGCCTCGT TTCTTTTTCC TCGCCGAAAA AGGCAATAAA AATTTTTATC ACGTTTCTTT
     1381 TTCTTGAAAA TTTTTTTTTT GATTTTTTTC TCTTTCGATG ACCTCCCATT GATATTTAAG
     1441 TTAATAAACG GTCTTCAACT TCTCAAGTCT CAGTCTCATT TTTCTTGTTC TATTACAACT
     1501 TTTCTTACTT CTTGCTCATT AGAAAGAAAG CATAGCAATC TAATCTAAGT TTTCTAGAAA
     1561 AATATGgatt acgcgaacat cctcacagca attccactcg agtttactcc tcaggatgat
     1621 atcgtgctcc ttgaaccgta tcactaccta ggaaagaacc ctggaaaaga aattcgatca
     1681 caactcatcg aggctttcaa ctattggttg gatgtcaaga aggaggatct cgaggtcatc
     1741 cagaacgttg ttggcatgct acataccgct agcttattaa tggacgatgt ggaggattca
     1801 tcggtcctca ggcgtgggtc gcctgtggcc catctaattt acgggattcc gcagacaata
     1861 aacactgcaa actacgtcta ctttctggct tatcaagaga tcttcaagct tcgcccaaca
     1921 ccgataccca tgcctgtaat tcctccttca tctgcttcgc ttcaatcatc cgtctcctct
     1981 gcatcctcct cctcctcggc ctcgtctgaa aacgggggca cgtcaactcc taattcgcag
     2041 attccgttct cgaaagatac gtatcttgat aaagtgatca cagacgagat gctttccctc
     2101 catagagggc aaggcctgga gctattctgg agagatagtc tgacgtgtcc tagcgaagag
     2161 gaatatgtga aaatggttct tggaaagacg ggaggtttgt tccgtatagc ggtcagattg
     2221 atgatggcaa agtcagaatg tgacatagac tttgtccagc ttgtcaactt gatctcaata
     2281 tacttccaga tcagggatga ctatatgaac cttcagtctt ctgagtatgc ccataataag
     2341 aattttgcag aggacctcac agaaggaaaa ttcagttttc ccactatcca ctcgattcat
     2401 gccaacccct catcgagact cgtcatcaat acgttgcaga agaaatcgac ctctcctgag
     2461 atccttcacc actgtgtaaa ctacatgcgc acagaaaccc actcattcga atatactcag
     2521 gaagtcctca acaccttgtc aggtgcactc gagagagaac taggaaggct tcaaggagag
     2581 ttcgcagaag ctaactcaaa gattgatctt ggagacgtag agtcggaagg aagaacgggg
     2641 aagaacgtca aattggaagc gatcctgaaa aagctagccg atatccctct gtaaatatcg
     2701 ataccgtcga ccaattaaca attcttcgcc agaggtttgg tcaagtctcc aatcaaggtt
     2761 gtcggcttgt ctaccttgcc agaaatttac gaaaagatgg aaaagggtca aatcgttggt
     2821 agatacgttg ttgacacttc taaataagcg aatttcttat gatttatgat ttttattatt
     2881 aaataagtta taaaaaaaat aagtgtatac aaattttaaa gtgactctta ggttttaaaa
     2941 cgaaaattct tattcttgag taactctttc ctgtaggtca ggttgctttc tcaggtatag
     3001 catgaggtcg ctccaattca gtgcaggcat gcaagcttgg cgtaatcatg gtcatagctg
     3061 tttcctgtgt gaaattgtta tccgctcaca attccacaca acatacgagc cggaagcata
     3121 aagtgtaaag cctggggtgc ctaatgagtg agctaactca cattaattgc gttgcgctca
     3181 ctgcccgctt tccagtcggg aaacctgtcg tgccagcaga tctattacat tatgggtggt
     3241 atgttggaat aaaaatcaac tatcatctac taactagtat ttacgttact agtatattat
     3301 catatacggt gttagaagat gacgcaaatg atgagaaata gtcatctaaa ttagtggaag
     3361 ctgaaacgca aggattgata atgtaatagg atcaatgaat attaacatat aaaatgatga
     3421 taataatatt tatagaattg tgtagaattg cagattccct tttatggatt cctaaatcct
     3481 cgaggagaac ttctagtata tctacatacc taatattatt gccttattaa aaatggaatc
     3541 ccaacaatta catcaaaatc cacattctct tcaaaatcaa ttgtcctgta cttccttgtt
     3601 catgtgtgtt caaaaacgtt atatttatag gataattata ctctatttct caacaagtaa
     3661 ttggttgttt ggccgagcgg tctaaggcgc ctgattcaag aaatatcttg accgcagtta
     3721 actgtgggaa tactcaggta tcgtaagatg caagagttcg aatctcttag caaccattat
     3781 ttttttcctc aacataacga gaacacacag gggcgctatc gcacagaatc aaattcgatg
     3841 actggaaatt ttttgttaat ttcagaggtc gcctgacgca tatacctttt tcaactgaaa
     3901 aattgggaga aaaaggaaag gtgagagccg cggaaccggc ttttcatata gaatagagaa
     3961 gcgttcatga ctaaatgctt gcatcacaat acttgaagtt gacaatatta tttaaggacc
     4021 tattgttttt tccaataggt ggttagcaat cgtcttactt tctaactttt cttacctttt
     4081 acatttcagc aatatatata tatatatttc aaggatatac cattctaatg tctgccccta
     4141 agaagatcgt cgttttgcca ggtgaccacg ttggtcaaga aatcacagcc gaagccatta
     4201 aggttcttaa agctatttct gatgttcgtt ccaatgtcaa gttcgatttc gaaaatcatt
     4261 taattggtgg tgctgctatc gatgctacag gtgtcccact tccagatgag gcgctggaag
     4321 cctccaagaa ggttgatgcc gttttgttag gtgctgtggg tggtcctaaa tggggtaccg
     4381 gtagtgttag acctgaacaa ggtttactaa aaatccgtaa agaacttcaa ttgtacgcca
     4441 acttaagacc atgtaacttt gcatccgact ctcttttaga cttatctcca atcaagccac
     4501 aatttgctaa aggtactgac ttcgttgttg tcagagaatt agtgggaggt atttactttg
     4561 gtaagagaaa ggaagacgat ggtgatggtg tcgcttggga tagtgaacaa tacaccgttc
     4621 cagaagtgca aagaatcaca agaatggccg ctttcatggc cctacaacat gagccaccat
     4681 tgcctatttg gtccttggat aaagctaatg ttttggcctc ttcaagatta tggagaaaaa
     4741 ctgtggagga aaccatcaag aacgaattcc ctacattgaa ggttcaacat caattgattg
     4801 attctgccgc catgatccta gttaagaacc caacccacct aaatggtatt ataatcacca
     4861 gcaacatgtt tggtgatatc atctccgatg aagcctccgt tatcccaggt tccttgggtt
     4921 tgttgccatc tgcgtccttg gcctctttgc cagacaagaa caccgcattt ggtttgtacg
     4981 aaccatgcca cggttctgct ccagatttgc caaagaataa ggtcaaccct atcgccacta
     5041 tcttgtctgc tgcaatgatg ttgaaattgt cattgaactt gcctgaagaa ggtaaggcca
     5101 ttgaagatgc agttaaaaag gttttggatg caggtatcag aactggtgat ttaggtggtt
     5161 ccaacagtac cacggaagtc ggtgatgctg tcgccgaaga agttaagaaa atccttgctt
     5221 aagGTACGTT GTGAAAAAGG GCGAAGGCCC TGAATCTTAT AAAATAGCAA TTCAAACTGT
     5281 TTATTCATCC ATTATGGACG GAATTGTCCA TATTTCAAGA TCTCTTGGTA TGTCAGCTAC
     5341 TGTGACGACC AGGTCAGCTA GGGAGGAAAT CATTGAAGGA AGAAAAGTCC AATGTCAATT
     5401 TACATACGAC TGTAATGTTG CTGGGGGAAC AACTTCACAG AATGTTTTGT CATATTGTCG
     5461 AAGTGGTCAC AAAACAAGAG AAGTTCCGCC AATTATAAAA AGGGAACCCG TATATTTCAG
     5521 CTTCACGGAT GATTTCCAGG GCGGCCGCga attcgtaatc atggtcatag ctgtttcctg
     5581 tgtgaaattg ttatccgctc acaattccac acaacatacg agccggaagc ataaagtgta
     5641 aagcctgggg tgcctaatga gtgagctaac tcacattaat tgcgttgcgc tcactgcccg
     5701 ctttccagtc gggaaacctg tcgtgccagc tgcattaatg aatcggccaa cgcgcgggga
     5761 gaggcggttt gcgtattggg cgctcttccg cttcctcgct cactgactcg ctgcgctcgg
     5821 tcgttcggct gcggcgagcg gtatcagctc actcaaaggc ggtaatacgg ttatccacag
     5881 aatcagggga taacgcagga aagaacatgt gagcaaaagg ccagcaaaag gccaggaacc
     5941 gtaaaaaggc cgcgttgctg gcgtttttcc ataggctccg cccccctgac gagcatcaca
     6001 aaaatcgacg ctcaagtcag aggtggcgaa acccgacagg actataaaga taccaggcgt
     6061 ttccccctgg aagctccctc gtgcgctctc ctgttccgac cctgccgctt accggatacc
     6121 tgtccgcctt tctcccttcg ggaagcgtgg cgctttctca aagctcacgc tgtaggtatc
     6181 tcagttcggt gtaggtcgtt cgctccaagc tgggctgtgt gcacgaaccc cccgttcagc
     6241 ccgaccgctg cgccttatcc ggtaactatc gtcttgagtc caacccggta agacacgact
     6301 tatcgccact ggcagcagcc actggtaaca ggattagcag agcgaggtat gtaggcggtg
     6361 ctacagagtt cttgaagtgg tggcctaact acggctacac tagaagaaca gtatttggta
     6421 tctgcgctct gctgaagcca gttaccttcg gaaaaagagt tggtagctct tgatccggca
     6481 aacaaaccac cgctggtagc ggtggttttt ttgtttgcaa gcagcagatt acgcgcagaa
     6541 aaaaaggatc tcaagaagat cctttgatct tttctacggg gtctgacgct cagtggaacg
     6601 aaaactcacg ttaagggatt ttggtcatga gattatcaaa aaggatcttc acctagatcc
     6661 ttttaaatta aaaatgaagt tttaaatcaa tctaaagtat atatgagtaa acttggtctg
     6721 acagttacca atgcttaatc agtgaggcac ctatctcagc gatctgtcta tttcgttcat
     6781 ccatagttgc ctgactcccc gtcgtgtaga taactacgat acgggagggc ttaccatctg
     6841 gccccagtgc tgcaatgata ccgcgagacc cacgctcacc ggctccagat ttatcagcaa
     6901 taaaccagcc agccggaagg gccgagcgca gaagtggtcc tgcaacttta tccgcctcca
     6961 tccagtctat taattgttgc cgggaagcta gagtaagtag ttcgccagtt aatagtttgc
     7021 gcaacgttgt tgccattgct acaggcatcg tggtgtcacg ctcgtcgttt ggtatggctt
     7081 cattcagctc cggttcccaa cgatcaaggc gagttacatg atcccccatg ttgtgcaaaa
     7141 aagcggttag ctccttcggt cctccgatcg ttgtcagaag taagttggcc gcagtgttat
     7201 cactcatggt tatggcagca ctgcataatt ctcttactgt catgccatcc gtaagatgct
     7261 tttctgtgac tggtgagtac tcaaccaagt cattctgaga atagtgtatg cggcgaccga
     7321 gttgctcttg cccggcgtca atacgggata ataccgcgcc acatagcaga actttaaaag
     7381 tgctcat
//
LOCUS       pENZ047                 9294 bp ds-DNA     circular     15-DEC-2023
DEFINITION  .
FEATURES             Location/Qualifiers
     CDS             complement(637..705)
                     /label="LacZ alpha"
                     /ApEinfo_revcolor="#84b0dc"
                     /ApEinfo_fwdcolor="#84b0dc"
     primer_bind     776..793
                     /label="M13-fwd"
                     /ApEinfo_revcolor="#85dae9"
                     /ApEinfo_fwdcolor="#85dae9"
     misc_feature    819..1394
                     /label="HA Chr XI site III"
                     /ApEinfo_revcolor="#c6c9d1"
                     /ApEinfo_fwdcolor="#c6c9d1"
     terminator      complement(1433..1598)
                     /label="ADH1 terminator"
                     /ApEinfo_revcolor="#d6b295"
                     /ApEinfo_fwdcolor="#d6b295"
     misc_feature    complement(1647..2774)
                     /label="XdCrtE "
                     /ApEinfo_revcolor="#b1ff67"
                     /ApEinfo_fwdcolor="#b1ff67"
     CDS             complement(1647..2777)
                     /ApEinfo_revcolor="#84b0dc"
                     /ApEinfo_fwdcolor="#84b0dc"
                     /translation="MDYANILTAIPLEFTPQDDIVLLEPYHYLGKNPGKEIRSQLIEAFNYWLDVKKEDLEVIQNVVGMLHTASLLMDDVEDSSVLRRGSPVAHLIYGIPQTINTANYVYFLAYQEIFKLRPTPIPMPVIPPSSASLQSSVSSASSSSSASSENGGTSTPNSQIPFSKDTYLDKVITDEMLSLHRGQGLELFWRDSLTCPSEEEYVKMVLGKTGGLFRIAVRLMMAKSECDIDFVQLVNLISIYFQIRDDYMNLQSSEYAHNKNFAEDLTEGKFSFPTIHSIHANPSSRLVINTLQKKSTSPEILHHCVNYMRTETHSFEYTQEVLNTLSGALERELGRLQGEFAEANSKIDLGDVESEGRTGKNVKLEAILKKLADIPL*"
     None            complement(2777..3427)
                     /label="TDH3p"
                     /ApEinfo_revcolor="#d59687"
                     /ApEinfo_fwdcolor="#d59687"
     misc_feature    3428..3828
                     /label="TEF1p"
                     /ApEinfo_revcolor="#f58a5e"
                     /ApEinfo_fwdcolor="#f58a5e"
     misc_feature    3830..4753
                     /label="Pseudescherichia vulneris CrtE"
                     /ApEinfo_revcolor="#75c6a9"
                     /ApEinfo_fwdcolor="#75c6a9"
     CDS             3830..4753
                     /label="Translation 3830-4753"
                     /translation="MVSGSKAGVSPHREIEVMRQSIDDHLAGLLPETDSQDIVSLAMREGVMAPGKRIRPLLMLLAARDLRYQGSMPTLLDLACAVELTHTASLMLDDMPCMDNAELRRGQPTTHKKFGESVAILASVGLLSKAFGLIAATGDLPGERRAQAVNELSTAVGVQGLVLGQFRDLNDAALDRTPDAILSTNHLKTGILFSAMLQIVAIASASSPSTRETLHAFALDFGQAFQLLDDLRDDHPETGKDRNKDAGKSTLVNRLGADAARQKLREHIDSADKHLTFACPQGGAIRQFMHLWFGHHLADWSPVMKIA*"
     misc_feature    4767..4956
                     /label="Cyc1t"
                     /ApEinfo_revcolor="#ff0000"
                     /ApEinfo_fwdcolor="#ff0000"
     primer_bind     complement(4973..4993)
                     /label="T7"
                     /ApEinfo_revcolor="#85dae9"
                     /ApEinfo_fwdcolor="#85dae9"
     primer_bind     complement(5002..5019)
                     /label="M13-fwd"
                     /ApEinfo_revcolor="#85dae9"
                     /ApEinfo_fwdcolor="#85dae9"
     None            5074..6905
                     /label="Hygromycin resistance gene"
                     /ApEinfo_revcolor="#f58a5e"
                     /ApEinfo_fwdcolor="#f58a5e"
     misc_recomb     complement(5114..5147)
                     /label="LoxP"
                     /ApEinfo_revcolor="#9eafd2"
                     /ApEinfo_fwdcolor="#9eafd2"
     misc_recomb     complement(6840..6873)
                     /label="LoxP"
                     /ApEinfo_revcolor="#9eafd2"
                     /ApEinfo_fwdcolor="#9eafd2"
     misc_feature    6906..7438
                     /label="HA Chr XI site III"
                     /ApEinfo_revcolor="#b7e6d7"
                     /ApEinfo_fwdcolor="#b7e6d7"
     primer_bind     complement(7467..7487)
                     /label="M13-rev"
                     /ApEinfo_revcolor="#85dae9"
                     /ApEinfo_fwdcolor="#85dae9"
     misc_binding    complement(7493..7515)
                     /label="LacO"
                     /ApEinfo_revcolor="#84b0dc"
                     /ApEinfo_fwdcolor="#84b0dc"
     promoter        complement(7519..7549)
                     /label="lac promoter"
                     /ApEinfo_revcolor="#c7b0e3"
                     /ApEinfo_fwdcolor="#c7b0e3"
     rep_origin      complement(7855..8537)
                     /label="ColE1 origin"
                     /ApEinfo_revcolor="#9eafd2"
                     /ApEinfo_fwdcolor="#9eafd2"
     CDS             complement(8635..9294)
                     /label="AmpR"
                     /ApEinfo_revcolor="#ffef86"
                     /ApEinfo_fwdcolor="#ffef86"
ORIGIN
        1 cattggaaaa cgttcttcgg ggcgaaaact ctcaaggatc ttaccgctgt tgagatccag
       61 ttcgatgtaa cccactcgtg cacccaactg atcttcagca tcttttactt tcaccagcgt
      121 ttctgggtga gcaaaaacag gaaggcaaaa tgccgcaaaa aagggaataa gggcgacacg
      181 gaaatgttga atactcatac tcttcctttt tcaatattat tgaagcattt atcagggtta
      241 ttgtctcatg agcggataca tatttgaatg tatttagaaa aataaacaaa taggggttcc
      301 gcgcacattt ccccgaaaag tgccacctga cgtctaagaa accattatta tcatgacatt
      361 aacctataaa aataggcgta tcacgaggcc ctttcgtctc gcgcgtttcg gtgatgacgg
      421 tgaaaacctc tgacacatgc agctcccgga gacggtcaca gcttgtctgt aagcggatgc
      481 cgggagcaga caagcccgtc agggcgcgtc agcgggtgtt ggcgggtgtc ggggctggct
      541 taactatgcg gcatcagagc agattgtact gagagtgcac catatgcggt gtgaaatacc
      601 gcacagatgc gtaaggagaa aataccgcat caggcgccat tcgccattca ggctgcgcaa
      661 ctgttgggaa gggcgatcgg tgcgggcctc ttcgctatta cgccagctgg cgaaaggggg
      721 atgtgctgca aggcgattaa gttgggtaac gccagggttt tcccagtcac gacgttgtaa
      781 aacgacggcc agtgccagcg gccgcgctga gggtttaata gttacttgct ctatgcgttt
      841 gcgcatcctc tttttacttt ttttttttca gtaaagccta agcataaatc gttttatacg
      901 tacgacacgt tcaacttttc ttggttagta gtggcaatct ctgcaataca tacagggagt
      961 catggtctat catcttgtcc aatcaaagaa gcatcggttc agatcgagca aactgtaggg
     1021 agaaaggaaa gtagaaatgc agagtgtgct atatgtccaa tctcggtttt gtagtttgga
     1081 tgtcattaga gatctaccac ccaaccggct gctttcatgt ggaacagaaa agaaatcggg
     1141 gcgcttcctc ttctgtattc ctttagttaa cgtttttatt cagccatcta accatcatac
     1201 ccccatacgg taacaaaacc tcttctaaga aaagaagtct ctgctcctcc gccatcttat
     1261 ttttattcgc tgcgcgcgtt tattgtcgca tcgctggcca gcaaaaaatt ggttgccttt
     1321 ttttacctaa aaaagacaca tctaactgat tagttttccg ttttaggata ttgacgccaa
     1381 gcgtgcgtct gattattaag tcctcagcga gctcgcatgg aatgcgtgcg atgagcgacc
     1441 tcatgctata cctgagaaag caacctgacc tacaggaaag agttactcaa gaataagaat
     1501 tttcgtttta aaacctaaga gtcactttaa aatttgtata cacttatttt ttttataact
     1561 tatttaataa taaaaatcat aaatcataag aaattcgctt atttagaaGT GTCAAcaacg
     1621 tatctaccaa cggaatgcgt gcgatGTTAC AGAGGGATAT CGGCtagctt tttcaggatc
     1681 gcttccaatt tgacgttctt ccccgttctt ccttccgact ctacgtctcc aagatcaatc
     1741 tttgagttag cttctgcgaa ctctccttga agccttccta gttctctctc gagtgcacct
     1801 gacaaggtgt tgaggacttc ctgagtatat tcgaatgagt gggtttctgt gcgcatgtag
     1861 tttacacagt ggtgaaggat ctcaggagag gtcgatttct tctgcaacgt attgatgacg
     1921 agtctcgatg aggggttggc atgaatcgag tggatagtgg gaaaactgaa ttttccttct
     1981 gtgaggtcct ctgcaaaatt cttattatgg gcatactcag aagactgaag gttcatatag
     2041 tcatccctga tctggaagta tattgagatc aagttgacaa gctggacaaa gtctatgtca
     2101 cattctgact ttgccatcat caatctgacc gctatacgga acaaacctcc cgtctttcca
     2161 agaaccattt tcacatattc ctcttcgcta ggacacgtca gactatctct ccagaatagc
     2221 tccaggcctt gccctctatg gagggaaagc atctcgtctg tgatcacttt atcaagatac
     2281 gtatctttcg agaacggaat ctgcgaatta ggagttgacg tgcccccgtt ttcagacgag
     2341 gccgaggagg aggaggatgc agaggagacg gatgattgaa gcgaagcaga tgaaggagga
     2401 attacaggca tgggtatcgg tgttgggcga agcttgaaga tctcttgata agccagaaag
     2461 tagacgtagt ttgcagtgtt tattgtctgc ggaatcccgt aaattagatg ggccacaggc
     2521 gacccacgcc tgaggaccga tgaatcctcc acatcgtcca ttaataagct agcggtatgt
     2581 agcatgccaa caacgttctg gatgacctcg agatcctcct tcttgacatc caaccaatag
     2641 ttgaaagcct cgatgagttg tgatcgaatt tcttttccag ggttctttcc taggtagtga
     2701 tacggttcaa ggagcacgat atcatcctga ggagtaaact cgagtggaat tgctgtgagg
     2761 atgttcgcgt aatccatcga aactaagttc ttggtgtttt aaaactaaaa aaaagactaa
     2821 ctataaaagt agaatttaag aagtttaaga aatagattta cagaattaca atcaatacct
     2881 accgtcttta tatacttatt agtcaagtag gggaataatt tcagggaact ggtttcaacc
     2941 ttttttttca gctttttcca aatcagagag agcagaaggt aatagaaggt gtaagaaaat
     3001 gagatagata catgcgtggg tcaattgcct tgtgtcatca tttactccag gcaggttgca
     3061 tcactccatt gaggttgtgc ccgttttttg cctgtttgtg cccctgttct ctgtagttgc
     3121 gctaagagaa tggacctatg aactgatggt tggtgaagaa aacaatattt tggtgctggg
     3181 attctttttt tttctggatg ccagcttaaa aagcgggctc cattatattt agtggatgcc
     3241 aggaataaac tgttcaccca gacacctacg atgttatata ttctgtgtaa cccgccccct
     3301 attttgggca tgtacgggtt acagcagaat taaaaggcta attttttgac taaataaagt
     3361 taggaaaatc actactatta attatttacg tattctttga aatggcagta ttgataatga
     3421 taaactcata gcttcaaaat gtttctactc cttttttact cttccagatt ttctcggact
     3481 ccgcgcatcg ccgtaccact tcaaaacacc caagcacagc atactaaatt tcccctcttt
     3541 cttcctctag ggtgtcgtta attacccgta ctaaaggttt ggaaaagaaa aaagagaccg
     3601 cctcgtttct ttttcttcgt cgaaaaaggc aataaaaatt tttatcacgt ttctttttct
     3661 tgaaaatttt ttttttgatt tttttctctt tcgatgacct cccattgata tttaagttaa
     3721 taaacggtct tcaatttctc aagtttcagt ttcatttttc ttgttctatt acaacttttt
     3781 ttacttcttg ctcattagaa agaaagcata gcaatctaat ctaagtttga tggtgagtgg
     3841 cagtaaagcg ggcgtttcgc ctcatcgcga aatagaagta atgagacaat ccattgacga
     3901 tcacctggct ggcctgttac ctgaaaccga cagccaggat atcgtcagcc ttgcgatgcg
     3961 tgaaggcgtc atggcacccg gtaaaCGGat ccgtccgctg ctgatgctgc tggccgcccg
     4021 cgacctccgc taccagggca gtatgcctac gctgctcgat ctcgcctgcg ccgttgaact
     4081 gacccatacc gcgtcgctga tgctcgacga catgccctgc atggacaacg ccgagctgcg
     4141 ccgcggtcag cccactaccc acaaaaaatt tggtgagagc gtggcgatcc ttgcctccgt
     4201 tgggctgctc tctaaagcct ttggtctgat cgccgccacc ggcgatctgc cgggggagag
     4261 gcgtgcccag gcggtcaacg agctctctac cgccgtgggc gtgcagggcc tggtactggg
     4321 gcagtttcgc gatcttaacg atgccgccct cgaccgtacc cctgacgcta tcctcagcac
     4381 caaccacctc aagaccggca ttctgttcag cgcgatgctg cagatcgtcg ccattgcttc
     4441 cgcctcgtcg ccgagcacgc gagagacgct gcacgccttc gccctcgact tcggccaggc
     4501 gtttcaactg ctggacgatc tgcgtgacga tcacccggaa accggtaaag atcgcaataa
     4561 ggacgcggga aaatcgacgc tggtcaaccg gctgggcgca gacgcggccc ggcaaaagct
     4621 gcgcgagcat attgattccg ccgacaaaca cctcactttt gcctgtccgc agggcggcgc
     4681 catccgacag tttatgcatc tgtggtttgg ccatcacctt gccgactggt caccgGTCAT
     4741 GAAAATCGCC TGACCcgcgt gcattcatcc gctctaaccg aaaaggaagg aGTTAGACAA
     4801 CCTGaagtct aggtccctat ttattttttt atagttatgt tagtattaag aacgttattt
     4861 atatttcaaa tttttctttt ttttctgtac agacgcgtgt acgcatgtaa cattatactg
     4921 aaaaccttgc ttgagaaggt tttgggacgc tcgaagatcg cgtcccaatt cgccctatag
     4981 tgagtcgtat tacgcgcgct cactggccgt cgttttacaa cgtcgtgact gggaaaaccc
     5041 tggcgttacc cctgcaggac tagtgctgag gcacagctga agcttcgtac gctgcaggtc
     5101 gacaaccctt aatataactt cgtataatgt atgctatacg aagttattag gtctagagat
     5161 ctgtttagct tgcctcgtcc ccgccgggtc acccggccag cgacatggag gcccagaata
     5221 ccctccttga cagtcttgac gtgcgcagct caggggcatg atgtgactgt cgcccgtaca
     5281 tttagcccat acatccccat gtataatcat ttgcatccat acattttgat ggccgcacgg
     5341 cgcgaagcaa aaattacggc tcctcgctgc agacctgcga gcagggaaac gctcccctca
     5401 cagacgcgtt gaattgtccc cacgccgcgc ccctgtagag aaatataaaa ggttaggatt
     5461 tgccactgag gttcttcttt catatacttc cttttaaaat cttgctagga tacagttctc
     5521 acatcacatc cgaacataaa caaccatggg taaaaagcct gaactcaccg cgacgtctgt
     5581 cgagaagttt ctgatcgaaa agttcgacag cgtctccgac ctgatgcagc tctcggaggg
     5641 cgaagaatct cgtgctttca gcttcgatgt aggagggcgt ggatatgtcc tgcgggtaaa
     5701 tagctgcgcc gatggtttct acaaagatcg ttatgtttat cggcactttg catcggccgc
     5761 gctcccgatt ccggaagtgc ttgacattgg ggaattcagc gagagcctga cctattgcat
     5821 ctcccgccgt gcacagggtg tcacgttgca agacctgcct gaaaccgaac tgcccgctgt
     5881 tctgcagccg gtcgcggagg caatggatgc gatcgctgcg gccgatctta gccagacgag
     5941 cgggttcggc ccattcggac cgcaaggaat cggtcaatac actacatggc gtgatttcat
     6001 atgcgcgatt gctgatcccc atgtgtatca ctggcaaact gtgatggacg acaccgtcag
     6061 tgcgtccgtc gcgcaggctc tcgatgagct gatgctttgg gccgaggact gccccgaagt
     6121 ccggcacctc gtgcacgcgg atttcggctc caacaatgtc ctgacggaca atggccgcat
     6181 aacagcggtc attgactgga gcgaggcgat gttcggggat tcccaatacg aggtcgccaa
     6241 catcttcttc tggaggccgt ggttggcttg tatggagcag cagacgcgct acttcgagcg
     6301 gaggcatccg gagcttgcag gatcgccgcg gctccgggcg tatatgctcc gcattggtct
     6361 tgaccaactc tatcagagct tggttgacgg caatttcgat gatgcagctt gggcgcaggg
     6421 tcgatgcgac gcaatcgtcc gatccggagc cgggactgtc gggcgtacac aaatcgcccg
     6481 cagaagcgcg gccgtctgga ccgatggctg tgtagaagta ctcgccgata gtggaaaccg
     6541 acgccccagc actcgtccga gggcaaagga ataatcagta ctgacaataa aaagattctt
     6601 gttttcaaga acttgtcatt tgtatagttt ttttatattg tagttgttct attttaatca
     6661 aatgttagcg tgatttatat tttttttcgc ctcgacatca tctgcccaga tgcgaagtta
     6721 agtgcgcaga aagtaatatc atgcgtcaat cgtatgtgaa tgctggtcgc tatactgctg
     6781 tcgattcgat actaacgccg ccatccagtg tcgaaaacga gctctcgaga acccttaata
     6841 taacttcgta taatgtatgc tatacgaagt tattaggtga tatcagatcc actagtggcc
     6901 tatgccgtgg attgagccag caatacagat cattattaaa ttgttttgta catgatgtta
     6961 gtatataatc gtaaagcttt tctaatatgt ataccttata catggaactc cacagaactt
     7021 gcaaacatac caaaaatccc ttattcttgt tcactcattt tacatcaaaa aataatattt
     7081 cagttattaa ggaaaataaa aaaatagatt agagaagcat tttgaagaaa tagtatattc
     7141 ttttattgaa cctaagagcg tgatattttt actcgaaata aaatacgaaa aatctatgca
     7201 ctcatctttc cgactactat tggctcctgc tcaaaaaaag agggaaaaaa agctccaaaa
     7261 ttctatcttt tcctatcgct cctgtcctat ccttattacg ttcattacta ttttaatact
     7321 atccattctt ttattttcag tctaaaaaaa acatttctca taacgggaaa agcaaaaaaa
     7381 tgtcaagctt atacatcaaa acaccactgc atgcattatc tgctggtccg gattctcaat
     7441 taagacctca gcgcggccgc cgtaatcatg gtcatagctg tttcctgtgt gaaattgtta
     7501 tccgctcaca attccacaca acatacgagc cggaagcata aagtgtaaag cctggggtgc
     7561 ctaatgagtg agctaactca cattaattgc gttgcgctca ctgcccgctt tccagtcggg
     7621 aaacctgtcg tgccagctgc attaatgaat cggccaacgc gcggggagag gcggtttgcg
     7681 tattgggcgc tcttccgctt cctcgctcac tgactcgctg cgctcggtcg ttcggctgcg
     7741 gcgagcggta tcagctcact caaaggcggt aatacggtta tccacagaat caggggataa
     7801 cgcaggaaag aacatgtgag caaaaggcca gcaaaaggcc aggaaccgta aaaaggccgc
     7861 gttgctggcg tttttccata ggctccgccc ccctgacgag catcacaaaa atcgacgctc
     7921 aagtcagagg tggcgaaacc cgacaggact ataaagatac caggcgtttc cccctggaag
     7981 ctccctcgtg cgctctcctg ttccgaccct gccgcttacc ggatacctgt ccgcctttct
     8041 cccttcggga agcgtggcgc tttctcaaag ctcacgctgt aggtatctca gttcggtgta
     8101 ggtcgttcgc tccaagctgg gctgtgtgca cgaacccccc gttcagcccg accgctgcgc
     8161 cttatccggt aactatcgtc ttgagtccaa cccggtaaga cacgacttat cgccactggc
     8221 agcagccact ggtaacagga ttagcagagc gaggtatgta ggcggtgcta cagagttctt
     8281 gaagtggtgg cctaactacg gctacactag aagaacagta tttggtatct gcgctctgct
     8341 gaagccagtt accttcggaa aaagagttgg tagctcttga tccggcaaac aaaccaccgc
     8401 tggtagcggt ggtttttttg tttgcaagca gcagattacg cgcagaaaaa aaggatctca
     8461 agaagatcct ttgatctttt ctacggggtc tgacgctcag tggaacgaaa actcacgtta
     8521 agggattttg gtcatgagat tatcaaaaag gatcttcacc tagatccttt taaattaaaa
     8581 atgaagtttt aaatcaatct aaagtatata tgagtaaact tggtctgaca gttaccaatg
     8641 cttaatcagt gaggcaccta tctcagcgat ctgtctattt cgttcatcca tagttgcctg
     8701 actccccgtc gtgtagataa ctacgatacg ggagggctta ccatctggcc ccagtgctgc
     8761 aatgataccg cgagacccac gctcaccggc tccagattta tcagcaataa accagccagc
     8821 cggaagggcc gagcgcagaa gtggtcctgc aactttatcc gcctccatcc agtctattaa
     8881 ttgttgccgg gaagctagag taagtagttc gccagttaat agtttgcgca acgttgttgc
     8941 cattgctaca ggcatcgtgg tgtcacgctc gtcgtttggt atggcttcat tcagctccgg
     9001 ttcccaacga tcaaggcgag ttacatgatc ccccatgttg tgcaaaaaag cggttagctc
     9061 cttcggtcct ccgatcgttg tcagaagtaa gttggccgca gtgttatcac tcatggttat
     9121 ggcagcactg cataattctc ttactgtcat gccatccgta agatgctttt ctgtgactgg
     9181 tgagtactca accaagtcat tctgagaata gtgtatgcgg cgaccgagtt gctcttgccc
     9241 ggcgtcaata cgggataata ccgcgccaca tagcagaact ttaaaagtgc tcat
//
LOCUS       pENZ103                 9448 bp ds-DNA     circular     15-DEC-2023
DEFINITION  .
FEATURES             Location/Qualifiers
     misc_recomb     293..326
                     /label="FRT"
                     /ApEinfo_revcolor="#c7b0e3"
                     /ApEinfo_fwdcolor="#c7b0e3"
     misc_feature    365..935
                     /label="Chr XI site II"
                     /ApEinfo_revcolor="#f8d3a9"
                     /ApEinfo_fwdcolor="#f8d3a9"
     None            complement(969..1282)
                     /label="ADH1t"
                     /ApEinfo_revcolor="#c6c9d1"
                     /ApEinfo_fwdcolor="#c6c9d1"
     misc_feature    complement(1290..3038)
                     /label="BtCrtI"
                     /ApEinfo_revcolor="#85dae9"
                     /ApEinfo_fwdcolor="#85dae9"
     CDS             complement(1290..3038)
                     /ApEinfo_revcolor="#84b0dc"
                     /ApEinfo_fwdcolor="#84b0dc"
                     /translation="MSDQKKHIVVIGAGIGGTATAARLAREGFRVTVVEKNDFSGGRCSFIHHDGHRFDQGPSLYLMPKLFEDAFADLDERIGDHLDLLRCDNNYKVHFDDGDAVQLSSDLTKMKGELDRIEGPLGFGRFLDFMKETHVHYEQGTFIAIKRNFETIWDLIRLQYVPEIFRLHLFGKIYDRASKYFQTKKMRMAFTFQTMYMGMSPYDAPAVYSLLQYTEFAEGIWYPRGGFNMVVQKLESIASKKYGAEFRYQSPVAKINTVDKDKRVTGVTLESGEVIEADAVVCNADLVYAYHHLLPPCNWTKKTLASKKLTSSSISFYWSMSTKVPQLDVHNIFLAEAYKESFDEIFNDFGLPSEASFYVNVPSRIDESAAPPNKDSIIVLVPIGHMKSKTGNSAEENYPELVNRARKMVLEVIERRLGVNNFANLIEHEEVNDPSVWQSKFNLWRGSILGLSHDVFQVLWFRPSTKDSTNRYDNLFFVGASTHPGTGVPIVLAGSKLTSDQVCKSFGQNPLPRKLQDSQKKYAPEQTRKTESHWIYYCLACYFVTFLFFYFFPRDDTTTPASFINQLLPNVFQGQNSNDIRI*"
     promoter        complement(3041..3440)
                     /label="PGI1 promoter"
                     /ApEinfo_revcolor="#f58a5e"
                     /ApEinfo_fwdcolor="#f58a5e"
     promoter        3454..4434
                     /label="PGKp"
                     /ApEinfo_revcolor="#75c6a9"
                     /ApEinfo_fwdcolor="#75c6a9"
     None            4456..4791
                     /label="ADH2t"
                     /ApEinfo_revcolor="#b7e6d7"
                     /ApEinfo_fwdcolor="#b7e6d7"
     misc_recomb     complement(4832..4865)
                     /label="LoxP"
                     /ApEinfo_revcolor="#9eafd2"
                     /ApEinfo_fwdcolor="#9eafd2"
     gene            4876..6304
                     /label="KanMX"
                     /ApEinfo_revcolor="#85dae9"
                     /ApEinfo_fwdcolor="#85dae9"
     misc_recomb     complement(6313..6346)
                     /label="LoxP"
                     /ApEinfo_revcolor="#9eafd2"
                     /ApEinfo_fwdcolor="#9eafd2"
     misc_feature    6415..6952
                     /label="Chr XI site II"
                     /ApEinfo_revcolor="#c7b0e3"
                     /ApEinfo_fwdcolor="#c7b0e3"
     misc_recomb     complement(6995..7028)
                     /label="FRT"
                     /ApEinfo_revcolor="#c7b0e3"
                     /ApEinfo_fwdcolor="#c7b0e3"
     primer_bind     complement(7498..7515)
                     /label="M13-fwd"
                     /ApEinfo_revcolor="#85dae9"
                     /ApEinfo_fwdcolor="#85dae9"
ORIGIN
        1 taggggtcag tgttacaacc aattaaccaa ttctgaacat tatcgcgagc ccatttatac
       61 ctgaatatgg ctcataacac cccttgtttg cctggcggca gtagcgcggt ggtcccacct
      121 gaccccatgc cgaactcaga agtgaaacgc cgtagcgccg atggtagtgt ggggactccc
      181 catgcgagag tagggaactg ccaggcatca aataaaacga aaggctcagt cgaaagactg
      241 ggcctttcgc ccgggctaat tatggggtgt cgcccttatt cgactctata gtgaagttcc
      301 tattctctag aaagtatagg aacttctgaa gtggggattt aaatgcggcc gcgctgaggg
      361 tttaatgagg attttcgatg gagcaggatg aggagaaata gtaccacatg tatatatcca
      421 ttacaaaaag gtttatatac aattacaata gacccttgtt ggggtttctg aaaaaagaag
      481 tagtcgatgc catcggcaat aatacggaat tacgagaaac acaatcccga tccttttttg
      541 ggtaattact tcaccgattc taccgattta tcatgccaaa aaaaattcac cgtgggttct
      601 agaagtgccc tttgaggatt gtagccactc taacccacac ggcctcctta ctagctgact
      661 aaggtgacaa aaccgcaagg actggaaagt cgccactcat ctgaaaattc tcaagttttt
      721 cactactgag tttatgcttt cgaatttttt tgttcggtaa tagcacggcg gttcgattca
      781 attccgccgc tccgagcgat gctccgcaaa actcagtaat aagctttctg atggttcacc
      841 ccttttttag cacgcggggt gtaactcaac agaaaaatgt gccatagaac aagactaggc
      901 aaaagccaag gagcgtttgc catgaacttc cacaaattaa gtcctcagcg agctcgcatg
      961 gaatgcgttg tggtcataag agcgacctca tgctatacct gagaaagcaa cctgacctac
     1021 aggaaagagt tactcaagaa taagaatttt cgttttaaaa cctaagagtc actttaaaat
     1081 ttgtatacac ttattttttt tataacttat ttaataataa aaatcataaa tcataagaaa
     1141 ttcgcttatt tagaagtgtc aacaacgtat ctaccaacga tttgaccctt ttccatcttt
     1201 tcgtaaattt ctggcaaggt agacaagccg acaaccttga ttggagactt gaccaaacct
     1261 ctggcgaaga agtccaaagc ttctcgagtt tagatacgaa tatcgttaga gttctgacct
     1321 tggaagacgt ttggcaacaa ctgattaata aaagatgctg gagtagtagt gtcgtcacga
     1381 ggaaagaaat agaagaacaa gaaagtgaca aagtagcatg ccaggcagta ataaatccag
     1441 tgtgactcag tcttacgtgt ttgctcaggt gcatatttct tctgagagtc ctgcagctta
     1501 cgaggcaaag ggttttgacc gaatgactta cagacctggt cagaagtcag tttagaacct
     1561 gccaagacga ttgggacacc tgtaccaggg tgagttgatg caccgacgaa aaacagattg
     1621 tcataacggt tagtagagtc ctttgttgaa ggacggaacc acaaaacctg aaagacatca
     1681 tgtgacagac ccaggattga accacgccac aagttgaact tagattgcca gactgatggg
     1741 tcgttgacct cctcgtgttc gatcaagtta gcgaagttgt tgacacccaa acgacgctcg
     1801 atgacctcca agaccatctt acgagcacgg ttgaccaact ctgggtagtt ctcctctgct
     1861 gagttacctg tcttagactt catgtgacca attggaacca gaacgataat tgagtcctta
     1921 tttggaggtg ctgcagactc gtcgatacgt gaaggaacgt tgacgtagaa agatgcttca
     1981 gaaggcaaac cgaaatcgtt aaaaatctcg tcgaatgact ccttgtaagc ctcagccaag
     2041 aaaatgttgt ggacgtccaa ttgagggacc ttagtagaca ttgaccagta aaaagaaatt
     2101 gatgaagatg tcagtttctt agatgccaaa gtcttctttg tccagttgca aggtggcaac
     2161 aagtggtggt aagcgtagac caagtcagcg ttgcagacga cagcgtctgc ctcaatgact
     2221 tcaccagact ccaaagtgac accagtgaca cgcttgtctt tatcgacagt gttaatctta
     2281 gcgacaggag attggtaacg gaactcagca ccgtacttct tagaagcgat agactccaac
     2341 ttttggacga ccatgttgaa accaccacgt gggtaccaaa taccctctgc gaactctgta
     2401 tattgcaaca atgagtagac tgcaggtgcg tcgtaaggtg acatacccat gtacattgtt
     2461 tgaaaagtaa aagccatacg catctttttt gtttggaagt attttgatgc acggtcgtag
     2521 atcttaccga acaggtgcaa acgaaaaatc tctgggacgt actgcagacg gatcaggtcc
     2581 cagatagttt cgaagttacg cttgatagca atgaatgtac cctgctcgta gtggacgtgt
     2641 gtctctttca tgaaatccag gaaacgaccg aaacccagag gaccctcaat acggtccaac
     2701 tcacccttca tctttgtcag gtctgatgac aattggacag cgtcaccgtc gtcgaaatgg
     2761 actttgtaat tgttgtcaca acgcagcagg tccaagtggt caccgatacg ctcgtccagg
     2821 tcagcgaaag cgtcctcaaa caacttaggc atcaagtaca atgaaggacc ctggtcgaaa
     2881 cggtgaccgt cgtggtgaat gaaagagcaa cgaccaccag agaagtcgtt cttctcgacg
     2941 acagtgacac ggaaaccctc acgtgccaga cgtgctgctg ttgcagtacc accgatacca
     3001 gcaccgatga cgacaatgtg cttcttctga tcagacataa ttttaggctg gtatcttgat
     3061 tctaaatcga ttttgcaaga ctagaggaat atgtattaaa attcactgaa tgcaagtaaa
     3121 atattaagta aaagaaagca ttgattatga agaaaggacc tttttaagat atgagaacaa
     3181 tgagaaaagg aaaaatggga cgaaacaaat agggaaaatt ccgtctgtaa aaccaattgt
     3241 agtaacaaaa aacgctcatt tcaatagcaa aaaaatagaa taccgtcaat ggatatatat
     3301 agacacggga cattataaca acgtgcagat ggtgatgatt gcaaacccaa aaaattacca
     3361 gcttcctgta attccaggtt gagcgcgtgg cttcctataa tccaatacac ccacacccac
     3421 ccagatcgtg atttttgtta tccggttctt ttcagtacct tcaaagaatg gggtcttatc
     3481 ttgttttgca agtaccactg agcaggataa taatagaaat gataatatac tatagtagag
     3541 ataacgtcga tgacttccca tactgtaatt gcttttagtt gtgtattttt agtgtgcaag
     3601 tttctgtaaa tcgattaatt tttttttctt tcctcttttt attaacctta atttttattt
     3661 tagattcctg acttcaactc aagacgcaca gatattataa catctgcata ataggcattt
     3721 gcaagaatta ctcgtgagta aggaaagagt gaggaactat cgcatacctg catttaaaga
     3781 tgccgatttg ggcgcgaatc ctttattttg gcttcaccct catactatta tcagggccag
     3841 aaaaaggaag tgtttccctc cttcttgaat tgatgttacc ctcataaagc acgtggcctc
     3901 ttatcgagaa agaaattacc gtcgctcgtg atttgtttgc aaaaagaaca aaactgaaaa
     3961 aacccagaca cgctcgactt cctgtcttcc tattgattgc agcttccaat ttcgtcacac
     4021 aacaaggtcc tagcgacggc tcacaggttt tgtaacaagc aatcgaaggt tctggaatgg
     4081 cgggaaaggg tttagtacca catgctatga tgcccactgt gatctccaga gcaaagttcg
     4141 ttcgatcgta ctgttactct ctctctttca aacagaattg tccgaatcgt gtgacaacaa
     4201 cagcctgttc tcacacactc ttttcttcta accaaggggg tggtttagtt tagtagaacc
     4261 tcgtgaaact tacatttaca tatatataaa cttgcataaa ttggtcaatg caagaaatac
     4321 atatttggtc ttttctaatt cgtagttttt caagttctta gatgctttct ttttctcttt
     4381 tttacagatc atcaaggaag taattatcta ctttttacaa caaatataaa acaacttaag
     4441 cccgggaccg agctcgacac ttctaaataa gcggatctct tatgtcttta cgatttatag
     4501 ttttcattat caagcatgcc tatattagta tatagcatct ttagatgaca gtgttcgaag
     4561 tttcacgaat aaaagataat attctacttt ttgctcccac cgcgtttgct agcacgagta
     4621 aacaccatcc ctcgcctgtg agttgtaccc attcctctaa actgtagaca tggtagcttc
     4681 agcagtgttc gttatgtacg gcatcctcca acaaacagtc ggttatagtt tgtcctgctc
     4741 ctctgaatcg tctccctcga tatttctcat tttccttcgc atgccgagct ccctgcagga
     4801 ctagtgctga ggcattgcta tacgaagtta tataacttcg tataatgtat gctatacgaa
     4861 gttattaggt ctagtagctt gcctcgtccc cgccgggtca cccggccagc gacatggagg
     4921 cccagaatac cctccttgac agtcttgacg tgcgcagctc aggggcatga tgtgactgtc
     4981 gcccgtacat ttagcccata catccccatg tataatcatt tgcatccata cattttgatg
     5041 gccgcacggc gcgaagcaaa aattacggct cctcgctgca gacctgcgag cagggaaacg
     5101 ctcccctcac agacgcgttg aattgtcccc acgccgcgcc cctgtagaga aatataaaag
     5161 gttaggattt gccactgagg ttcttctttc atatacttcc ttttaaaatc ttgctaggat
     5221 acagttctca catcacatcc gaacataaac aaccatgggt aaggaaaaga ctcacgtttc
     5281 gaggccgcga ttaaattcca acatggatgc tgatttatat gggtataaat gggctcgcga
     5341 taatgtcggg caatcaggtg cgacaatcta tcgattgtat gggaagcccg atgcgccaga
     5401 gttgtttctg aaacatggca aaggtagcgt tgccaatgat gttacagatg agatggtcag
     5461 actaaactgg ctgacggaat ttatgcctct tccgaccatc aagcatttta tccgtactcc
     5521 tgatgatgca tggttactca ccactgcgat ccccggcaaa acagcattcc aggtattaga
     5581 agaatatcct gattcaggtg aaaatattgt tgatgcgctg gcagtgttcc tgcgccggtt
     5641 gcattcgatt cctgtttgta attgtccttt taacagcgat cgcgtatttc gtctcgctca
     5701 ggcgcaatca cgaatgaata acggtttggt tgatgcgagt gattttgatg acgagcgtaa
     5761 tggctggcct gttgaacaag tctggaaaga aatgcataag cttttgccat tctcaccgga
     5821 ttcagtcgtc actcatggtg atttctcact tgataacctt atttttgacg aggggaaatt
     5881 aataggttgt attgatgttg gacgagtcgg aatcgcagac cgataccagg atcttgccat
     5941 cctatggaac tgcctcggtg agttttctcc ttcattacag aaacggcttt ttcaaaaata
     6001 tggtattgat aatcctgata tgaataaatt gcagtttcat ttgatgctcg atgagttttt
     6061 ctaatcagta ctgacaataa aaagattctt gttttcaaga acttgtcatt tgtatagttt
     6121 ttttatattg tagttgttct attttaatca aatgttagcg tgatttatat tttttttcgc
     6181 ctcgacatca tctgcccaga tgcgaagtta agtgcgcaga aagtaatatc atgcgtcaat
     6241 cgtatgtgaa tgctggtcgc tatactgctg tcgattcgat actaacgccg ccatccagtg
     6301 tcgaaaacga acataacttc gtataatgta tgctatacga agttatgaag gcttgccatt
     6361 ggacagggga ctagtgctga ggcattaatc acacgactag cgctttcaga tattaaaaag
     6421 tttagatgta ggttttagcg gtaacagtta tataaatcgt gtttcttctc ttgatgaaac
     6481 aaaaaaatgc tagaaaaact ttgtcgtttc ttacttttgg tgcgctttgc agttttcgtg
     6541 gctagactta gaatcatttc tcctcagatt tcttgattaa agtttggtgc gaagccctac
     6601 tctaacattg gtgttcttct tttcattcac gcaagttaag tccaggaagg tgagcaaatg
     6661 ctcatccttc tgttcatgcg tgacggctga attatcctta tctggcgtac ccgtgcagcc
     6721 gtttccgtgc ctcggttcct ccgagatatc cttagggacc gccagggacc atgattgcgt
     6781 caactgttgt caccgctcca gaggatcctc tgtaaccttt tcaaccataa aaatagaaag
     6841 ggcacagggt tggggtattt gaattttttt tttgggtttt ttcgtattac ttattactta
     6901 ccttcttttc tatataattt tgtttttccc tggtagagcg gaatcttccc acattaagac
     6961 ctcagcgcgg ccgcaaattt aaataaaatg aagtgaagtt cctatacttt ctagagaata
     7021 ggaacttcta tagtgagtcg aataagggcg acacaaaatt tattctaaat gcataataaa
     7081 tactgataac atcttatagt ttgtattata ttttgtatta tcgttgacat gtataatttt
     7141 gatatcaaaa actgattttc cctttattat tttcgagatt tattttctta attctcttta
     7201 acaaactaga aatattgtat atacaaaaaa tcataaataa tagatgaata gtttaattat
     7261 aggtgttcat caatcgaaaa agcaacgtat cttatttaaa gtgcgttgct tttttctcat
     7321 ttataaggtt aaataattct catatatcaa gcaaagtgac aggcgccctt aaatattctg
     7381 acaaatgctc tttccctaaa ctccccccat aaaaaaaccc gccgaagcgg gtttttacgt
     7441 tatttgcgga ttaacgatta ctcgttatca gaaccgccca gggggcccga gcttaagact
     7501 ggccgtcgtt ttacaacaca gaaagagttt gtagaaacgc aaaaaggcca tccgtcaggg
     7561 gccttctgct tagtttgatg cctggcagtt ccctactctc gccttccgct tcctcgctca
     7621 ctgactcgct gcgctcggtc gttcggctgc ggcgagcggt atcagctcac tcaaaggcgg
     7681 taatacggtt atccacagaa tcaggggata acgcaggaaa gaacatgtga gcaaaaggcc
     7741 agcaaaaggc caggaaccgt aaaaaggccg cgttgctggc gtttttccat aggctccgcc
     7801 cccctgacga gcatcacaaa aatcgacgct caagtcagag gtggcgaaac ccgacaggac
     7861 tataaagata ccaggcgttt ccccctggaa gctccctcgt gcgctctcct gttccgaccc
     7921 tgccgcttac cggatacctg tccgcctttc tcccttcggg aagcgtggcg ctttctcata
     7981 gctcacgctg taggtatctc agttcggtgt aggtcgttcg ctccaagctg ggctgtgtgc
     8041 acgaaccccc cgttcagccc gaccgctgcg ccttatccgg taactatcgt cttgagtcca
     8101 acccggtaag acacgactta tcgccactgg cagcagccac tggtaacagg attagcagag
     8161 cgaggtatgt aggcggtgct acagagttct tgaagtggtg ggctaactac ggctacacta
     8221 gaagaacagt atttggtatc tgcgctctgc tgaagccagt taccttcgga aaaagagttg
     8281 gtagctcttg atccggcaaa caaaccaccg ctggtagcgg tggttttttt gtttgcaagc
     8341 agcagattac gcgcagaaaa aaaggatctc aagaagatcc tttgatcttt tctacggggt
     8401 ctgacgctca gtggaacgac gcgcgcgtaa ctcacgttaa gggattttgg tcatgagctt
     8461 gcgccgtccc gtcaagtcag cgtaatgctc tgcttttacc aatgcttaat cagtgaggca
     8521 cctatctcag cgatctgtct atttcgttca tccatagttg cctgactccc cgtcgtgtag
     8581 ataactacga tacgggaggg cttaccatct ggccccagcg ctgcgatgat accgcgagaa
     8641 ccacgctcac cggctccgga tttatcagca ataaaccagc cagccggaag ggccgagcgc
     8701 agaagtggtc ctgcaacttt atccgcctcc atccagtcta ttaattgttg ccgggaagct
     8761 agagtaagta gttcgccagt taatagtttg cgcaacgttg ttgccatcgc tacaggcatc
     8821 gtggtgtcac gctcgtcgtt tggtatggct tcattcagct ccggttccca acgatcaagg
     8881 cgagttacat gatcccccat gttgtgcaaa aaagcggtta gctccttcgg tcctccgatc
     8941 gttgtcagaa gtaagttggc cgcagtgtta tcactcatgg ttatggcagc actgcataat
     9001 tctcttactg tcatgccatc cgtaagatgc ttttctgtga ctggtgagta ctcaaccaag
     9061 tcattctgag aatagtgtat gcggcgaccg agttgctctt gcccggcgtc aatacgggat
     9121 aataccgcgc cacatagcag aactttaaaa gtgctcatca ttggaaaacg ttcttcgggg
     9181 cgaaaactct caaggatctt accgctgttg agatccagtt cgatgtaacc cactcgtgca
     9241 cccaactgat cttcagcatc ttttactttc accagcgttt ctgggtgagc aaaaacagga
     9301 aggcaaaatg ccgcaaaaaa gggaataagg gcgacacgga aatgttgaat actcatattc
     9361 ttcctttttc aatattattg aagcatttat cagggttatt gtctcatgag cggatacata
     9421 tttgaatgta tttagaaaaa taaacaaa
//
LOCUS       pENZ007                 4873 bp ds-DNA     circular     15-DEC-2023
DEFINITION  .
FEATURES             Location/Qualifiers
     CDS             complement(637..705)
                     /label="LacZ alpha"
                     /ApEinfo_revcolor="#84b0dc"
                     /ApEinfo_fwdcolor="#84b0dc"
     misc_feature    715..1236
                     /label="Chrom X site IV"
                     /ApEinfo_revcolor="#ff9ccd"
                     /ApEinfo_fwdcolor="#ff9ccd"
     primer_bind     1237..1254
                     /label="M13-fwd"
                     /ApEinfo_revcolor="#85dae9"
                     /ApEinfo_fwdcolor="#85dae9"
     primer_bind     complement(1320..1340)
                     /label="M13-rev"
                     /ApEinfo_revcolor="#85dae9"
                     /ApEinfo_fwdcolor="#85dae9"
     misc_binding    complement(1346..1368)
                     /label="LacO"
                     /ApEinfo_revcolor="#84b0dc"
                     /ApEinfo_fwdcolor="#84b0dc"
     promoter        complement(1372..1402)
                     /label="lac promoter"
                     /ApEinfo_revcolor="#c7b0e3"
                     /ApEinfo_fwdcolor="#c7b0e3"
     misc_feature    1502..2750
                     /label="HIS3"
                     /ApEinfo_revcolor="#b7e6d7"
                     /ApEinfo_fwdcolor="#b7e6d7"
     misc_feature    2757..3207
                     /label="Chrom X site IV"
                     /ApEinfo_revcolor="#ff9ccd"
                     /ApEinfo_fwdcolor="#ff9ccd"
     rep_origin      complement(3434..4116)
                     /label="ColE1 origin"
                     /ApEinfo_revcolor="#9eafd2"
                     /ApEinfo_fwdcolor="#9eafd2"
     CDS             complement(4214..4873)
                     /label="AmpR"
                     /ApEinfo_revcolor="#ffef86"
                     /ApEinfo_fwdcolor="#ffef86"
ORIGIN
        1 cattggaaaa cgttcttcgg ggcgaaaact ctcaaggatc ttaccgctgt tgagatccag
       61 ttcgatgtaa cccactcgtg cacccaactg atcttcagca tcttttactt tcaccagcgt
      121 ttctgggtga gcaaaaacag gaaggcaaaa tgccgcaaaa aagggaataa gggcgacacg
      181 gaaatgttga atactcatac tcttcctttt tcaatattat tgaagcattt atcagggtta
      241 ttgtctcatg agcggataca tatttgaatg tatttagaaa aataaacaaa taggggttcc
      301 gcgcacattt ccccgaaaag tgccacctga cgtctaagaa accattatta tcatgacatt
      361 aacctataaa aataggcgta tcacgaggcc ctttcgtctc gcgcgtttcg gtgatgacgg
      421 tgaaaacctc tgacacatgc agctcccgga gacggtcaca gcttgtctgt aagcggatgc
      481 cgggagcaga caagcccgtc agggcgcgtc agcgggtgtt ggcgggtgtc ggggctggct
      541 taactatgcg gcatcagagc agattgtact gagagtgcac catatgcggt gtgaaatacc
      601 gcacagatgc gtaaggagaa aataccgcat caggcgccat tcgccattca ggctgcgcaa
      661 ctgttgggaa gggcgatcgg tgcgggcctc ttcgctatta cgccagTTAA TTAAcccaaa
      721 gctaagagtc ccattttatt cttctatatg tatattttcg atactctaaa ccaccctaca
      781 atgtagccct atactaaatc tgctcaattt tcagcttcta caagtgactc gagaccacgt
      841 ggaaagatcc aactactcca gcacaacgat tcaatataat cgattgctcc actcataaga
      901 ggcaagaaca agcttcaact tttggtaagc cgccgtttat aaacagggaa gatgtccttt
      961 gtcaagggag gcacagagca tggccaattt ggcaaattgc aggtttttct gagtgaaaaa
     1021 tgaaaaagca ttgtagtaga gtcggctcac tgaaaaaccg gggaggacga aaaggtttcc
     1081 agccacagtt gtagtcacgt gcgcgccatg ctgactaatg gcagccgtcg ttgggcagaa
     1141 gagaattagt atggtacagg atacgctaat tgcgctccaa ctaccaaggt tgttgaggga
     1201 acactggggc aataggctgt cgccattcaa gagcagtgta aaacgacggc cagtgaattc
     1261 gagctcggta cccggggatc ctctagagtc gacctgcagg catgcaagct tggcgtaatc
     1321 atggtcatag ctgtttcctg tgtgaaattg ttatccgctc acaattccac acaacatacg
     1381 agccggaagc ataaagtgta aagcctgggg tgcctaatga gtgagctaac tcacattaat
     1441 tgcgttgcgc tcactgcccg ctttccagtc gggaaacctg tcgtgccagc agatctgAgc
     1501 GcCGGAATAC CACTTGCCAC CTATCACCAC AACTAACTTT TTCCCGTTCC TCCATCTCTT
     1561 TTATATTTTT TTTCTCGAGT TCAAGAGAAA AAAAAAGAAA AAGCAAAAAG AAAAAAGGAA
     1621 AGCGCGCCTC GTTCAGAATG ACACGTATAG AATGATGCAC TACCTGGTCA TCTTCAGTAT
     1681 CATACTGTTC GTATACATAC TTACTGACAT TCATAGGTAT ACATATATAC ACATGTATAT
     1741 ATATCGTATG CTGCAGCTTT AAATAATCGG TGTCACTACA TAAGAACACC TTTGGTGGAG
     1801 GGAACATCGT TGGTACCATT GGGCGAGGTA GCTTCTCTTA TGGCAACCGC AAGAGCCTTG
     1861 AACGCACTCT CACTACGGTG ATGATCATTC TTGCCTCGCA GACAATCAAC GTGTAGGGTA
     1921 ATTCTGCTAG CCTCTGCAAA GCTTTCAAGA AAATGCGGGA TCATCTCGCA AGAGAGATCT
     1981 CCTACTTTCT CCCTTTGCAA ACCAAGTTCG ACAACTGCGT ACGGCCTGTT CGAAAGATCT
     2041 ACCACCGCTC TGGAAAGTGC CTCATCCAAA GGCGCAAATC CTGATCCAAA CCTTTTTACT
     2101 CCACGCACGG CCCCTAGGGC CTCTTTAAAA GCTTGACCGA GAGCAATCCC GCAGTCTTCA
     2161 GTGGTGTGAT GGTCGTCTAT GTGTAAGTCA CCAATGCACT CAACGATTAG CGACCAGCCG
     2221 GAATGCTTGG CCAGAGCATG TATCATATGG TCCAGAAACC CTATACCTGT GTGGACGTTA
     2281 ATCACTTGCG ATTGTGTGGC CTGTTCTGCT ACCGCTTCTG CCTCTTTTTC TGGGAAGATC
     2341 GAGTGCTCTA GCGCTAGGGG ACCACCCTTT AAAGAGATCG CAATCTGAAT CTTGGTTTCA
     2401 TTTGTAATAC GCTTTACTAG GGCTTTTTGC TCTGTCATCT TTGCCTTCGT TTATCTTGCC
     2461 TGCCCATTTT TTAGTATATT CTTCGAAGAA ATCACATTAC TTTATATAAT GTATAATTCA
     2521 TTATGTGATA ATGCCAATCG CTAAGAAAAA AAAAAAAGAG TCATCCGCTA GATGGAAAAA
     2581 AAAATGAAAA TCATTACCGA GGCATAAAAA ATATATAGTG TACTAGAGGA GGCCAAGAGT
     2641 AATAGAAAAA GAAAATTGCG GGAAAGGACT GTGTTATGAC TTCCCTGACT AATGCCGTGT
     2701 TCAAACGATA CCTGGCAGTG ACGCCTAGCG CTCACCAAGC TCTTAAAACG GCGGCCaaca
     2761 ggcatgggaa gattcgcttt ttttttttga attacaatag tatgtctgat gtctgcaaga
     2821 agtaacaggc gtgtgcacaa gaatacgtgt gtgtgcgtaa gcgtatgcac tggtggcata
     2881 acttatctaa gaagtatata tcactgacat agaaatgtag atatacaggt atttttctcg
     2941 ataatcgata aaaatctcgt cgcgctgaac caaacttggt ggttacggag agtttttctc
     3001 tcatcattac tgtctttcgc attgatttcc cctttgaccg ataaaatccc ttggattcat
     3061 aagattaaac aaagaggtga tcaaagagaa ccctgtgaaa gtttatgttt ataaccgggc
     3121 ataaagtgaa ctagacactt tcaagaagcc aaccaaagca tgagtaacga agcttaccag
     3181 catgatcata ccgtaaatcc tcaccagTTA ATTAActgca ttaatgaatc ggccaacgcg
     3241 cggggagagg cggtttgcgt attgggcgct cttccgcttc ctcgctcact gactcgctgc
     3301 gctcggtcgt tcggctgcgg cgagcggtat cagctcactc aaaggcggta atacggttat
     3361 ccacagaatc aggggataac gcaggaaaga acatgtgagc aaaaggccag caaaaggcca
     3421 ggaaccgtaa aaaggccgcg ttgctggcgt ttttccatag gctccgcccc cctgacgagc
     3481 atcacaaaaa tcgacgctca agtcagaggt ggcgaaaccc gacaggacta taaagatacc
     3541 aggcgtttcc ccctggaagc tccctcgtgc gctctcctgt tccgaccctg ccgcttaccg
     3601 gatacctgtc cgcctttctc ccttcgggaa gcgtggcgct ttctcaaagc tcacgctgta
     3661 ggtatctcag ttcggtgtag gtcgttcgct ccaagctggg ctgtgtgcac gaaccccccg
     3721 ttcagcccga ccgctgcgcc ttatccggta actatcgtct tgagtccaac ccggtaagac
     3781 acgacttatc gccactggca gcagccactg gtaacaggat tagcagagcg aggtatgtag
     3841 gcggtgctac agagttcttg aagtggtggc ctaactacgg ctacactaga agaacagtat
     3901 ttggtatctg cgctctgctg aagccagtta ccttcggaaa aagagttggt agctcttgat
     3961 ccggcaaaca aaccaccgct ggtagcggtg gtttttttgt ttgcaagcag cagattacgc
     4021 gcagaaaaaa aggatctcaa gaagatcctt tgatcttttc tacggggtct gacgctcagt
     4081 ggaacgaaaa ctcacgttaa gggattttgg tcatgagatt atcaaaaagg atcttcacct
     4141 agatcctttt aaattaaaaa tgaagtttta aatcaatcta aagtatatat gagtaaactt
     4201 ggtctgacag ttaccaatgc ttaatcagtg aggcacctat ctcagcgatc tgtctatttc
     4261 gttcatccat agttgcctga ctccccgtcg tgtagataac tacgatacgg gagggcttac
     4321 catctggccc cagtgctgca atgataccgc gagacccacg ctcaccggct ccagatttat
     4381 cagcaataaa ccagccagcc ggaagggccg agcgcagaag tggtcctgca actttatccg
     4441 cctccatcca gtctattaat tgttgccggg aagctagagt aagtagttcg ccagttaata
     4501 gtttgcgcaa cgttgttgcc attgctacag gcatcgtggt gtcacgctcg tcgtttggta
     4561 tggcttcatt cagctccggt tcccaacgat caaggcgagt tacatgatcc cccatgttgt
     4621 gcaaaaaagc ggttagctcc ttcggtcctc cgatcgttgt cagaagtaag ttggccgcag
     4681 tgttatcact catggttatg gcagcactgc ataattctct tactgtcatg ccatccgtaa
     4741 gatgcttttc tgtgactggt gagtactcaa ccaagtcatt ctgagaatag tgtatgcggc
     4801 gaccgagttg ctcttgcccg gcgtcaatac gggataatac cgcgccacat agcagaactt
     4861 taaaagtgct cat
//
LOCUS       pENZ011                 6345 bp ds-DNA     circular     15-DEC-2023
DEFINITION  .
FEATURES             Location/Qualifiers
     CDS             complement(637..705)
                     /label="LacZ alpha"
                     /ApEinfo_revcolor="#84b0dc"
                     /ApEinfo_fwdcolor="#84b0dc"
     None            720..1251
                     /label="Chr X site II"
                     /ApEinfo_revcolor="#84b0dc"
                     /ApEinfo_fwdcolor="#84b0dc"
     primer_bind     1266..1283
                     /label="M13-fwd"
                     /ApEinfo_revcolor="#85dae9"
                     /ApEinfo_fwdcolor="#85dae9"
     misc_feature    1285..2084
                     /label="PDC1p"
                     /ApEinfo_revcolor="#b1ff67"
                     /ApEinfo_fwdcolor="#b1ff67"
     misc_feature    2086..3015
                     /label="PaCrtB"
                     /ApEinfo_revcolor="#9eafd2"
                     /ApEinfo_fwdcolor="#9eafd2"
     CDS             2086..3015
                     /ApEinfo_revcolor="#84b0dc"
                     /ApEinfo_fwdcolor="#84b0dc"
                     /translation="MNNPSLLNHAVETMAVGSKSFATASKLFDAKTRRSVLMLYAWCRHCDDVIDDQTLGFQARQPALQTPEQRLMQLEMKTRQAYAGSQMHEPAFAAFQEVAMAHDIAPAYAFDHLEGFAMDVREAQYSQLDDTLRYCYHVAGVVGLMMAQIMGVRDNATLDRACDLGLAFQLTNIARDIVDDAHAGRCYLPASWLEHEGLNKENYAAPENRQALSRIARRLVQEAEPYYLSATAGLAGLPLRSAWAIATAKQVYRKIGVKVEQAGQQAWDQRQSTTTPEKLTLLLAASGQALTSRMRAHPPRPAHLWQRPL*"
     misc_feature    3021..3253
                     /label="Cyc1t"
                     /ApEinfo_revcolor="#d59687"
                     /ApEinfo_fwdcolor="#d59687"
     primer_bind     complement(3267..3287)
                     /label="M13-rev"
                     /ApEinfo_revcolor="#85dae9"
                     /ApEinfo_fwdcolor="#85dae9"
     misc_binding    complement(3293..3315)
                     /label="LacO"
                     /ApEinfo_revcolor="#84b0dc"
                     /ApEinfo_fwdcolor="#84b0dc"
     promoter        complement(3319..3349)
                     /label="lac promoter"
                     /ApEinfo_revcolor="#c7b0e3"
                     /ApEinfo_fwdcolor="#c7b0e3"
     None            complement(3491..4165)
                     /label="TRP1"
                     /ApEinfo_revcolor="#d6b295"
                     /ApEinfo_fwdcolor="#d6b295"
     None            4217..4674
                     /label="Chr X site II"
                     /ApEinfo_revcolor="#f58a5e"
                     /ApEinfo_fwdcolor="#f58a5e"
     rep_origin      complement(4906..5588)
                     /label="ColE1 origin"
                     /ApEinfo_revcolor="#9eafd2"
                     /ApEinfo_fwdcolor="#9eafd2"
     CDS             complement(5686..6345)
                     /label="AmpR"
                     /ApEinfo_revcolor="#ffef86"
                     /ApEinfo_fwdcolor="#ffef86"
ORIGIN
        1 cattggaaaa cgttcttcgg ggcgaaaact ctcaaggatc ttaccgctgt tgagatccag
       61 ttcgatgtaa cccactcgtg cacccaactg atcttcagca tcttttactt tcaccagcgt
      121 ttctgggtga gcaaaaacag gaaggcaaaa tgccgcaaaa aagggaataa gggcgacacg
      181 gaaatgttga atactcatac tcttcctttt tcaatattat tgaagcattt atcagggtta
      241 ttgtctcatg agcggataca tatttgaatg tatttagaaa aataaacaaa taggggttcc
      301 gcgcacattt ccccgaaaag tgccacctga cgtctaagaa accattatta tcatgacatt
      361 aacctataaa aataggcgta tcacgaggcc ctttcgtctc gcgcgtttcg gtgatgacgg
      421 tgaaaacctc tgacacatgc agctcccgga gacggtcaca gcttgtctgt aagcggatgc
      481 cgggagcaga caagcccgtc agggcgcgtc agcgggtgtt ggcgggtgtc ggggctggct
      541 taactatgcg gcatcagagc agattgtact gagagtgcac catatgcggt gtgaaatacc
      601 gcacagatgc gtaaggagaa aataccgcat caggcgccat tcgccattca ggctgcgcaa
      661 ctgttgggaa gggcgatcgg tgcgggcctc ttcgctatta cgccagggcc tttatggccc
      721 gtctatgagg agactgttag ttggatatca gtaatgagac gaaaaagctc gaaatgaatg
      781 gatatattct ttttgctact ggcaactgtt gaatatttaa tgttaaaaca aactaactga
      841 ggtatattcg tatctgtatg tacacatata ctatatacag gaaaagataa gcaagagaga
      901 ggatatcaac tacgagagcg atcgattata tatcaaaagc tgtccgcttt gccacccata
      961 atcggcgctt agtttcggag ttcaatcata attctaccac cttacactca acttactctt
     1021 taactcctat agtataatat cgccactgac cccatattaa aaaaattttt ttgctcgatc
     1081 ttctatcctc tttaggttaa ttgtcgctgt tattgtctag attttttctc ggagatggcg
     1141 catctatttg ccgtcaaaag atcctctcat accatattaa gtaaattgcc tccatttctt
     1201 tttcctcggg cagagaaact cgcaggcaac ttgctctcga agtggtcacg tcccagtcac
     1261 gacgttgtaa aacgacggcc agtgcatgcg actgggtgag catatgttcc gctgatgtga
     1321 tgtgcaagat aaacaagcaa gacagaaact aacttcttct tcatgtaata aacacacccc
     1381 gcgtttattt acctatcttt aaacttcaac accttatatc ataactaata tttcttgaga
     1441 taagcacact gcacccatac cttccttaaa aacgtagctt ccagtttttg gtggttctgg
     1501 cttccttccc gattccgccc gctaaacgca taattttgtt gcctggtggc atttgcaaaa
     1561 tgcataacct atgcatttaa aagattatgt atgctcttct gacttttcgt gtgatgaggc
     1621 tcgtggaaaa aatgaataat ttatgaattt gagaacaatt ttgtgttgtt acggtatttt
     1681 actatggaat aatcaatcaa ttgaggattt tatgcaaata tcgtttgaat atttttccga
     1741 ccctttgagt acttttcttc ataattgcat aatattgtcc gctgcccgtt tttctgttag
     1801 acggtgtctt gatctacttg ctatcgttca acaccacctt attttctaac tatttttttt
     1861 ttagctcatt tgaatcagct tatggtgatg gcacattttt gcataaacct agctgtcctc
     1921 gttgaacata ggaaaaaaaa atatataaac aaggctcttt cactctcctt ggaatcagat
     1981 ttgggtttgt tccctttatt ttcatatttc ttgtcatatt cttttctcaa ttattatctt
     2041 ctactcataa cctcacgcaa aataacacag tcaaatcaat caaagatgaa taaccccagt
     2101 ttgctaaacc atgctgtaga aacgatggcc gtgggtagca agtcctttgc tacagcttca
     2161 aaactttttg acgccaagac aagaaggagt gtcctgatgc tgtacgcttg gtgccgtcat
     2221 tgtgacgacg taattgacga tcaaactctt ggattccagg caagacaacc agcccttcaa
     2281 actccagagc aaagactgat gcaattagaa atgaaaacac gtcaagcgta tgccgggagt
     2341 cagatgcatg agcctgcctt tgcagccttt caggaagttg ccatggcgca cgatatagct
     2401 cccgcttacg cctttgacca tctggaaggc tttgccatgg acgtccgtga agcccagtac
     2461 agtcagcttg atgatacttt acgttactgt taccacgtcg ccggtgtagt aggactaatg
     2521 atggcacaaa tcatgggagt aagagataat gcgacattag acagggcctg cgacttaggt
     2581 cttgcatttc aacttacaaa tattgcccgt gatatagttg atgatgcaca cgccgggcgt
     2641 tgttatctac ccgcttcctg gctagaacat gaagggttga ataaggagaa ttatgctgcg
     2701 ccagaaaata ggcaggcatt gagcaggatc gcgcgtcgtc tagtgcagga ggcagaacca
     2761 tactacctgt cagcgaccgc agggcttgca ggtctacctt tgcgtagcgc ctgggcgata
     2821 gccaccgcta aacaagttta caggaaaatt ggtgtgaaag ttgagcaagc aggtcagcaa
     2881 gcgtgggatc aacgtcaatc caccaccacg ccagagaaat taaccttact actggcggcc
     2941 tccgggcaag cattaacatc caggatgagg gcacatcccc ccaggcctgc tcatctatgg
     3001 cagaggccgc tttaatgcag tcatgtaatt agttatgtca cgcttacatt cacgccctcc
     3061 ccccacatcc gctctaaccg aaaaggaagg agttagacaa cctgaagtct aggtccctat
     3121 ttattttttt atagttatgt tagtattaag aacgttattt atatttcaaa tttttctttt
     3181 ttttctgtac aaacgcgtgt acgcatgtaa cattatactg aaaaccttgc ttgagaaggt
     3241 tttgggacgc tcgagcttgg cgtaatcatg gtcatagctg tttcctgtgt gaaattgtta
     3301 tccgctcaca attccacaca acatacgagc cggaagcata aagtgtaaag cctggggtgc
     3361 ctaatgagtg agctaactca cattaattgc gttgcgctca ctgcccgctt tccagtcggg
     3421 aaacctgtcg tgccagcaga tctgggcaag tgcacaaaca atacttaaat aaatactact
     3481 cagtaataac ctatttctta gcatttttga cgaaatttgc tattttgtta gagtctttta
     3541 caccatttgt ctccacacct ccgcttacat caacaccaat aacgccattt aatctaagcg
     3601 catcaccaac attttctggc gtcagtccac cagctaacat aaaatgtaaa ctttcggggc
     3661 tctcttgcct tccaacccag tcagaaatcg agttccaatc caaaagttca cctgtcccac
     3721 ctgcttctga atcaaacaag ggaataaacg aatgaggttt ctgtgaagct gcactgagta
     3781 gtatgttgca gtcttttgga aatacgagtc ttttaataac tggcaaaccg aggaactctt
     3841 ggtattcttg ccacgactca tctccatgca gttggacgat atcaatgccg taatcattga
     3901 ccagagccaa aacatcctcc ttaggttgat tacgaaacac gccaaccaag tatttcggag
     3961 tgcctgaact atttttatat gcttttacaa gacttgaaat tttccttgca ataaccgggt
     4021 caattgttct ctttctattg ggcacacata taatacccag caagtcagca tcggaatcta
     4081 gagcacattc tgcggcctct gtgctctgca agccgcaaac tttcaccaat ggaccagaac
     4141 tacctgtgaa attaataaca gacatactcc aagctgcctt tgtgtgctta atcacggtat
     4201 atatactcac gtgctctacc catctatgct gaagatttat catactattc ctccgctcgt
     4261 ttcttttttc agtgaggtgt gtcgtgaaag aaaacccaca attaaacttt caacaaccgg
     4321 gcgactagga agagagtagt gggcgcggat gacgaaggct aaggtcactt cttcgtttcc
     4381 tttattgggg tttccgtgta gccttcccct gaatagtgtg ggacgtttta tgagaagccg
     4441 taagaaatag gcaaattgag ttatgacaag tagacatgat gccgcagcct tgcctgactt
     4501 tacgtctcct tcatgaataa gtttttctat cgagttcttt tccttttttc gccttaatta
     4561 gctcaattaa gcctgtcctc actacttttc tttttcttat cggctttgtg ccacacctaa
     4621 ccttcgaatg ctgttttatt ccgttcttac atgggatggt aatgccttgg cgagggccat
     4681 aaaggccctg cattaatgaa tcggccaacg cgcggggaga ggcggtttgc gtattgggcg
     4741 ctcttccgct tcctcgctca ctgactcgct gcgctcggtc gttcggctgc ggcgagcggt
     4801 atcagctcac tcaaaggcgg taatacggtt atccacagaa tcaggggata acgcaggaaa
     4861 gaacatgtga gcaaaaggcc agcaaaaggc caggaaccgt aaaaaggccg cgttgctggc
     4921 gtttttccat aggctccgcc cccctgacga gcatcacaaa aatcgacgct caagtcagag
     4981 gtggcgaaac ccgacaggac tataaagata ccaggcgttt ccccctggaa gctccctcgt
     5041 gcgctctcct gttccgaccc tgccgcttac cggatacctg tccgcctttc tcccttcggg
     5101 aagcgtggcg ctttctcaaa gctcacgctg taggtatctc agttcggtgt aggtcgttcg
     5161 ctccaagctg ggctgtgtgc acgaaccccc cgttcagccc gaccgctgcg ccttatccgg
     5221 taactatcgt cttgagtcca acccggtaag acacgactta tcgccactgg cagcagccac
     5281 tggtaacagg attagcagag cgaggtatgt aggcggtgct acagagttct tgaagtggtg
     5341 gcctaactac ggctacacta gaagaacagt atttggtatc tgcgctctgc tgaagccagt
     5401 taccttcgga aaaagagttg gtagctcttg atccggcaaa caaaccaccg ctggtagcgg
     5461 tggttttttt gtttgcaagc agcagattac gcgcagaaaa aaaggatctc aagaagatcc
     5521 tttgatcttt tctacggggt ctgacgctca gtggaacgaa aactcacgtt aagggatttt
     5581 ggtcatgaga ttatcaaaaa ggatcttcac ctagatcctt ttaaattaaa aatgaagttt
     5641 taaatcaatc taaagtatat atgagtaaac ttggtctgac agttaccaat gcttaatcag
     5701 tgaggcacct atctcagcga tctgtctatt tcgttcatcc atagttgcct gactccccgt
     5761 cgtgtagata actacgatac gggagggctt accatctggc cccagtgctg caatgatacc
     5821 gcgagaccca cgctcaccgg ctccagattt atcagcaata aaccagccag ccggaagggc
     5881 cgagcgcaga agtggtcctg caactttatc cgcctccatc cagtctatta attgttgccg
     5941 ggaagctaga gtaagtagtt cgccagttaa tagtttgcgc aacgttgttg ccattgctac
     6001 aggcatcgtg gtgtcacgct cgtcgtttgg tatggcttca ttcagctccg gttcccaacg
     6061 atcaaggcga gttacatgat cccccatgtt gtgcaaaaaa gcggttagct ccttcggtcc
     6121 tccgatcgtt gtcagaagta agttggccgc agtgttatca ctcatggtta tggcagcact
     6181 gcataattct cttactgtca tgccatccgt aagatgcttt tctgtgactg gtgagtactc
     6241 aaccaagtca ttctgagaat agtgtatgcg gcgaccgagt tgctcttgcc cggcgtcaat
     6301 acgggataat accgcgccac atagcagaac tttaaaagtg ctcat
//
LOCUS       pENZ078                 9698 bp ds-DNA     circular     15-DEC-2023
DEFINITION  .
KEYWORDS    "accession:addgene_73275_165988"
SOURCE      synthetic DNA construct
  ORGANISM  synthetic DNA construct
COMMENT     GENERAL Depositing Lab: Irina Borodina Publication: Jessop-Fabre et
            al Biotechnol J. 2016 Aug;11(8):1110-7. doi:
            10.1002/biot.201600147. Epub 2016 Jun 23. Purpose: (Empty Backbone)
            EasyClone-MarkerFree backbone vector for the addition of 1 or 2
            genes and promoters for integration into site XI-2 (Chr XI:
            91575..92913) BACKBONE Backbone manufacturer: DTU Backbone size
            (bp): 4569 Modifications to backbone: The pCfB2903 vector was
            created by amplifying the p0384 (pXI-2-URA3-DR) with primers that
            were designed to attach to either side of the selection markers,
            creating a fragment that no longer contained the marker. These
            fragments were then ligated to form the marker-less vectors. The
            PAM sites in the integration regions were removed by site-directed
            mutagenesis. Vector backbone: p0384 (pXI-2-URA3-DR) Vector type:
            Yeast Expression, CRISPR, Synthetic Biology CLONING INFORMATION
            Cloning method: Restriction Enzyme GROWTH IN BACTERIA Bacterial
            Resistance(s): Ampicillin Copy number: High Copy Growth Strain(s):
            DH5alpha Growth Temperature: 37°C
FEATURES             Location/Qualifiers
     primer_bind     42..61
                     /label="Kan-R"
                     /ApEinfo_revcolor="#ff9ccd"
                     /ApEinfo_fwdcolor="#ff9ccd"
     primer_bind     67..86
                     /label="pENTR-R"
                     /ApEinfo_revcolor="#faac61"
                     /ApEinfo_fwdcolor="#faac61"
     protein_bind    293..326
                     /label="FRT (minimal)"
                     /ApEinfo_revcolor="#85dae9"
                     /ApEinfo_fwdcolor="#85dae9"
     misc_recomb     293..326
                     /label="FRT"
                     /ApEinfo_revcolor="#c7b0e3"
                     /ApEinfo_fwdcolor="#c7b0e3"
     misc_feature    365..935
                     /label="Chr XI site II"
                     /ApEinfo_revcolor="#f8d3a9"
                     /ApEinfo_fwdcolor="#f8d3a9"
     None            complement(969..1282)
                     /label="ADH1t"
                     /ApEinfo_revcolor="#c6c9d1"
                     /ApEinfo_fwdcolor="#c6c9d1"
     misc_feature    complement(1290..3038)
                     /label="BtCrtI"
                     /ApEinfo_revcolor="#d59687"
                     /ApEinfo_fwdcolor="#d59687"
     CDS             complement(1290..3038)
                     /label="Translation 3038-1290"
                     /translation="MSDQKKHIVVIGAGIGGTATAARLAREGFRVTVVEKNDFSGGRCSFIHHDGHRFDQGPSLYLMPKLFEDAFADLDERIGDHLDLLRCDNNYKVHFDDGDAVQLSSDLTKMKGELDRIEGPLGFGRFLDFMKETHVHYEQGTFIAIKRNFETIWDLIRLQYVPEIFRLHLFGKIYDRASKYFQTKKMRMAFTFQTMYMGMSPYDAPAVYSLLQYTEFAEGIWYPRGGFNMVVQKLESIASKKYGAEFRYQSPVAKINTVDKDKRVTGVTLESGEVIEADAVVCNADLVYAYHHLLPPCNWTKKTLASKKLTSSSISFYWSMSTKVPQLDVHNIFLAEAYKESFDEIFNDFGLPSEASFYVNVPSRIDESAAPPNKDSIIVLVPIGHMKSKTGNSAEENYPELVNRARKMVLEVIERRLGVNNFANLIEHEEVNDPSVWQSKFNLWRGSILGLSHDVFQVLWFRPSTKDSTNRYDNLFFVGASTHPGTGVPIVLAGSKLTSDQVCKSFGQNPLPRKLQDSQKKYAPEQTRKTESHWIYYCLACYFVTFLFFYFFPRDDTTTPASFINQLLPNVFQGQNSNDIRI*"
     promter         complement(3041..3690)
                     /label="THD3p"
                     /ApEinfo_revcolor="#ff9ccd"
                     /ApEinfo_fwdcolor="#ff9ccd"
     promoter        3704..4684
                     /label="PGKp"
                     /ApEinfo_revcolor="#75c6a9"
                     /ApEinfo_fwdcolor="#75c6a9"
     None            4706..5041
                     /label="ADH2t"
                     /ApEinfo_revcolor="#b7e6d7"
                     /ApEinfo_fwdcolor="#b7e6d7"
     misc_recomb     complement(5082..5115)
                     /label="LoxP"
                     /ApEinfo_revcolor="#9eafd2"
                     /ApEinfo_fwdcolor="#9eafd2"
     gene            5126..6554
                     /label="KanMX"
                     /ApEinfo_revcolor="#85dae9"
                     /ApEinfo_fwdcolor="#85dae9"
     misc_recomb     complement(6563..6596)
                     /label="LoxP"
                     /ApEinfo_revcolor="#9eafd2"
                     /ApEinfo_fwdcolor="#9eafd2"
     misc_feature    6665..7202
                     /label="Chr XI site II"
                     /ApEinfo_revcolor="#c7b0e3"
                     /ApEinfo_fwdcolor="#c7b0e3"
     misc_recomb     complement(7245..7278)
                     /label="FRT"
                     /ApEinfo_revcolor="#c7b0e3"
                     /ApEinfo_fwdcolor="#c7b0e3"
     protein_bind    complement(7245..7278)
                     /label="FRT (minimal)"
                     /ApEinfo_revcolor="#b7e6d7"
                     /ApEinfo_fwdcolor="#b7e6d7"
     primer_bind     complement(7748..7765)
                     /label="M13-fwd"
                     /ApEinfo_revcolor="#85dae9"
                     /ApEinfo_fwdcolor="#85dae9"
     primer_bind     complement(7863..7880)
                     /label="L4440"
                     /ApEinfo_revcolor="#f8d3a9"
                     /ApEinfo_fwdcolor="#f8d3a9"
     rep_origin      complement(8034..8622)
                     /label="ori"
                     /ApEinfo_revcolor="#c6c9d1"
                     /ApEinfo_fwdcolor="#c6c9d1"
     primer_bind     complement(8114..8133)
                     /label="pBR322ori-F"
                     /ApEinfo_revcolor="#d59687"
                     /ApEinfo_fwdcolor="#d59687"
     CDS             complement(8746..9606)
                     /label="AmpR"
                     /ApEinfo_revcolor="#c6c9d1"
                     /ApEinfo_fwdcolor="#c6c9d1"
     primer_bind     9369..9388
                     /label="Amp-R"
                     /ApEinfo_revcolor="#b1ff67"
                     /ApEinfo_fwdcolor="#b1ff67"
     promoter        complement(9607..9698)
                     /label="AmpR promoter"
                     /ApEinfo_revcolor="#b4abac"
                     /ApEinfo_fwdcolor="#b4abac"
ORIGIN
        1 taggggtcag tgttacaacc aattaaccaa ttctgaacat tatcgcgagc ccatttatac
       61 ctgaatatgg ctcataacac cccttgtttg cctggcggca gtagcgcggt ggtcccacct
      121 gaccccatgc cgaactcaga agtgaaacgc cgtagcgccg atggtagtgt ggggactccc
      181 catgcgagag tagggaactg ccaggcatca aataaaacga aaggctcagt cgaaagactg
      241 ggcctttcgc ccgggctaat tatggggtgt cgcccttatt cgactctata gtgaagttCC
      301 TATTCTCTAG AAAGTATAGG AACTTctgaa gtggggattt aaatgcGGCC GCGCTGAGGG
      361 TTTAAtgagg attttcgatg gagcaggatg aggagaaata gtaccacatg tatatatcca
      421 ttacaaaaag gtttatatac aattacaata gacccttgtt ggggtttctg aaaaaagaag
      481 tagtcgatgc catcggcaat aatacggaat tacgagaaac acaatcccga tccttttttg
      541 ggtaattact tcaccgattc taccgattta tcatgccaaa aaaaattcac cgtgggttct
      601 agaagtgccc tttgaggatt gtagccactc taacccacac ggcctcctta ctagctgact
      661 aaggtgacaa aaccgcaagg actggaaagt cgccactcat ctgaaaattc tcaagttttt
      721 cactactgag tttatgcttt cgaatttttt tgttcggtaa tagcacggcg gttcgattca
      781 attccgccgc tccgagcgat gctccgcaaa actcagtaat aagctttctg atggttcacc
      841 ccttttttag cacgcggggt gtaactcaac agaaaaatgt gccatagaac aagactaggc
      901 aaaagccaag gagcgtttgc catgaacttc cacaaattaa gtcctcagcG AGCTCGCATG
      961 GAATGCGTtg tggtcataag agcgacctca tgctatacct gagaaagcaa cctgacctac
     1021 aggaaagagt tactcaagaa taagaatttt cgttttaaaa cctaagagtc actttaaaat
     1081 ttgtatacac ttattttttt tataacttat ttaataataa aaatcataaa tcataagaaa
     1141 ttcgcttatt tagaagtgtc aacaacgtat ctaccaacga tttgaccctt ttccatcttt
     1201 tcgtaaattt ctggcaaggt agacaagccg acaaccttga ttggagactt gaccaaacct
     1261 ctggcgaaga agtccaaagc ttctcgagtt tagatacgaa tatcgttaga gttctgacct
     1321 tggaagacgt ttggcaacaa ctgattaata aaagatgctg gagtagtagt gtcgtcacga
     1381 ggaaagaaat agaagaacaa gaaagtgaca aagtagcatg ccaggcagta ataaatccag
     1441 tgtgactcag tcttacgtgt ttgctcaggt gcatatttct tctgagagtc ctgcagctta
     1501 cgaggcaaag ggttttgacc gaatgactta cagacctggt cagaagtcag tttagaacct
     1561 gccaagacga ttgggacacc tgtaccaggg tgagttgatg caccgacgaa aaacagattg
     1621 tcataacggt tagtagagtc ctttgttgaa ggacggaacc acaaaacctg aaagacatca
     1681 tgtgacagac ccaggattga accacgccac aagttgaact tagattgcca gactgatggg
     1741 tcgttgacct cctcgtgttc gatcaagtta gcgaagttgt tgacacccaa acgacgctcg
     1801 atgacctcca agaccatctt acgagcacgg ttgaccaact ctgggtagtt ctcctctgct
     1861 gagttacctg tcttagactt catgtgacca attggaacca gaacgataat tgagtcctta
     1921 tttggaggtg ctgcagactc gtcgatacgt gaaggaacgt tgacgtagaa agatgcttca
     1981 gaaggcaaac cgaaatcgtt aaaaatctcg tcgaatgact ccttgtaagc ctcagccaag
     2041 aaaatgttgt ggacgtccaa ttgagggacc ttagtagaca ttgaccagta aaaagaaatt
     2101 gatgaagatg tcagtttctt agatgccaaa gtcttctttg tccagttgca aggtggcaac
     2161 aagtggtggt aagcgtagac caagtcagcg ttgcagacga cagcgtctgc ctcaatgact
     2221 tcaccagact ccaaagtgac accagtgaca cgcttgtctt tatcgacagt gttaatctta
     2281 gcgacaggag attggtaacg gaactcagca ccgtacttct tagaagcgat agactccaac
     2341 ttttggacga ccatgttgaa accaccacgt gggtaccaaa taccctctgc gaactctgta
     2401 tattgcaaca atgagtagac tgcaggtgcg tcgtaaggtg acatacccat gtacattgtt
     2461 tgaaaagtaa aagccatacg catctttttt gtttggaagt attttgatgc acggtcgtag
     2521 atcttaccga acaggtgcaa acgaaaaatc tctgggacgt actgcagacg gatcaggtcc
     2581 cagatagttt cgaagttacg cttgatagca atgaatgtac cctgctcgta gtggacgtgt
     2641 gtctctttca tgaaatccag gaaacgaccg aaacccagag gaccctcaat acggtccaac
     2701 tcacccttca tctttgtcag gtctgatgac aattggacag cgtcaccgtc gtcgaaatgg
     2761 actttgtaat tgttgtcaca acgcagcagg tccaagtggt caccgatacg ctcgtccagg
     2821 tcagcgaaag cgtcctcaaa caacttaggc atcaagtaca atgaaggacc ctggtcgaaa
     2881 cggtgaccgt cgtggtgaat gaaagagcaa cgaccaccag agaagtcgtt cttctcgacg
     2941 acagtgacac ggaaaccctc acgtgccaga cgtgctgctg ttgcagtacc accgatacca
     3001 gcaccgatga cgacaatgtg cttcttctga tcagacataa cgaaactaag ttcttggtgt
     3061 tttaaaacta aaaaaaagac taactataaa agtagaattt aagaagttta agaaatagat
     3121 ttacagaatt acaatcaata cctaccgtct ttatatactt attagtcaag taggggaata
     3181 atttcaggga actggtttca accttttttt tcagcttttt ccaaatcaga gagagcagaa
     3241 ggtaatagaa ggtgtaagaa aatgagatag atacatgcgt gggtcaattg ccttgtgtca
     3301 tcatttactc caggcaggtt gcatcactcc attgaggttg tgcccgtttt ttgcctgttt
     3361 gtgcccctgt tctctgtagt tgcgctaaga gaatggacct atgaactgat ggttggtgaa
     3421 gaaaacaata ttttggtgct gggattcttt ttttttctgg atgccagctt aaaaagcggg
     3481 ctccattata tttagtggat gccaggaata aactgttcac ccagacacct acgatgttat
     3541 atattctgtg taacccgccc cctattttgg gcatgtacgg gttacagcag aattaaaagg
     3601 ctaatttttt gactaaataa agttaggaaa atcactacta ttaattattt acgtattctt
     3661 tgaaatggca gtattgataa tgataaactc tccggttctt ttcagtacct tcaaagaatg
     3721 gggtcttatc ttgttttgca agtaccactg agcaggataa taatagaaat gataatatac
     3781 tatagtagag ataacgtcga tgacttccca tactgtaatt gcttttagtt gtgtattttt
     3841 agtgtgcaag tttctgtaaa tcgattaatt tttttttctt tcctcttttt attaacctta
     3901 atttttattt tagattcctg acttcaactc aagacgcaca gatattataa catctgcata
     3961 ataggcattt gcaagaatta ctcgtgagta aggaaagagt gaggaactat cgcatacctg
     4021 catttaaaga tgccgatttg ggcgcgaatc ctttattttg gcttcaccct catactatta
     4081 tcagggccag aaaaaggaag tgtttccctc cttcttgaat tgatgttacc ctcataaagc
     4141 acgtggcctc ttatcgagaa agaaattacc gtcgctcgtg atttgtttgc aaaaagaaca
     4201 aaactgaaaa aacccagaca cgctcgactt cctgtcttcc tattgattgc agcttccaat
     4261 ttcgtcacac aacaaggtcc tagcgacggc tcacaggttt tgtaacaagc aatcgaaggt
     4321 tctggaatgg cgggaaaggg tttagtacca catgctatga tgcccactgt gatctccaga
     4381 gcaaagttcg ttcgatcgta ctgttactct ctctctttca aacagaattg tccgaatcgt
     4441 gtgacaacaa cagcctgttc tcacacactc ttttcttcta accaaggggg tggtttagtt
     4501 tagtagaacc tcgtgaaact tacatttaca tatatataaa cttgcataaa ttggtcaatg
     4561 caagaaatac atatttggtc ttttctaatt cgtagttttt caagttctta gatgctttct
     4621 ttttctcttt tttacagatc atcaaggaag taattatcta ctttttacaa caaatataaa
     4681 acaacttaag cccgggaccg agctcgacac ttctaaataa gcggatctct tatgtcttta
     4741 cgatttatag ttttcattat caagcatgcc tatattagta tatagcatct ttagatgaca
     4801 gtgttcgaag tttcacgaat aaaagataat attctacttt ttgctcccac cgcgtttgct
     4861 agcacgagta aacaccatcc ctcgcctgtg agttgtaccc attcctctaa actgtagaca
     4921 tggtagcttc agcagtgttc gttatgtacg gcatcctcca acaaacagtc ggttatagtt
     4981 tgtcctgctc ctctgaatcg tctccctcga tatttctcat tttccttcgc atgccgagct
     5041 cCCTGCAGGA CTAGTGCTGa ggcattgcta tacgaagtta tataacttcg tataatgtat
     5101 gctatacgaa gttattaggt ctagtagctt gcctcgtccc cgccgggtca cccggccagc
     5161 gacatggagg cccagaatac cctccttgac agtcttgacg tgcgcagctc aggggcatga
     5221 tgtgactgtc gcccgtacat ttagcccata catccccatg tataatcatt tgcatccata
     5281 cattttgatg gccgcacggc gcgaagcaaa aattacggct cctcgctgca gacctgcgag
     5341 cagggaaacg ctcccctcac agacgcgttg aattgtcccc acgccgcgcc cctgtagaga
     5401 aatataaaag gttaggattt gccactgagg ttcttctttc atatacttcc ttttaaaatc
     5461 ttgctaggat acagttctca catcacatcc gaacataaac aaccatgggt aaggaaaaga
     5521 ctcacgtttc gaggccgcga ttaaattcca acatggatgc tgatttatat gggtataaat
     5581 gggctcgcga taatgtcggg caatcaggtg cgacaatcta tcgattgtat gggaagcccg
     5641 atgcgccaga gttgtttctg aaacatggca aaggtagcgt tgccaatgat gttacagatg
     5701 agatggtcag actaaactgg ctgacggaat ttatgcctct tccgaccatc aagcatttta
     5761 tccgtactcc tgatgatgca tggttactca ccactgcgat ccccggcaaa acagcattcc
     5821 aggtattaga agaatatcct gattcaggtg aaaatattgt tgatgcgctg gcagtgttcc
     5881 tgcgccggtt gcattcgatt cctgtttgta attgtccttt taacagcgat cgcgtatttc
     5941 gtctcgctca ggcgcaatca cgaatgaata acggtttggt tgatgcgagt gattttgatg
     6001 acgagcgtaa tggctggcct gttgaacaag tctggaaaga aatgcataag cttttgccat
     6061 tctcaccgga ttcagtcgtc actcatggtg atttctcact tgataacctt atttttgacg
     6121 aggggaaatt aataggttgt attgatgttg gacgagtcgg aatcgcagac cgataccagg
     6181 atcttgccat cctatggaac tgcctcggtg agttttctcc ttcattacag aaacggcttt
     6241 ttcaaaaata tggtattgat aatcctgata tgaataaatt gcagtttcat ttgatgctcg
     6301 atgagttttt ctaatcagta ctgacaataa aaagattctt gttttcaaga acttgtcatt
     6361 tgtatagttt ttttatattg tagttgttct attttaatca aatgttagcg tgatttatat
     6421 tttttttcgc ctcgacatca tctgcccaga tgcgaagtta agtgcgcaga aagtaatatc
     6481 atgcgtcaat cgtatgtgaa tgctggtcgc tatactgctg tcgattcgat actaacgccg
     6541 ccatccagtg tcgaaaacga acataacttc gtataatgta tgctatacga agttatGAAG
     6601 GCTTGCCATT GGACAGGgga ctagtgctga ggcattaatc acacgactag cgctttcaga
     6661 tattaaaaag tttagatgta ggttttagcg gtaacagtta tataaatcgt gtttcttctc
     6721 ttgatgaaac aaaaaaatgc tagaaaaact ttgtcgtttc ttacttttgg tgcgctttgc
     6781 agttttcgtg gctagactta gaatcatttc tcctcagatt tcttgattaa agtttggtgc
     6841 gaagccctac tctaacattg gtgttcttct tttcattcac gcaagttaag tccaggaagg
     6901 tgagcaaatg ctcatccttc tgttcatgcg tgacggctga attatcctta tctggcgtac
     6961 ccgtgcagcc gtttccgtgc ctcggttcct ccgagatatc cttagggacc gccagggacc
     7021 atgattgcgt caactgttgt caccgctcca gaggatcctc tgtaaccttt tcaaccataa
     7081 aaatagaaag ggcacagggt tggggtattt gaattttttt tttgggtttt ttcgtattac
     7141 ttattactta ccttcttttc tatataattt tgtttttccc tggtagagcg gaatcttccc
     7201 acATTAAGAC CTCAGCgcgg ccgcaaattt aaATAAAATG AAGTgaagtt cctatacttt
     7261 ctagagaata ggaacttcta tagtgagtcg aataagggcg acacaaaatt tattctaaat
     7321 gcataataaa tactgataac atcttatagt ttgtattata ttttgtatta tcgttgacat
     7381 gtataatttt gatatcaaaa actgattttc cctttattat tttcgagatt tattttctta
     7441 attctcttta acaaactaga aatattgtat atacaaaaaa tcataaataa tagatgaata
     7501 gtttaattat aggtgttcat caatcgaaaa agcaacgtat cttatttaaa gtgcgttgct
     7561 tttttctcat ttataaggtt aaataattct catatatcaa gcaaagtgac aggcgccctt
     7621 aaatattctg acaaatgctc tttccctaaa ctccccccat aaaaaaaccc gccgaagcgg
     7681 gtttttacgt tatttgcgga ttaacgatta ctcgttatca gaaccgccca gggggcccga
     7741 gcttaagact ggccgtcgtt ttacaacaca gaaagagttt gtagaaacgc aaaaaggcca
     7801 tccgtcaggg gccttctgct tagtttgatg cctggcagtt ccctactctc gccttccgct
     7861 tcctcgctca ctgactcgct gcgctcggtc gttcggctgc ggcgagcggt atcagctcac
     7921 tcaaaggcgg taatacggtt atccacagaa tcaggggata acgcaggaaa gaacatgtga
     7981 gcaaaaggcc agcaaaaggc caggaaccgt aaaaaggccg cgttgctggc gtttttccat
     8041 aggctccgcc cccctgacga gcatcacaaa aatcgacgct caagtcagag gtggcgaaac
     8101 ccgacaggac tataaagata ccaggcgttt ccccctggaa gctccctcgt gcgctctcct
     8161 gttccgaccc tgccgcttac cggatacctg tccgcctttc tcccttcggg aagcgtggcg
     8221 ctttctcata gctcacgctg taggtatctc agttcggtgt aggtcgttcg ctccaagctg
     8281 ggctgtgtgc acgaaccccc cgttcagccc gaccgctgcg ccttatccgg taactatcgt
     8341 cttgagtcca acccggtaag acacgactta tcgccactgg cagcagccac tggtaacagg
     8401 attagcagag cgaggtatgt aggcggtgct acagagttct tgaagtggtg ggctaactac
     8461 ggctacacta gaagaacagt atttggtatc tgcgctctgc tgaagccagt taccttcgga
     8521 aaaagagttg gtagctcttg atccggcaaa caaaccaccg ctggtagcgg tggttttttt
     8581 gtttgcaagc agcagattac gcgcagaaaa aaaggatctc aagaagatcc tttgatcttt
     8641 tctacggggt ctgacgctca gtggaacgac gcgcgcgtaa ctcacgttaa gggattttgg
     8701 tcatgagctt gcgccgtccc gtcaagtcag cgtaatgctc tgcttttacc aatgcttaat
     8761 cagtgaggca cctatctcag cgatctgtct atttcgttca tccatagttg cctgactccc
     8821 cgtcgtgtag ataactacga tacgggaggg cttaccatct ggccccagcg ctgcgatgat
     8881 accgcgagaa ccacgctcac cggctccgga tttatcagca ataaaccagc cagccggaag
     8941 ggccgagcgc agaagtggtc ctgcaacttt atccgcctcc atccagtcta ttaattgttg
     9001 ccgggaagct agagtaagta gttcgccagt taatagtttg cgcaacgttg ttgccatcgc
     9061 tacaggcatc gtggtgtcac gctcgtcgtt tggtatggct tcattcagct ccggttccca
     9121 acgatcaagg cgagttacat gatcccccat gttgtgcaaa aaagcggtta gctccttcgg
     9181 tcctccgatc gttgtcagaa gtaagttggc cgcagtgtta tcactcatgg ttatggcagc
     9241 actgcataat tctcttactg tcatgccatc cgtaagatgc ttttctgtga ctggtgagta
     9301 ctcaaccaag tcattctgag aatagtgtat gcggcgaccg agttgctctt gcccggcgtc
     9361 aatacgggat aataccgcgc cacatagcag aactttaaaa gtgctcatca ttggaaaacg
     9421 ttcttcgggg cgaaaactct caaggatctt accgctgttg agatccagtt cgatgtaacc
     9481 cactcgtgca cccaactgat cttcagcatc ttttactttc accagcgttt ctgggtgagc
     9541 aaaaacagga aggcaaaatg ccgcaaaaaa gggaataagg gcgacacgga aatgttgaat
     9601 actcatattc ttcctttttc aatattattg aagcatttat cagggttatt gtctcatgag
     9661 cggatacata tttgaatgta tttagaaaaa taaacaaa
//
LOCUS       pENZ019                 9835 bp ds-DNA     circular     15-DEC-2023
DEFINITION  .
FEATURES             Location/Qualifiers
     CDS             complement(637..705)
                     /label="LacZ alpha"
                     /ApEinfo_revcolor="#84b0dc"
                     /ApEinfo_fwdcolor="#84b0dc"
     misc_feature    720..1323
                     /label="BTS1 up"
                     /ApEinfo_revcolor="#c6c9d1"
                     /ApEinfo_fwdcolor="#c6c9d1"
     primer_bind     1324..1341
                     /label="M13-fwd"
                     /ApEinfo_revcolor="#85dae9"
                     /ApEinfo_fwdcolor="#85dae9"
     None            complement(1368..1681)
                     /label="ADH1t"
                     /ApEinfo_revcolor="#c6c9d1"
                     /ApEinfo_fwdcolor="#c6c9d1"
     ORF             complement(1688..3265)
                     /label="HMGt"
                     /ApEinfo_revcolor="#85dae9"
                     /ApEinfo_fwdcolor="#85dae9"
     CDS             complement(1688..3265)
                     /label="Translation 3265-1688"
                     /translation="MDQLVKTEVTKKSFTAPVQKASTPVLTNKTVISGSKVKSLSSAQSSSSGPSSSSEEDDSRDIESLDKKIRPLEELEALLSSGNTKQLKNKEVAALVIHGKLPLYALEKKLGDTTRAVAVRRKALSILAEAPVLASDRLPYKNYDYDRVFGACCENVIGYMPLPVGVIGPLVIDGTSYHIPMATTEGCLVASAMRGCKAINAGGGATTVLTKDGMTRGPVVRFPTLKRSGACKIWLDSEEGQNAIKKAFNSTSRFARLQHIQTCLAGDLLFMRFRTTTGDAMGMNMISKGVEYSLKQMVEEYGWEDMEVVSVSGNYCTDKKPAAINWIEGRGKSVVAEATIPGDVVRKVLKSDVSALVELNIAKNLVGSAMAGSVGGFNAHAANLVTAVFLALGQDPAQNVESSNCITLMKEVDGDLRISVSMPSIEVGTIGGGTVLEPQGAMLDLLGVRGPHATAPGTNARQLARIVACAVLAGELSLCAALAAGHLVQSHMTHNRKPAEPTKPNNLDATDINRLKDGSVTCIKS*"
     promter         complement(3272..3921)
                     /label="THD3p"
                     /ApEinfo_revcolor="#ff9ccd"
                     /ApEinfo_fwdcolor="#ff9ccd"
     promoter        3935..4915
                     /label="PGKp"
                     /ApEinfo_revcolor="#75c6a9"
                     /ApEinfo_fwdcolor="#75c6a9"
     None            4922..5980
                     /label="Erg20"
                     /ApEinfo_revcolor="#75c6a9"
                     /ApEinfo_fwdcolor="#75c6a9"
     CDS             4922..5980
                     /ApEinfo_revcolor="#84b0dc"
                     /ApEinfo_fwdcolor="#84b0dc"
                     /translation="MASEKEIRRERFLNVFPKLVEELNASLLAYGMPKEACDWYAHSLNYNTPGGKLNRGLSVVDTYAILSNKTVEQLGQEEYEKVAILGWCIELLQAYFLVADDMMDKSITRRGQPCWYKVPEVGEIAINDAFMLEAAIYKLLKSHFRNEKYYIDITELFHEVTFQTELGQLMDLITAPEDKVDLSKFSLKKHSFIVTFKTAYYSFYLPVALAMYVAGITDEKDLKQARDVLIPLGEYFQIQDDYLDCFGTPEQIGKIGTDIQDNKCSWVINKALELASAEQRKTLDENYGKKDSVAEAKCKKIFNDLKIEQLYHEYEESIAKDLKAKISQVDESRGFKADVLTAFLNKVYKRSK*"
     None            5996..6331
                     /label="ADH2t"
                     /ApEinfo_revcolor="#b7e6d7"
                     /ApEinfo_fwdcolor="#b7e6d7"
     primer_bind     complement(6390..6410)
                     /label="M13-rev"
                     /ApEinfo_revcolor="#85dae9"
                     /ApEinfo_fwdcolor="#85dae9"
     misc_binding    complement(6416..6438)
                     /label="LacO"
                     /ApEinfo_revcolor="#84b0dc"
                     /ApEinfo_fwdcolor="#84b0dc"
     promoter        complement(6442..6472)
                     /label="lac promoter"
                     /ApEinfo_revcolor="#c7b0e3"
                     /ApEinfo_fwdcolor="#c7b0e3"
     misc_feature    6682..7637
                     /label="URA3"
                     /ApEinfo_revcolor="#f58a5e"
                     /ApEinfo_fwdcolor="#f58a5e"
     misc_feature    7638..8164
                     /label="BTS1 down"
                     /ApEinfo_revcolor="#d6b295"
                     /ApEinfo_fwdcolor="#d6b295"
     rep_origin      complement(8396..9078)
                     /label="ColE1 origin"
                     /ApEinfo_revcolor="#9eafd2"
                     /ApEinfo_fwdcolor="#9eafd2"
     CDS             complement(9176..9835)
                     /label="AmpR"
                     /ApEinfo_revcolor="#ffef86"
                     /ApEinfo_fwdcolor="#ffef86"
ORIGIN
        1 cattggaaaa cgttcttcgg ggcgaaaact ctcaaggatc ttaccgctgt tgagatccag
       61 ttcgatgtaa cccactcgtg cacccaactg atcttcagca tcttttactt tcaccagcgt
      121 ttctgggtga gcaaaaacag gaaggcaaaa tgccgcaaaa aagggaataa gggcgacacg
      181 gaaatgttga atactcatac tcttcctttt tcaatattat tgaagcattt atcagggtta
      241 ttgtctcatg agcggataca tatttgaatg tatttagaaa aataaacaaa taggggttcc
      301 gcgcacattt ccccgaaaag tgccacctga cgtctaagaa accattatta tcatgacatt
      361 aacctataaa aataggcgta tcacgaggcc ctttcgtctc gcgcgtttcg gtgatgacgg
      421 tgaaaacctc tgacacatgc agctcccgga gacggtcaca gcttgtctgt aagcggatgc
      481 cgggagcaga caagcccgtc agggcgcgtc agcgggtgtt ggcgggtgtc ggggctggct
      541 taactatgcg gcatcagagc agattgtact gagagtgcac catatgcggt gtgaaatacc
      601 gcacagatgc gtaaggagaa aataccgcat caggcgccat tcgccattca ggctgcgcaa
      661 ctgttgggaa gggcgatcgg tgcgggcctc ttcgctatta cgccagggcc ataaaggccc
      721 agcagtagag tctcattgcc atcaaaaact gctataatgc ataaaaacaa cggtaataac
      781 ggcagtaacc taggtgacat cgtgactcct actatccaaa ggccagatgt tacaagatcg
      841 aattcgtatg atggcttcag gaccgttttt gattcatcat taaaaaatat catcggaaaa
      901 attaggtcat atactccacc acatcctaac aatactagca ataataacct tcacagtagc
      961 aacaacttaa acataccacg aagttcgtct caattatcca tggaattgag caatagagat
     1021 acaacagaga tgtctaggga tggctcacga tcaacttcat catcttcacg atcttcagca
     1081 tctttagagc acggaaatcg cgaatttacc ggcgatttga cagtaaccgc tagcattaac
     1141 ggtgctgata aaaaggagtt tcagaaatcg tggaaaaaat ataaaggcta taaatttgaa
     1201 gatttgacta tttgcgaact aagagatctt tttgagatat atcaaaagat gatgcaatga
     1261 aacgtatata tgaaatcgta tgtatagatg cgaaagagga ggagagaagg ctttatttct
     1321 gactgtaaaa cgacggccag tgaattcgag ctgcatgccg gtagaggtgt ggtcataaga
     1381 gcgacctcat gctatacctg agaaagcaac ctgacctaca ggaaagagtt actcaagaat
     1441 aagaattttc gttttaaaac ctaagagtca ctttaaaatt tgtatacact tatttttttt
     1501 ataacttatt taataataaa aatcataaat cataagaaat tcgcttattt agaagtgtca
     1561 acaacgtatc taccaacgat ttgacccttt tccatctttt cgtaaatttc tggcaaggta
     1621 gacaagccga caaccttgat tggagacttg accaaacctc tggcgaagaa gtccaaagct
     1681 tctcgagtta ggatttaatg caggtgacgg acccatcttt caaacgattt atatcagtgg
     1741 cgtccaaatt gttaggtttt gttggttcag caggtttcct gttgtgggtc atatgacttt
     1801 gaaccaaatg gccggctgct agggcagcac ataaggataa ttcacctgcc aagacggcac
     1861 aggcaactat tcttgctaat tgacgtgcgt tggtaccagg agcggtagca tgcgggcctc
     1921 ttacacctaa taagtccaac atggcacctt gtggttctag aacagtacca ccaccgatgg
     1981 tacctacttc gatggatggc atggatacgg aaattctcaa atcaccgtcc acttctttca
     2041 tcaatgttat acagttggaa ctttcaacat tttgtgcagg atcttgtcct aatgccaaga
     2101 aaacagctgt cactaaatta gctgcatgtg cgttaaatcc accaacagac ccagccattg
     2161 cagatccaac caaattctta gcaatgttca actcaaccaa tgcggaaaca tcacttttta
     2221 acacttttct gacaacatca ccaggaatag tagcttctgc gacgacactc ttaccacgac
     2281 cttcgatcca gttgatggca gctggttttt tgtcggtaca gtagttacca gaaacggaga
     2341 caacctccat atcttcccag ccatactctt ctaccatttg ctttaatgag tattcgacac
     2401 ctttagaaat catattcata cccattgcgt caccagtagt tgttctaaat ctcatgaaga
     2461 gtaaatctcc tgctagacaa gtttgaatat gttgcagacg tgcaaatctt gatgtagagt
     2521 taaaagcttt tttaattgcg ttttgtccct cttctgagtc taaccatatc ttacaggcac
     2581 cagatctttt caaagttggg aaacggacta ctgggcctct tgtcatacca tccttagtta
     2641 aaacagttgt tgcaccaccg ccagcattga ttgccttaca gccacgcatg gcagaagcta
     2701 ccaaacaacc ctctgtagtt gccattggta tatgataaga tgtaccatcg ataaccaagg
     2761 ggcctataac accaacgggc aaaggcatgt aacctataac attttcacaa caagcgccaa
     2821 atacgcggtc gtagtcataa tttttatatg gtaaacgatc agatgctaat acaggagctt
     2881 ctgccaaaat tgaaagagcc ttcctacgta ccgcaaccgc tctcgtagta tcacctaatt
     2941 ttttctccaa agcgtacaaa ggtaacttac cgtgaataac caaggcagcg acctctttgt
     3001 tcttcaattg ttttgtattt ccactactta ataatgcttc taattcttct aaaggacgta
     3061 ttttcttatc caagctttca atatcgcggg aatcatcttc ctcactagat gatgaaggtc
     3121 ctgatgagct cgattgcgca gatgataaac ttttgacttt cgatccagaa atgactgttt
     3181 tattggttaa aactggtgta gaagcctttt gtacaggagc agtaaaagac ttcttggtga
     3241 cttcagtttt caccaattgg tccatctaga acgaaactaa gttcttggtg ttttaaaact
     3301 aaaaaaaaga ctaactataa aagtagaatt taagaagttt aagaaataga tttacagaat
     3361 tacaatcaat acctaccgtc tttatatact tattagtcaa gtaggggaat aatttcaggg
     3421 aactggtttc aacctttttt ttcagctttt tccaaatcag agagagcaga aggtaataga
     3481 aggtgtaaga aaatgagata gatacatgcg tgggtcaatt gccttgtgtc atcatttact
     3541 ccaggcaggt tgcatcactc cattgaggtt gtgcccgttt tttgcctgtt tgtgcccctg
     3601 ttctctgtag ttgcgctaag agaatggacc tatgaactga tggttggtga agaaaacaat
     3661 attttggtgc tgggattctt tttttttctg gatgccagct taaaaagcgg gctccattat
     3721 atttagtgga tgccaggaat aaactgttca cccagacacc tacgatgtta tatattctgt
     3781 gtaacccgcc ccctattttg ggcatgtacg ggttacagca gaattaaaag gctaattttt
     3841 tgactaaata aagttaggaa aatcactact attaattatt tacgtattct ttgaaatggc
     3901 agtattgata atgataaact ctccggttct tttcagtacc ttcaaagaat ggggtcttat
     3961 cttgttttgc aagtaccact gagcaggata ataatagaaa tgataatata ctatagtaga
     4021 gataacgtcg atgacttccc atactgtaat tgcttttagt tgtgtatttt tagtgtgcaa
     4081 gtttctgtaa atcgattaat ttttttttct ttcctctttt tattaacctt aatttttatt
     4141 ttagattcct gacttcaact caagacgcac agatattata acatctgcat aataggcatt
     4201 tgcaagaatt actcgtgagt aaggaaagag tgaggaacta tcgcatacct gcatttaaag
     4261 atgccgattt gggcgcgaat cctttatttt ggcttcaccc tcatactatt atcagggcca
     4321 gaaaaaggaa gtgtttccct ccttcttgaa ttgatgttac cctcataaag cacgtggcct
     4381 cttatcgaga aagaaattac cgtcgctcgt gatttgtttg caaaaagaac aaaactgaaa
     4441 aaacccagac acgctcgact tcctgtcttc ctattgattg cagcttccaa tttcgtcaca
     4501 caacaaggtc ctagcgacgg ctcacaggtt ttgtaacaag caatcgaagg ttctggaatg
     4561 gcgggaaagg gtttagtacc acatgctatg atgcccactg tgatctccag agcaaagttc
     4621 gttcgatcgt actgttactc tctctctttc aaacagaatt gtccgaatcg tgtgacaaca
     4681 acagcctgtt ctcacacact cttttcttct aaccaagggg gtggtttagt ttagtagaac
     4741 ctcgtgaaac ttacatttac atatatataa acttgcataa attggtcaat gcaagaaata
     4801 catatttggt cttttctaat tcgtagtttt tcaagttctt agatgctttc tttttctctt
     4861 ttttacagat catcaaggaa gtaattatct actttttaca acaaatataa aacaacttaa
     4921 gatggcttca gaaaaagaaa ttaggagaga gagattcttg aacgttttcc ctaaattagt
     4981 agaggaattg aacgcatcgc ttttggctta cggtatgcct aaggaagcat gtgactggta
     5041 tgcccactca ttgaactaca acactccagg cggtaagcta aatagaggtt tgtccgttgt
     5101 ggacacgtat gctattctct ccaacaagac cgttgaacaa ttggggcaag aagaatacga
     5161 aaaggttgcc attctaggtt ggtgcattga gttgttgcag gcttacttct tggtcgccga
     5221 tgatatgatg gacaagtcca ttaccagaag aggccaacca tgttggtaca aggttcctga
     5281 agttggggaa attgccatca atgacgcatt catgttagag gctgctatct acaagctttt
     5341 gaaatctcac ttcagaaacg aaaaatacta catagatatc accgaattgt tccatgaggt
     5401 caccttccaa accgaattgg gccaattgat ggacttaatc actgcacctg aagacaaagt
     5461 cgacttgagt aagttctccc taaagaagca ctccttcata gttactttca agactgctta
     5521 ctattctttc tacttgcctg tcgcattggc catgtacgtt gccggtatca cggatgaaaa
     5581 ggatttgaaa caagccagag atgtcttgat tccattgggt gaatacttcc aaattcaaga
     5641 tgactactta gactgcttcg gtaccccaga acagatcggt aagatcggta cagatatcca
     5701 agataacaaa tgttcttggg taatcaacaa ggcattggaa cttgcttccg cagaacaaag
     5761 aaagacttta gacgaaaatt acggtaagaa ggactcagtc gcagaagcca aatgcaaaaa
     5821 gattttcaat gacttgaaaa ttgaacagct ataccacgaa tatgaagagt ctattgccaa
     5881 ggatttgaag gccaaaattt ctcaggtcga tgagtctcgt ggcttcaaag ctgatgtctt
     5941 aactgcgttc ttgaacaaag tttacaagag aagcaaatag cccgggaccg agctcgacac
     6001 ttctaaataa gcggatctct tatgtcttta cgatttatag ttttcattat caagcatgcc
     6061 tatattagta tatagcatct ttagatgaca gtgttcgaag tttcacgaat aaaagataat
     6121 attctacttt ttgctcccac cgcgtttgct agcacgagta aacaccatcc ctcgcctgtg
     6181 agttgtaccc attcctctaa actgtagaca tggtagcttc agcagtgttc gttatgtacg
     6241 gcatcctcca acaaacagtc ggttatagtt tgtcctgctc ctctgaatcg tctccctcga
     6301 tatttctcat tttccttcgc atgccgagct ctgcaggcat gcaagctggc ggccgcgtta
     6361 attaagtggc gcgccaagct tggcgtaatc atggtcatag ctgtttcctg tgtgaaattg
     6421 ttatccgctc acaattccac acaacatacg agccggaagc ataaagtgta aagcctgggg
     6481 tgcctaatga gtgagctaac tcacattaat tgcgttgcgc tcactgcccg ctttccagtc
     6541 gggaaacctg tcgtgccagc agatctgagc tttttctttc caattttttt tttttgtgag
     6601 tttagtatac atgcatttac ttataataca gttttttagt tttgctggcc gcatcttctc
     6661 aaatatgctt cccagcctgc ttttctgtaa cgttcaccct ctaccttagc atcccttccc
     6721 tttgcaaata gtcctcttcc aacaataata atgtcagatc ctgtagagac cacatcatcc
     6781 acggttctat actgttgacc caatgcgtct cccttgtcat ctaaacccac accgggtgtc
     6841 ataatcaacc aatcgtaacc ttcatctctt ccacccatgt ctctttgagc aataaagccg
     6901 ataacaaaat ctttgtcgct cttcgcaatg tcaacagtac ccttagtata ttctccagta
     6961 gatagggagc ccttgcatga caattctgct aacatcaaaa ggcctctagg ttcctttgtt
     7021 acttcttctg ccgcctgctt caaaccgcta acaatacctg ggcccaccac accgtgtgca
     7081 ttcgtaatgt ctgcccattc tgctattctg tatacacccg cagagtactg caatttgact
     7141 gtattaccaa tgtcagcaaa ttttctgtct tcgaagagta aaaaattgta cttggcggat
     7201 aatgccttta gcggcttaac tgtgccctcc atggaaaaat cagtcaagat atccacatgt
     7261 gtttttagta aacaaatttt gggacctaat gcttcaacta actccagtaa ttccttggtg
     7321 gtacgaacat ccaatgaagc acacaagttt gtttgctttt cgtgcatgat attaaatagc
     7381 ttggcagcaa caggactagg atgagtagca gcacgttcct tatatgtagc tttcgacatg
     7441 atttatcttc gtttccggtt tttgttctgt gcagttgggt taagaatact gggcaatttc
     7501 atgtttcttc aacactacat atgcgtatat ataccaatct aagtctgtgc tccttccttc
     7561 gttcttcctt ctgttcggag attaccgaat caaaaaaatt tcaaagaaac cgaaatcaaa
     7621 aaaaagaata aaaaaaatga ttttccagac tcgtaaacgc tttgttctct ttctattagt
     7681 agcttctttg aaaatgagcc ttacatggtt ttgtaagcac atctgtcttg actttttttt
     7741 tgcttcaaaa aaacgtcaaa gaaggcaagg cgaagcaaag aaaaatggta gtaagcatac
     7801 aatgatcagc ataacatatg caaaaacacg taatttctgc tatgctggaa gcggtgaacg
     7861 ttggatacca ctataataat agaagtttac ctttcagtat gaaaatgcgg gcttgtccta
     7921 tatctatatg taatattatg gagtgagtag agatggcggc tatacatcgt tgtagagagt
     7981 tatatctgta ttgttaatta aagattggcc aggcgaaggt tggttccttt ttgctttaaa
     8041 tctgctttta tggggccata ccagagaatt atttctttct ttcagtattg gcttgtcaag
     8101 ctttttgata atgctattaa gtgtcagcga attcgccgta gtttgcaacg ctgtgttgtt
     8161 tgtaggcctt tatggccctg cattaatgaa tcggccaacg cgcggggaga ggcggtttgc
     8221 gtattgggcg ctcttccgct tcctcgctca ctgactcgct gcgctcggtc gttcggctgc
     8281 ggcgagcggt atcagctcac tcaaaggcgg taatacggtt atccacagaa tcaggggata
     8341 acgcaggaaa gaacatgtga gcaaaaggcc agcaaaaggc caggaaccgt aaaaaggccg
     8401 cgttgctggc gtttttccat aggctccgcc cccctgacga gcatcacaaa aatcgacgct
     8461 caagtcagag gtggcgaaac ccgacaggac tataaagata ccaggcgttt ccccctggaa
     8521 gctccctcgt gcgctctcct gttccgaccc tgccgcttac cggatacctg tccgcctttc
     8581 tcccttcggg aagcgtggcg ctttctcaaa gctcacgctg taggtatctc agttcggtgt
     8641 aggtcgttcg ctccaagctg ggctgtgtgc acgaaccccc cgttcagccc gaccgctgcg
     8701 ccttatccgg taactatcgt cttgagtcca acccggtaag acacgactta tcgccactgg
     8761 cagcagccac tggtaacagg attagcagag cgaggtatgt aggcggtgct acagagttct
     8821 tgaagtggtg gcctaactac ggctacacta gaagaacagt atttggtatc tgcgctctgc
     8881 tgaagccagt taccttcgga aaaagagttg gtagctcttg atccggcaaa caaaccaccg
     8941 ctggtagcgg tggttttttt gtttgcaagc agcagattac gcgcagaaaa aaaggatctc
     9001 aagaagatcc tttgatcttt tctacggggt ctgacgctca gtggaacgaa aactcacgtt
     9061 aagggatttt ggtcatgaga ttatcaaaaa ggatcttcac ctagatcctt ttaaattaaa
     9121 aatgaagttt taaatcaatc taaagtatat atgagtaaac ttggtctgac agttaccaat
     9181 gcttaatcag tgaggcacct atctcagcga tctgtctatt tcgttcatcc atagttgcct
     9241 gactccccgt cgtgtagata actacgatac gggagggctt accatctggc cccagtgctg
     9301 caatgatacc gcgagaccca cgctcaccgg ctccagattt atcagcaata aaccagccag
     9361 ccggaagggc cgagcgcaga agtggtcctg caactttatc cgcctccatc cagtctatta
     9421 attgttgccg ggaagctaga gtaagtagtt cgccagttaa tagtttgcgc aacgttgttg
     9481 ccattgctac aggcatcgtg gtgtcacgct cgtcgtttgg tatggcttca ttcagctccg
     9541 gttcccaacg atcaaggcga gttacatgat cccccatgtt gtgcaaaaaa gcggttagct
     9601 ccttcggtcc tccgatcgtt gtcagaagta agttggccgc agtgttatca ctcatggtta
     9661 tggcagcact gcataattct cttactgtca tgccatccgt aagatgcttt tctgtgactg
     9721 gtgagtactc aaccaagtca ttctgagaat agtgtatgcg gcgaccgagt tgctcttgcc
     9781 cggcgtcaat acgggataat accgcgccac atagcagaac tttaaaagtg ctcat
//
LOCUS       pENZ011-FLAG            6369 bp ds-DNA     circular     15-DEC-2023
DEFINITION  .
FEATURES             Location/Qualifiers
     CDS             complement(637..705)
                     /label="LacZ alpha"
                     /ApEinfo_revcolor="#84b0dc"
                     /ApEinfo_fwdcolor="#84b0dc"
     None            720..1251
                     /label="Chr X site II"
                     /ApEinfo_revcolor="#84b0dc"
                     /ApEinfo_fwdcolor="#84b0dc"
     primer_bind     1266..1283
                     /label="M13-fwd"
                     /ApEinfo_revcolor="#85dae9"
                     /ApEinfo_fwdcolor="#85dae9"
     misc_feature    1285..2084
                     /label="PDC1p"
                     /ApEinfo_revcolor="#b1ff67"
                     /ApEinfo_fwdcolor="#b1ff67"
     misc_feature    2086..3039
                     /label="PaCrtB "
                     /ApEinfo_revcolor="#ff9ccd"
                     /ApEinfo_fwdcolor="#ff9ccd"
     CDS             2086..3039
                     /label="Translation 2086-3039"
                     /translation="MNNPSLLNHAVETMAVGSKSFATASKLFDAKTRRSVLMLYAWCRHCDDVIDDQTLGFQARQPALQTPEQRLMQLEMKTRQAYAGSQMHEPAFAAFQEVAMAHDIAPAYAFDHLEGFAMDVREAQYSQLDDTLRYCYHVAGVVGLMMAQIMGVRDNATLDRACDLGLAFQLTNIARDIVDDAHAGRCYLPASWLEHEGLNKENYAAPENRQALSRIARRLVQEAEPYYLSATAGLAGLPLRSAWAIATAKQVYRKIGVKVEQAGQQAWDQRQSTTTPEKLTLLLAASGQALTSRMRAHPPRPAHLWQRPLDYKDDDDK*"
     CDS             3013..3036
                     /label="FLAG"
                     /ApEinfo_revcolor="#faac61"
                     /ApEinfo_fwdcolor="#faac61"
     misc_feature    3045..3277
                     /label="Cyc1t"
                     /ApEinfo_revcolor="#d59687"
                     /ApEinfo_fwdcolor="#d59687"
     primer_bind     complement(3291..3311)
                     /label="M13-rev"
                     /ApEinfo_revcolor="#85dae9"
                     /ApEinfo_fwdcolor="#85dae9"
     misc_binding    complement(3317..3339)
                     /label="LacO"
                     /ApEinfo_revcolor="#84b0dc"
                     /ApEinfo_fwdcolor="#84b0dc"
     promoter        complement(3343..3373)
                     /label="lac promoter"
                     /ApEinfo_revcolor="#c7b0e3"
                     /ApEinfo_fwdcolor="#c7b0e3"
     None            complement(3515..4189)
                     /label="TRP1"
                     /ApEinfo_revcolor="#d6b295"
                     /ApEinfo_fwdcolor="#d6b295"
     None            4241..4698
                     /label="Chr X site II"
                     /ApEinfo_revcolor="#f58a5e"
                     /ApEinfo_fwdcolor="#f58a5e"
     rep_origin      complement(4930..5612)
                     /label="ColE1 origin"
                     /ApEinfo_revcolor="#9eafd2"
                     /ApEinfo_fwdcolor="#9eafd2"
     CDS             complement(5710..6369)
                     /label="AmpR"
                     /ApEinfo_revcolor="#ffef86"
                     /ApEinfo_fwdcolor="#ffef86"
ORIGIN
        1 cattggaaaa cgttcttcgg ggcgaaaact ctcaaggatc ttaccgctgt tgagatccag
       61 ttcgatgtaa cccactcgtg cacccaactg atcttcagca tcttttactt tcaccagcgt
      121 ttctgggtga gcaaaaacag gaaggcaaaa tgccgcaaaa aagggaataa gggcgacacg
      181 gaaatgttga atactcatac tcttcctttt tcaatattat tgaagcattt atcagggtta
      241 ttgtctcatg agcggataca tatttgaatg tatttagaaa aataaacaaa taggggttcc
      301 gcgcacattt ccccgaaaag tgccacctga cgtctaagaa accattatta tcatgacatt
      361 aacctataaa aataggcgta tcacgaggcc ctttcgtctc gcgcgtttcg gtgatgacgg
      421 tgaaaacctc tgacacatgc agctcccgga gacggtcaca gcttgtctgt aagcggatgc
      481 cgggagcaga caagcccgtc agggcgcgtc agcgggtgtt ggcgggtgtc ggggctggct
      541 taactatgcg gcatcagagc agattgtact gagagtgcac catatgcggt gtgaaatacc
      601 gcacagatgc gtaaggagaa aataccgcat caggcgccat tcgccattca ggctgcgcaa
      661 ctgttgggaa gggcgatcgg tgcgggcctc ttcgctatta cgccagggcc tttatggccc
      721 gtctatgagg agactgttag ttggatatca gtaatgagac gaaaaagctc gaaatgaatg
      781 gatatattct ttttgctact ggcaactgtt gaatatttaa tgttaaaaca aactaactga
      841 ggtatattcg tatctgtatg tacacatata ctatatacag gaaaagataa gcaagagaga
      901 ggatatcaac tacgagagcg atcgattata tatcaaaagc tgtccgcttt gccacccata
      961 atcggcgctt agtttcggag ttcaatcata attctaccac cttacactca acttactctt
     1021 taactcctat agtataatat cgccactgac cccatattaa aaaaattttt ttgctcgatc
     1081 ttctatcctc tttaggttaa ttgtcgctgt tattgtctag attttttctc ggagatggcg
     1141 catctatttg ccgtcaaaag atcctctcat accatattaa gtaaattgcc tccatttctt
     1201 tttcctcggg cagagaaact cgcaggcaac ttgctctcga agtggtcacg tcccagtcac
     1261 gacgttgtaa aacgacggcc agtgcatgcg actgggtgag catatgttcc gctgatgtga
     1321 tgtgcaagat aaacaagcaa gacagaaact aacttcttct tcatgtaata aacacacccc
     1381 gcgtttattt acctatcttt aaacttcaac accttatatc ataactaata tttcttgaga
     1441 taagcacact gcacccatac cttccttaaa aacgtagctt ccagtttttg gtggttctgg
     1501 cttccttccc gattccgccc gctaaacgca taattttgtt gcctggtggc atttgcaaaa
     1561 tgcataacct atgcatttaa aagattatgt atgctcttct gacttttcgt gtgatgaggc
     1621 tcgtggaaaa aatgaataat ttatgaattt gagaacaatt ttgtgttgtt acggtatttt
     1681 actatggaat aatcaatcaa ttgaggattt tatgcaaata tcgtttgaat atttttccga
     1741 ccctttgagt acttttcttc ataattgcat aatattgtcc gctgcccgtt tttctgttag
     1801 acggtgtctt gatctacttg ctatcgttca acaccacctt attttctaac tatttttttt
     1861 ttagctcatt tgaatcagct tatggtgatg gcacattttt gcataaacct agctgtcctc
     1921 gttgaacata ggaaaaaaaa atatataaac aaggctcttt cactctcctt ggaatcagat
     1981 ttgggtttgt tccctttatt ttcatatttc ttgtcatatt cttttctcaa ttattatctt
     2041 ctactcataa cctcacgcaa aataacacag tcaaatcaat caaagATGAA TAACCCCAGT
     2101 TTGCTAAACC ATGCTGTAGA AACGATGGCC GTGGGTAGCA AGTCCTTTGC TACAGCTTCA
     2161 AAACTTTTTG ACGCCAAGAC AAGAAGGAGT GTCCTGATGC TGTACGCTTG GTGCCGTCAT
     2221 TGTGACGACG TAATTGACGA TCAAACTCTT GGATTCCAGG CAAGACAACC AGCCCTTCAA
     2281 ACTCCAGAGC AAAGACTGAT GCAATTAGAA ATGAAAACAC GTCAAGCGTA TGCCGGGAGT
     2341 CAGATGCATG AGCCTGCCTT TGCAGCCTTT CAGGAAGTTG CCATGGCGCA CGATATAGCT
     2401 CCCGCTTACG CCTTTGACCA TCTGGAAGGC TTTGCCATGG ACGTCCGTGA AGCCCAGTAC
     2461 AGTCAGCTTG ATGATACTTT ACGTTACTGT TACCACGTCG CCGGTGTAGT AGGACTAATG
     2521 ATGGCACAAA TCATGGGAGT AAGAGATAAT GCGACATTAG ACAGGGCCTG CGACTTAGGT
     2581 CTTGCATTTC AACTTACAAA TATTGCCCGT GATATAGTTG ATGATGCACA CGCCGGGCGT
     2641 TGTTATCTAC CCGCTTCCTG GCTAGAACAT GAAGGGTTGA ATAAGGAGAA TTATGCTGCG
     2701 CCAGAAAATA GGCAGGCATT GAGCAGGATC GCGCGTCGTC TAGTGCAGGA GGCAGAACCA
     2761 TACTACCTGT CAGCGACCGC AGGGCTTGCA GGTCTACCTT TGCGTAGCGC CTGGGCGATA
     2821 GCCACCGCTA AACAAGTTTA CAGGAAAATT GGTGTGAAAG TTGAGCAAGC AGGTCAGCAA
     2881 GCGTGGGATC AACGTCAATC CACCACCACG CCAGAGAAAT TAACCTTACT ACTGGCGGCC
     2941 TCCGGGCAAG CATTAACATC CAGGATGAGG GCACATCCCC CCAGGCCTGC TCATCTATGG
     3001 CAGAGGCCGC TTGATTACAA GGATGACGAC GATAAGTAAt gcagtcatgt aattagttat
     3061 gtcacgctta cattcacgcc ctccccccac atccgctcta accgaaaagg aaggagttag
     3121 acaacctgaa gtctaggtcc ctatttattt ttttatagtt atgttagtat taagaacgtt
     3181 atttatattt caaatttttc ttttttttct gtacaaacgc gtgtacgcat gtaacattat
     3241 actgaaaacc ttgcttgaga aggttttggg acgctcgagc ttggcgtaat catggtcata
     3301 gctgtttcct gtgtgaaatt gttatccgct cacaattcca cacaacatac gagccggaag
     3361 cataaagtgt aaagcctggg gtgcctaatg agtgagctaa ctcacattaa ttgcgttgcg
     3421 ctcactgccc gctttccagt cgggaaacct gtcgtgccag cagatctggg caagtgcaca
     3481 aacaatactt aaataaatac tactcagtaa taacctattt cttagcattt ttgacgaaat
     3541 ttgctatttt gttagagtct tttacaccat ttgtctccac acctccgctt acatcaacac
     3601 caataacgcc atttaatcta agcgcatcac caacattttc tggcgtcagt ccaccagcta
     3661 acataaaatg taaactttcg gggctctctt gccttccaac ccagtcagaa atcgagttcc
     3721 aatccaaaag ttcacctgtc ccacctgctt ctgaatcaaa caagggaata aacgaatgag
     3781 gtttctgtga agctgcactg agtagtatgt tgcagtcttt tggaaatacg agtcttttaa
     3841 taactggcaa accgaggaac tcttggtatt cttgccacga ctcatctcca tgcagttgga
     3901 cgatatcaat gccgtaatca ttgaccagag ccaaaacatc ctccttaggt tgattacgaa
     3961 acacgccaac caagtatttc ggagtgcctg aactattttt atatgctttt acaagacttg
     4021 aaattttcct tgcaataacc gggtcaattg ttctctttct attgggcaca catataatac
     4081 ccagcaagtc agcatcggaa tctagagcac attctgcggc ctctgtgctc tgcaagccgc
     4141 aaactttcac caatggacca gaactacctg tgaaattaat aacagacata ctccaagctg
     4201 cctttgtgtg cttaatcacg gtatatatac tcacgtgctc tacccatcta tgctgaagat
     4261 ttatcatact attcctccgc tcgtttcttt tttcagtgag gtgtgtcgtg aaagaaaacc
     4321 cacaattaaa ctttcaacaa ccgggcgact aggaagagag tagtgggcgc ggatgacgaa
     4381 ggctaaggtc acttcttcgt ttcctttatt ggggtttccg tgtagccttc ccctgaatag
     4441 tgtgggacgt tttatgagaa gccgtaagaa ataggcaaat tgagttatga caagtagaca
     4501 tgatgccgca gccttgcctg actttacgtc tccttcatga ataagttttt ctatcgagtt
     4561 cttttccttt tttcgcctta attagctcaa ttaagcctgt cctcactact tttctttttc
     4621 ttatcggctt tgtgccacac ctaaccttcg aatgctgttt tattccgttc ttacatggga
     4681 tggtaatgcc ttggcgaggg ccataaaggc cctgcattaa tgaatcggcc aacgcgcggg
     4741 gagaggcggt ttgcgtattg ggcgctcttc cgcttcctcg ctcactgact cgctgcgctc
     4801 ggtcgttcgg ctgcggcgag cggtatcagc tcactcaaag gcggtaatac ggttatccac
     4861 agaatcaggg gataacgcag gaaagaacat gtgagcaaaa ggccagcaaa aggccaggaa
     4921 ccgtaaaaag gccgcgttgc tggcgttttt ccataggctc cgcccccctg acgagcatca
     4981 caaaaatcga cgctcaagtc agaggtggcg aaacccgaca ggactataaa gataccaggc
     5041 gtttccccct ggaagctccc tcgtgcgctc tcctgttccg accctgccgc ttaccggata
     5101 cctgtccgcc tttctccctt cgggaagcgt ggcgctttct caaagctcac gctgtaggta
     5161 tctcagttcg gtgtaggtcg ttcgctccaa gctgggctgt gtgcacgaac cccccgttca
     5221 gcccgaccgc tgcgccttat ccggtaacta tcgtcttgag tccaacccgg taagacacga
     5281 cttatcgcca ctggcagcag ccactggtaa caggattagc agagcgaggt atgtaggcgg
     5341 tgctacagag ttcttgaagt ggtggcctaa ctacggctac actagaagaa cagtatttgg
     5401 tatctgcgct ctgctgaagc cagttacctt cggaaaaaga gttggtagct cttgatccgg
     5461 caaacaaacc accgctggta gcggtggttt ttttgtttgc aagcagcaga ttacgcgcag
     5521 aaaaaaagga tctcaagaag atcctttgat cttttctacg gggtctgacg ctcagtggaa
     5581 cgaaaactca cgttaaggga ttttggtcat gagattatca aaaaggatct tcacctagat
     5641 ccttttaaat taaaaatgaa gttttaaatc aatctaaagt atatatgagt aaacttggtc
     5701 tgacagttac caatgcttaa tcagtgaggc acctatctca gcgatctgtc tatttcgttc
     5761 atccatagtt gcctgactcc ccgtcgtgta gataactacg atacgggagg gcttaccatc
     5821 tggccccagt gctgcaatga taccgcgaga cccacgctca ccggctccag atttatcagc
     5881 aataaaccag ccagccggaa gggccgagcg cagaagtggt cctgcaactt tatccgcctc
     5941 catccagtct attaattgtt gccgggaagc tagagtaagt agttcgccag ttaatagttt
     6001 gcgcaacgtt gttgccattg ctacaggcat cgtggtgtca cgctcgtcgt ttggtatggc
     6061 ttcattcagc tccggttccc aacgatcaag gcgagttaca tgatccccca tgttgtgcaa
     6121 aaaagcggtt agctccttcg gtcctccgat cgttgtcaga agtaagttgg ccgcagtgtt
     6181 atcactcatg gttatggcag cactgcataa ttctcttact gtcatgccat ccgtaagatg
     6241 cttttctgtg actggtgagt actcaaccaa gtcattctga gaatagtgta tgcggcgacc
     6301 gagttgctct tgcccggcgt caatacggga taataccgcg ccacatagca gaactttaaa
     6361 agtgctcat
//
LOCUS       pENZ012                 5945 bp ds-DNA     circular     15-DEC-2023
DEFINITION  .
FEATURES             Location/Qualifiers
     CDS             complement(637..705)
                     /label="LacZ alpha"
                     /ApEinfo_revcolor="#84b0dc"
                     /ApEinfo_fwdcolor="#84b0dc"
     None            720..1251
                     /label="Chr X site II"
                     /ApEinfo_revcolor="#84b0dc"
                     /ApEinfo_fwdcolor="#84b0dc"
     primer_bind     1266..1283
                     /label="M13-fwd"
                     /ApEinfo_revcolor="#85dae9"
                     /ApEinfo_fwdcolor="#85dae9"
     promoter        1285..1684
                     /label="PGI1 promoter"
                     /ApEinfo_revcolor="#f58a5e"
                     /ApEinfo_fwdcolor="#f58a5e"
     misc_feature    1686..2615
                     /label="PaCrtB"
                     /ApEinfo_revcolor="#ff9ccd"
                     /ApEinfo_fwdcolor="#ff9ccd"
     CDS             1686..2615
                     /label="Translation 1686-2615"
                     /translation="MNNPSLLNHAVETMAVGSKSFATASKLFDAKTRRSVLMLYAWCRHCDDVIDDQTLGFQARQPALQTPEQRLMQLEMKTRQAYAGSQMHEPAFAAFQEVAMAHDIAPAYAFDHLEGFAMDVREAQYSQLDDTLRYCYHVAGVVGLMMAQIMGVRDNATLDRACDLGLAFQLTNIARDIVDDAHAGRCYLPASWLEHEGLNKENYAAPENRQALSRIARRLVQEAEPYYLSATAGLAGLPLRSAWAIATAKQVYRKIGVKVEQAGQQAWDQRQSTTTPEKLTLLLAASGQALTSRMRAHPPRPAHLWQRPL*"
     misc_feature    2621..2853
                     /label="Cyc1t"
                     /ApEinfo_revcolor="#d59687"
                     /ApEinfo_fwdcolor="#d59687"
     primer_bind     complement(2867..2887)
                     /label="M13-rev"
                     /ApEinfo_revcolor="#85dae9"
                     /ApEinfo_fwdcolor="#85dae9"
     misc_binding    complement(2893..2915)
                     /label="LacO"
                     /ApEinfo_revcolor="#84b0dc"
                     /ApEinfo_fwdcolor="#84b0dc"
     promoter        complement(2919..2949)
                     /label="lac promoter"
                     /ApEinfo_revcolor="#c7b0e3"
                     /ApEinfo_fwdcolor="#c7b0e3"
     None            complement(3091..3765)
                     /label="TRP1"
                     /ApEinfo_revcolor="#d6b295"
                     /ApEinfo_fwdcolor="#d6b295"
     None            3817..4274
                     /label="Chr X site II"
                     /ApEinfo_revcolor="#f58a5e"
                     /ApEinfo_fwdcolor="#f58a5e"
     rep_origin      complement(4506..5188)
                     /label="ColE1 origin"
                     /ApEinfo_revcolor="#9eafd2"
                     /ApEinfo_fwdcolor="#9eafd2"
     CDS             complement(5286..5945)
                     /label="AmpR"
                     /ApEinfo_revcolor="#ffef86"
                     /ApEinfo_fwdcolor="#ffef86"
ORIGIN
        1 cattggaaaa cgttcttcgg ggcgaaaact ctcaaggatc ttaccgctgt tgagatccag
       61 ttcgatgtaa cccactcgtg cacccaactg atcttcagca tcttttactt tcaccagcgt
      121 ttctgggtga gcaaaaacag gaaggcaaaa tgccgcaaaa aagggaataa gggcgacacg
      181 gaaatgttga atactcatac tcttcctttt tcaatattat tgaagcattt atcagggtta
      241 ttgtctcatg agcggataca tatttgaatg tatttagaaa aataaacaaa taggggttcc
      301 gcgcacattt ccccgaaaag tgccacctga cgtctaagaa accattatta tcatgacatt
      361 aacctataaa aataggcgta tcacgaggcc ctttcgtctc gcgcgtttcg gtgatgacgg
      421 tgaaaacctc tgacacatgc agctcccgga gacggtcaca gcttgtctgt aagcggatgc
      481 cgggagcaga caagcccgtc agggcgcgtc agcgggtgtt ggcgggtgtc ggggctggct
      541 taactatgcg gcatcagagc agattgtact gagagtgcac catatgcggt gtgaaatacc
      601 gcacagatgc gtaaggagaa aataccgcat caggcgccat tcgccattca ggctgcgcaa
      661 ctgttgggaa gggcgatcgg tgcgggcctc ttcgctatta cgccagggcc tttatggccc
      721 gtctatgagg agactgttag ttggatatca gtaatgagac gaaaaagctc gaaatgaatg
      781 gatatattct ttttgctact ggcaactgtt gaatatttaa tgttaaaaca aactaactga
      841 ggtatattcg tatctgtatg tacacatata ctatatacag gaaaagataa gcaagagaga
      901 ggatatcaac tacgagagcg atcgattata tatcaaaagc tgtccgcttt gccacccata
      961 atcggcgctt agtttcggag ttcaatcata attctaccac cttacactca acttactctt
     1021 taactcctat agtataatat cgccactgac cccatattaa aaaaattttt ttgctcgatc
     1081 ttctatcctc tttaggttaa ttgtcgctgt tattgtctag attttttctc ggagatggcg
     1141 catctatttg ccgtcaaaag atcctctcat accatattaa gtaaattgcc tccatttctt
     1201 tttcctcggg cagagaaact cgcaggcaac ttgctctcga agtggtcacg tcccagtcac
     1261 gacgttgtaa aacgacggcc agtgtaacaa aaatcacgat ctgggtgggt gtgggtgtat
     1321 tggattatag gaagccacgc gctcaacctg gaattacagg aagctggtaa ttttttgggt
     1381 ttgcaatcat caccatctgc acgttgttat aatgtcccgt gtctatatat atccattgac
     1441 ggtattctat ttttttgcta ttgaaatgag cgttttttgt tactacaatt ggttttacag
     1501 acggaatttt ccctatttgt ttcgtcccat ttttcctttt ctcattgttc tcatatctta
     1561 aaaaggtcct ttcttcataa tcaatgcttt cttttactta atattttact tgcattcagt
     1621 gaattttaat acatattcct ctagtcttgc aaaatcgatt tagaatcaag ataccagcct
     1681 aaaagatgaa taaccccagt ttgctaaacc atgctgtaga aacgatggcc gtgggtagca
     1741 agtcctttgc tacagcttca aaactttttg acgccaagac aagaaggagt gtcctgatgc
     1801 tgtacgcttg gtgccgtcat tgtgacgacg taattgacga tcaaactctt ggattccagg
     1861 caagacaacc agcccttcaa actccagagc aaagactgat gcaattagaa atgaaaacac
     1921 gtcaagcgta tgccgggagt cagatgcatg agcctgcctt tgcagccttt caggaagttg
     1981 ccatggcgca cgatatagct cccgcttacg cctttgacca tctggaaggc tttgccatgg
     2041 acgtccgtga agcccagtac agtcagcttg atgatacttt acgttactgt taccacgtcg
     2101 ccggtgtagt aggactaatg atggcacaaa tcatgggagt aagagataat gcgacattag
     2161 acagggcctg cgacttaggt cttgcatttc aacttacaaa tattgcccgt gatatagttg
     2221 atgatgcaca cgccgggcgt tgttatctac ccgcttcctg gctagaacat gaagggttga
     2281 ataaggagaa ttatgctgcg ccagaaaata ggcaggcatt gagcaggatc gcgcgtcgtc
     2341 tagtgcagga ggcagaacca tactacctgt cagcgaccgc agggcttgca ggtctacctt
     2401 tgcgtagcgc ctgggcgata gccaccgcta aacaagttta caggaaaatt ggtgtgaaag
     2461 ttgagcaagc aggtcagcaa gcgtgggatc aacgtcaatc caccaccacg ccagagaaat
     2521 taaccttact actggcggcc tccgggcaag cattaacatc caggatgagg gcacatcccc
     2581 ccaggcctgc tcatctatgg cagaggccgc tttaatgcag tcatgtaatt agttatgtca
     2641 cgcttacatt cacgccctcc ccccacatcc gctctaaccg aaaaggaagg agttagacaa
     2701 cctgaagtct aggtccctat ttattttttt atagttatgt tagtattaag aacgttattt
     2761 atatttcaaa tttttctttt ttttctgtac aaacgcgtgt acgcatgtaa cattatactg
     2821 aaaaccttgc ttgagaaggt tttgggacgc tcgagcttgg cgtaatcatg gtcatagctg
     2881 tttcctgtgt gaaattgtta tccgctcaca attccacaca acatacgagc cggaagcata
     2941 aagtgtaaag cctggggtgc ctaatgagtg agctaactca cattaattgc gttgcgctca
     3001 ctgcccgctt tccagtcggg aaacctgtcg tgccagcaga tctgggcaag tgcacaaaca
     3061 atacttaaat aaatactact cagtaataac ctatttctta gcatttttga cgaaatttgc
     3121 tattttgtta gagtctttta caccatttgt ctccacacct ccgcttacat caacaccaat
     3181 aacgccattt aatctaagcg catcaccaac attttctggc gtcagtccac cagctaacat
     3241 aaaatgtaaa ctttcggggc tctcttgcct tccaacccag tcagaaatcg agttccaatc
     3301 caaaagttca cctgtcccac ctgcttctga atcaaacaag ggaataaacg aatgaggttt
     3361 ctgtgaagct gcactgagta gtatgttgca gtcttttgga aatacgagtc ttttaataac
     3421 tggcaaaccg aggaactctt ggtattcttg ccacgactca tctccatgca gttggacgat
     3481 atcaatgccg taatcattga ccagagccaa aacatcctcc ttaggttgat tacgaaacac
     3541 gccaaccaag tatttcggag tgcctgaact atttttatat gcttttacaa gacttgaaat
     3601 tttccttgca ataaccgggt caattgttct ctttctattg ggcacacata taatacccag
     3661 caagtcagca tcggaatcta gagcacattc tgcggcctct gtgctctgca agccgcaaac
     3721 tttcaccaat ggaccagaac tacctgtgaa attaataaca gacatactcc aagctgcctt
     3781 tgtgtgctta atcacggtat atatactcac gtgctctacc catctatgct gaagatttat
     3841 catactattc ctccgctcgt ttcttttttc agtgaggtgt gtcgtgaaag aaaacccaca
     3901 attaaacttt caacaaccgg gcgactagga agagagtagt gggcgcggat gacgaaggct
     3961 aaggtcactt cttcgtttcc tttattgggg tttccgtgta gccttcccct gaatagtgtg
     4021 ggacgtttta tgagaagccg taagaaatag gcaaattgag ttatgacaag tagacatgat
     4081 gccgcagcct tgcctgactt tacgtctcct tcatgaataa gtttttctat cgagttcttt
     4141 tccttttttc gccttaatta gctcaattaa gcctgtcctc actacttttc tttttcttat
     4201 cggctttgtg ccacacctaa ccttcgaatg ctgttttatt ccgttcttac atgggatggt
     4261 aatgccttgg cgagggccat aaaggccctg cattaatgaa tcggccaacg cgcggggaga
     4321 ggcggtttgc gtattgggcg ctcttccgct tcctcgctca ctgactcgct gcgctcggtc
     4381 gttcggctgc ggcgagcggt atcagctcac tcaaaggcgg taatacggtt atccacagaa
     4441 tcaggggata acgcaggaaa gaacatgtga gcaaaaggcc agcaaaaggc caggaaccgt
     4501 aaaaaggccg cgttgctggc gtttttccat aggctccgcc cccctgacga gcatcacaaa
     4561 aatcgacgct caagtcagag gtggcgaaac ccgacaggac tataaagata ccaggcgttt
     4621 ccccctggaa gctccctcgt gcgctctcct gttccgaccc tgccgcttac cggatacctg
     4681 tccgcctttc tcccttcggg aagcgtggcg ctttctcaaa gctcacgctg taggtatctc
     4741 agttcggtgt aggtcgttcg ctccaagctg ggctgtgtgc acgaaccccc cgttcagccc
     4801 gaccgctgcg ccttatccgg taactatcgt cttgagtcca acccggtaag acacgactta
     4861 tcgccactgg cagcagccac tggtaacagg attagcagag cgaggtatgt aggcggtgct
     4921 acagagttct tgaagtggtg gcctaactac ggctacacta gaagaacagt atttggtatc
     4981 tgcgctctgc tgaagccagt taccttcgga aaaagagttg gtagctcttg atccggcaaa
     5041 caaaccaccg ctggtagcgg tggttttttt gtttgcaagc agcagattac gcgcagaaaa
     5101 aaaggatctc aagaagatcc tttgatcttt tctacggggt ctgacgctca gtggaacgaa
     5161 aactcacgtt aagggatttt ggtcatgaga ttatcaaaaa ggatcttcac ctagatcctt
     5221 ttaaattaaa aatgaagttt taaatcaatc taaagtatat atgagtaaac ttggtctgac
     5281 agttaccaat gcttaatcag tgaggcacct atctcagcga tctgtctatt tcgttcatcc
     5341 atagttgcct gactccccgt cgtgtagata actacgatac gggagggctt accatctggc
     5401 cccagtgctg caatgatacc gcgagaccca cgctcaccgg ctccagattt atcagcaata
     5461 aaccagccag ccggaagggc cgagcgcaga agtggtcctg caactttatc cgcctccatc
     5521 cagtctatta attgttgccg ggaagctaga gtaagtagtt cgccagttaa tagtttgcgc
     5581 aacgttgttg ccattgctac aggcatcgtg gtgtcacgct cgtcgtttgg tatggcttca
     5641 ttcagctccg gttcccaacg atcaaggcga gttacatgat cccccatgtt gtgcaaaaaa
     5701 gcggttagct ccttcggtcc tccgatcgtt gtcagaagta agttggccgc agtgttatca
     5761 ctcatggtta tggcagcact gcataattct cttactgtca tgccatccgt aagatgcttt
     5821 tctgtgactg gtgagtactc aaccaagtca ttctgagaat agtgtatgcg gcgaccgagt
     5881 tgctcttgcc cggcgtcaat acgggataat accgcgccac atagcagaac tttaaaagtg
     5941 ctcat
//
LOCUS       pENZ088                 9375 bp ds-DNA     circular     15-DEC-2023
DEFINITION  .
KEYWORDS    "accession:addgene_73275_165988"
SOURCE      synthetic DNA construct
  ORGANISM  synthetic DNA construct
COMMENT     GENERAL Depositing Lab: Irina Borodina Publication: Jessop-Fabre et
            al Biotechnol J. 2016 Aug;11(8):1110-7. doi:
            10.1002/biot.201600147. Epub 2016 Jun 23. Purpose: (Empty Backbone)
            EasyClone-MarkerFree backbone vector for the addition of 1 or 2
            genes and promoters for integration into site XI-2 (Chr XI:
            91575..92913) BACKBONE Backbone manufacturer: DTU Backbone size
            (bp): 4569 Modifications to backbone: The pCfB2903 vector was
            created by amplifying the p0384 (pXI-2-URA3-DR) with primers that
            were designed to attach to either side of the selection markers,
            creating a fragment that no longer contained the marker. These
            fragments were then ligated to form the marker-less vectors. The
            PAM sites in the integration regions were removed by site-directed
            mutagenesis. Vector backbone: p0384 (pXI-2-URA3-DR) Vector type:
            Yeast Expression, CRISPR, Synthetic Biology CLONING INFORMATION
            Cloning method: Restriction Enzyme GROWTH IN BACTERIA Bacterial
            Resistance(s): Ampicillin Copy number: High Copy Growth Strain(s):
            DH5alpha Growth Temperature: 37°C
FEATURES             Location/Qualifiers
     primer_bind     42..61
                     /label="Kan-R"
                     /ApEinfo_revcolor="#ff9ccd"
                     /ApEinfo_fwdcolor="#ff9ccd"
     primer_bind     67..86
                     /label="pENTR-R"
                     /ApEinfo_revcolor="#faac61"
                     /ApEinfo_fwdcolor="#faac61"
     protein_bind    293..326
                     /label="FRT (minimal)"
                     /ApEinfo_revcolor="#85dae9"
                     /ApEinfo_fwdcolor="#85dae9"
     misc_recomb     293..326
                     /label="FRT"
                     /ApEinfo_revcolor="#c7b0e3"
                     /ApEinfo_fwdcolor="#c7b0e3"
     misc_feature    326..346
                     /label="oENZ315"
                     /ApEinfo_revcolor="#84b0dc"
                     /ApEinfo_fwdcolor="#84b0dc"
     misc_feature    365..935
                     /label="Chr XI site II"
                     /ApEinfo_revcolor="#f8d3a9"
                     /ApEinfo_fwdcolor="#f8d3a9"
     terminator      complement(974..1139)
                     /label="ADH1 terminator"
                     /ApEinfo_revcolor="#d6b295"
                     /ApEinfo_fwdcolor="#d6b295"
     primer_bind     1060..1084
                     /label="pHybLex-R"
                     /ApEinfo_revcolor="#f58a5e"
                     /ApEinfo_fwdcolor="#f58a5e"
     misc_feature    complement(1131..1157)
                     /label="oENZ197"
                     /ApEinfo_revcolor="#75c6a9"
                     /ApEinfo_fwdcolor="#75c6a9"
     promoter        complement(1228..2208)
                     /label="PGKp"
                     /ApEinfo_revcolor="#75c6a9"
                     /ApEinfo_fwdcolor="#75c6a9"
     promter         2222..2871
                     /label="THD3p"
                     /ApEinfo_revcolor="#ff9ccd"
                     /ApEinfo_fwdcolor="#ff9ccd"
     None            2874..4349
                     /label="PaCrtI"
                     /ApEinfo_revcolor="#f58a5e"
                     /ApEinfo_fwdcolor="#f58a5e"
     CDS             2874..4394
                     /ApEinfo_revcolor="#84b0dc"
                     /ApEinfo_fwdcolor="#84b0dc"
                     /translation="MKPTTVIGAGFGGLALAIRLQAAGIPVLLLEQRDKPGGRAYVYEDQGFTFDAGPTVITDPSAIEELFALAGKQLKEYVELLPVTPFYRLCWESGKVFNYDNDQTRLEAQIQQFNPRDVEGYRQFLDYSRAVFKEGYLKLGTVPFLSFRDMLRAAPQLAKLQAWRSVYSKVASYIEDEHLRQAFSFHSLLVGGNPFATSSIYTLIHALEREWGVWFPRGGTGALVQGMIKLFQDLGGEVVLNARVSHMETTGNKIEAVHLEDGRRFLTQAVASNADVVHTYRDLLSQHPAAVKQSNKLQTKRMSNSLFVLYFGLNHHHDQLAHHTVCFGPRYRELIDEIFNHDGLAEDFSLYLHAPCVTDSSLAPEGCGSYYVLAPVPHLGTANLDWTVEGPKLRDRIFAYLEQHYMPGLRSQLVTHRMFTPFDFRDQLNAYHGSAFSVEPVLTQSAWFRPHNRDKTITNLYLVGAGTHPGAGIPGVIGSAKATAGLMLEDLIGKPIPNPLLGLDST*"
     misc_feature    4350..4394
                     /label="V5 epitope"
                     /ApEinfo_revcolor="#f8d3a9"
                     /ApEinfo_fwdcolor="#f8d3a9"
     misc_feature    4412..4601
                     /label="Cyc1t"
                     /ApEinfo_revcolor="#ff0000"
                     /ApEinfo_fwdcolor="#ff0000"
     primer_bind     complement(4618..4638)
                     /label="T7"
                     /ApEinfo_revcolor="#85dae9"
                     /ApEinfo_fwdcolor="#85dae9"
     primer_bind     complement(4647..4664)
                     /label="M13-fwd"
                     /ApEinfo_revcolor="#85dae9"
                     /ApEinfo_fwdcolor="#85dae9"
     primer_bind     complement(4656..4678)
                     /label="M13/pUC Forward"
                     /ApEinfo_revcolor="#d6b295"
                     /ApEinfo_fwdcolor="#d6b295"
     misc_recomb     complement(4759..4792)
                     /label="LoxP"
                     /ApEinfo_revcolor="#9eafd2"
                     /ApEinfo_fwdcolor="#9eafd2"
     gene            4803..6231
                     /label="KanMX"
                     /ApEinfo_revcolor="#85dae9"
                     /ApEinfo_fwdcolor="#85dae9"
     misc_recomb     complement(6240..6273)
                     /label="LoxP"
                     /ApEinfo_revcolor="#9eafd2"
                     /ApEinfo_fwdcolor="#9eafd2"
     misc_feature    6342..6879
                     /label="Chr XI site II"
                     /ApEinfo_revcolor="#c7b0e3"
                     /ApEinfo_fwdcolor="#c7b0e3"
     misc_recomb     complement(6922..6955)
                     /label="FRT"
                     /ApEinfo_revcolor="#c7b0e3"
                     /ApEinfo_fwdcolor="#c7b0e3"
     protein_bind    complement(6922..6955)
                     /label="FRT (minimal)"
                     /ApEinfo_revcolor="#b7e6d7"
                     /ApEinfo_fwdcolor="#b7e6d7"
     primer_bind     complement(7425..7441)
                     /label="M13 fwd"
                     /ApEinfo_revcolor="#b4abac"
                     /ApEinfo_fwdcolor="#b4abac"
     primer_bind     complement(7425..7442)
                     /label="M13-fwd"
                     /ApEinfo_revcolor="#85dae9"
                     /ApEinfo_fwdcolor="#85dae9"
     rep_origin      complement(7711..8299)
                     /label="ori"
                     /ApEinfo_revcolor="#c6c9d1"
                     /ApEinfo_fwdcolor="#c6c9d1"
     primer_bind     complement(7791..7810)
                     /label="pBR322ori-F"
                     /ApEinfo_revcolor="#d59687"
                     /ApEinfo_fwdcolor="#d59687"
     CDS             complement(8423..9283)
                     /label="AmpR"
                     /ApEinfo_revcolor="#c6c9d1"
                     /ApEinfo_fwdcolor="#c6c9d1"
     primer_bind     9046..9065
                     /label="Amp-R"
                     /ApEinfo_revcolor="#b1ff67"
                     /ApEinfo_fwdcolor="#b1ff67"
     promoter        complement(9284..9375)
                     /label="AmpR promoter"
                     /ApEinfo_revcolor="#b4abac"
                     /ApEinfo_fwdcolor="#b4abac"
ORIGIN
        1 taggggtcag tgttacaacc aattaaccaa ttctgaacat tatcgcgagc ccatttatac
       61 ctgaatatgg ctcataacac cccttgtttg cctggcggca gtagcgcggt ggtcccacct
      121 gaccccatgc cgaactcaga agtgaaacgc cgtagcgccg atggtagtgt ggggactccc
      181 catgcgagag tagggaactg ccaggcatca aataaaacga aaggctcagt cgaaagactg
      241 ggcctttcgc ccgggctaat tatggggtgt cgcccttatt cgactctata gtgaagttCC
      301 TATTCTCTAG AAAGTATAGG AACTTctgaa gtggggattt aaatgcGGCC GCGCTGAGGG
      361 TTTAAtgagg attttcgatg gagcaggatg aggagaaata gtaccacatg tatatatcca
      421 ttacaaaaag gtttatatac aattacaata gacccttgtt ggggtttctg aaaaaagaag
      481 tagtcgatgc catcggcaat aatacggaat tacgagaaac acaatcccga tccttttttg
      541 ggtaattact tcaccgattc taccgattta tcatgccaaa aaaaattcac cgtgggttct
      601 agaagtgccc tttgaggatt gtagccactc taacccacac ggcctcctta ctagctgact
      661 aaggtgacaa aaccgcaagg actggaaagt cgccactcat ctgaaaattc tcaagttttt
      721 cactactgag tttatgcttt cgaatttttt tgttcggtaa tagcacggcg gttcgattca
      781 attccgccgc tccgagcgat gctccgcaaa actcagtaat aagctttctg atggttcacc
      841 ccttttttag cacgcggggt gtaactcaac agaaaaatgt gccatagaac aagactaggc
      901 aaaagccaag gagcgtttgc catgaacttc cacaaattaa gtcctcagcG AGCTCGCATG
      961 GAATGCGTgc gatgagcgac ctcatgctat acctgagaaa gcaacctgac ctacaggaaa
     1021 gagttactca agaataagaa ttttcgtttt aaaacctaag agtcacttta aaatttgtat
     1081 acacttattt tttttataac ttatttaata ataaaaatca taaatcataa gaaattcgct
     1141 tatttagaag tgtcaactta tttagaagtg tcaacaacgt atctaccaac ggaatgcgtg
     1201 cgatggaatt cgagctcggt cccttagttg ttttatattt gttgtaaaaa gtagataatt
     1261 acttccttga tgatctgtaa aaaagagaaa aagaaagcat ctaagaactt gaaaaactac
     1321 gaattagaaa agaccaaata tgtatttctt gcattgacca atttatgcaa gtttatatat
     1381 atgtaaatgt aagtttcacg aggttctact aaactaaacc acccccttgg ttagaagaaa
     1441 agagtgtgtg agaacaggct gttgttgtca cacgattcgg acaattctgt ttgaaagaga
     1501 gagagtaaca gtacgatcga acgaactttg ctctggagat cacagtgggc atcatagcat
     1561 gtggtactaa accctttccc gccattccag aaccttcgat tgcttgttac aaaacctgtg
     1621 agccgtcgct aggaccttgt tgtgtgacga aattggaagc tgcaatcaat aggaagacag
     1681 gaagtcgagc gtgtctgggt tttttcagtt ttgttctttt tgcaaacaaa tcacgagcga
     1741 cggtaatttc tttctcgata agaggccacg tgctttatga gggtaacatc aattcaagaa
     1801 ggagggaaac acttcctttt tctggccctg ataatagtat gagggtgaag ccaaaataaa
     1861 ggattcgcgc ccaaatcggc atctttaaat gcaggtatgc gatagttcct cactctttcc
     1921 ttactcacga gtaattcttg caaatgccta ttatgcagat gttataatat ctgtgcgtct
     1981 tgagttgaag tcaggaatct aaaataaaaa ttaaggttaa taaaaagagg aaagaaaaaa
     2041 aaattaatcg atttacagaa acttgcacac taaaaataca caactaaaag caattacagt
     2101 atgggaagtc atcgacgtta tctctactat agtatattat catttctatt attatcctgc
     2161 tcagtggtac ttgcaaaaca agataagacc ccattctttg aaggtactga aaagaaccgg
     2221 agagtttatc attatcaata ctgccatttc aaagaatacg taaataatta atagtagtga
     2281 ttttcctaac tttatttagt caaaaaatta gccttttaat tctgctgtaa cccgtacatg
     2341 cccaaaatag ggggcgggtt acacagaata tataacatcg taggtgtctg ggtgaacagt
     2401 ttattcctgg catccactaa atataatgga gcccgctttt taagctggca tccagaaaaa
     2461 aaaagaatcc cagcaccaaa atattgtttt cttcaccaac catcagttca taggtccatt
     2521 ctcttagcgc aactacagag aacaggggca caaacaggca aaaaacgggc acaacctcaa
     2581 tggagtgatg caacctgcct ggagtaaatg atgacacaag gcaattgacc cacgcatgta
     2641 tctatctcat tttcttacac cttctattac cttctgctct ctctgatttg gaaaaagctg
     2701 aaaaaaaagg ttgaaaccag ttccctgaaa ttattcccct acttgactaa taagtatata
     2761 aagacggtag gtattgattg taattctgta aatctatttc ttaaacttct taaattctac
     2821 ttttatagtt agtctttttt ttagttttaa aacaccaaga acttagtttc gttatgaaac
     2881 cgactacagt cattggcgct gggtttggag gtctagctct tgcaattaga cttcaggcag
     2941 ctgggattcc tgtattgctt ttagaacaga gggataaacc gggcggtaga gcctacgtct
     3001 atgaagatca ggggtttacc ttcgacgctg gtccaaccgt cattactgac ccgagcgcta
     3061 tcgaggagtt attcgcgtta gctggtaaac agctaaagga atatgtggaa cttctacctg
     3121 tcactccgtt ctacagacta tgctgggaat caggaaaggt atttaattac gataacgacc
     3181 agacaagatt agaagcccaa atacaacaat tcaatcctag ggacgtagag gggtacaggc
     3241 aattcctaga ctactcccgt gctgtgttca aagaaggtta ccttaaactg ggcaccgttc
     3301 cgtttctatc atttagagac atgttgcgtg cagcgcccca gctagctaaa ctacaagcct
     3361 ggagatccgt ctatagtaaa gtggccagtt acatagaaga cgagcatctg agacaagcct
     3421 tctcctttca ttcattactt gttggtggaa atccttttgc gacaagcagt atttacacgt
     3481 tgattcacgc actggaaagg gagtggggag tttggtttcc ccgtggtggt acaggagctt
     3541 tggtgcaggg tatgataaaa ttgtttcagg acctgggagg cgaggtagtg cttaatgcta
     3601 gggtaagcca catggaaaca accgggaata agatagaggc ggtacattta gaagacggac
     3661 gtaggttcct aacgcaagca gtagcttcaa atgcagatgt tgtccatact tatcgtgatt
     3721 tgctttcaca acatccagct gccgtgaaac aatccaacaa gttacaaact aaacgtatga
     3781 gtaactcact tttcgtctta tactttggat tgaatcacca tcatgatcaa ttagcacacc
     3841 atacggtatg ctttgggcct aggtacagag aacttattga tgagatattt aaccacgacg
     3901 ggctagctga ggattttagc ctatatttgc acgccccgtg tgtaacggat tcctcccttg
     3961 ctccggaggg ttgcggaagc tactacgtgc tggccccggt gccccacctg gggacggcga
     4021 atctggactg gacagtagag ggtcctaagt tacgtgatcg tatatttgcc tatcttgagc
     4081 aacattacat gccaggactg agatcccagc tggttaccca ccgtatgttc acgccctttg
     4141 acttcagaga ccagttgaac gcttatcacg gtagtgcatt tagcgtggaa ccagtattga
     4201 cgcagagtgc atggttcaga cctcataata gagacaaaac aattactaat ctttacttgg
     4261 taggcgccgg gacccatccg ggcgcgggga tccccggagt aatagggtca gcgaaagcca
     4321 cggctgggtt gatgctagaa gacctgatag ggaaacctat tcccaacccc ttacttggac
     4381 ttgatagcac ctaatcgagc cgcgtgcatt catccgctct aaccgaaaag gaaggagtta
     4441 gacaacctga agtctaggtc cctatttatt tttttatagt tatgttagta ttaagaacgt
     4501 tatttatatt tcaaattttt cttttttttc tgtacagacg cgtgtacgca tgtaacatta
     4561 tactgaaaac cttgcttgag aaggttttgg gacgctcgaa gatcgcgacc caattcgccc
     4621 tatagtgagt cgtattacgc gcgctcactg gccgtcgttt tacaacgtcg tgactgggaa
     4681 aaccctggcg ttacccctgc aaaaaccctg gcgttaccCC TGCAGGACTA GTGCTGaggc
     4741 attgctatac gaagttatat aacttcgtat aatgtatgct atacgaagtt attaggtcta
     4801 gtagcttgcc tcgtccccgc cgggtcaccc ggccagcgac atggaggccc agaataccct
     4861 ccttgacagt cttgacgtgc gcagctcagg ggcatgatgt gactgtcgcc cgtacattta
     4921 gcccatacat ccccatgtat aatcatttgc atccatacat tttgatggcc gcacggcgcg
     4981 aagcaaaaat tacggctcct cgctgcagac ctgcgagcag ggaaacgctc ccctcacaga
     5041 cgcgttgaat tgtccccacg ccgcgcccct gtagagaaat ataaaaggtt aggatttgcc
     5101 actgaggttc ttctttcata tacttccttt taaaatcttg ctaggataca gttctcacat
     5161 cacatccgaa cataaacaac catgggtaag gaaaagactc acgtttcgag gccgcgatta
     5221 aattccaaca tggatgctga tttatatggg tataaatggg ctcgcgataa tgtcgggcaa
     5281 tcaggtgcga caatctatcg attgtatggg aagcccgatg cgccagagtt gtttctgaaa
     5341 catggcaaag gtagcgttgc caatgatgtt acagatgaga tggtcagact aaactggctg
     5401 acggaattta tgcctcttcc gaccatcaag cattttatcc gtactcctga tgatgcatgg
     5461 ttactcacca ctgcgatccc cggcaaaaca gcattccagg tattagaaga atatcctgat
     5521 tcaggtgaaa atattgttga tgcgctggca gtgttcctgc gccggttgca ttcgattcct
     5581 gtttgtaatt gtccttttaa cagcgatcgc gtatttcgtc tcgctcaggc gcaatcacga
     5641 atgaataacg gtttggttga tgcgagtgat tttgatgacg agcgtaatgg ctggcctgtt
     5701 gaacaagtct ggaaagaaat gcataagctt ttgccattct caccggattc agtcgtcact
     5761 catggtgatt tctcacttga taaccttatt tttgacgagg ggaaattaat aggttgtatt
     5821 gatgttggac gagtcggaat cgcagaccga taccaggatc ttgccatcct atggaactgc
     5881 ctcggtgagt tttctccttc attacagaaa cggctttttc aaaaatatgg tattgataat
     5941 cctgatatga ataaattgca gtttcatttg atgctcgatg agtttttcta atcagtactg
     6001 acaataaaaa gattcttgtt ttcaagaact tgtcatttgt atagtttttt tatattgtag
     6061 ttgttctatt ttaatcaaat gttagcgtga tttatatttt ttttcgcctc gacatcatct
     6121 gcccagatgc gaagttaagt gcgcagaaag taatatcatg cgtcaatcgt atgtgaatgc
     6181 tggtcgctat actgctgtcg attcgatact aacgccgcca tccagtgtcg aaaacgaaca
     6241 taacttcgta taatgtatgc tatacgaagt tatGAAGGCT TGCCATTGGA CAGGggacta
     6301 gtgctgaggc attaatcaca cgactagcgc tttcagatat taaaaagttt agatgtaggt
     6361 tttagcggta acagttatat aaatcgtgtt tcttctcttg atgaaacaaa aaaatgctag
     6421 aaaaactttg tcgtttctta cttttggtgc gctttgcagt tttcgtggct agacttagaa
     6481 tcatttctcc tcagatttct tgattaaagt ttggtgcgaa gccctactct aacattggtg
     6541 ttcttctttt cattcacgca agttaagtcc aggaaggtga gcaaatgctc atccttctgt
     6601 tcatgcgtga cggctgaatt atccttatct ggcgtacccg tgcagccgtt tccgtgcctc
     6661 ggttcctccg agatatcctt agggaccgcc agggaccatg attgcgtcaa ctgttgtcac
     6721 cgctccagag gatcctctgt aaccttttca accataaaaa tagaaagggc acagggttgg
     6781 ggtatttgaa tttttttttt gggttttttc gtattactta ttacttacct tcttttctat
     6841 ataattttgt ttttccctgg tagagcggaa tcttcccacA TTAAGACCTC AGCgcggccg
     6901 caaatttaaA TAAAATGAAG Tgaagttcct atactttcta gagaatagga acttctatag
     6961 tgagtcgaat aagggcgaca caaaatttat tctaaatgca taataaatac tgataacatc
     7021 ttatagtttg tattatattt tgtattatcg ttgacatgta taattttgat atcaaaaact
     7081 gattttccct ttattatttt cgagatttat tttcttaatt ctctttaaca aactagaaat
     7141 attgtatata caaaaaatca taaataatag atgaatagtt taattatagg tgttcatcaa
     7201 tcgaaaaagc aacgtatctt atttaaagtg cgttgctttt ttctcattta taaggttaaa
     7261 taattctcat atatcaagca aagtgacagg cgcccttaaa tattctgaca aatgctcttt
     7321 ccctaaactc cccccataaa aaaacccgcc gaagcgggtt tttacgttat ttgcggatta
     7381 acgattactc gttatcagaa ccgcccaggg ggcccgagct taagactggc cgtcgtttta
     7441 caacacagaa agagtttgta gaaacgcaaa aaggccatcc gtcaggggcc ttctgcttag
     7501 tttgatgcct ggcagttccc tactctcgcc ttccgcttcc tcgctcactg actcgctgcg
     7561 ctcggtcgtt cggctgcggc gagcggtatc agctcactca aaggcggtaa tacggttatc
     7621 cacagaatca ggggataacg caggaaagaa catgtgagca aaaggccagc aaaaggccag
     7681 gaaccgtaaa aaggccgcgt tgctggcgtt tttccatagg ctccgccccc ctgacgagca
     7741 tcacaaaaat cgacgctcaa gtcagaggtg gcgaaacccg acaggactat aaagatacca
     7801 ggcgtttccc cctggaagct ccctcgtgcg ctctcctgtt ccgaccctgc cgcttaccgg
     7861 atacctgtcc gcctttctcc cttcgggaag cgtggcgctt tctcatagct cacgctgtag
     7921 gtatctcagt tcggtgtagg tcgttcgctc caagctgggc tgtgtgcacg aaccccccgt
     7981 tcagcccgac cgctgcgcct tatccggtaa ctatcgtctt gagtccaacc cggtaagaca
     8041 cgacttatcg ccactggcag cagccactgg taacaggatt agcagagcga ggtatgtagg
     8101 cggtgctaca gagttcttga agtggtgggc taactacggc tacactagaa gaacagtatt
     8161 tggtatctgc gctctgctga agccagttac cttcggaaaa agagttggta gctcttgatc
     8221 cggcaaacaa accaccgctg gtagcggtgg tttttttgtt tgcaagcagc agattacgcg
     8281 cagaaaaaaa ggatctcaag aagatccttt gatcttttct acggggtctg acgctcagtg
     8341 gaacgacgcg cgcgtaactc acgttaaggg attttggtca tgagcttgcg ccgtcccgtc
     8401 aagtcagcgt aatgctctgc ttttaccaat gcttaatcag tgaggcacct atctcagcga
     8461 tctgtctatt tcgttcatcc atagttgcct gactccccgt cgtgtagata actacgatac
     8521 gggagggctt accatctggc cccagcgctg cgatgatacc gcgagaacca cgctcaccgg
     8581 ctccggattt atcagcaata aaccagccag ccggaagggc cgagcgcaga agtggtcctg
     8641 caactttatc cgcctccatc cagtctatta attgttgccg ggaagctaga gtaagtagtt
     8701 cgccagttaa tagtttgcgc aacgttgttg ccatcgctac aggcatcgtg gtgtcacgct
     8761 cgtcgtttgg tatggcttca ttcagctccg gttcccaacg atcaaggcga gttacatgat
     8821 cccccatgtt gtgcaaaaaa gcggttagct ccttcggtcc tccgatcgtt gtcagaagta
     8881 agttggccgc agtgttatca ctcatggtta tggcagcact gcataattct cttactgtca
     8941 tgccatccgt aagatgcttt tctgtgactg gtgagtactc aaccaagtca ttctgagaat
     9001 agtgtatgcg gcgaccgagt tgctcttgcc cggcgtcaat acgggataat accgcgccac
     9061 atagcagaac tttaaaagtg ctcatcattg gaaaacgttc ttcggggcga aaactctcaa
     9121 ggatcttacc gctgttgaga tccagttcga tgtaacccac tcgtgcaccc aactgatctt
     9181 cagcatcttt tactttcacc agcgtttctg ggtgagcaaa aacaggaagg caaaatgccg
     9241 caaaaaaggg aataagggcg acacggaaat gttgaatact catattcttc ctttttcaat
     9301 attattgaag catttatcag ggttattgtc tcatgagcgg atacatattt gaatgtattt
     9361 agaaaaataa acaaa
//
LOCUS       pENZ105                 9490 bp ds-DNA     circular     15-DEC-2023
DEFINITION  .
FEATURES             Location/Qualifiers
     primer_bind     1842..1859
                     /label="M13-fwd"
                     /ApEinfo_revcolor="#85dae9"
                     /ApEinfo_fwdcolor="#85dae9"
     misc_recomb     2329..2362
                     /label="FRT"
                     /ApEinfo_revcolor="#c7b0e3"
                     /ApEinfo_fwdcolor="#c7b0e3"
     misc_feature    2405..2942
                     /label="Chr XI site II"
                     /ApEinfo_revcolor="#c7b0e3"
                     /ApEinfo_fwdcolor="#c7b0e3"
     misc_recomb     3011..3044
                     /label="LoxP"
                     /ApEinfo_revcolor="#9eafd2"
                     /ApEinfo_fwdcolor="#9eafd2"
     gene            complement(3053..4481)
                     /label="KanMX"
                     /ApEinfo_revcolor="#85dae9"
                     /ApEinfo_fwdcolor="#85dae9"
     misc_recomb     4492..4525
                     /label="LoxP"
                     /ApEinfo_revcolor="#9eafd2"
                     /ApEinfo_fwdcolor="#9eafd2"
     None            complement(4566..4901)
                     /label="ADH2t"
                     /ApEinfo_revcolor="#b7e6d7"
                     /ApEinfo_fwdcolor="#b7e6d7"
     promoter        complement(4923..5903)
                     /label="PGKp"
                     /ApEinfo_revcolor="#75c6a9"
                     /ApEinfo_fwdcolor="#75c6a9"
     promoter        5917..6316
                     /label="PGI1 promoter"
                     /ApEinfo_revcolor="#f58a5e"
                     /ApEinfo_fwdcolor="#f58a5e"
     misc_feature    6319..8109
                     /label="BtCrtI"
                     /ApEinfo_revcolor="#ff9ccd"
                     /ApEinfo_fwdcolor="#ff9ccd"
     CDS             6319..8109
                     /ApEinfo_revcolor="#84b0dc"
                     /ApEinfo_fwdcolor="#84b0dc"
                     /translation="MSDQKKHIVVIGAGIGGTATAARLAREGFRVTVVEKNDFSGGRCSFIHHDGHRFDQGPSLYLMPKLFEDAFADLDERIGDHLDLLRCDNNYKVHFDDGDAVQLSSDLTKMKGELDRIEGPLGFGRFLDFMKETHVHYEQGTFIAIKRNFETIWDLIRLQYVPEIFRLHLFGKIYDRASKYFQTKKMRMAFTFQTMYMGMSPYDAPAVYSLLQYTEFAEGIWYPRGGFNMVVQKLESIASKKYGAEFRYQSPVAKINTVDKDKRVTGVTLESGEVIEADAVVCNADLVYAYHHLLPPCNWTKKTLASKKLTSSSISFYWSMSTKVPQLDVHNIFLAEAYKESFDEIFNDFGLPSEASFYVNVPSRIDESAAPPNKDSIIVLVPIGHMKSKTGNSAEENYPELVNRARKMVLEVIERRLGVNNFANLIEHEEVNDPSVWQSKFNLWRGSILGLSHDVFQVLWFRPSTKDSTNRYDNLFFVGASTHPGTGVPIVLAGSKLTSDQVCKSFGQNPLPRKLQDSQKKYAPEQTRKTESHWIYYCLACYFVTFLFFYFFPRDDTTTPASFINQLLPNVFQGQNSNDIRIGKPIPNPLLGLDST*"
     misc_feature    8065..8106
                     /label="V5 epitope"
                     /ApEinfo_revcolor="#f58a5e"
                     /ApEinfo_fwdcolor="#f58a5e"
     terminator      8254..8419
                     /label="ADH1 terminator"
                     /ApEinfo_revcolor="#d6b295"
                     /ApEinfo_fwdcolor="#d6b295"
     misc_feature    8464..9034
                     /label="Chr XI site II"
                     /ApEinfo_revcolor="#f8d3a9"
                     /ApEinfo_fwdcolor="#f8d3a9"
     misc_recomb     complement(9073..9106)
                     /label="FRT"
                     /ApEinfo_revcolor="#c7b0e3"
                     /ApEinfo_fwdcolor="#c7b0e3"
ORIGIN
        1 atgagtattc aacatttccg tgtcgccctt attccctttt ttgcggcatt ttgccttcct
       61 gtttttgctc acccagaaac gctggtgaaa gtaaaagatg ctgaagatca gttgggtgca
      121 cgagtgggtt acatcgaact ggatctcaac agcggtaaga tccttgagag ttttcgcccc
      181 gaagaacgtt ttccaatgat gagcactttt aaagttctgc tatgtggcgc ggtattatcc
      241 cgtattgacg ccgggcaaga gcaactcggt cgccgcatac actattctca gaatgacttg
      301 gttgagtact caccagtcac agaaaagcat cttacggatg gcatgacagt aagagaatta
      361 tgcagtgctg ccataaccat gagtgataac actgcggcca acttacttct gacaacgatc
      421 ggaggaccga aggagctaac cgcttttttg cacaacatgg gggatcatgt aactcgcctt
      481 gatcgttggg aaccggagct gaatgaagcc ataccaaacg acgagcgtga caccacgatg
      541 cctgtagcga tggcaacaac gttgcgcaaa ctattaactg gcgaactact tactctagct
      601 tcccggcaac aattaataga ctggatggag gcggataaag ttgcaggacc acttctgcgc
      661 tcggcccttc cggctggctg gtttattgct gataaatccg gagccggtga gcgtggttct
      721 cgcggtatca tcgcagcgct ggggccagat ggtaagccct cccgtatcgt agttatctac
      781 acgacgggga gtcaggcaac tatggatgaa cgaaatagac agatcgctga gataggtgcc
      841 tcactgatta agcattggta aaagcagagc attacgctga cttgacggga cggcgcaagc
      901 tcatgaccaa aatcccttaa cgtgagttac gcgcgcgtcg ttccactgag cgtcagaccc
      961 cgtagaaaag atcaaaggat cttcttgaga tccttttttt ctgcgcgtaa tctgctgctt
     1021 gcaaacaaaa aaaccaccgc taccagcggt ggtttgtttg ccggatcaag agctaccaac
     1081 tctttttccg aaggtaactg gcttcagcag agcgcagata ccaaatactg ttcttctagt
     1141 gtagccgtag ttagcccacc acttcaagaa ctctgtagca ccgcctacat acctcgctct
     1201 gctaatcctg ttaccagtgg ctgctgccag tggcgataag tcgtgtctta ccgggttgga
     1261 ctcaagacga tagttaccgg ataaggcgca gcggtcgggc tgaacggggg gttcgtgcac
     1321 acagcccagc ttggagcgaa cgacctacac cgaactgaga tacctacagc gtgagctatg
     1381 agaaagcgcc acgcttcccg aagggagaaa ggcggacagg tatccggtaa gcggcagggt
     1441 cggaacagga gagcgcacga gggagcttcc agggggaaac gcctggtatc tttatagtcc
     1501 tgtcgggttt cgccacctct gacttgagcg tcgatttttg tgatgctcgt caggggggcg
     1561 gagcctatgg aaaaacgcca gcaacgcggc ctttttacgg ttcctggcct tttgctggcc
     1621 ttttgctcac atgttctttc ctgcgttatc ccctgattct gtggataacc gtattaccgc
     1681 ctttgagtga gctgataccg ctcgccgcag ccgaacgacc gagcgcagcg agtcagtgag
     1741 cgaggaagcg gaaggcgaga gtagggaact gccaggcatc aaactaagca gaaggcccct
     1801 gacggatggc ctttttgcgt ttctacaaac tctttctgtg ttgtaaaacg acggccagtc
     1861 ttaagctcgg gccccctggg cggttctgat aacgagtaat cgttaatccg caaataacgt
     1921 aaaaacccgc ttcggcgggt ttttttatgg ggggagttta gggaaagagc atttgtcaga
     1981 atatttaagg gcgcctgtca ctttgcttga tatatgagaa ttatttaacc ttataaatga
     2041 gaaaaaagca acgcacttta aataagatac gttgcttttt cgattgatga acacctataa
     2101 ttaaactatt catctattat ttatgatttt ttgtatatac aatatttcta gtttgttaaa
     2161 gagaattaag aaaataaatc tcgaaaataa taaagggaaa atcagttttt gatatcaaaa
     2221 ttatacatgt caacgataat acaaaatata atacaaacta taagatgtta tcagtattta
     2281 ttatgcattt agaataaatt ttgtgtcgcc cttattcgac tcactataga agttcctatt
     2341 ctctagaaag tataggaact tcacttcatt ttatttaaat ttgcggccgc gctgaggtct
     2401 taatgtggga agattccgct ctaccaggga aaaacaaaat tatatagaaa agaaggtaag
     2461 taataagtaa tacgaaaaaa cccaaaaaaa aaattcaaat accccaaccc tgtgcccttt
     2521 ctatttttat ggttgaaaag gttacagagg atcctctgga gcggtgacaa cagttgacgc
     2581 aatcatggtc cctggcggtc cctaaggata tctcggagga accgaggcac ggaaacggct
     2641 gcacgggtac gccagataag gataattcag ccgtcacgca tgaacagaag gatgagcatt
     2701 tgctcacctt cctggactta acttgcgtga atgaaaagaa gaacaccaat gttagagtag
     2761 ggcttcgcac caaactttaa tcaagaaatc tgaggagaaa tgattctaag tctagccacg
     2821 aaaactgcaa agcgcaccaa aagtaagaaa cgacaaagtt tttctagcat ttttttgttt
     2881 catcaagaga agaaacacga tttatataac tgttaccgct aaaacctaca tctaaacttt
     2941 ttaatatctg aaagcgctag tcgtgtgatt aatgcctcag cactagtccc ctgtccaatg
     3001 gcaagccttc ataacttcgt atagcataca ttatacgaag ttatgttcgt tttcgacact
     3061 ggatggcggc gttagtatcg aatcgacagc agtatagcga ccagcattca catacgattg
     3121 acgcatgata ttactttctg cgcacttaac ttcgcatctg ggcagatgat gtcgaggcga
     3181 aaaaaaatat aaatcacgct aacatttgat taaaatagaa caactacaat ataaaaaaac
     3241 tatacaaatg acaagttctt gaaaacaaga atctttttat tgtcagtact gattagaaaa
     3301 actcatcgag catcaaatga aactgcaatt tattcatatc aggattatca ataccatatt
     3361 tttgaaaaag ccgtttctgt aatgaaggag aaaactcacc gaggcagttc cataggatgg
     3421 caagatcctg gtatcggtct gcgattccga ctcgtccaac atcaatacaa cctattaatt
     3481 tcccctcgtc aaaaataagg ttatcaagtg agaaatcacc atgagtgacg actgaatccg
     3541 gtgagaatgg caaaagctta tgcatttctt tccagacttg ttcaacaggc cagccattac
     3601 gctcgtcatc aaaatcactc gcatcaacca aaccgttatt cattcgtgat tgcgcctgag
     3661 cgagacgaaa tacgcgatcg ctgttaaaag gacaattaca aacaggaatc gaatgcaacc
     3721 ggcgcaggaa cactgccagc gcatcaacaa tattttcacc tgaatcagga tattcttcta
     3781 atacctggaa tgctgttttg ccggggatcg cagtggtgag taaccatgca tcatcaggag
     3841 tacggataaa atgcttgatg gtcggaagag gcataaattc cgtcagccag tttagtctga
     3901 ccatctcatc tgtaacatca ttggcaacgc tacctttgcc atgtttcaga aacaactctg
     3961 gcgcatcggg cttcccatac aatcgataga ttgtcgcacc tgattgcccg acattatcgc
     4021 gagcccattt atacccatat aaatcagcat ccatgttgga atttaatcgc ggcctcgaaa
     4081 cgtgagtctt ttccttaccc atggttgttt atgttcggat gtgatgtgag aactgtatcc
     4141 tagcaagatt ttaaaaggaa gtatatgaaa gaagaacctc agtggcaaat cctaaccttt
     4201 tatatttctc tacaggggcg cggcgtgggg acaattcaac gcgtctgtga ggggagcgtt
     4261 tccctgctcg caggtctgca gcgaggagcc gtaatttttg cttcgcgccg tgcggccatc
     4321 aaaatgtatg gatgcaaatg attatacatg gggatgtatg ggctaaatgt acgggcgaca
     4381 gtcacatcat gcccctgagc tgcgcacgtc aagactgtca aggagggtat tctgggcctc
     4441 catgtcgctg gccgggtgac ccggcgggga cgaggcaagc tactagacct aataacttcg
     4501 tatagcatac attatacgaa gttatataac ttcgtatagc aatgcctcag cactagtcct
     4561 gcagggagct cggcatgcga aggaaaatga gaaatatcga gggagacgat tcagaggagc
     4621 aggacaaact ataaccgact gtttgttgga ggatgccgta cataacgaac actgctgaag
     4681 ctaccatgtc tacagtttag aggaatgggt acaactcaca ggcgagggat ggtgtttact
     4741 cgtgctagca aacgcggtgg gagcaaaaag tagaatatta tcttttattc gtgaaacttc
     4801 gaacactgtc atctaaagat gctatatact aatataggca tgcttgataa tgaaaactat
     4861 aaatcgtaaa gacataagag atccgcttat ttagaagtgt cgagctcggt cccgggctta
     4921 agttgtttta tatttgttgt aaaaagtaga taattacttc cttgatgatc tgtaaaaaag
     4981 agaaaaagaa agcatctaag aacttgaaaa actacgaatt agaaaagacc aaatatgtat
     5041 ttcttgcatt gaccaattta tgcaagttta tatatatgta aatgtaagtt tcacgaggtt
     5101 ctactaaact aaaccacccc cttggttaga agaaaagagt gtgtgagaac aggctgttgt
     5161 tgtcacacga ttcggacaat tctgtttgaa agagagagag taacagtacg atcgaacgaa
     5221 ctttgctctg gagatcacag tgggcatcat agcatgtggt actaaaccct ttcccgccat
     5281 tccagaacct tcgattgctt gttacaaaac ctgtgagccg tcgctaggac cttgttgtgt
     5341 gacgaaattg gaagctgcaa tcaataggaa gacaggaagt cgagcgtgtc tgggtttttt
     5401 cagttttgtt ctttttgcaa acaaatcacg agcgacggta atttctttct cgataagagg
     5461 ccacgtgctt tatgagggta acatcaattc aagaaggagg gaaacacttc ctttttctgg
     5521 ccctgataat agtatgaggg tgaagccaaa ataaaggatt cgcgcccaaa tcggcatctt
     5581 taaatgcagg tatgcgatag ttcctcactc tttccttact cacgagtaat tcttgcaaat
     5641 gcctattatg cagatgttat aatatctgtg cgtcttgagt tgaagtcagg aatctaaaat
     5701 aaaaattaag gttaataaaa agaggaaaga aaaaaaaatt aatcgattta cagaaacttg
     5761 cacactaaaa atacacaact aaaagcaatt acagtatggg aagtcatcga cgttatctct
     5821 actatagtat attatcattt ctattattat cctgctcagt ggtacttgca aaacaagata
     5881 agaccccatt ctttgaaggt actgaaaaga accggataac aaaaatcacg atctgggtgg
     5941 gtgtgggtgt attggattat aggaagccac gcgctcaacc tggaattaca ggaagctggt
     6001 aattttttgg gtttgcaatc atcaccatct gcacgttgtt ataatgtccc gtgtctatat
     6061 atatccattg acggtattct atttttttgc tattgaaatg agcgtttttt gttactacaa
     6121 ttggttttac agacggaatt ttccctattt gtttcgtccc atttttcctt ttctcattgt
     6181 tctcatatct taaaaaggtc ctttcttcat aatcaatgct ttcttttact taatatttta
     6241 cttgcattca gtgaatttta atacatattc ctctagtctt gcaaaatcga tttagaatca
     6301 agataccagc ctaaaattat gtctgatcag aagaagcaca ttgtcgtcat cggtgctggt
     6361 atcggtggta ctgcaacagc agcacgtctg gcacgtgagg gtttccgtgt cactgtcgtc
     6421 gagaagaacg acttctctgg tggtcgttgc tctttcattc accacgacgg tcaccgtttc
     6481 gaccagggtc cttcattgta cttgatgcct aagttgtttg aggacgcttt cgctgacctg
     6541 gacgagcgta tcggtgacca cttggacctg ctgcgttgtg acaacaatta caaagtccat
     6601 ttcgacgacg gtgacgctgt ccaattgtca tcagacctga caaagatgaa gggtgagttg
     6661 gaccgtattg agggtcctct gggtttcggt cgtttcctgg atttcatgaa agagacacac
     6721 gtccactacg agcagggtac attcattgct atcaagcgta acttcgaaac tatctgggac
     6781 ctgatccgtc tgcagtacgt cccagagatt tttcgtttgc acctgttcgg taagatctac
     6841 gaccgtgcat caaaatactt ccaaacaaaa aagatgcgta tggcttttac ttttcaaaca
     6901 atgtacatgg gtatgtcacc ttacgacgca cctgcagtct actcattgtt gcaatataca
     6961 gagttcgcag agggtatttg gtacccacgt ggtggtttca acatggtcgt ccaaaagttg
     7021 gagtctatcg cttctaagaa gtacggtgct gagttccgtt accaatctcc tgtcgctaag
     7081 attaacactg tcgataaaga caagcgtgtc actggtgtca ctttggagtc tggtgaagtc
     7141 attgaggcag acgctgtcgt ctgcaacgct gacttggtct acgcttacca ccacttgttg
     7201 ccaccttgca actggacaaa gaagactttg gcatctaaga aactgacatc ttcatcaatt
     7261 tctttttact ggtcaatgtc tactaaggtc cctcaattgg acgtccacaa cattttcttg
     7321 gctgaggctt acaaggagtc attcgacgag atttttaacg atttcggttt gccttctgaa
     7381 gcatctttct acgtcaacgt tccttcacgt atcgacgagt ctgcagcacc tccaaataag
     7441 gactcaatta tcgttctggt tccaattggt cacatgaagt ctaagacagg taactcagca
     7501 gaggagaact acccagagtt ggtcaaccgt gctcgtaaga tggtcttgga ggtcatcgag
     7561 cgtcgtttgg gtgtcaacaa cttcgctaac ttgatcgaac acgaggaggt caacgaccca
     7621 tcagtctggc aatctaagtt caacttgtgg cgtggttcaa tcctgggtct gtcacatgat
     7681 gtctttcagg ttttgtggtt ccgtccttca acaaaggact ctactaaccg ttatgacaat
     7741 ctgtttttcg tcggtgcatc aactcaccct ggtacaggtg tcccaatcgt cttggcaggt
     7801 tctaaactga cttctgacca ggtctgtaag tcattcggtc aaaacccttt gcctcgtaag
     7861 ctgcaggact ctcagaagaa atatgcacct gagcaaacac gtaagactga gtcacactgg
     7921 atttattact gcctggcatg ctactttgtc actttcttgt tcttctattt ctttcctcgt
     7981 gacgacacta ctactccagc atcttttatt aatcagttgt tgccaaacgt cttccaaggt
     8041 cagaactcta acgatattcg tatcgggaaa cctattccca accccttact tggacttgat
     8101 agcacctaaa ctcgagaagc tttggacttc ttcgccagag gtttggtcaa gtctccaatc
     8161 aaggttgtcg gcttgtctac cttgccagaa atttacgaaa agatggaaaa gggtcaaatc
     8221 gttggtagat acgttgttga cacttctaaa taagcgaatt tcttatgatt tatgattttt
     8281 attattaaat aagttataaa aaaaataagt gtatacaaat tttaaagtga ctcttaggtt
     8341 ttaaaacgaa aattcttatt cttgagtaac tctttcctgt aggtcaggtt gctttctcag
     8401 gtatagcatg aggtcgctct tatgaccaca acgcattcca tgcgagctcg ctgaggactt
     8461 aatttgtgga agttcatggc aaacgctcct tggcttttgc ctagtcttgt tctatggcac
     8521 atttttctgt tgagttacac cccgcgtgct aaaaaagggg tgaaccatca gaaagcttat
     8581 tactgagttt tgcggagcat cgctcggagc ggcggaattg aatcgaaccg ccgtgctatt
     8641 accgaacaaa aaaattcgaa agcataaact cagtagtgaa aaacttgaga attttcagat
     8701 gagtggcgac tttccagtcc ttgcggtttt gtcaccttag tcagctagta aggaggccgt
     8761 gtgggttaga gtggctacaa tcctcaaagg gcacttctag aacccacggt gaattttttt
     8821 tggcatgata aatcggtaga atcggtgaag taattaccca aaaaaggatc gggattgtgt
     8881 ttctcgtaat tccgtattat tgccgatggc atcgactact tcttttttca gaaaccccaa
     8941 caagggtcta ttgtaattgt atataaacct ttttgtaatg gatatataca tgtggtacta
     9001 tttctcctca tcctgctcca tcgaaaatcc tcattaaacc ctcagcgcgg ccgcatttaa
     9061 atccccactt cagaagttcc tatactttct agagaatagg aacttcacta tagagtcgaa
     9121 taagggcgac accccataat tagcccgggc gaaaggccca gtctttcgac tgagcctttc
     9181 gttttatttg atgcctggca gttccctact ctcgcatggg gagtccccac actaccatcg
     9241 gcgctacggc gtttcacttc tgagttcggc atggggtcag gtgggaccac cgcgctactg
     9301 ccgccaggca aacaaggggt gttatgagcc atattcaggt ataaatgggc tcgcgataat
     9361 gttcagaatt ggttaattgg ttgtaacact gacccctatt tgtttatttt tctaaataca
     9421 ttcaaatatg tatccgctca tgagacaata accctgataa atgcttcaat aatattgaaa
     9481 aaggaagaat
//
LOCUS       pENZ074                 9335 bp ds-DNA     circular     15-DEC-2023
DEFINITION  .
KEYWORDS    "accession:addgene_73275_165988"
SOURCE      synthetic DNA construct
  ORGANISM  synthetic DNA construct
COMMENT     GENERAL Depositing Lab: Irina Borodina Publication: Jessop-Fabre et
            al Biotechnol J. 2016 Aug;11(8):1110-7. doi:
            10.1002/biot.201600147. Epub 2016 Jun 23. Purpose: (Empty Backbone)
            EasyClone-MarkerFree backbone vector for the addition of 1 or 2
            genes and promoters for integration into site XI-2 (Chr XI:
            91575..92913) BACKBONE Backbone manufacturer: DTU Backbone size
            (bp): 4569 Modifications to backbone: The pCfB2903 vector was
            created by amplifying the p0384 (pXI-2-URA3-DR) with primers that
            were designed to attach to either side of the selection markers,
            creating a fragment that no longer contained the marker. These
            fragments were then ligated to form the marker-less vectors. The
            PAM sites in the integration regions were removed by site-directed
            mutagenesis. Vector backbone: p0384 (pXI-2-URA3-DR) Vector type:
            Yeast Expression, CRISPR, Synthetic Biology CLONING INFORMATION
            Cloning method: Restriction Enzyme GROWTH IN BACTERIA Bacterial
            Resistance(s): Ampicillin Copy number: High Copy Growth Strain(s):
            DH5alpha Growth Temperature: 37°C
FEATURES             Location/Qualifiers
     primer_bind     42..61
                     /label="Kan-R"
                     /ApEinfo_revcolor="#ff9ccd"
                     /ApEinfo_fwdcolor="#ff9ccd"
     primer_bind     67..86
                     /label="pENTR-R"
                     /ApEinfo_revcolor="#faac61"
                     /ApEinfo_fwdcolor="#faac61"
     protein_bind    293..326
                     /label="FRT (minimal)"
                     /ApEinfo_revcolor="#85dae9"
                     /ApEinfo_fwdcolor="#85dae9"
     misc_recomb     293..326
                     /label="FRT"
                     /ApEinfo_revcolor="#c7b0e3"
                     /ApEinfo_fwdcolor="#c7b0e3"
     misc_feature    365..935
                     /label="Chr XI site II"
                     /ApEinfo_revcolor="#f8d3a9"
                     /ApEinfo_fwdcolor="#f8d3a9"
     terminator      974..1139
                     /label="ADH1 terminator"
                     /ApEinfo_revcolor="#b4abac"
                     /ApEinfo_fwdcolor="#b4abac"
     primer_bind     1060..1084
                     /label="pHybLex-R"
                     /ApEinfo_revcolor="#f58a5e"
                     /ApEinfo_fwdcolor="#f58a5e"
     promoter        complement(1228..2208)
                     /label="PGKp"
                     /ApEinfo_revcolor="#75c6a9"
                     /ApEinfo_fwdcolor="#75c6a9"
     promter         2222..2871
                     /label="THD3p"
                     /ApEinfo_revcolor="#ff9ccd"
                     /ApEinfo_fwdcolor="#ff9ccd"
     None            2874..4349
                     /label="PaCrtI"
                     /ApEinfo_revcolor="#f58a5e"
                     /ApEinfo_fwdcolor="#f58a5e"
     CDS             2874..4352
                     /label="Translation 2874-4352"
                     /translation="MKPTTVIGAGFGGLALAIRLQAAGIPVLLLEQRDKPGGRAYVYEDQGFTFDAGPTVITDPSAIEELFALAGKQLKEYVELLPVTPFYRLCWESGKVFNYDNDQTRLEAQIQQFNPRDVEGYRQFLDYSRAVFKEGYLKLGTVPFLSFRDMLRAAPQLAKLQAWRSVYSKVASYIEDEHLRQAFSFHSLLVGGNPFATSSIYTLIHALEREWGVWFPRGGTGALVQGMIKLFQDLGGEVVLNARVSHMETTGNKIEAVHLEDGRRFLTQAVASNADVVHTYRDLLSQHPAAVKQSNKLQTKRMSNSLFVLYFGLNHHHDQLAHHTVCFGPRYRELIDEIFNHDGLAEDFSLYLHAPCVTDSSLAPEGCGSYYVLAPVPHLGTANLDWTVEGPKLRDRIFAYLEQHYMPGLRSQLVTHRMFTPFDFRDQLNAYHGSAFSVEPVLTQSAWFRPHNRDKTITNLYLVGAGTHPGAGIPGVIGSAKATAGLMLEDLI*"
     terminator      4372..4561
                     /label="CYC1 terminator"
                     /ApEinfo_revcolor="#f8d3a9"
                     /ApEinfo_fwdcolor="#f8d3a9"
     primer_bind     complement(4578..4597)
                     /label="T7"
                     /ApEinfo_revcolor="#b7e6d7"
                     /ApEinfo_fwdcolor="#b7e6d7"
     primer_bind     complement(4607..4623)
                     /label="M13 fwd"
                     /ApEinfo_revcolor="#d59687"
                     /ApEinfo_fwdcolor="#d59687"
     primer_bind     complement(4616..4638)
                     /label="M13/pUC Forward"
                     /ApEinfo_revcolor="#d6b295"
                     /ApEinfo_fwdcolor="#d6b295"
     misc_recomb     complement(4719..4752)
                     /label="LoxP"
                     /ApEinfo_revcolor="#9eafd2"
                     /ApEinfo_fwdcolor="#9eafd2"
     gene            4763..6191
                     /label="KanMX"
                     /ApEinfo_revcolor="#85dae9"
                     /ApEinfo_fwdcolor="#85dae9"
     misc_recomb     complement(6200..6233)
                     /label="LoxP"
                     /ApEinfo_revcolor="#9eafd2"
                     /ApEinfo_fwdcolor="#9eafd2"
     misc_feature    6302..6839
                     /label="Chr XI site II"
                     /ApEinfo_revcolor="#c7b0e3"
                     /ApEinfo_fwdcolor="#c7b0e3"
     misc_recomb     complement(6882..6915)
                     /label="FRT"
                     /ApEinfo_revcolor="#c7b0e3"
                     /ApEinfo_fwdcolor="#c7b0e3"
     protein_bind    complement(6882..6915)
                     /label="FRT (minimal)"
                     /ApEinfo_revcolor="#b7e6d7"
                     /ApEinfo_fwdcolor="#b7e6d7"
     primer_bind     complement(7385..7401)
                     /label="M13 fwd"
                     /ApEinfo_revcolor="#b4abac"
                     /ApEinfo_fwdcolor="#b4abac"
     primer_bind     complement(7385..7402)
                     /label="M13-fwd"
                     /ApEinfo_revcolor="#85dae9"
                     /ApEinfo_fwdcolor="#85dae9"
     primer_bind     complement(7500..7517)
                     /label="L4440"
                     /ApEinfo_revcolor="#f8d3a9"
                     /ApEinfo_fwdcolor="#f8d3a9"
     rep_origin      complement(7671..8259)
                     /label="ori"
                     /ApEinfo_revcolor="#c6c9d1"
                     /ApEinfo_fwdcolor="#c6c9d1"
     primer_bind     complement(7751..7770)
                     /label="pBR322ori-F"
                     /ApEinfo_revcolor="#d59687"
                     /ApEinfo_fwdcolor="#d59687"
     CDS             complement(8383..9243)
                     /label="AmpR"
                     /ApEinfo_revcolor="#c6c9d1"
                     /ApEinfo_fwdcolor="#c6c9d1"
     primer_bind     9006..9025
                     /label="Amp-R"
                     /ApEinfo_revcolor="#b1ff67"
                     /ApEinfo_fwdcolor="#b1ff67"
     promoter        complement(9244..9335)
                     /label="AmpR promoter"
                     /ApEinfo_revcolor="#b4abac"
                     /ApEinfo_fwdcolor="#b4abac"
ORIGIN
        1 taggggtcag tgttacaacc aattaaccaa ttctgaacat tatcgcgagc ccatttatac
       61 ctgaatatgg ctcataacac cccttgtttg cctggcggca gtagcgcggt ggtcccacct
      121 gaccccatgc cgaactcaga agtgaaacgc cgtagcgccg atggtagtgt ggggactccc
      181 catgcgagag tagggaactg ccaggcatca aataaaacga aaggctcagt cgaaagactg
      241 ggcctttcgc ccgggctaat tatggggtgt cgcccttatt cgactctata gtgaagttCC
      301 TATTCTCTAG AAAGTATAGG AACTTctgaa gtggggattt aaatgcGGCC GCGCTGAGGG
      361 TTTAatgagg attttcgatg gagcaggatg aggagaaata gtaccacatg tatatatcca
      421 ttacaaaaag gtttatatac aattacaata gacccttgtt ggggtttctg aaaaaagaag
      481 tagtcgatgc catcggcaat aatacggaat tacgagaaac acaatcccga tccttttttg
      541 ggtaattact tcaccgattc taccgattta tcatgccaaa aaaaattcac cgtgggttct
      601 agaagtgccc tttgaggatt gtagccactc taacccacac ggcctcctta ctagctgact
      661 aaggtgacaa aaccgcaagg actggaaagt cgccactcat ctgaaaattc tcaagttttt
      721 cactactgag tttatgcttt cgaatttttt tgttcggtaa tagcacggcg gttcgattca
      781 attccgccgc tccgagcgat gctccgcaaa actcagtaat aagctttctg atggttcacc
      841 ccttttttag cacgcggggt gtaactcaac agaaaaatgt gccatagaac aagactaggc
      901 aaaagccaag gagcgtttgc catgaacttc cacaaattaa gtcctcagcG AGCTCGCATG
      961 GAATGCGTgc gatgagcgac ctcatgctat acctgagaaa gcaacctgac ctacaggaaa
     1021 gagttactca agaataagaa ttttcgtttt aaaacctaag agtcacttta aaatttgtat
     1081 acacttattt tttttataac ttatttaata ataaaaatca taaatcataa gaaattcgct
     1141 tatttagaag tgtcaactta tttagaagtg tcaacaacgt atctaccaac ggaatgcgtg
     1201 cgatggaatt cgagctcggt cccttagttg ttttatattt gttgtaaaaa gtagataatt
     1261 acttccttga tgatctgtaa aaaagagaaa aagaaagcat ctaagaactt gaaaaactac
     1321 gaattagaaa agaccaaata tgtatttctt gcattgacca atttatgcaa gtttatatat
     1381 atgtaaatgt aagtttcacg aggttctact aaactaaacc acccccttgg ttagaagaaa
     1441 agagtgtgtg agaacaggct gttgttgtca cacgattcgg acaattctgt ttgaaagaga
     1501 gagagtaaca gtacgatcga acgaactttg ctctggagat cacagtgggc atcatagcat
     1561 gtggtactaa accctttccc gccattccag aaccttcgat tgcttgttac aaaacctgtg
     1621 agccgtcgct aggaccttgt tgtgtgacga aattggaagc tgcaatcaat aggaagacag
     1681 gaagtcgagc gtgtctgggt tttttcagtt ttgttctttt tgcaaacaaa tcacgagcga
     1741 cggtaatttc tttctcgata agaggccacg tgctttatga gggtaacatc aattcaagaa
     1801 ggagggaaac acttcctttt tctggccctg ataatagtat gagggtgaag ccaaaataaa
     1861 ggattcgcgc ccaaatcggc atctttaaat gcaggtatgc gatagttcct cactctttcc
     1921 ttactcacga gtaattcttg caaatgccta ttatgcagat gttataatat ctgtgcgtct
     1981 tgagttgaag tcaggaatct aaaataaaaa ttaaggttaa taaaaagagg aaagaaaaaa
     2041 aaattaatcg atttacagaa acttgcacac taaaaataca caactaaaag caattacagt
     2101 atgggaagtc atcgacgtta tctctactat agtatattat catttctatt attatcctgc
     2161 tcagtggtac ttgcaaaaca agataagacc ccattctttg aaggtactga aaagaaccgg
     2221 agagtttatc attatcaata ctgccatttc aaagaatacg taaataatta atagtagtga
     2281 ttttcctaac tttatttagt caaaaaatta gccttttaat tctgctgtaa cccgtacatg
     2341 cccaaaatag ggggcgggtt acacagaata tataacatcg taggtgtctg ggtgaacagt
     2401 ttattcctgg catccactaa atataatgga gcccgctttt taagctggca tccagaaaaa
     2461 aaaagaatcc cagcaccaaa atattgtttt cttcaccaac catcagttca taggtccatt
     2521 ctcttagcgc aactacagag aacaggggca caaacaggca aaaaacgggc acaacctcaa
     2581 tggagtgatg caacctgcct ggagtaaatg atgacacaag gcaattgacc cacgcatgta
     2641 tctatctcat tttcttacac cttctattac cttctgctct ctctgatttg gaaaaagctg
     2701 aaaaaaaagg ttgaaaccag ttccctgaaa ttattcccct acttgactaa taagtatata
     2761 aagacggtag gtattgattg taattctgta aatctatttc ttaaacttct taaattctac
     2821 ttttatagtt agtctttttt ttagttttaa aacaccaaga acttagtttc gttatgaaac
     2881 cgactacagt cattggcgct gggtttggag gtctagctct tgcaattaga cttcaggcag
     2941 ctgggattcc tgtattgctt ttagaacaga gggataaacc gggcggtaga gcctacgtct
     3001 atgaagatca ggggtttacc ttcgacgctg gtccaaccgt cattactgac ccgagcgcta
     3061 tcgaggagtt attcgcgtta gctggtaaac agctaaagga atatgtggaa cttctacctg
     3121 tcactccgtt ctacagacta tgctgggaat caggaaaggt atttaattac gataacgacc
     3181 agacaagatt agaagcccaa atacaacaat tcaatcctag ggacgtagag gggtacaggc
     3241 aattcctaga ctactcccgt gctgtgttca aagaaggtta ccttaaactg ggcaccgttc
     3301 cgtttctatc atttagagac atgttgcgtg cagcgcccca gctagctaaa ctacaagcct
     3361 ggagatccgt ctatagtaaa gtggccagtt acatagaaga cgagcatctg agacaagcct
     3421 tctcctttca ttcattactt gttggtggaa atccttttgc gacaagcagt atttacacgt
     3481 tgattcacgc actggaaagg gagtggggag tttggtttcc ccgtggtggt acaggagctt
     3541 tggtgcaggg tatgataaaa ttgtttcagg acctgggagg cgaggtagtg cttaatgcta
     3601 gggtaagcca catggaaaca accgggaata agatagaggc ggtacattta gaagacggac
     3661 gtaggttcct aacgcaagca gtagcttcaa atgcagatgt tgtccatact tatcgtgatt
     3721 tgctttcaca acatccagct gccgtgaaac aatccaacaa gttacaaact aaacgtatga
     3781 gtaactcact tttcgtctta tactttggat tgaatcacca tcatgatcaa ttagcacacc
     3841 atacggtatg ctttgggcct aggtacagag aacttattga tgagatattt aaccacgacg
     3901 ggctagctga ggattttagc ctatatttgc acgccccgtg tgtaacggat tcctcccttg
     3961 ctccggaggg ttgcggaagc tactacgtgc tggccccggt gccccacctg gggacggcga
     4021 atctggactg gacagtagag ggtcctaagt tacgtgatcg tatatttgcc tatcttgagc
     4081 aacattacat gccaggactg agatcccagc tggttaccca ccgtatgttc acgccctttg
     4141 acttcagaga ccagttgaac gcttatcacg gtagtgcatt tagcgtggaa ccagtattga
     4201 cgcagagtgc atggttcaga cctcataata gagacaaaac aattactaat ctttacttgg
     4261 taggcgccgg gacccatccg ggcgcgggga tccccggagt aatagggtca gcgaaagcca
     4321 cggctgggtt gatgctagaa gacctgatat aaactcgagc cgcgtgcatt catccgctct
     4381 aaccgaaaag gaaggagtta gacaacctga agtctaggtc cctatttatt tttttatagt
     4441 tatgttagta ttaagaacgt tatttatatt tcaaattttt cttttttttc tgtacagacg
     4501 cgtgtacgca tgtaacatta tactgaaaac cttgcttgag aaggttttgg gacgctcgaa
     4561 gatcgcgacc caattcgccc tatagtgagt cgtattacgc gcgctcactg gccgtcgttt
     4621 tacaacgtcg tgactgggaa aaccctggcg ttacccctgc aaaaaccctg gcgttaccCC
     4681 TGCAGGACTA GTGCTGaggc attgctatac gaagttatat aacttcgtat aatgtatgct
     4741 atacgaagtt attaggtcta gtagcttgcc tcgtccccgc cgggtcaccc ggccagcgac
     4801 atggaggccc agaataccct ccttgacagt cttgacgtgc gcagctcagg ggcatgatgt
     4861 gactgtcgcc cgtacattta gcccatacat ccccatgtat aatcatttgc atccatacat
     4921 tttgatggcc gcacggcgcg aagcaaaaat tacggctcct cgctgcagac ctgcgagcag
     4981 ggaaacgctc ccctcacaga cgcgttgaat tgtccccacg ccgcgcccct gtagagaaat
     5041 ataaaaggtt aggatttgcc actgaggttc ttctttcata tacttccttt taaaatcttg
     5101 ctaggataca gttctcacat cacatccgaa cataaacaac catgggtaag gaaaagactc
     5161 acgtttcgag gccgcgatta aattccaaca tggatgctga tttatatggg tataaatggg
     5221 ctcgcgataa tgtcgggcaa tcaggtgcga caatctatcg attgtatggg aagcccgatg
     5281 cgccagagtt gtttctgaaa catggcaaag gtagcgttgc caatgatgtt acagatgaga
     5341 tggtcagact aaactggctg acggaattta tgcctcttcc gaccatcaag cattttatcc
     5401 gtactcctga tgatgcatgg ttactcacca ctgcgatccc cggcaaaaca gcattccagg
     5461 tattagaaga atatcctgat tcaggtgaaa atattgttga tgcgctggca gtgttcctgc
     5521 gccggttgca ttcgattcct gtttgtaatt gtccttttaa cagcgatcgc gtatttcgtc
     5581 tcgctcaggc gcaatcacga atgaataacg gtttggttga tgcgagtgat tttgatgacg
     5641 agcgtaatgg ctggcctgtt gaacaagtct ggaaagaaat gcataagctt ttgccattct
     5701 caccggattc agtcgtcact catggtgatt tctcacttga taaccttatt tttgacgagg
     5761 ggaaattaat aggttgtatt gatgttggac gagtcggaat cgcagaccga taccaggatc
     5821 ttgccatcct atggaactgc ctcggtgagt tttctccttc attacagaaa cggctttttc
     5881 aaaaatatgg tattgataat cctgatatga ataaattgca gtttcatttg atgctcgatg
     5941 agtttttcta atcagtactg acaataaaaa gattcttgtt ttcaagaact tgtcatttgt
     6001 atagtttttt tatattgtag ttgttctatt ttaatcaaat gttagcgtga tttatatttt
     6061 ttttcgcctc gacatcatct gcccagatgc gaagttaagt gcgcagaaag taatatcatg
     6121 cgtcaatcgt atgtgaatgc tggtcgctat actgctgtcg attcgatact aacgccgcca
     6181 tccagtgtcg aaaacgaaca taacttcgta taatgtatgc tatacgaagt tatGAAGGCT
     6241 TGCCATTGGA CAGGggacta gtgctgaggc attaatCACA CGACTAGCGC TTTCAGATAT
     6301 Taaaaagttt agatgtaggt tttagcggta acagttatat aaatcgtgtt tcttctcttg
     6361 atgaaacaaa aaaatgctag aaaaactttg tcgtttctta cttttggtgc gctttgcagt
     6421 tttcgtggct agacttagaa tcatttctcc tcagatttct tgattaaagt ttggtgcgaa
     6481 gccctactct aacattggtg ttcttctttt cattcacgca agttaagtcc aggaaggtga
     6541 gcaaatgctc atccttctgt tcatgcgtga cggctgaatt atccttatct ggcgtacccg
     6601 tgcagccgtt tccgtgcctc ggttcctccg agatatcctt agggaccgcc agggaccatg
     6661 attgcgtcaa ctgttgtcac cgctccagag gatcctctgt aaccttttca accataaaaa
     6721 tagaaagggc acagggttgg ggtatttgaa tttttttttt gggttttttc gtattactta
     6781 ttacttacct tcttttctat ataattttgt ttttccctgg tagagcggaa tcttcccacA
     6841 TTAAGACCTC AGCgcggccg caaatttaaA TAAAATGAAG Tgaagttcct atactttcta
     6901 gagaatagga acttctatag tgagtcgaat aagggcgaca caaaatttat tctaaatgca
     6961 taataaatac tgataacatc ttatagtttg tattatattt tgtattatcg ttgacatgta
     7021 taattttgat atcaaaaact gattttccct ttattatttt cgagatttat tttcttaatt
     7081 ctctttaaca aactagaaat attgtatata caaaaaatca taaataatag atgaatagtt
     7141 taattatagg tgttcatcaa tcgaaaaagc aacgtatctt atttaaagtg cgttgctttt
     7201 ttctcattta taaggttaaa taattctcat atatcaagca aagtgacagg cgcccttaaa
     7261 tattctgaca aatgctcttt ccctaaactc cccccataaa aaaacccgcc gaagcgggtt
     7321 tttacgttat ttgcggatta acgattactc gttatcagaa ccgcccaggg ggcccgagct
     7381 taagactggc cgtcgtttta caacacagaa agagtttgta gaaacgcaaa aaggccatcc
     7441 gtcaggggcc ttctgcttag tttgatgcct ggcagttccc tactctcgcc ttccgcttcc
     7501 tcgctcactg actcgctgcg ctcggtcgtt cggctgcggc gagcggtatc agctcactca
     7561 aaggcggtaa tacggttatc cacagaatca ggggataacg caggaaagaa catgtgagca
     7621 aaaggccagc aaaaggccag gaaccgtaaa aaggccgcgt tgctggcgtt tttccatagg
     7681 ctccgccccc ctgacgagca tcacaaaaat cgacgctcaa gtcagaggtg gcgaaacccg
     7741 acaggactat aaagatacca ggcgtttccc cctggaagct ccctcgtgcg ctctcctgtt
     7801 ccgaccctgc cgcttaccgg atacctgtcc gcctttctcc cttcgggaag cgtggcgctt
     7861 tctcatagct cacgctgtag gtatctcagt tcggtgtagg tcgttcgctc caagctgggc
     7921 tgtgtgcacg aaccccccgt tcagcccgac cgctgcgcct tatccggtaa ctatcgtctt
     7981 gagtccaacc cggtaagaca cgacttatcg ccactggcag cagccactgg taacaggatt
     8041 agcagagcga ggtatgtagg cggtgctaca gagttcttga agtggtgggc taactacggc
     8101 tacactagaa gaacagtatt tggtatctgc gctctgctga agccagttac cttcggaaaa
     8161 agagttggta gctcttgatc cggcaaacaa accaccgctg gtagcggtgg tttttttgtt
     8221 tgcaagcagc agattacgcg cagaaaaaaa ggatctcaag aagatccttt gatcttttct
     8281 acggggtctg acgctcagtg gaacgacgcg cgcgtaactc acgttaaggg attttggtca
     8341 tgagcttgcg ccgtcccgtc aagtcagcgt aatgctctgc ttttaccaat gcttaatcag
     8401 tgaggcacct atctcagcga tctgtctatt tcgttcatcc atagttgcct gactccccgt
     8461 cgtgtagata actacgatac gggagggctt accatctggc cccagcgctg cgatgatacc
     8521 gcgagaacca cgctcaccgg ctccggattt atcagcaata aaccagccag ccggaagggc
     8581 cgagcgcaga agtggtcctg caactttatc cgcctccatc cagtctatta attgttgccg
     8641 ggaagctaga gtaagtagtt cgccagttaa tagtttgcgc aacgttgttg ccatcgctac
     8701 aggcatcgtg gtgtcacgct cgtcgtttgg tatggcttca ttcagctccg gttcccaacg
     8761 atcaaggcga gttacatgat cccccatgtt gtgcaaaaaa gcggttagct ccttcggtcc
     8821 tccgatcgtt gtcagaagta agttggccgc agtgttatca ctcatggtta tggcagcact
     8881 gcataattct cttactgtca tgccatccgt aagatgcttt tctgtgactg gtgagtactc
     8941 aaccaagtca ttctgagaat agtgtatgcg gcgaccgagt tgctcttgcc cggcgtcaat
     9001 acgggataat accgcgccac atagcagaac tttaaaagtg ctcatcattg gaaaacgttc
     9061 ttcggggcga aaactctcaa ggatcttacc gctgttgaga tccagttcga tgtaacccac
     9121 tcgtgcaccc aactgatctt cagcatcttt tactttcacc agcgtttctg ggtgagcaaa
     9181 aacaggaagg caaaatgccg caaaaaaggg aataagggcg acacggaaat gttgaatact
     9241 catattcttc ctttttcaat attattgaag catttatcag ggttattgtc tcatgagcgg
     9301 atacatattt gaatgtattt agaaaaataa acaaa
//
LOCUS       pENZ012-FLAG            5969 bp ds-DNA     circular     15-DEC-2023
DEFINITION  .
FEATURES             Location/Qualifiers
     CDS             complement(637..705)
                     /label="LacZ alpha"
                     /ApEinfo_revcolor="#84b0dc"
                     /ApEinfo_fwdcolor="#84b0dc"
     None            720..1251
                     /label="Chr X site II"
                     /ApEinfo_revcolor="#84b0dc"
                     /ApEinfo_fwdcolor="#84b0dc"
     primer_bind     1266..1283
                     /label="M13-fwd"
                     /ApEinfo_revcolor="#85dae9"
                     /ApEinfo_fwdcolor="#85dae9"
     promoter        1285..1684
                     /label="PGI1 promoter"
                     /ApEinfo_revcolor="#f58a5e"
                     /ApEinfo_fwdcolor="#f58a5e"
     misc_feature    1686..2639
                     /label="PaCrtB "
                     /ApEinfo_revcolor="#ff9ccd"
                     /ApEinfo_fwdcolor="#ff9ccd"
     CDS             1686..2639
                     /label="Translation 1686-2639"
                     /translation="MNNPSLLNHAVETMAVGSKSFATASKLFDAKTRRSVLMLYAWCRHCDDVIDDQTLGFQARQPALQTPEQRLMQLEMKTRQAYAGSQMHEPAFAAFQEVAMAHDIAPAYAFDHLEGFAMDVREAQYSQLDDTLRYCYHVAGVVGLMMAQIMGVRDNATLDRACDLGLAFQLTNIARDIVDDAHAGRCYLPASWLEHEGLNKENYAAPENRQALSRIARRLVQEAEPYYLSATAGLAGLPLRSAWAIATAKQVYRKIGVKVEQAGQQAWDQRQSTTTPEKLTLLLAASGQALTSRMRAHPPRPAHLWQRPLDYKDDDDK*"
     misc_feature    2613..2636
                     /label="FLAG tag"
                     /ApEinfo_revcolor="#f58a5e"
                     /ApEinfo_fwdcolor="#f58a5e"
     misc_feature    2645..2877
                     /label="Cyc1t"
                     /ApEinfo_revcolor="#d59687"
                     /ApEinfo_fwdcolor="#d59687"
     primer_bind     complement(2891..2911)
                     /label="M13-rev"
                     /ApEinfo_revcolor="#85dae9"
                     /ApEinfo_fwdcolor="#85dae9"
     misc_binding    complement(2917..2939)
                     /label="LacO"
                     /ApEinfo_revcolor="#84b0dc"
                     /ApEinfo_fwdcolor="#84b0dc"
     promoter        complement(2943..2973)
                     /label="lac promoter"
                     /ApEinfo_revcolor="#c7b0e3"
                     /ApEinfo_fwdcolor="#c7b0e3"
     None            3841..4298
                     /label="Chr X site II"
                     /ApEinfo_revcolor="#f58a5e"
                     /ApEinfo_fwdcolor="#f58a5e"
     rep_origin      complement(4530..5212)
                     /label="ColE1 origin"
                     /ApEinfo_revcolor="#9eafd2"
                     /ApEinfo_fwdcolor="#9eafd2"
     CDS             complement(5310..5969)
                     /label="AmpR"
                     /ApEinfo_revcolor="#ffef86"
                     /ApEinfo_fwdcolor="#ffef86"
ORIGIN
        1 cattggaaaa cgttcttcgg ggcgaaaact ctcaaggatc ttaccgctgt tgagatccag
       61 ttcgatgtaa cccactcgtg cacccaactg atcttcagca tcttttactt tcaccagcgt
      121 ttctgggtga gcaaaaacag gaaggcaaaa tgccgcaaaa aagggaataa gggcgacacg
      181 gaaatgttga atactcatac tcttcctttt tcaatattat tgaagcattt atcagggtta
      241 ttgtctcatg agcggataca tatttgaatg tatttagaaa aataaacaaa taggggttcc
      301 gcgcacattt ccccgaaaag tgccacctga cgtctaagaa accattatta tcatgacatt
      361 aacctataaa aataggcgta tcacgaggcc ctttcgtctc gcgcgtttcg gtgatgacgg
      421 tgaaaacctc tgacacatgc agctcccgga gacggtcaca gcttgtctgt aagcggatgc
      481 cgggagcaga caagcccgtc agggcgcgtc agcgggtgtt ggcgggtgtc ggggctggct
      541 taactatgcg gcatcagagc agattgtact gagagtgcac catatgcggt gtgaaatacc
      601 gcacagatgc gtaaggagaa aataccgcat caggcgccat tcgccattca ggctgcgcaa
      661 ctgttgggaa gggcgatcgg tgcgggcctc ttcgctatta cgccagggcc tttatggccc
      721 gtctatgagg agactgttag ttggatatca gtaatgagac gaaaaagctc gaaatgaatg
      781 gatatattct ttttgctact ggcaactgtt gaatatttaa tgttaaaaca aactaactga
      841 ggtatattcg tatctgtatg tacacatata ctatatacag gaaaagataa gcaagagaga
      901 ggatatcaac tacgagagcg atcgattata tatcaaaagc tgtccgcttt gccacccata
      961 atcggcgctt agtttcggag ttcaatcata attctaccac cttacactca acttactctt
     1021 taactcctat agtataatat cgccactgac cccatattaa aaaaattttt ttgctcgatc
     1081 ttctatcctc tttaggttaa ttgtcgctgt tattgtctag attttttctc ggagatggcg
     1141 catctatttg ccgtcaaaag atcctctcat accatattaa gtaaattgcc tccatttctt
     1201 tttcctcggg cagagaaact cgcaggcaac ttgctctcga agtggtcacg tcccagtcac
     1261 gacgttgtaa aacgacggcc agtgtaacaa aaatcacgat ctgggtgggt gtgggtgtat
     1321 tggattatag gaagccacgc gctcaacctg gaattacagg aagctggtaa ttttttgggt
     1381 ttgcaatcat caccatctgc acgttgttat aatgtcccgt gtctatatat atccattgac
     1441 ggtattctat ttttttgcta ttgaaatgag cgttttttgt tactacaatt ggttttacag
     1501 acggaatttt ccctatttgt ttcgtcccat ttttcctttt ctcattgttc tcatatctta
     1561 aaaaggtcct ttcttcataa tcaatgcttt cttttactta atattttact tgcattcagt
     1621 gaattttaat acatattcct ctagtcttgc aaaatcgatt tagaatcaag ataccagcct
     1681 aaaagatgaa taaccccagt ttgctaaacc atgctgtaga aacgatggcc gtgggtagca
     1741 agtcctttgc tacagcttca aaactttttg acgccaagac aagaaggagt gtcctgatgc
     1801 tgtacgcttg gtgccgtcat tgtgacgacg taattgacga tcaaactctt ggattccagg
     1861 caagacaacc agcccttcaa actccagagc aaagactgat gcaattagaa atgaaaacac
     1921 gtcaagcgta tgccgggagt cagatgcatg agcctgcctt tgcagccttt caggaagttg
     1981 ccatggcgca cgatatagct cccgcttacg cctttgacca tctggaaggc tttgccatgg
     2041 acgtccgtga agcccagtac agtcagcttg atgatacttt acgttactgt taccacgtcg
     2101 ccggtgtagt aggactaatg atggcacaaa tcatgggagt aagagataat gcgacattag
     2161 acagggcctg cgacttaggt cttgcatttc aacttacaaa tattgcccgt gatatagttg
     2221 atgatgcaca cgccgggcgt tgttatctac ccgcttcctg gctagaacat gaagggttga
     2281 ataaggagaa ttatgctgcg ccagaaaata ggcaggcatt gagcaggatc gcgcgtcgtc
     2341 tagtgcagga ggcagaacca tactacctgt cagcgaccgc agggcttgca ggtctacctt
     2401 tgcgtagcgc ctgggcgata gccaccgcta aacaagttta caggaaaatt ggtgtgaaag
     2461 ttgagcaagc aggtcagcaa gcgtgggatc aacgtcaatc caccaccacg ccagagaaat
     2521 taaccttact actggcggcc tccgggcaag cattaacatc caggatgagg gcacatcccc
     2581 ccaggcctgc tcatctatgg cagaggccgc ttgattacaa ggatgacgac gataagtaat
     2641 gcagtcatgt aattagttat gtcacgctta cattcacgcc ctccccccac atccgctcta
     2701 accgaaaagg aaggagttag acaacctgaa gtctaggtcc ctatttattt ttttatagtt
     2761 atgttagtat taagaacgtt atttatattt caaatttttc ttttttttct gtacaaacgc
     2821 gtgtacgcat gtaacattat actgaaaacc ttgcttgaga aggttttggg acgctcgagc
     2881 ttggcgtaat catggtcata gctgtttcct gtgtgaaatt gttatccgct cacaattcca
     2941 cacaacatac gagccggaag cataaagtgt aaagcctggg gtgcctaatg agtgagctaa
     3001 ctcacattaa ttgcgttgcg ctcactgccc gctttccagt cgggaaacct gtcgtgccag
     3061 cagatctggg caagtgcaca aacaatactt aaataaatac tactcagtaa taacctattt
     3121 cttagcattt ttgacgaaat ttgctatttt gttagagtct tttacaccat ttgtctccac
     3181 acctccgctt acatcaacac caataacgcc atttaatcta agcgcatcac caacattttc
     3241 tggcgtcagt ccaccagcta acataaaatg taaactttcg gggctctctt gccttccaac
     3301 ccagtcagaa atcgagttcc aatccaaaag ttcacctgtc ccacctgctt ctgaatcaaa
     3361 caagggaata aacgaatgag gtttctgtga agctgcactg agtagtatgt tgcagtcttt
     3421 tggaaatacg agtcttttaa taactggcaa accgaggaac tcttggtatt cttgccacga
     3481 ctcatctcca tgcagttgga cgatatcaat gccgtaatca ttgaccagag ccaaaacatc
     3541 ctccttaggt tgattacgaa acacgccaac caagtatttc ggagtgcctg aactattttt
     3601 atatgctttt acaagacttg aaattttcct tgcaataacc gggtcaattg ttctctttct
     3661 attgggcaca catataatac ccagcaagtc agcatcggaa tctagagcac attctgcggc
     3721 ctctgtgctc tgcaagccgc aaactttcac caatggacca gaactacctg tgaaattaat
     3781 aacagacata ctccaagctg cctttgtgtg cttaatcacg gtatatatac tcacgtgctc
     3841 tacccatcta tgctgaagat ttatcatact attcctccgc tcgtttcttt tttcagtgag
     3901 gtgtgtcgtg aaagaaaacc cacaattaaa ctttcaacaa ccgggcgact aggaagagag
     3961 tagtgggcgc ggatgacgaa ggctaaggtc acttcttcgt ttcctttatt ggggtttccg
     4021 tgtagccttc ccctgaatag tgtgggacgt tttatgagaa gccgtaagaa ataggcaaat
     4081 tgagttatga caagtagaca tgatgccgca gccttgcctg actttacgtc tccttcatga
     4141 ataagttttt ctatcgagtt cttttccttt tttcgcctta attagctcaa ttaagcctgt
     4201 cctcactact tttctttttc ttatcggctt tgtgccacac ctaaccttcg aatgctgttt
     4261 tattccgttc ttacatggga tggtaatgcc ttggcgaggg ccataaaggc cctgcattaa
     4321 tgaatcggcc aacgcgcggg gagaggcggt ttgcgtattg ggcgctcttc cgcttcctcg
     4381 ctcactgact cgctgcgctc ggtcgttcgg ctgcggcgag cggtatcagc tcactcaaag
     4441 gcggtaatac ggttatccac agaatcaggg gataacgcag gaaagaacat gtgagcaaaa
     4501 ggccagcaaa aggccaggaa ccgtaaaaag gccgcgttgc tggcgttttt ccataggctc
     4561 cgcccccctg acgagcatca caaaaatcga cgctcaagtc agaggtggcg aaacccgaca
     4621 ggactataaa gataccaggc gtttccccct ggaagctccc tcgtgcgctc tcctgttccg
     4681 accctgccgc ttaccggata cctgtccgcc tttctccctt cgggaagcgt ggcgctttct
     4741 caaagctcac gctgtaggta tctcagttcg gtgtaggtcg ttcgctccaa gctgggctgt
     4801 gtgcacgaac cccccgttca gcccgaccgc tgcgccttat ccggtaacta tcgtcttgag
     4861 tccaacccgg taagacacga cttatcgcca ctggcagcag ccactggtaa caggattagc
     4921 agagcgaggt atgtaggcgg tgctacagag ttcttgaagt ggtggcctaa ctacggctac
     4981 actagaagaa cagtatttgg tatctgcgct ctgctgaagc cagttacctt cggaaaaaga
     5041 gttggtagct cttgatccgg caaacaaacc accgctggta gcggtggttt ttttgtttgc
     5101 aagcagcaga ttacgcgcag aaaaaaagga tctcaagaag atcctttgat cttttctacg
     5161 gggtctgacg ctcagtggaa cgaaaactca cgttaaggga ttttggtcat gagattatca
     5221 aaaaggatct tcacctagat ccttttaaat taaaaatgaa gttttaaatc aatctaaagt
     5281 atatatgagt aaacttggtc tgacagttac caatgcttaa tcagtgaggc acctatctca
     5341 gcgatctgtc tatttcgttc atccatagtt gcctgactcc ccgtcgtgta gataactacg
     5401 atacgggagg gcttaccatc tggccccagt gctgcaatga taccgcgaga cccacgctca
     5461 ccggctccag atttatcagc aataaaccag ccagccggaa gggccgagcg cagaagtggt
     5521 cctgcaactt tatccgcctc catccagtct attaattgtt gccgggaagc tagagtaagt
     5581 agttcgccag ttaatagttt gcgcaacgtt gttgccattg ctacaggcat cgtggtgtca
     5641 cgctcgtcgt ttggtatggc ttcattcagc tccggttccc aacgatcaag gcgagttaca
     5701 tgatccccca tgttgtgcaa aaaagcggtt agctccttcg gtcctccgat cgttgtcaga
     5761 agtaagttgg ccgcagtgtt atcactcatg gttatggcag cactgcataa ttctcttact
     5821 gtcatgccat ccgtaagatg cttttctgtg actggtgagt actcaaccaa gtcattctga
     5881 gaatagtgta tgcggcgacc gagttgctct tgcccggcgt caatacggga taataccgcg
     5941 ccacatagca gaactttaaa agtgctcat
//
LOCUS       pMont004                7387 bp ds-DNA     circular     15-DEC-2023
DEFINITION  .
FEATURES             Location/Qualifiers
     CDS              complement(637..705)
                      /label="LacZ alpha"
                      /ApEinfo_revcolor="#84b0dc"
                      /ApEinfo_fwdcolor="#84b0dc"
     misc_feature     723..1151
                      /label="HO Homologous Arm down"
                      /ApEinfo_revcolor="#ffef86"
                      /ApEinfo_fwdcolor="#ffef86"
     primer_bind      784..801
                      /label="M13-fwd"
                      /ApEinfo_revcolor="#85dae9"
                      /ApEinfo_fwdcolor="#85dae9"
     misc_feature     1152..1552
                      /label="TEF1p mut7"
                      /ApEinfo_revcolor="#f58a5e"
                      /ApEinfo_fwdcolor="#f58a5e"
     misc_feature     1567..2691
                      /label="CrtE "
                      /ApEinfo_revcolor="#b1ff67"
                      /ApEinfo_fwdcolor="#b1ff67"
     yeast terminator 2720..3021
                      /label="ADHt"
                      /ApEinfo_revcolor="#c7b0e3"
                      /ApEinfo_fwdcolor="#c7b0e3"
     primer_bind      complement(3047..3067)
                      /label="M13-rev"
                      /ApEinfo_revcolor="#85dae9"
                      /ApEinfo_fwdcolor="#85dae9"
     misc_binding     complement(3073..3095)
                      /label="LacO"
                      /ApEinfo_revcolor="#84b0dc"
                      /ApEinfo_fwdcolor="#84b0dc"
     promoter         complement(3099..3129)
                      /label="lac promoter"
                      /ApEinfo_revcolor="#c7b0e3"
                      /ApEinfo_fwdcolor="#c7b0e3"
     gene             complement(3808..5214)
                      /label="LEU2"
                      /ApEinfo_revcolor="#85dae9"
                      /ApEinfo_fwdcolor="#85dae9"
     misc_feature     5224..5540
                      /label="HO homologous arm up"
                      /ApEinfo_revcolor="#84b0dc"
                      /ApEinfo_fwdcolor="#84b0dc"
     primer_bind      complement(5560..5580)
                      /label="M13-rev"
                      /ApEinfo_revcolor="#85dae9"
                      /ApEinfo_fwdcolor="#85dae9"
     misc_binding     complement(5586..5608)
                      /label="LacO"
                      /ApEinfo_revcolor="#84b0dc"
                      /ApEinfo_fwdcolor="#84b0dc"
     promoter         complement(5612..5642)
                      /label="lac promoter"
                      /ApEinfo_revcolor="#c7b0e3"
                      /ApEinfo_fwdcolor="#c7b0e3"
     rep_origin       complement(5948..6630)
                      /label="ColE1 origin"
                      /ApEinfo_revcolor="#9eafd2"
                      /ApEinfo_fwdcolor="#9eafd2"
     CDS              complement(6728..7387)
                      /label="AmpR"
                      /ApEinfo_revcolor="#ffef86"
                      /ApEinfo_fwdcolor="#ffef86"
ORIGIN
        1 cattggaaaa cgttcttcgg ggcgaaaact ctcaaggatc ttaccgctgt tgagatccag
       61 ttcgatgtaa cccactcgtg cacccaactg atcttcagca tcttttactt tcaccagcgt
      121 ttctgggtga gcaaaaacag gaaggcaaaa tgccgcaaaa aagggaataa gggcgacacg
      181 gaaatgttga atactcatac tcttcctttt tcaatattat tgaagcattt atcagggtta
      241 ttgtctcatg agcggataca tatttgaatg tatttagaaa aataaacaaa taggggttcc
      301 gcgcacattt ccccgaaaag tgccacctga cgtctaagaa accattatta tcatgacatt
      361 aacctataaa aataggcgta tcacgaggcc ctttcgtctc gcgcgtttcg gtgatgacgg
      421 tgaaaacctc tgacacatgc agctcccgga gacggtcaca gcttgtctgt aagcggatgc
      481 cgggagcaga caagcccgtc agggcgcgtc agcgggtgtt ggcgggtgtc ggggctggct
      541 taactatgcg gcatcagagc agattgtact gagagtgcac catatgcggt gtgaaatacc
      601 gcacagatgc gtaaggagaa aataccgcat caggcgccat tcgccattca ggctgcgcaa
      661 ctgttgggaa gggcgatcgg tgcgggcctc ttcgctatta cgccagctgg cgaaGCGGCC
      721 GCagggggat gtgctgcaag gcgattaagt tgggtaacgc cagggttttc ccagtcacga
      781 cgttgtaaaa cgacggccag tgccaagctt gcatgcctgc aggtcgactc tagaTGACAG
      841 TACAACAAAA GAGCCAGAAA TCTCAGTAGA TAGCTTGGAT CCTAAGCTAA TGGAGAGTTT
      901 AAGAGAAAAT GCGAAAATCT GGGGTCTCTA CCTTACGGTT TGTGACGATC ACGTTCCGCT
      961 ACGTGCCAAA CATGTAAGGC TTCATTATGG AGATGGTCCA GATGAAAACA GGAAGACAAG
     1021 GAATTTGAGG AAAAATAATC CATTCTGGAA AGCTGTCACA ATTTTAAAGT TTAAAAGGGA
     1081 TCTTGATGGA GAGAAGCAAA TCCCTGAATT TATGTACGGC GAGCATATAG AAGTTCGTGA
     1141 AGCATTCTTA Gatagcttca aaatgtctct actccttttt tactcttcca gattttctcg
     1201 gactccgcgc accgccgtac cacttcaaaa cacccaagca cagcatacta aattccccct
     1261 cctccttcct ctagggtgcc gttaattacc cgtactaaag gtttggaaaa ggaaaaagag
     1321 accgcctcgt ccctttttct tcgtcggaga aggcaataaa aatttttatc acgtttcttt
     1381 ctcttgaaaa cttttttttc gattttgttc tctttcgacg acctcccatt gatatttgag
     1441 ttaacaaacg gtcttcaatt tctcaagttt cagcttcatt tttcctgttc tattacaact
     1501 ttttttactt cttgctcatt ggaaagaaag catagcaatc taatctaagt ttTCTAGAAA
     1561 AATATGgatt acgcgaacat cctcacagca attccactcg agtttactcc tcaggatgat
     1621 atcgtgctcc ttgaaccgta tcactaccta ggaaagaacc ctggaaaaga aattcgatca
     1681 caactcatcg aggctttcaa ctattggttg gatgtcaaga aggaggatct cgaggtcatc
     1741 cagaacgttg ttggcatgct acataccgct agcttattaa tggacgatgt ggaggattca
     1801 tcggtcctca ggcgtgggtc gcctgtggcc catctaattt acgggattcc gcagacaata
     1861 aacactgcaa actacgtcta ctttctggct tatcaagaga tcttcaagct tcgcccaaca
     1921 ccgataccca tgcctgtaat tcctccttca tctgcttcgc ttcaatcatc cgtctcctct
     1981 gcatcctcct cctcctcggc ctcgtctgaa aacgggggca cgtcaactcc taattcgcag
     2041 attccgttct cgaaagatac gtatcttgat aaagtgatca cagacgagat gctttccctc
     2101 catagagggc aaggcctgga gctattctgg agagatagtc tgacgtgtcc tagcgaagag
     2161 gaatatgtga aaatggttct tggaaagacg ggaggtttgt tccgtatagc ggtcagattg
     2221 atgatggcaa agtcagaatg tgacatagac tttgtccagc ttgtcaactt gatctcaata
     2281 tacttccaga tcagggatga ctatatgaac cttcagtctt ctgagtatgc ccataataag
     2341 aattttgcag aggacctcac agaaggaaaa ttcagttttc ccactatcca ctcgattcat
     2401 gccaacccct catcgagact cgtcatcaat acgttgcaga agaaatcgac ctctcctgag
     2461 atccttcacc actgtgtaaa ctacatgcgc acagaaaccc actcattcga atatactcag
     2521 gaagtcctca acaccttgtc aggtgcactc gagagagaac taggaaggct tcaaggagag
     2581 ttcgcagaag ctaactcaaa gattgatctt ggagacgtag agtcggaagg aagaacgggg
     2641 aagaacgtca aattggaagc gatcctgaaa aagctagccg atatccctct gtaaatatcg
     2701 ataccgtcga ccaattaaca attcttcgcc agaggtttgg tcaagtctcc aatcaaggtt
     2761 gtcggcttgt ctaccttgcc agaaatttac gaaaagatgg aaaagggtca aatcgttggt
     2821 agatacgttg ttgacacttc taaataagcg aatttcttat gatttatgat ttttattatt
     2881 aaataagtta taaaaaaaat aagtgtatac aaattttaaa gtgactctta ggttttaaaa
     2941 cgaaaattct tattcttgag taactctttc ctgtaggtca ggttgctttc tcaggtatag
     3001 catgaggtcg ctccaattca gtgcaggcat gcaagcttgg cgtaatcatg gtcatagctg
     3061 tttcctgtgt gaaattgtta tccgctcaca attccacaca acatacgagc cggaagcata
     3121 aagtgtaaag cctggggtgc ctaatgagtg agctaactca cattaattgc gttgcgctca
     3181 ctgcccgctt tccagtcggg aaacctgtcg tgccagcaga tctattacat tatgggtggt
     3241 atgttggaat aaaaatcaac tatcatctac taactagtat ttacgttact agtatattat
     3301 catatacggt gttagaagat gacgcaaatg atgagaaata gtcatctaaa ttagtggaag
     3361 ctgaaacgca aggattgata atgtaatagg atcaatgaat attaacatat aaaatgatga
     3421 taataatatt tatagaattg tgtagaattg cagattccct tttatggatt cctaaatcct
     3481 cgaggagaac ttctagtata tctacatacc taatattatt gccttattaa aaatggaatc
     3541 ccaacaatta catcaaaatc cacattctct tcaaaatcaa ttgtcctgta cttccttgtt
     3601 catgtgtgtt caaaaacgtt atatttatag gataattata ctctatttct caacaagtaa
     3661 ttggttgttt ggccgagcgg tctaaggcgc ctgattcaag aaatatcttg accgcagtta
     3721 actgtgggaa tactcaggta tcgtaagatg caagagttcg aatctcttag caaccattat
     3781 ttttttcctc aacataacga gaacacacag gggcgctatc gcacagaatc aaattcgatg
     3841 actggaaatt ttttgttaat ttcagaggtc gcctgacgca tatacctttt tcaactgaaa
     3901 aattgggaga aaaaggaaag gtgagagccg cggaaccggc ttttcatata gaatagagaa
     3961 gcgttcatga ctaaatgctt gcatcacaat acttgaagtt gacaatatta tttaaggacc
     4021 tattgttttt tccaataggt ggttagcaat cgtcttactt tctaactttt cttacctttt
     4081 acatttcagc aatatatata tatatatttc aaggatatac cattctaatg tctgccccta
     4141 agaagatcgt cgttttgcca ggtgaccacg ttggtcaaga aatcacagcc gaagccatta
     4201 aggttcttaa agctatttct gatgttcgtt ccaatgtcaa gttcgatttc gaaaatcatt
     4261 taattggtgg tgctgctatc gatgctacag gtgtcccact tccagatgag gcgctggaag
     4321 cctccaagaa ggttgatgcc gttttgttag gtgctgtggg tggtcctaaa tggggtaccg
     4381 gtagtgttag acctgaacaa ggtttactaa aaatccgtaa agaacttcaa ttgtacgcca
     4441 acttaagacc atgtaacttt gcatccgact ctcttttaga cttatctcca atcaagccac
     4501 aatttgctaa aggtactgac ttcgttgttg tcagagaatt agtgggaggt atttactttg
     4561 gtaagagaaa ggaagacgat ggtgatggtg tcgcttggga tagtgaacaa tacaccgttc
     4621 cagaagtgca aagaatcaca agaatggccg ctttcatggc cctacaacat gagccaccat
     4681 tgcctatttg gtccttggat aaagctaatg ttttggcctc ttcaagatta tggagaaaaa
     4741 ctgtggagga aaccatcaag aacgaattcc ctacattgaa ggttcaacat caattgattg
     4801 attctgccgc catgatccta gttaagaacc caacccacct aaatggtatt ataatcacca
     4861 gcaacatgtt tggtgatatc atctccgatg aagcctccgt tatcccaggt tccttgggtt
     4921 tgttgccatc tgcgtccttg gcctctttgc cagacaagaa caccgcattt ggtttgtacg
     4981 aaccatgcca cggttctgct ccagatttgc caaagaataa ggtcaaccct atcgccacta
     5041 tcttgtctgc tgcaatgatg ttgaaattgt cattgaactt gcctgaagaa ggtaaggcca
     5101 ttgaagatgc agttaaaaag gttttggatg caggtatcag aactggtgat ttaggtggtt
     5161 ccaacagtac cacggaagtc ggtgatgctg tcgccgaaga agttaagaaa atccttgctt
     5221 aagGTACGTT GTGAAAAAGG GCGAAGGCCC TGAATCTTAT AAAATAGCAA TTCAAACTGT
     5281 TTATTCATCC ATTATGGACG GAATTGTCCA TATTTCAAGA TCTCTTGGTA TGTCAGCTAC
     5341 TGTGACGACC AGGTCAGCTA GGGAGGAAAT CATTGAAGGA AGAAAAGTCC AATGTCAATT
     5401 TACATACGAC TGTAATGTTG CTGGGGGAAC AACTTCACAG AATGTTTTGT CATATTGTCG
     5461 AAGTGGTCAC AAAACAAGAG AAGTTCCGCC AATTATAAAA AGGGAACCCG TATATTTCAG
     5521 CTTCACGGAT GATTTCCAGG GCGGCCGCga attcgtaatc atggtcatag ctgtttcctg
     5581 tgtgaaattg ttatccgctc acaattccac acaacatacg agccggaagc ataaagtgta
     5641 aagcctgggg tgcctaatga gtgagctaac tcacattaat tgcgttgcgc tcactgcccg
     5701 ctttccagtc gggaaacctg tcgtgccagc tgcattaatg aatcggccaa cgcgcgggga
     5761 gaggcggttt gcgtattggg cgctcttccg cttcctcgct cactgactcg ctgcgctcgg
     5821 tcgttcggct gcggcgagcg gtatcagctc actcaaaggc ggtaatacgg ttatccacag
     5881 aatcagggga taacgcagga aagaacatgt gagcaaaagg ccagcaaaag gccaggaacc
     5941 gtaaaaaggc cgcgttgctg gcgtttttcc ataggctccg cccccctgac gagcatcaca
     6001 aaaatcgacg ctcaagtcag aggtggcgaa acccgacagg actataaaga taccaggcgt
     6061 ttccccctgg aagctccctc gtgcgctctc ctgttccgac cctgccgctt accggatacc
     6121 tgtccgcctt tctcccttcg ggaagcgtgg cgctttctca aagctcacgc tgtaggtatc
     6181 tcagttcggt gtaggtcgtt cgctccaagc tgggctgtgt gcacgaaccc cccgttcagc
     6241 ccgaccgctg cgccttatcc ggtaactatc gtcttgagtc caacccggta agacacgact
     6301 tatcgccact ggcagcagcc actggtaaca ggattagcag agcgaggtat gtaggcggtg
     6361 ctacagagtt cttgaagtgg tggcctaact acggctacac tagaagaaca gtatttggta
     6421 tctgcgctct gctgaagcca gttaccttcg gaaaaagagt tggtagctct tgatccggca
     6481 aacaaaccac cgctggtagc ggtggttttt ttgtttgcaa gcagcagatt acgcgcagaa
     6541 aaaaaggatc tcaagaagat cctttgatct tttctacggg gtctgacgct cagtggaacg
     6601 aaaactcacg ttaagggatt ttggtcatga gattatcaaa aaggatcttc acctagatcc
     6661 ttttaaatta aaaatgaagt tttaaatcaa tctaaagtat atatgagtaa acttggtctg
     6721 acagttacca atgcttaatc agtgaggcac ctatctcagc gatctgtcta tttcgttcat
     6781 ccatagttgc ctgactcccc gtcgtgtaga taactacgat acgggagggc ttaccatctg
     6841 gccccagtgc tgcaatgata ccgcgagacc cacgctcacc ggctccagat ttatcagcaa
     6901 taaaccagcc agccggaagg gccgagcgca gaagtggtcc tgcaacttta tccgcctcca
     6961 tccagtctat taattgttgc cgggaagcta gagtaagtag ttcgccagtt aatagtttgc
     7021 gcaacgttgt tgccattgct acaggcatcg tggtgtcacg ctcgtcgttt ggtatggctt
     7081 cattcagctc cggttcccaa cgatcaaggc gagttacatg atcccccatg ttgtgcaaaa
     7141 aagcggttag ctccttcggt cctccgatcg ttgtcagaag taagttggcc gcagtgttat
     7201 cactcatggt tatggcagca ctgcataatt ctcttactgt catgccatcc gtaagatgct
     7261 tttctgtgac tggtgagtac tcaaccaagt cattctgaga atagtgtatg cggcgaccga
     7321 gttgctcttg cccggcgtca atacgggata ataccgcgcc acatagcaga actttaaaag
     7381 tgctcat
//
LOCUS       pMont002                7387 bp ds-DNA     circular     15-DEC-2023
DEFINITION  .
FEATURES             Location/Qualifiers
     CDS              complement(637..705)
                      /label="LacZ alpha"
                      /ApEinfo_revcolor="#84b0dc"
                      /ApEinfo_fwdcolor="#84b0dc"
     misc_feature     723..1151
                      /label="HO Homologous Arm down"
                      /ApEinfo_revcolor="#ffef86"
                      /ApEinfo_fwdcolor="#ffef86"
     primer_bind      784..801
                      /label="M13-fwd"
                      /ApEinfo_revcolor="#85dae9"
                      /ApEinfo_fwdcolor="#85dae9"
     misc_feature     1152..1552
                      /label="TEF1p mut2"
                      /ApEinfo_revcolor="#d59687"
                      /ApEinfo_fwdcolor="#d59687"
     misc_feature     1567..2691
                      /label="XdCrtE "
                      /ApEinfo_revcolor="#b1ff67"
                      /ApEinfo_fwdcolor="#b1ff67"
     CDS              1567..2694
                      /label="Translation 1567-2694"
                      /translation="DYANILTAIPLEFTPQDDIVLLEPYHYLGKNPGKEIRSQLIEAFNYWLDVKKEDLEVIQNVVGMLHTASLLMDDVEDSSVLRRGSPVAHLIYGIPQTINTANYVYFLAYQEIFKLRPTPIPMPVIPPSSASLQSSVSSASSSSSASSENGGTSTPNSQIPFSKDTYLDKVITDEMLSLHRGQGLELFWRDSLTCPSEEEYVKMVLGKTGGLFRIAVRLMMAKSECDIDFVQLVNLISIYFQIRDDYMNLQSSEYAHNKNFAEDLTEGKFSFPTIHSIHANPSSRLVINTLQKKSTSPEILHHCVNYMRTETHSFEYTQEVLNTLSGALERELGRLQGEFAEANSKIDLGDVESEGRTGKNVKLEAILKKLADIPL*"
     yeast terminator 2720..3021
                      /label="ADHt"
                      /ApEinfo_revcolor="#c7b0e3"
                      /ApEinfo_fwdcolor="#c7b0e3"
     primer_bind      complement(3047..3067)
                      /label="M13-rev"
                      /ApEinfo_revcolor="#85dae9"
                      /ApEinfo_fwdcolor="#85dae9"
     misc_binding     complement(3073..3095)
                      /label="LacO"
                      /ApEinfo_revcolor="#84b0dc"
                      /ApEinfo_fwdcolor="#84b0dc"
     promoter         complement(3099..3129)
                      /label="lac promoter"
                      /ApEinfo_revcolor="#c7b0e3"
                      /ApEinfo_fwdcolor="#c7b0e3"
     gene             complement(3808..5214)
                      /label="LEU2"
                      /ApEinfo_revcolor="#85dae9"
                      /ApEinfo_fwdcolor="#85dae9"
     misc_feature     5224..5540
                      /label="HO homologous arm up"
                      /ApEinfo_revcolor="#84b0dc"
                      /ApEinfo_fwdcolor="#84b0dc"
     primer_bind      complement(5560..5580)
                      /label="M13-rev"
                      /ApEinfo_revcolor="#85dae9"
                      /ApEinfo_fwdcolor="#85dae9"
     misc_binding     complement(5586..5608)
                      /label="LacO"
                      /ApEinfo_revcolor="#84b0dc"
                      /ApEinfo_fwdcolor="#84b0dc"
     promoter         complement(5612..5642)
                      /label="lac promoter"
                      /ApEinfo_revcolor="#c7b0e3"
                      /ApEinfo_fwdcolor="#c7b0e3"
     rep_origin       complement(5948..6630)
                      /label="ColE1 origin"
                      /ApEinfo_revcolor="#9eafd2"
                      /ApEinfo_fwdcolor="#9eafd2"
     CDS              complement(6728..7387)
                      /label="AmpR"
                      /ApEinfo_revcolor="#ffef86"
                      /ApEinfo_fwdcolor="#ffef86"
ORIGIN
        1 cattggaaaa cgttcttcgg ggcgaaaact ctcaaggatc ttaccgctgt tgagatccag
       61 ttcgatgtaa cccactcgtg cacccaactg atcttcagca tcttttactt tcaccagcgt
      121 ttctgggtga gcaaaaacag gaaggcaaaa tgccgcaaaa aagggaataa gggcgacacg
      181 gaaatgttga atactcatac tcttcctttt tcaatattat tgaagcattt atcagggtta
      241 ttgtctcatg agcggataca tatttgaatg tatttagaaa aataaacaaa taggggttcc
      301 gcgcacattt ccccgaaaag tgccacctga cgtctaagaa accattatta tcatgacatt
      361 aacctataaa aataggcgta tcacgaggcc ctttcgtctc gcgcgtttcg gtgatgacgg
      421 tgaaaacctc tgacacatgc agctcccgga gacggtcaca gcttgtctgt aagcggatgc
      481 cgggagcaga caagcccgtc agggcgcgtc agcgggtgtt ggcgggtgtc ggggctggct
      541 taactatgcg gcatcagagc agattgtact gagagtgcac catatgcggt gtgaaatacc
      601 gcacagatgc gtaaggagaa aataccgcat caggcgccat tcgccattca ggctgcgcaa
      661 ctgttgggaa gggcgatcgg tgcgggcctc ttcgctatta cgccagctgg cgaaGCGGCC
      721 GCagggggat gtgctgcaag gcgattaagt tgggtaacgc cagggttttc ccagtcacga
      781 cgttgtaaaa cgacggccag tgccaagctt gcatgcctgc aggtcgactc tagaTGACAG
      841 TACAACAAAA GAGCCAGAAA TCTCAGTAGA TAGCTTGGAT CCTAAGCTAA TGGAGAGTTT
      901 AAGAGAAAAT GCGAAAATCT GGGGTCTCTA CCTTACGGTT TGTGACGATC ACGTTCCGCT
      961 ACGTGCCAAA CATGTAAGGC TTCATTATGG AGATGGTCCA GATGAAAACA GGAAGACAAG
     1021 GAATTTGAGG AAAAATAATC CATTCTGGAA AGCTGTCACA ATTTTAAAGT TTAAAAGGGA
     1081 TCTTGATGGA GAGAAGCAAA TCCCTGAATT TATGTACGGC GAGCATATAG AAGTTCGTGA
     1141 AGCATTCTTA GACGGCTCTA AAGTGCTTCG GCTCCCCCTT TACTCCTCCA GGTTTTCTCA
     1201 GACTCCGCGC ATCGCCGTAC CACCTCAAAG CCCCCAAGCG CAGCATACCA AATCTCCCCT
     1261 CTTTCTTCCT CTAGGGTGTC ACTAGTTACT CGTACTAAGG GTTTGGGGAA GGAGAAAGAG
     1321 ACCGCCTCGT CTTCTTTTCT TCGTCGAAGG GGGCAATAGA AGTTTTTATC ATGTCTCCTT
     1381 TCCTTGAGAA CCTTTTCTTC GATCTTGTTC TCTTTCGACG GCCTCCCGTT GGTATTTAGG
     1441 TTAATGAACG GTCTTCAACC TCTCAAGTTT CAGTTTCCTT TCTCCCGTCC TATTACGACC
     1501 CTTCTTACTT CTCACTCAGT AGAACGGGAG CATAGCAATC TAATCCAAGT TTTCTAGAAA
     1561 AATATGgatt acgcgaacat cctcacagca attccactcg agtttactcc tcaggatgat
     1621 atcgtgctcc ttgaaccgta tcactaccta ggaaagaacc ctggaaaaga aattcgatca
     1681 caactcatcg aggctttcaa ctattggttg gatgtcaaga aggaggatct cgaggtcatc
     1741 cagaacgttg ttggcatgct acataccgct agcttattaa tggacgatgt ggaggattca
     1801 tcggtcctca ggcgtgggtc gcctgtggcc catctaattt acgggattcc gcagacaata
     1861 aacactgcaa actacgtcta ctttctggct tatcaagaga tcttcaagct tcgcccaaca
     1921 ccgataccca tgcctgtaat tcctccttca tctgcttcgc ttcaatcatc cgtctcctct
     1981 gcatcctcct cctcctcggc ctcgtctgaa aacgggggca cgtcaactcc taattcgcag
     2041 attccgttct cgaaagatac gtatcttgat aaagtgatca cagacgagat gctttccctc
     2101 catagagggc aaggcctgga gctattctgg agagatagtc tgacgtgtcc tagcgaagag
     2161 gaatatgtga aaatggttct tggaaagacg ggaggtttgt tccgtatagc ggtcagattg
     2221 atgatggcaa agtcagaatg tgacatagac tttgtccagc ttgtcaactt gatctcaata
     2281 tacttccaga tcagggatga ctatatgaac cttcagtctt ctgagtatgc ccataataag
     2341 aattttgcag aggacctcac agaaggaaaa ttcagttttc ccactatcca ctcgattcat
     2401 gccaacccct catcgagact cgtcatcaat acgttgcaga agaaatcgac ctctcctgag
     2461 atccttcacc actgtgtaaa ctacatgcgc acagaaaccc actcattcga atatactcag
     2521 gaagtcctca acaccttgtc aggtgcactc gagagagaac taggaaggct tcaaggagag
     2581 ttcgcagaag ctaactcaaa gattgatctt ggagacgtag agtcggaagg aagaacgggg
     2641 aagaacgtca aattggaagc gatcctgaaa aagctagccg atatccctct gtaaatatcg
     2701 ataccgtcga ccaattaaca attcttcgcc agaggtttgg tcaagtctcc aatcaaggtt
     2761 gtcggcttgt ctaccttgcc agaaatttac gaaaagatgg aaaagggtca aatcgttggt
     2821 agatacgttg ttgacacttc taaataagcg aatttcttat gatttatgat ttttattatt
     2881 aaataagtta taaaaaaaat aagtgtatac aaattttaaa gtgactctta ggttttaaaa
     2941 cgaaaattct tattcttgag taactctttc ctgtaggtca ggttgctttc tcaggtatag
     3001 catgaggtcg ctccaattca gtgcaggcat gcaagcttgg cgtaatcatg gtcatagctg
     3061 tttcctgtgt gaaattgtta tccgctcaca attccacaca acatacgagc cggaagcata
     3121 aagtgtaaag cctggggtgc ctaatgagtg agctaactca cattaattgc gttgcgctca
     3181 ctgcccgctt tccagtcggg aaacctgtcg tgccagcaga tctattacat tatgggtggt
     3241 atgttggaat aaaaatcaac tatcatctac taactagtat ttacgttact agtatattat
     3301 catatacggt gttagaagat gacgcaaatg atgagaaata gtcatctaaa ttagtggaag
     3361 ctgaaacgca aggattgata atgtaatagg atcaatgaat attaacatat aaaatgatga
     3421 taataatatt tatagaattg tgtagaattg cagattccct tttatggatt cctaaatcct
     3481 cgaggagaac ttctagtata tctacatacc taatattatt gccttattaa aaatggaatc
     3541 ccaacaatta catcaaaatc cacattctct tcaaaatcaa ttgtcctgta cttccttgtt
     3601 catgtgtgtt caaaaacgtt atatttatag gataattata ctctatttct caacaagtaa
     3661 ttggttgttt ggccgagcgg tctaaggcgc ctgattcaag aaatatcttg accgcagtta
     3721 actgtgggaa tactcaggta tcgtaagatg caagagttcg aatctcttag caaccattat
     3781 ttttttcctc aacataacga gaacacacag gggcgctatc gcacagaatc aaattcgatg
     3841 actggaaatt ttttgttaat ttcagaggtc gcctgacgca tatacctttt tcaactgaaa
     3901 aattgggaga aaaaggaaag gtgagagccg cggaaccggc ttttcatata gaatagagaa
     3961 gcgttcatga ctaaatgctt gcatcacaat acttgaagtt gacaatatta tttaaggacc
     4021 tattgttttt tccaataggt ggttagcaat cgtcttactt tctaactttt cttacctttt
     4081 acatttcagc aatatatata tatatatttc aaggatatac cattctaatg tctgccccta
     4141 agaagatcgt cgttttgcca ggtgaccacg ttggtcaaga aatcacagcc gaagccatta
     4201 aggttcttaa agctatttct gatgttcgtt ccaatgtcaa gttcgatttc gaaaatcatt
     4261 taattggtgg tgctgctatc gatgctacag gtgtcccact tccagatgag gcgctggaag
     4321 cctccaagaa ggttgatgcc gttttgttag gtgctgtggg tggtcctaaa tggggtaccg
     4381 gtagtgttag acctgaacaa ggtttactaa aaatccgtaa agaacttcaa ttgtacgcca
     4441 acttaagacc atgtaacttt gcatccgact ctcttttaga cttatctcca atcaagccac
     4501 aatttgctaa aggtactgac ttcgttgttg tcagagaatt agtgggaggt atttactttg
     4561 gtaagagaaa ggaagacgat ggtgatggtg tcgcttggga tagtgaacaa tacaccgttc
     4621 cagaagtgca aagaatcaca agaatggccg ctttcatggc cctacaacat gagccaccat
     4681 tgcctatttg gtccttggat aaagctaatg ttttggcctc ttcaagatta tggagaaaaa
     4741 ctgtggagga aaccatcaag aacgaattcc ctacattgaa ggttcaacat caattgattg
     4801 attctgccgc catgatccta gttaagaacc caacccacct aaatggtatt ataatcacca
     4861 gcaacatgtt tggtgatatc atctccgatg aagcctccgt tatcccaggt tccttgggtt
     4921 tgttgccatc tgcgtccttg gcctctttgc cagacaagaa caccgcattt ggtttgtacg
     4981 aaccatgcca cggttctgct ccagatttgc caaagaataa ggtcaaccct atcgccacta
     5041 tcttgtctgc tgcaatgatg ttgaaattgt cattgaactt gcctgaagaa ggtaaggcca
     5101 ttgaagatgc agttaaaaag gttttggatg caggtatcag aactggtgat ttaggtggtt
     5161 ccaacagtac cacggaagtc ggtgatgctg tcgccgaaga agttaagaaa atccttgctt
     5221 aagGTACGTT GTGAAAAAGG GCGAAGGCCC TGAATCTTAT AAAATAGCAA TTCAAACTGT
     5281 TTATTCATCC ATTATGGACG GAATTGTCCA TATTTCAAGA TCTCTTGGTA TGTCAGCTAC
     5341 TGTGACGACC AGGTCAGCTA GGGAGGAAAT CATTGAAGGA AGAAAAGTCC AATGTCAATT
     5401 TACATACGAC TGTAATGTTG CTGGGGGAAC AACTTCACAG AATGTTTTGT CATATTGTCG
     5461 AAGTGGTCAC AAAACAAGAG AAGTTCCGCC AATTATAAAA AGGGAACCCG TATATTTCAG
     5521 CTTCACGGAT GATTTCCAGG GCGGCCGCga attcgtaatc atggtcatag ctgtttcctg
     5581 tgtgaaattg ttatccgctc acaattccac acaacatacg agccggaagc ataaagtgta
     5641 aagcctgggg tgcctaatga gtgagctaac tcacattaat tgcgttgcgc tcactgcccg
     5701 ctttccagtc gggaaacctg tcgtgccagc tgcattaatg aatcggccaa cgcgcgggga
     5761 gaggcggttt gcgtattggg cgctcttccg cttcctcgct cactgactcg ctgcgctcgg
     5821 tcgttcggct gcggcgagcg gtatcagctc actcaaaggc ggtaatacgg ttatccacag
     5881 aatcagggga taacgcagga aagaacatgt gagcaaaagg ccagcaaaag gccaggaacc
     5941 gtaaaaaggc cgcgttgctg gcgtttttcc ataggctccg cccccctgac gagcatcaca
     6001 aaaatcgacg ctcaagtcag aggtggcgaa acccgacagg actataaaga taccaggcgt
     6061 ttccccctgg aagctccctc gtgcgctctc ctgttccgac cctgccgctt accggatacc
     6121 tgtccgcctt tctcccttcg ggaagcgtgg cgctttctca aagctcacgc tgtaggtatc
     6181 tcagttcggt gtaggtcgtt cgctccaagc tgggctgtgt gcacgaaccc cccgttcagc
     6241 ccgaccgctg cgccttatcc ggtaactatc gtcttgagtc caacccggta agacacgact
     6301 tatcgccact ggcagcagcc actggtaaca ggattagcag agcgaggtat gtaggcggtg
     6361 ctacagagtt cttgaagtgg tggcctaact acggctacac tagaagaaca gtatttggta
     6421 tctgcgctct gctgaagcca gttaccttcg gaaaaagagt tggtagctct tgatccggca
     6481 aacaaaccac cgctggtagc ggtggttttt ttgtttgcaa gcagcagatt acgcgcagaa
     6541 aaaaaggatc tcaagaagat cctttgatct tttctacggg gtctgacgct cagtggaacg
     6601 aaaactcacg ttaagggatt ttggtcatga gattatcaaa aaggatcttc acctagatcc
     6661 ttttaaatta aaaatgaagt tttaaatcaa tctaaagtat atatgagtaa acttggtctg
     6721 acagttacca atgcttaatc agtgaggcac ctatctcagc gatctgtcta tttcgttcat
     6781 ccatagttgc ctgactcccc gtcgtgtaga taactacgat acgggagggc ttaccatctg
     6841 gccccagtgc tgcaatgata ccgcgagacc cacgctcacc ggctccagat ttatcagcaa
     6901 taaaccagcc agccggaagg gccgagcgca gaagtggtcc tgcaacttta tccgcctcca
     6961 tccagtctat taattgttgc cgggaagcta gagtaagtag ttcgccagtt aatagtttgc
     7021 gcaacgttgt tgccattgct acaggcatcg tggtgtcacg ctcgtcgttt ggtatggctt
     7081 cattcagctc cggttcccaa cgatcaaggc gagttacatg atcccccatg ttgtgcaaaa
     7141 aagcggttag ctccttcggt cctccgatcg ttgtcagaag taagttggcc gcagtgttat
     7201 cactcatggt tatggcagca ctgcataatt ctcttactgt catgccatcc gtaagatgct
     7261 tttctgtgac tggtgagtac tcaaccaagt cattctgaga atagtgtatg cggcgaccga
     7321 gttgctcttg cccggcgtca atacgggata ataccgcgcc acatagcaga actttaaaag
     7381 tgctcat
//
LOCUS       pENZ056                 5909 bp ds-DNA     circular     15-DEC-2023
DEFINITION  .
FEATURES             Location/Qualifiers
     CDS             complement(637..705)
                     /label="LacZ alpha"
                     /ApEinfo_revcolor="#84b0dc"
                     /ApEinfo_fwdcolor="#84b0dc"
     primer_bind     776..793
                     /label="M13-fwd"
                     /ApEinfo_revcolor="#85dae9"
                     /ApEinfo_fwdcolor="#85dae9"
     misc_feature    818..1273
                     /label="Chr XII site V"
                     /ApEinfo_revcolor="#d6b295"
                     /ApEinfo_fwdcolor="#d6b295"
     terminator      complement(1312..1477)
                     /label="ADH1 terminator"
                     /ApEinfo_revcolor="#d6b295"
                     /ApEinfo_fwdcolor="#d6b295"
     terminator      1542..1731
                     /label="CYC1 terminator"
                     /ApEinfo_revcolor="#f58a5e"
                     /ApEinfo_fwdcolor="#f58a5e"
     primer_bind     complement(1749..1769)
                     /label="T7"
                     /ApEinfo_revcolor="#85dae9"
                     /ApEinfo_fwdcolor="#85dae9"
     primer_bind     complement(1778..1795)
                     /label="M13-fwd"
                     /ApEinfo_revcolor="#85dae9"
                     /ApEinfo_fwdcolor="#85dae9"
     misc_recomb     complement(1863..1896)
                     /label="LoxP"
                     /ApEinfo_revcolor="#9eafd2"
                     /ApEinfo_fwdcolor="#9eafd2"
     gene            1907..3335
                     /label="KanMX"
                     /ApEinfo_revcolor="#85dae9"
                     /ApEinfo_fwdcolor="#85dae9"
     misc_recomb     complement(3344..3377)
                     /label="LoxP"
                     /ApEinfo_revcolor="#9eafd2"
                     /ApEinfo_fwdcolor="#9eafd2"
     misc_feature    3378..4053
                     /label="Chr XII site V"
                     /ApEinfo_revcolor="#ff9ccd"
                     /ApEinfo_fwdcolor="#ff9ccd"
     primer_bind     complement(4082..4102)
                     /label="M13-rev"
                     /ApEinfo_revcolor="#85dae9"
                     /ApEinfo_fwdcolor="#85dae9"
     misc_binding    complement(4108..4130)
                     /label="LacO"
                     /ApEinfo_revcolor="#84b0dc"
                     /ApEinfo_fwdcolor="#84b0dc"
     promoter        complement(4134..4164)
                     /label="lac promoter"
                     /ApEinfo_revcolor="#c7b0e3"
                     /ApEinfo_fwdcolor="#c7b0e3"
     rep_origin      complement(4470..5152)
                     /label="ColE1 origin"
                     /ApEinfo_revcolor="#9eafd2"
                     /ApEinfo_fwdcolor="#9eafd2"
     CDS             complement(5250..5909)
                     /label="AmpR"
                     /ApEinfo_revcolor="#ffef86"
                     /ApEinfo_fwdcolor="#ffef86"
ORIGIN
        1 cattggaaaa cgttcttcgg ggcgaaaact ctcaaggatc ttaccgctgt tgagatccag
       61 ttcgatgtaa cccactcgtg cacccaactg atcttcagca tcttttactt tcaccagcgt
      121 ttctgggtga gcaaaaacag gaaggcaaaa tgccgcaaaa aagggaataa gggcgacacg
      181 gaaatgttga atactcatac tcttcctttt tcaatattat tgaagcattt atcagggtta
      241 ttgtctcatg agcggataca tatttgaatg tatttagaaa aataaacaaa taggggttcc
      301 gcgcacattt ccccgaaaag tgccacctga cgtctaagaa accattatta tcatgacatt
      361 aacctataaa aataggcgta tcacgaggcc ctttcgtctc gcgcgtttcg gtgatgacgg
      421 tgaaaacctc tgacacatgc agctcccgga gacggtcaca gcttgtctgt aagcggatgc
      481 cgggagcaga caagcccgtc agggcgcgtc agcgggtgtt ggcgggtgtc ggggctggct
      541 taactatgcg gcatcagagc agattgtact gagagtgcac catatgcggt gtgaaatacc
      601 gcacagatgc gtaaggagaa aataccgcat caggcgccat tcgccattca ggctgcgcaa
      661 ctgttgggaa gggcgatcgg tgcgggcctc ttcgctatta cgccagctgg cgaaaggggg
      721 atgtgctgca aggcgattaa gttgggtaac gccagggttt tcccagtcac gacgttgtaa
      781 aacgacggcc agtgccagcg gccgcgctga gggtttaATC AATCTGGCGG CTTGAGTTCT
      841 CAACATGTTT TATTttttac ttatattgct ggtagggtaa aaaaatataa ctcctaggaa
      901 taggttgtct atatgttttt gtcttgcttc tataattgta acaaacaagg aaagggaaaa
      961 tactgggtgt aaaagccatt gagtcaagtt aggtcatccc ttttatacaa aatttttcaa
     1021 ttttttttcc aagattcttg tacgattaat tatttttttt ttgcgtccta cagcgtgatg
     1081 aaaatttcgc ctgctgcaag atgagcggga acgggcgaaa tgtgcacgcg cacaacttac
     1141 gaaacgcgga tgagtcactg acagccaccg cagaggttct gactcctact gagctctatt
     1201 ggaggtggca gaaccggtac cggaggaggc cgctataacc ggtttgaatt tatTGTCACA
     1261 GTGTCACATC AGCattaagt cctcagcgag ctcgcatgga atgcgtgcga tgagcgacct
     1321 catgctatac ctgagaaagc aacctgacct acaggaaaga gttactcaag aataagaatt
     1381 ttcgttttaa aacctaagag tcactttaaa atttgtatac acttattttt tttataactt
     1441 atttaataat aaaaatcata aatcataaga aattcgctta tttagaagtg tcaacaacgt
     1501 atctaccaac ggaatgcgtg cgatggatcc cgcgtgcatt catccgctct aaccgaaaag
     1561 gaaggagtta gacaacctga agtctaggtc cctatttatt tttttatagt tatgttagta
     1621 ttaagaacgt tatttatatt tcaaattttt cttttttttc tgtacagacg cgtgtacgca
     1681 tgtaacatta tactgaaaac cttgcttgag aaggttttgg gacgctcgaa gatcgcgtac
     1741 ccaattcgcc ctatagtgag tcgtattacg cgcgctcact ggccgtcgtt ttacaacgtc
     1801 gtgactggga aaaccctggc gttacccctg caggactagt gctgaggcat atacgaagtt
     1861 atataacttc gtataatgta tgctatacga agttattagg tctagtagct tgcctcgtcc
     1921 ccgccgggtc acccggccag cgacatggag gcccagaata ccctccttga cagtcttgac
     1981 gtgcgcagct caggggcatg atgtgactgt cgcccgtaca tttagcccat acatccccat
     2041 gtataatcat ttgcatccat acattttgat ggccgcacgg cgcgaagcaa aaattacggc
     2101 tcctcgctgc agacctgcga gcagggaaac gctcccctca cagacgcgtt gaattgtccc
     2161 cacgccgcgc ccctgtagag aaatataaaa ggttaggatt tgccactgag gttcttcttt
     2221 catatacttc cttttaaaat cttgctagga tacagttctc acatcacatc cgaacataaa
     2281 caaccatggg taaggaaaag actcacgttt cgaggccgcg attaaattcc aacatggatg
     2341 ctgatttata tgggtataaa tgggctcgcg ataatgtcgg gcaatcaggt gcgacaatct
     2401 atcgattgta tgggaagccc gatgcgccag agttgtttct gaaacatggc aaaggtagcg
     2461 ttgccaatga tgttacagat gagatggtca gactaaactg gctgacggaa tttatgcctc
     2521 ttccgaccat caagcatttt atccgtactc ctgatgatgc atggttactc accactgcga
     2581 tccccggcaa aacagcattc caggtattag aagaatatcc tgattcaggt gaaaatattg
     2641 ttgatgcgct ggcagtgttc ctgcgccggt tgcattcgat tcctgtttgt aattgtcctt
     2701 ttaacagcga tcgcgtattt cgtctcgctc aggcgcaatc acgaatgaat aacggtttgg
     2761 ttgatgcgag tgattttgat gacgagcgta atggctggcc tgttgaacaa gtctggaaag
     2821 aaatgcataa gcttttgcca ttctcaccgg attcagtcgt cactcatggt gatttctcac
     2881 ttgataacct tatttttgac gaggggaaat taataggttg tattgatgtt ggacgagtcg
     2941 gaatcgcaga ccgataccag gatcttgcca tcctatggaa ctgcctcggt gagttttctc
     3001 cttcattaca gaaacggctt tttcaaaaat atggtattga taatcctgat atgaataaat
     3061 tgcagtttca tttgatgctc gatgagtttt tctaatcagt actgacaata aaaagattct
     3121 tgttttcaag aacttgtcat ttgtatagtt tttttatatt gtagttgttc tattttaatc
     3181 aaatgttagc gtgatttata ttttttttcg cctcgacatc atctgcccag atgcgaagtt
     3241 aagtgcgcag aaagtaatat catgcgtcaa tcgtatgtga atgctggtcg ctatactgct
     3301 gtcgattcga tactaacgcc gccatccagt gtcgaaaacg aacataactt cgtataatgt
     3361 atgctatacg aagttatgca actcagaagt ttgacagcaa gcaagttcat cattcgaact
     3421 agccttattg ttttagttca gtgacagcga actgccgtac tcgatgcttt atttctcacg
     3481 gtagagcgga agaacagata ggggcagcgt gagaagagtt agaaagtaaa tttttatcac
     3541 gtctgaagta ttcttattca taggaaattt tgcaaggttt tttagctcaa taacgggcta
     3601 agttatataa ggtgttcacg cgattttctt gttatgtata cctcttctct gaggaatggt
     3661 actactgtcc tgatgtaggc tccttaaatt ggtgggcaag aataacttat cgatattttg
     3721 tatattggtc ttggagttca ccacgtaatg cctgtttaag accatcagtt aactctagta
     3781 ttatttggtc ttggctactg gccgtttgct attattcaag tcttttgtgc cttcccgtcg
     3841 ggtaagggag ttatttaggg atacagaatc taacgaaaac taaatctcaa tgattaactc
     3901 tatttaatcc ttttttgaaa ggcaaaagag gtcccttgtt cacttacaac gttcttagcc
     3961 aaattcgctt atcacttact acttcacgat atacagaagt aaaaacatat aaaaagatgt
     4021 ctgtttgttt agccatcaca aaaggtatcg cagattaaga cctcagcgcg gccgccgtaa
     4081 tcatggtcat agctgtttcc tgtgtgaaat tgttatccgc tcacaattcc acacaacata
     4141 cgagccggaa gcataaagtg taaagcctgg ggtgcctaat gagtgagcta actcacatta
     4201 attgcgttgc gctcactgcc cgctttccag tcgggaaacc tgtcgtgcca gctgcattaa
     4261 tgaatcggcc aacgcgcggg gagaggcggt ttgcgtattg ggcgctcttc cgcttcctcg
     4321 ctcactgact cgctgcgctc ggtcgttcgg ctgcggcgag cggtatcagc tcactcaaag
     4381 gcggtaatac ggttatccac agaatcaggg gataacgcag gaaagaacat gtgagcaaaa
     4441 ggccagcaaa aggccaggaa ccgtaaaaag gccgcgttgc tggcgttttt ccataggctc
     4501 cgcccccctg acgagcatca caaaaatcga cgctcaagtc agaggtggcg aaacccgaca
     4561 ggactataaa gataccaggc gtttccccct ggaagctccc tcgtgcgctc tcctgttccg
     4621 accctgccgc ttaccggata cctgtccgcc tttctccctt cgggaagcgt ggcgctttct
     4681 caaagctcac gctgtaggta tctcagttcg gtgtaggtcg ttcgctccaa gctgggctgt
     4741 gtgcacgaac cccccgttca gcccgaccgc tgcgccttat ccggtaacta tcgtcttgag
     4801 tccaacccgg taagacacga cttatcgcca ctggcagcag ccactggtaa caggattagc
     4861 agagcgaggt atgtaggcgg tgctacagag ttcttgaagt ggtggcctaa ctacggctac
     4921 actagaagaa cagtatttgg tatctgcgct ctgctgaagc cagttacctt cggaaaaaga
     4981 gttggtagct cttgatccgg caaacaaacc accgctggta gcggtggttt ttttgtttgc
     5041 aagcagcaga ttacgcgcag aaaaaaagga tctcaagaag atcctttgat cttttctacg
     5101 gggtctgacg ctcagtggaa cgaaaactca cgttaaggga ttttggtcat gagattatca
     5161 aaaaggatct tcacctagat ccttttaaat taaaaatgaa gttttaaatc aatctaaagt
     5221 atatatgagt aaacttggtc tgacagttac caatgcttaa tcagtgaggc acctatctca
     5281 gcgatctgtc tatttcgttc atccatagtt gcctgactcc ccgtcgtgta gataactacg
     5341 atacgggagg gcttaccatc tggccccagt gctgcaatga taccgcgaga cccacgctca
     5401 ccggctccag atttatcagc aataaaccag ccagccggaa gggccgagcg cagaagtggt
     5461 cctgcaactt tatccgcctc catccagtct attaattgtt gccgggaagc tagagtaagt
     5521 agttcgccag ttaatagttt gcgcaacgtt gttgccattg ctacaggcat cgtggtgtca
     5581 cgctcgtcgt ttggtatggc ttcattcagc tccggttccc aacgatcaag gcgagttaca
     5641 tgatccccca tgttgtgcaa aaaagcggtt agctccttcg gtcctccgat cgttgtcaga
     5701 agtaagttgg ccgcagtgtt atcactcatg gttatggcag cactgcataa ttctcttact
     5761 gtcatgccat ccgtaagatg cttttctgtg actggtgagt actcaaccaa gtcattctga
     5821 gaatagtgta tgcggcgacc gagttgctct tgcccggcgt caatacggga taataccgcg
     5881 ccacatagca gaactttaaa agtgctcat
//
LOCUS       pENZ045                 8374 bp ds-DNA     circular     15-DEC-2023
DEFINITION  .
FEATURES             Location/Qualifiers
     CDS             complement(637..705)
                     /label="LacZ alpha"
                     /ApEinfo_revcolor="#84b0dc"
                     /ApEinfo_fwdcolor="#84b0dc"
     primer_bind     776..793
                     /label="M13-fwd"
                     /ApEinfo_revcolor="#85dae9"
                     /ApEinfo_fwdcolor="#85dae9"
     misc_feature    819..1394
                     /label="HA Chr XI site III"
                     /ApEinfo_revcolor="#c6c9d1"
                     /ApEinfo_fwdcolor="#c6c9d1"
     terminator      complement(1433..1598)
                     /label="ADH1 terminator"
                     /ApEinfo_revcolor="#d6b295"
                     /ApEinfo_fwdcolor="#d6b295"
     misc_feature    complement(1647..2774)
                     /label="XdCrtE "
                     /ApEinfo_revcolor="#b1ff67"
                     /ApEinfo_fwdcolor="#b1ff67"
     CDS             complement(1647..2774)
                     /ApEinfo_revcolor="#84b0dc"
                     /ApEinfo_fwdcolor="#84b0dc"
                     /translation="DYANILTAIPLEFTPQDDIVLLEPYHYLGKNPGKEIRSQLIEAFNYWLDVKKEDLEVIQNVVGMLHTASLLMDDVEDSSVLRRGSPVAHLIYGIPQTINTANYVYFLAYQEIFKLRPTPIPMPVIPPSSASLQSSVSSASSSSSASSENGGTSTPNSQIPFSKDTYLDKVITDEMLSLHRGQGLELFWRDSLTCPSEEEYVKMVLGKTGGLFRIAVRLMMAKSECDIDFVQLVNLISIYFQIRDDYMNLQSSEYAHNKNFAEDLTEGKFSFPTIHSIHANPSSRLVINTLQKKSTSPEILHHCVNYMRTETHSFEYTQEVLNTLSGALERELGRLQGEFAEANSKIDLGDVESEGRTGKNVKLEAILKKLADIPL*"
     None            complement(2777..3427)
                     /label="TDH3p"
                     /ApEinfo_revcolor="#d59687"
                     /ApEinfo_fwdcolor="#d59687"
     misc_feature    3428..3828
                     /label="TEF1p"
                     /ApEinfo_revcolor="#f58a5e"
                     /ApEinfo_fwdcolor="#f58a5e"
     terminator      3847..4036
                     /label="CYC1 terminator"
                     /ApEinfo_revcolor="#f58a5e"
                     /ApEinfo_fwdcolor="#f58a5e"
     primer_bind     complement(4053..4073)
                     /label="T7"
                     /ApEinfo_revcolor="#85dae9"
                     /ApEinfo_fwdcolor="#85dae9"
     primer_bind     complement(4082..4099)
                     /label="M13-fwd"
                     /ApEinfo_revcolor="#85dae9"
                     /ApEinfo_fwdcolor="#85dae9"
     None            4154..5985
                     /label="Hygromycin resistance gene"
                     /ApEinfo_revcolor="#f58a5e"
                     /ApEinfo_fwdcolor="#f58a5e"
     misc_recomb     complement(4194..4227)
                     /label="LoxP"
                     /ApEinfo_revcolor="#9eafd2"
                     /ApEinfo_fwdcolor="#9eafd2"
     misc_recomb     complement(5920..5953)
                     /label="LoxP"
                     /ApEinfo_revcolor="#9eafd2"
                     /ApEinfo_fwdcolor="#9eafd2"
     misc_feature    5986..6518
                     /label="HA Chr XI site III"
                     /ApEinfo_revcolor="#b7e6d7"
                     /ApEinfo_fwdcolor="#b7e6d7"
     primer_bind     complement(6547..6567)
                     /label="M13-rev"
                     /ApEinfo_revcolor="#85dae9"
                     /ApEinfo_fwdcolor="#85dae9"
     misc_binding    complement(6573..6595)
                     /label="LacO"
                     /ApEinfo_revcolor="#84b0dc"
                     /ApEinfo_fwdcolor="#84b0dc"
     promoter        complement(6599..6629)
                     /label="lac promoter"
                     /ApEinfo_revcolor="#c7b0e3"
                     /ApEinfo_fwdcolor="#c7b0e3"
     rep_origin      complement(6935..7617)
                     /label="ColE1 origin"
                     /ApEinfo_revcolor="#9eafd2"
                     /ApEinfo_fwdcolor="#9eafd2"
     CDS             complement(7715..8374)
                     /label="AmpR"
                     /ApEinfo_revcolor="#ffef86"
                     /ApEinfo_fwdcolor="#ffef86"
ORIGIN
        1 cattggaaaa cgttcttcgg ggcgaaaact ctcaaggatc ttaccgctgt tgagatccag
       61 ttcgatgtaa cccactcgtg cacccaactg atcttcagca tcttttactt tcaccagcgt
      121 ttctgggtga gcaaaaacag gaaggcaaaa tgccgcaaaa aagggaataa gggcgacacg
      181 gaaatgttga atactcatac tcttcctttt tcaatattat tgaagcattt atcagggtta
      241 ttgtctcatg agcggataca tatttgaatg tatttagaaa aataaacaaa taggggttcc
      301 gcgcacattt ccccgaaaag tgccacctga cgtctaagaa accattatta tcatgacatt
      361 aacctataaa aataggcgta tcacgaggcc ctttcgtctc gcgcgtttcg gtgatgacgg
      421 tgaaaacctc tgacacatgc agctcccgga gacggtcaca gcttgtctgt aagcggatgc
      481 cgggagcaga caagcccgtc agggcgcgtc agcgggtgtt ggcgggtgtc ggggctggct
      541 taactatgcg gcatcagagc agattgtact gagagtgcac catatgcggt gtgaaatacc
      601 gcacagatgc gtaaggagaa aataccgcat caggcgccat tcgccattca ggctgcgcaa
      661 ctgttgggaa gggcgatcgg tgcgggcctc ttcgctatta cgccagctgg cgaaaggggg
      721 atgtgctgca aggcgattaa gttgggtaac gccagggttt tcccagtcac gacgttgtaa
      781 aacgacggcc agtgccagcg gccgcgctga gggtttaata gttacttgct ctatgcgttt
      841 gcgcatcctc tttttacttt ttttttttca gtaaagccta agcataaatc gttttatacg
      901 tacgacacgt tcaacttttc ttggttagta gtggcaatct ctgcaataca tacagggagt
      961 catggtctat catcttgtcc aatcaaagaa gcatcggttc agatcgagca aactgtaggg
     1021 agaaaggaaa gtagaaatgc agagtgtgct atatgtccaa tctcggtttt gtagtttgga
     1081 tgtcattaga gatctaccac ccaaccggct gctttcatgt ggaacagaaa agaaatcggg
     1141 gcgcttcctc ttctgtattc ctttagttaa cgtttttatt cagccatcta accatcatac
     1201 ccccatacgg taacaaaacc tcttctaaga aaagaagtct ctgctcctcc gccatcttat
     1261 ttttattcgc tgcgcgcgtt tattgtcgca tcgctggcca gcaaaaaatt ggttgccttt
     1321 ttttacctaa aaaagacaca tctaactgat tagttttccg ttttaggata ttgacgccaa
     1381 gcgtgcgtct gattattaag tcctcagcga gctcgcatgg aatgcgtgcg atgagcgacc
     1441 tcatgctata cctgagaaag caacctgacc tacaggaaag agttactcaa gaataagaat
     1501 tttcgtttta aaacctaaga gtcactttaa aatttgtata cacttatttt ttttataact
     1561 tatttaataa taaaaatcat aaatcataag aaattcgctt atttagaagt gtcaacaacg
     1621 tatctaccaa cggaatgcgt gcgatgttac agagggatat cggctagctt tttcaggatc
     1681 gcttccaatt tgacgttctt ccccgttctt ccttccgact ctacgtctcc aagatcaatc
     1741 tttgagttag cttctgcgaa ctctccttga agccttccta gttctctctc gagtgcacct
     1801 gacaaggtgt tgaggacttc ctgagtatat tcgaatgagt gggtttctgt gcgcatgtag
     1861 tttacacagt ggtgaaggat ctcaggagag gtcgatttct tctgcaacgt attgatgacg
     1921 agtctcgatg aggggttggc atgaatcgag tggatagtgg gaaaactgaa ttttccttct
     1981 gtgaggtcct ctgcaaaatt cttattatgg gcatactcag aagactgaag gttcatatag
     2041 tcatccctga tctggaagta tattgagatc aagttgacaa gctggacaaa gtctatgtca
     2101 cattctgact ttgccatcat caatctgacc gctatacgga acaaacctcc cgtctttcca
     2161 agaaccattt tcacatattc ctcttcgcta ggacacgtca gactatctct ccagaatagc
     2221 tccaggcctt gccctctatg gagggaaagc atctcgtctg tgatcacttt atcaagatac
     2281 gtatctttcg agaacggaat ctgcgaatta ggagttgacg tgcccccgtt ttcagacgag
     2341 gccgaggagg aggaggatgc agaggagacg gatgattgaa gcgaagcaga tgaaggagga
     2401 attacaggca tgggtatcgg tgttgggcga agcttgaaga tctcttgata agccagaaag
     2461 tagacgtagt ttgcagtgtt tattgtctgc ggaatcccgt aaattagatg ggccacaggc
     2521 gacccacgcc tgaggaccga tgaatcctcc acatcgtcca ttaataagct agcggtatgt
     2581 agcatgccaa caacgttctg gatgacctcg agatcctcct tcttgacatc caaccaatag
     2641 ttgaaagcct cgatgagttg tgatcgaatt tcttttccag ggttctttcc taggtagtga
     2701 tacggttcaa ggagcacgat atcatcctga ggagtaaact cgagtggaat tgctgtgagg
     2761 atgttcgcgt aatccatcga aactaagttc ttggtgtttt aaaactaaaa aaaagactaa
     2821 ctataaaagt agaatttaag aagtttaaga aatagattta cagaattaca atcaatacct
     2881 accgtcttta tatacttatt agtcaagtag gggaataatt tcagggaact ggtttcaacc
     2941 ttttttttca gctttttcca aatcagagag agcagaaggt aatagaaggt gtaagaaaat
     3001 gagatagata catgcgtggg tcaattgcct tgtgtcatca tttactccag gcaggttgca
     3061 tcactccatt gaggttgtgc ccgttttttg cctgtttgtg cccctgttct ctgtagttgc
     3121 gctaagagaa tggacctatg aactgatggt tggtgaagaa aacaatattt tggtgctggg
     3181 attctttttt tttctggatg ccagcttaaa aagcgggctc cattatattt agtggatgcc
     3241 aggaataaac tgttcaccca gacacctacg atgttatata ttctgtgtaa cccgccccct
     3301 attttgggca tgtacgggtt acagcagaat taaaaggcta attttttgac taaataaagt
     3361 taggaaaatc actactatta attatttacg tattctttga aatggcagta ttgataatga
     3421 taaactcata gcttcaaaat gtttctactc cttttttact cttccagatt ttctcggact
     3481 ccgcgcatcg ccgtaccact tcaaaacacc caagcacagc atactaaatt tcccctcttt
     3541 cttcctctag ggtgtcgtta attacccgta ctaaaggttt ggaaaagaaa aaagagaccg
     3601 cctcgtttct ttttcttcgt cgaaaaaggc aataaaaatt tttatcacgt ttctttttct
     3661 tgaaaatttt ttttttgatt tttttctctt tcgatgacct cccattgata tttaagttaa
     3721 taaacggtct tcaatttctc aagtttcagt ttcatttttc ttgttctatt acaacttttt
     3781 ttacttcttg ctcattagaa agaaagcata gcaatctaat ctaagtttgg atccccgcgt
     3841 gcattcatcc gctctaaccg aaaaggaagg agttagacaa cctgaagtct aggtccctat
     3901 ttattttttt atagttatgt tagtattaag aacgttattt atatttcaaa tttttctttt
     3961 ttttctgtac agacgcgtgt acgcatgtaa cattatactg aaaaccttgc ttgagaaggt
     4021 tttgggacgc tcgaagatcg cgtcccaatt cgccctatag tgagtcgtat tacgcgcgct
     4081 cactggccgt cgttttacaa cgtcgtgact gggaaaaccc tggcgttacc cctgcaggac
     4141 tagtgctgag gcacagctga agcttcgtac gctgcaggtc gacaaccctt aatataactt
     4201 cgtataatgt atgctatacg aagttattag gtctagagat ctgtttagct tgcctcgtcc
     4261 ccgccgggtc acccggccag cgacatggag gcccagaata ccctccttga cagtcttgac
     4321 gtgcgcagct caggggcatg atgtgactgt cgcccgtaca tttagcccat acatccccat
     4381 gtataatcat ttgcatccat acattttgat ggccgcacgg cgcgaagcaa aaattacggc
     4441 tcctcgctgc agacctgcga gcagggaaac gctcccctca cagacgcgtt gaattgtccc
     4501 cacgccgcgc ccctgtagag aaatataaaa ggttaggatt tgccactgag gttcttcttt
     4561 catatacttc cttttaaaat cttgctagga tacagttctc acatcacatc cgaacataaa
     4621 caaccatggg taaaaagcct gaactcaccg cgacgtctgt cgagaagttt ctgatcgaaa
     4681 agttcgacag cgtctccgac ctgatgcagc tctcggaggg cgaagaatct cgtgctttca
     4741 gcttcgatgt aggagggcgt ggatatgtcc tgcgggtaaa tagctgcgcc gatggtttct
     4801 acaaagatcg ttatgtttat cggcactttg catcggccgc gctcccgatt ccggaagtgc
     4861 ttgacattgg ggaattcagc gagagcctga cctattgcat ctcccgccgt gcacagggtg
     4921 tcacgttgca agacctgcct gaaaccgaac tgcccgctgt tctgcagccg gtcgcggagg
     4981 caatggatgc gatcgctgcg gccgatctta gccagacgag cgggttcggc ccattcggac
     5041 cgcaaggaat cggtcaatac actacatggc gtgatttcat atgcgcgatt gctgatcccc
     5101 atgtgtatca ctggcaaact gtgatggacg acaccgtcag tgcgtccgtc gcgcaggctc
     5161 tcgatgagct gatgctttgg gccgaggact gccccgaagt ccggcacctc gtgcacgcgg
     5221 atttcggctc caacaatgtc ctgacggaca atggccgcat aacagcggtc attgactgga
     5281 gcgaggcgat gttcggggat tcccaatacg aggtcgccaa catcttcttc tggaggccgt
     5341 ggttggcttg tatggagcag cagacgcgct acttcgagcg gaggcatccg gagcttgcag
     5401 gatcgccgcg gctccgggcg tatatgctcc gcattggtct tgaccaactc tatcagagct
     5461 tggttgacgg caatttcgat gatgcagctt gggcgcaggg tcgatgcgac gcaatcgtcc
     5521 gatccggagc cgggactgtc gggcgtacac aaatcgcccg cagaagcgcg gccgtctgga
     5581 ccgatggctg tgtagaagta ctcgccgata gtggaaaccg acgccccagc actcgtccga
     5641 gggcaaagga ataatcagta ctgacaataa aaagattctt gttttcaaga acttgtcatt
     5701 tgtatagttt ttttatattg tagttgttct attttaatca aatgttagcg tgatttatat
     5761 tttttttcgc ctcgacatca tctgcccaga tgcgaagtta agtgcgcaga aagtaatatc
     5821 atgcgtcaat cgtatgtgaa tgctggtcgc tatactgctg tcgattcgat actaacgccg
     5881 ccatccagtg tcgaaaacga gctctcgaga acccttaata taacttcgta taatgtatgc
     5941 tatacgaagt tattaggtga tatcagatcc actagtggcc tatgccgtgg attgagccag
     6001 caatacagat cattattaaa ttgttttgta catgatgtta gtatataatc gtaaagcttt
     6061 tctaatatgt ataccttata catggaactc cacagaactt gcaaacatac caaaaatccc
     6121 ttattcttgt tcactcattt tacatcaaaa aataatattt cagttattaa ggaaaataaa
     6181 aaaatagatt agagaagcat tttgaagaaa tagtatattc ttttattgaa cctaagagcg
     6241 tgatattttt actcgaaata aaatacgaaa aatctatgca ctcatctttc cgactactat
     6301 tggctcctgc tcaaaaaaag agggaaaaaa agctccaaaa ttctatcttt tcctatcgct
     6361 cctgtcctat ccttattacg ttcattacta ttttaatact atccattctt ttattttcag
     6421 tctaaaaaaa acatttctca taacgggaaa agcaaaaaaa tgtcaagctt atacatcaaa
     6481 acaccactgc atgcattatc tgctggtccg gattctcaat taagacctca gcgcggccgc
     6541 cgtaatcatg gtcatagctg tttcctgtgt gaaattgtta tccgctcaca attccacaca
     6601 acatacgagc cggaagcata aagtgtaaag cctggggtgc ctaatgagtg agctaactca
     6661 cattaattgc gttgcgctca ctgcccgctt tccagtcggg aaacctgtcg tgccagctgc
     6721 attaatgaat cggccaacgc gcggggagag gcggtttgcg tattgggcgc tcttccgctt
     6781 cctcgctcac tgactcgctg cgctcggtcg ttcggctgcg gcgagcggta tcagctcact
     6841 caaaggcggt aatacggtta tccacagaat caggggataa cgcaggaaag aacatgtgag
     6901 caaaaggcca gcaaaaggcc aggaaccgta aaaaggccgc gttgctggcg tttttccata
     6961 ggctccgccc ccctgacgag catcacaaaa atcgacgctc aagtcagagg tggcgaaacc
     7021 cgacaggact ataaagatac caggcgtttc cccctggaag ctccctcgtg cgctctcctg
     7081 ttccgaccct gccgcttacc ggatacctgt ccgcctttct cccttcggga agcgtggcgc
     7141 tttctcaaag ctcacgctgt aggtatctca gttcggtgta ggtcgttcgc tccaagctgg
     7201 gctgtgtgca cgaacccccc gttcagcccg accgctgcgc cttatccggt aactatcgtc
     7261 ttgagtccaa cccggtaaga cacgacttat cgccactggc agcagccact ggtaacagga
     7321 ttagcagagc gaggtatgta ggcggtgcta cagagttctt gaagtggtgg cctaactacg
     7381 gctacactag aagaacagta tttggtatct gcgctctgct gaagccagtt accttcggaa
     7441 aaagagttgg tagctcttga tccggcaaac aaaccaccgc tggtagcggt ggtttttttg
     7501 tttgcaagca gcagattacg cgcagaaaaa aaggatctca agaagatcct ttgatctttt
     7561 ctacggggtc tgacgctcag tggaacgaaa actcacgtta agggattttg gtcatgagat
     7621 tatcaaaaag gatcttcacc tagatccttt taaattaaaa atgaagtttt aaatcaatct
     7681 aaagtatata tgagtaaact tggtctgaca gttaccaatg cttaatcagt gaggcaccta
     7741 tctcagcgat ctgtctattt cgttcatcca tagttgcctg actccccgtc gtgtagataa
     7801 ctacgatacg ggagggctta ccatctggcc ccagtgctgc aatgataccg cgagacccac
     7861 gctcaccggc tccagattta tcagcaataa accagccagc cggaagggcc gagcgcagaa
     7921 gtggtcctgc aactttatcc gcctccatcc agtctattaa ttgttgccgg gaagctagag
     7981 taagtagttc gccagttaat agtttgcgca acgttgttgc cattgctaca ggcatcgtgg
     8041 tgtcacgctc gtcgtttggt atggcttcat tcagctccgg ttcccaacga tcaaggcgag
     8101 ttacatgatc ccccatgttg tgcaaaaaag cggttagctc cttcggtcct ccgatcgttg
     8161 tcagaagtaa gttggccgca gtgttatcac tcatggttat ggcagcactg cataattctc
     8221 ttactgtcat gccatccgta agatgctttt ctgtgactgg tgagtactca accaagtcat
     8281 tctgagaata gtgtatgcgg cgaccgagtt gctcttgccc ggcgtcaata cgggataata
     8341 ccgcgccaca tagcagaact ttaaaagtgc tcat
//
LOCUS       pMont001                7387 bp ds-DNA     circular     15-DEC-2023
DEFINITION  .
FEATURES             Location/Qualifiers
     CDS              complement(637..705)
                      /label="LacZ alpha"
                      /ApEinfo_revcolor="#84b0dc"
                      /ApEinfo_fwdcolor="#84b0dc"
     misc_feature     723..1151
                      /label="HO Homologous Arm down"
                      /ApEinfo_revcolor="#ffef86"
                      /ApEinfo_fwdcolor="#ffef86"
     primer_bind      784..801
                      /label="M13-fwd"
                      /ApEinfo_revcolor="#85dae9"
                      /ApEinfo_fwdcolor="#85dae9"
     misc_feature     1152..1552
                      /label="TEF1pwt"
                      /ApEinfo_revcolor="#ff9ccd"
                      /ApEinfo_fwdcolor="#ff9ccd"
     misc_feature     1567..2691
                      /label="XdCrtE "
                      /ApEinfo_revcolor="#b1ff67"
                      /ApEinfo_fwdcolor="#b1ff67"
     CDS              1567..2694
                      /label="Translation 1567-2694"
                      /translation="DYANILTAIPLEFTPQDDIVLLEPYHYLGKNPGKEIRSQLIEAFNYWLDVKKEDLEVIQNVVGMLHTASLLMDDVEDSSVLRRGSPVAHLIYGIPQTINTANYVYFLAYQEIFKLRPTPIPMPVIPPSSASLQSSVSSASSSSSASSENGGTSTPNSQIPFSKDTYLDKVITDEMLSLHRGQGLELFWRDSLTCPSEEEYVKMVLGKTGGLFRIAVRLMMAKSECDIDFVQLVNLISIYFQIRDDYMNLQSSEYAHNKNFAEDLTEGKFSFPTIHSIHANPSSRLVINTLQKKSTSPEILHHCVNYMRTETHSFEYTQEVLNTLSGALERELGRLQGEFAEANSKIDLGDVESEGRTGKNVKLEAILKKLADIPL*"
     yeast terminator 2720..3021
                      /label="ADHt"
                      /ApEinfo_revcolor="#c7b0e3"
                      /ApEinfo_fwdcolor="#c7b0e3"
     primer_bind      complement(3047..3067)
                      /label="M13-rev"
                      /ApEinfo_revcolor="#85dae9"
                      /ApEinfo_fwdcolor="#85dae9"
     misc_binding     complement(3073..3095)
                      /label="LacO"
                      /ApEinfo_revcolor="#84b0dc"
                      /ApEinfo_fwdcolor="#84b0dc"
     promoter         complement(3099..3129)
                      /label="lac promoter"
                      /ApEinfo_revcolor="#c7b0e3"
                      /ApEinfo_fwdcolor="#c7b0e3"
     gene             complement(3808..5214)
                      /label="LEU2"
                      /ApEinfo_revcolor="#85dae9"
                      /ApEinfo_fwdcolor="#85dae9"
     misc_feature     5224..5540
                      /label="HO homologous arm up"
                      /ApEinfo_revcolor="#84b0dc"
                      /ApEinfo_fwdcolor="#84b0dc"
     primer_bind      complement(5560..5580)
                      /label="M13-rev"
                      /ApEinfo_revcolor="#85dae9"
                      /ApEinfo_fwdcolor="#85dae9"
     misc_binding     complement(5586..5608)
                      /label="LacO"
                      /ApEinfo_revcolor="#84b0dc"
                      /ApEinfo_fwdcolor="#84b0dc"
     promoter         complement(5612..5642)
                      /label="lac promoter"
                      /ApEinfo_revcolor="#c7b0e3"
                      /ApEinfo_fwdcolor="#c7b0e3"
     rep_origin       complement(5948..6630)
                      /label="ColE1 origin"
                      /ApEinfo_revcolor="#9eafd2"
                      /ApEinfo_fwdcolor="#9eafd2"
     CDS              complement(6728..7387)
                      /label="AmpR"
                      /ApEinfo_revcolor="#ffef86"
                      /ApEinfo_fwdcolor="#ffef86"
ORIGIN
        1 cattggaaaa cgttcttcgg ggcgaaaact ctcaaggatc ttaccgctgt tgagatccag
       61 ttcgatgtaa cccactcgtg cacccaactg atcttcagca tcttttactt tcaccagcgt
      121 ttctgggtga gcaaaaacag gaaggcaaaa tgccgcaaaa aagggaataa gggcgacacg
      181 gaaatgttga atactcatac tcttcctttt tcaatattat tgaagcattt atcagggtta
      241 ttgtctcatg agcggataca tatttgaatg tatttagaaa aataaacaaa taggggttcc
      301 gcgcacattt ccccgaaaag tgccacctga cgtctaagaa accattatta tcatgacatt
      361 aacctataaa aataggcgta tcacgaggcc ctttcgtctc gcgcgtttcg gtgatgacgg
      421 tgaaaacctc tgacacatgc agctcccgga gacggtcaca gcttgtctgt aagcggatgc
      481 cgggagcaga caagcccgtc agggcgcgtc agcgggtgtt ggcgggtgtc ggggctggct
      541 taactatgcg gcatcagagc agattgtact gagagtgcac catatgcggt gtgaaatacc
      601 gcacagatgc gtaaggagaa aataccgcat caggcgccat tcgccattca ggctgcgcaa
      661 ctgttgggaa gggcgatcgg tgcgggcctc ttcgctatta cgccagctgg cgaaGCGGCC
      721 GCagggggat gtgctgcaag gcgattaagt tgggtaacgc cagggttttc ccagtcacga
      781 cgttgtaaaa cgacggccag tgccaagctt gcatgcctgc aggtcgactc tagaTGACAG
      841 TACAACAAAA GAGCCAGAAA TCTCAGTAGA TAGCTTGGAT CCTAAGCTAA TGGAGAGTTT
      901 AAGAGAAAAT GCGAAAATCT GGGGTCTCTA CCTTACGGTT TGTGACGATC ACGTTCCGCT
      961 ACGTGCCAAA CATGTAAGGC TTCATTATGG AGATGGTCCA GATGAAAACA GGAAGACAAG
     1021 GAATTTGAGG AAAAATAATC CATTCTGGAA AGCTGTCACA ATTTTAAAGT TTAAAAGGGA
     1081 TCTTGATGGA GAGAAGCAAA TCCCTGAATT TATGTACGGC GAGCATATAG AAGTTCGTGA
     1141 AGCATTCTTA Gatagcttca aaatgtttct actccttttt tactcttcca gattttctcg
     1201 gactccgcgc atcgccgtac cacttcaaaa cacccaagca cagcatacta aatttcccct
     1261 ctttcttcct ctagggtgtc gttaattacc cgtactaaag gtttggaaaa gaaaaaagag
     1321 accgcctcgt ttctttttct tcgtcgaaaa aggcaataaa aatttttatc acgtttcttt
     1381 ttcttgaaaa tttttttttt gatttttttc tctttcgatg acctcccatt gatatttaag
     1441 ttaataaacg gtcttcaatt tctcaagttt cagtttcatt tttcttgttc tattacaact
     1501 ttttttactt cttgctcatt agaaagaaag catagcaatc taatctaagt ttTCTAGAAA
     1561 AATATGgatt acgcgaacat cctcacagca attccactcg agtttactcc tcaggatgat
     1621 atcgtgctcc ttgaaccgta tcactaccta ggaaagaacc ctggaaaaga aattcgatca
     1681 caactcatcg aggctttcaa ctattggttg gatgtcaaga aggaggatct cgaggtcatc
     1741 cagaacgttg ttggcatgct acataccgct agcttattaa tggacgatgt ggaggattca
     1801 tcggtcctca ggcgtgggtc gcctgtggcc catctaattt acgggattcc gcagacaata
     1861 aacactgcaa actacgtcta ctttctggct tatcaagaga tcttcaagct tcgcccaaca
     1921 ccgataccca tgcctgtaat tcctccttca tctgcttcgc ttcaatcatc cgtctcctct
     1981 gcatcctcct cctcctcggc ctcgtctgaa aacgggggca cgtcaactcc taattcgcag
     2041 attccgttct cgaaagatac gtatcttgat aaagtgatca cagacgagat gctttccctc
     2101 catagagggc aaggcctgga gctattctgg agagatagtc tgacgtgtcc tagcgaagag
     2161 gaatatgtga aaatggttct tggaaagacg ggaggtttgt tccgtatagc ggtcagattg
     2221 atgatggcaa agtcagaatg tgacatagac tttgtccagc ttgtcaactt gatctcaata
     2281 tacttccaga tcagggatga ctatatgaac cttcagtctt ctgagtatgc ccataataag
     2341 aattttgcag aggacctcac agaaggaaaa ttcagttttc ccactatcca ctcgattcat
     2401 gccaacccct catcgagact cgtcatcaat acgttgcaga agaaatcgac ctctcctgag
     2461 atccttcacc actgtgtaaa ctacatgcgc acagaaaccc actcattcga atatactcag
     2521 gaagtcctca acaccttgtc aggtgcactc gagagagaac taggaaggct tcaaggagag
     2581 ttcgcagaag ctaactcaaa gattgatctt ggagacgtag agtcggaagg aagaacgggg
     2641 aagaacgtca aattggaagc gatcctgaaa aagctagccg atatccctct gtaaatatcg
     2701 ataccgtcga ccaattaaca attcttcgcc agaggtttgg tcaagtctcc aatcaaggtt
     2761 gtcggcttgt ctaccttgcc agaaatttac gaaaagatgg aaaagggtca aatcgttggt
     2821 agatacgttg ttgacacttc taaataagcg aatttcttat gatttatgat ttttattatt
     2881 aaataagtta taaaaaaaat aagtgtatac aaattttaaa gtgactctta ggttttaaaa
     2941 cgaaaattct tattcttgag taactctttc ctgtaggtca ggttgctttc tcaggtatag
     3001 catgaggtcg ctccaattca gtgcaggcat gcaagcttgg cgtaatcatg gtcatagctg
     3061 tttcctgtgt gaaattgtta tccgctcaca attccacaca acatacgagc cggaagcata
     3121 aagtgtaaag cctggggtgc ctaatgagtg agctaactca cattaattgc gttgcgctca
     3181 ctgcccgctt tccagtcggg aaacctgtcg tgccagcaga tctattacat tatgggtggt
     3241 atgttggaat aaaaatcaac tatcatctac taactagtat ttacgttact agtatattat
     3301 catatacggt gttagaagat gacgcaaatg atgagaaata gtcatctaaa ttagtggaag
     3361 ctgaaacgca aggattgata atgtaatagg atcaatgaat attaacatat aaaatgatga
     3421 taataatatt tatagaattg tgtagaattg cagattccct tttatggatt cctaaatcct
     3481 cgaggagaac ttctagtata tctacatacc taatattatt gccttattaa aaatggaatc
     3541 ccaacaatta catcaaaatc cacattctct tcaaaatcaa ttgtcctgta cttccttgtt
     3601 catgtgtgtt caaaaacgtt atatttatag gataattata ctctatttct caacaagtaa
     3661 ttggttgttt ggccgagcgg tctaaggcgc ctgattcaag aaatatcttg accgcagtta
     3721 actgtgggaa tactcaggta tcgtaagatg caagagttcg aatctcttag caaccattat
     3781 ttttttcctc aacataacga gaacacacag gggcgctatc gcacagaatc aaattcgatg
     3841 actggaaatt ttttgttaat ttcagaggtc gcctgacgca tatacctttt tcaactgaaa
     3901 aattgggaga aaaaggaaag gtgagagccg cggaaccggc ttttcatata gaatagagaa
     3961 gcgttcatga ctaaatgctt gcatcacaat acttgaagtt gacaatatta tttaaggacc
     4021 tattgttttt tccaataggt ggttagcaat cgtcttactt tctaactttt cttacctttt
     4081 acatttcagc aatatatata tatatatttc aaggatatac cattctaatg tctgccccta
     4141 agaagatcgt cgttttgcca ggtgaccacg ttggtcaaga aatcacagcc gaagccatta
     4201 aggttcttaa agctatttct gatgttcgtt ccaatgtcaa gttcgatttc gaaaatcatt
     4261 taattggtgg tgctgctatc gatgctacag gtgtcccact tccagatgag gcgctggaag
     4321 cctccaagaa ggttgatgcc gttttgttag gtgctgtggg tggtcctaaa tggggtaccg
     4381 gtagtgttag acctgaacaa ggtttactaa aaatccgtaa agaacttcaa ttgtacgcca
     4441 acttaagacc atgtaacttt gcatccgact ctcttttaga cttatctcca atcaagccac
     4501 aatttgctaa aggtactgac ttcgttgttg tcagagaatt agtgggaggt atttactttg
     4561 gtaagagaaa ggaagacgat ggtgatggtg tcgcttggga tagtgaacaa tacaccgttc
     4621 cagaagtgca aagaatcaca agaatggccg ctttcatggc cctacaacat gagccaccat
     4681 tgcctatttg gtccttggat aaagctaatg ttttggcctc ttcaagatta tggagaaaaa
     4741 ctgtggagga aaccatcaag aacgaattcc ctacattgaa ggttcaacat caattgattg
     4801 attctgccgc catgatccta gttaagaacc caacccacct aaatggtatt ataatcacca
     4861 gcaacatgtt tggtgatatc atctccgatg aagcctccgt tatcccaggt tccttgggtt
     4921 tgttgccatc tgcgtccttg gcctctttgc cagacaagaa caccgcattt ggtttgtacg
     4981 aaccatgcca cggttctgct ccagatttgc caaagaataa ggtcaaccct atcgccacta
     5041 tcttgtctgc tgcaatgatg ttgaaattgt cattgaactt gcctgaagaa ggtaaggcca
     5101 ttgaagatgc agttaaaaag gttttggatg caggtatcag aactggtgat ttaggtggtt
     5161 ccaacagtac cacggaagtc ggtgatgctg tcgccgaaga agttaagaaa atccttgctt
     5221 aagGTACGTT GTGAAAAAGG GCGAAGGCCC TGAATCTTAT AAAATAGCAA TTCAAACTGT
     5281 TTATTCATCC ATTATGGACG GAATTGTCCA TATTTCAAGA TCTCTTGGTA TGTCAGCTAC
     5341 TGTGACGACC AGGTCAGCTA GGGAGGAAAT CATTGAAGGA AGAAAAGTCC AATGTCAATT
     5401 TACATACGAC TGTAATGTTG CTGGGGGAAC AACTTCACAG AATGTTTTGT CATATTGTCG
     5461 AAGTGGTCAC AAAACAAGAG AAGTTCCGCC AATTATAAAA AGGGAACCCG TATATTTCAG
     5521 CTTCACGGAT GATTTCCAGG GCGGCCGCga attcgtaatc atggtcatag ctgtttcctg
     5581 tgtgaaattg ttatccgctc acaattccac acaacatacg agccggaagc ataaagtgta
     5641 aagcctgggg tgcctaatga gtgagctaac tcacattaat tgcgttgcgc tcactgcccg
     5701 ctttccagtc gggaaacctg tcgtgccagc tgcattaatg aatcggccaa cgcgcgggga
     5761 gaggcggttt gcgtattggg cgctcttccg cttcctcgct cactgactcg ctgcgctcgg
     5821 tcgttcggct gcggcgagcg gtatcagctc actcaaaggc ggtaatacgg ttatccacag
     5881 aatcagggga taacgcagga aagaacatgt gagcaaaagg ccagcaaaag gccaggaacc
     5941 gtaaaaaggc cgcgttgctg gcgtttttcc ataggctccg cccccctgac gagcatcaca
     6001 aaaatcgacg ctcaagtcag aggtggcgaa acccgacagg actataaaga taccaggcgt
     6061 ttccccctgg aagctccctc gtgcgctctc ctgttccgac cctgccgctt accggatacc
     6121 tgtccgcctt tctcccttcg ggaagcgtgg cgctttctca aagctcacgc tgtaggtatc
     6181 tcagttcggt gtaggtcgtt cgctccaagc tgggctgtgt gcacgaaccc cccgttcagc
     6241 ccgaccgctg cgccttatcc ggtaactatc gtcttgagtc caacccggta agacacgact
     6301 tatcgccact ggcagcagcc actggtaaca ggattagcag agcgaggtat gtaggcggtg
     6361 ctacagagtt cttgaagtgg tggcctaact acggctacac tagaagaaca gtatttggta
     6421 tctgcgctct gctgaagcca gttaccttcg gaaaaagagt tggtagctct tgatccggca
     6481 aacaaaccac cgctggtagc ggtggttttt ttgtttgcaa gcagcagatt acgcgcagaa
     6541 aaaaaggatc tcaagaagat cctttgatct tttctacggg gtctgacgct cagtggaacg
     6601 aaaactcacg ttaagggatt ttggtcatga gattatcaaa aaggatcttc acctagatcc
     6661 ttttaaatta aaaatgaagt tttaaatcaa tctaaagtat atatgagtaa acttggtctg
     6721 acagttacca atgcttaatc agtgaggcac ctatctcagc gatctgtcta tttcgttcat
     6781 ccatagttgc ctgactcccc gtcgtgtaga taactacgat acgggagggc ttaccatctg
     6841 gccccagtgc tgcaatgata ccgcgagacc cacgctcacc ggctccagat ttatcagcaa
     6901 taaaccagcc agccggaagg gccgagcgca gaagtggtcc tgcaacttta tccgcctcca
     6961 tccagtctat taattgttgc cgggaagcta gagtaagtag ttcgccagtt aatagtttgc
     7021 gcaacgttgt tgccattgct acaggcatcg tggtgtcacg ctcgtcgttt ggtatggctt
     7081 cattcagctc cggttcccaa cgatcaaggc gagttacatg atcccccatg ttgtgcaaaa
     7141 aagcggttag ctccttcggt cctccgatcg ttgtcagaag taagttggcc gcagtgttat
     7201 cactcatggt tatggcagca ctgcataatt ctcttactgt catgccatcc gtaagatgct
     7261 tttctgtgac tggtgagtac tcaaccaagt cattctgaga atagtgtatg cggcgaccga
     7321 gttgctcttg cccggcgtca atacgggata ataccgcgcc acatagcaga actttaaaag
     7381 tgctcat
//
LOCUS       pENZ089                 9291 bp ds-DNA     circular     15-DEC-2023
DEFINITION  .
KEYWORDS    "accession:addgene_73275_165988"
SOURCE      synthetic DNA construct
  ORGANISM  synthetic DNA construct
COMMENT     GENERAL Depositing Lab: Irina Borodina Publication: Jessop-Fabre et
            al Biotechnol J. 2016 Aug;11(8):1110-7. doi:
            10.1002/biot.201600147. Epub 2016 Jun 23. Purpose: (Empty Backbone)
            EasyClone-MarkerFree backbone vector for the addition of 1 or 2
            genes and promoters for integration into site XI-2 (Chr XI:
            91575..92913) BACKBONE Backbone manufacturer: DTU Backbone size
            (bp): 4569 Modifications to backbone: The pCfB2903 vector was
            created by amplifying the p0384 (pXI-2-URA3-DR) with primers that
            were designed to attach to either side of the selection markers,
            creating a fragment that no longer contained the marker. These
            fragments were then ligated to form the marker-less vectors. The
            PAM sites in the integration regions were removed by site-directed
            mutagenesis. Vector backbone: p0384 (pXI-2-URA3-DR) Vector type:
            Yeast Expression, CRISPR, Synthetic Biology CLONING INFORMATION
            Cloning method: Restriction Enzyme GROWTH IN BACTERIA Bacterial
            Resistance(s): Ampicillin Copy number: High Copy Growth Strain(s):
            DH5alpha Growth Temperature: 37°C
FEATURES             Location/Qualifiers
     primer_bind     42..61
                     /label="Kan-R"
                     /ApEinfo_revcolor="#ff9ccd"
                     /ApEinfo_fwdcolor="#ff9ccd"
     primer_bind     67..86
                     /label="pENTR-R"
                     /ApEinfo_revcolor="#faac61"
                     /ApEinfo_fwdcolor="#faac61"
     protein_bind    293..326
                     /label="FRT (minimal)"
                     /ApEinfo_revcolor="#85dae9"
                     /ApEinfo_fwdcolor="#85dae9"
     misc_recomb     293..326
                     /label="FRT"
                     /ApEinfo_revcolor="#c7b0e3"
                     /ApEinfo_fwdcolor="#c7b0e3"
     misc_feature    365..935
                     /label="Chr XI site II"
                     /ApEinfo_revcolor="#f8d3a9"
                     /ApEinfo_fwdcolor="#f8d3a9"
     promter         complement(982..1631)
                     /label="THD3p"
                     /ApEinfo_revcolor="#ff9ccd"
                     /ApEinfo_fwdcolor="#ff9ccd"
     misc_feature    1645..2625
                     /label="pPGK1"
                     /ApEinfo_revcolor="#d6b295"
                     /ApEinfo_fwdcolor="#d6b295"
     misc_feature    2640..4385
                     /label="XdCrtI"
                     /ApEinfo_revcolor="#b1ff67"
                     /ApEinfo_fwdcolor="#b1ff67"
     CDS             2640..4430
                     /label="Translation 2640-4430"
                     /translation="MGKEQDQDKPTAIIVGCGIGGIATAARLAKEGFQVTVFEKNDYSGGRCSLIERDGYRFDQGPSLLLLPDLFKQTFEDLGEKMEDWVDLIKCEPNYVCHFHDEETFTFSTDMALLKREVERFEGKDGFDRFLSFIQEAHRHYELAVVHVLQKNFPGFAAFLRLQFIGQILALHPFESIWTRVCRYFKTDRLRRVFSFAVMYMGQSPYSAPGTYSLLQYTELTEGIWYPRGGFWQVPNTLLQIVKRNNPSAKFNFNAPVSQVLLSPAKDRATGVRLESGEEHHADVVIVNADLVYASEHLIPDDARNKIGQLGEVKRSWWADLVGGKKLKGSCSSLSFYWSMDRIVDGLGGHNIFLAEDFKGSFDTIFEELGLPADPSFYVNVPSRIDPSAAPEGKDAIVILVPCGHIDASNPQDYNKLVARARKFVIQTLSAKLGLPDFEKMIVAEKVHDAPSWEKEFNLKDGSILGLAHNFMQVLGFRPSTRHPKYDKLFFVGASTHPGTGVPIVLAGAKLTANQVLESFDRSPAPDPNMSLSVPYGKPLKSNGTGIDSQVQLKFMDLERWVYLLVLLIGAVIARSVGVLAFGKPIPNPLLGLDST*"
     misc_feature    4197..4199
                     /label="Start Xd Loop"
                     /ApEinfo_revcolor="#85dae9"
                     /ApEinfo_fwdcolor="#85dae9"
     misc_feature    4269..4280
                     /label="Elbow Xd CrtI"
                     /ApEinfo_revcolor="#c7b0e3"
                     /ApEinfo_fwdcolor="#c7b0e3"
     misc_feature    4386..4427
                     /label="V5 epitope"
                     /ApEinfo_revcolor="#f58a5e"
                     /ApEinfo_fwdcolor="#f58a5e"
     misc_feature    4451..4634
                     /label="Cyc1t"
                     /ApEinfo_revcolor="#ff0000"
                     /ApEinfo_fwdcolor="#ff0000"
     misc_recomb     complement(4675..4708)
                     /label="LoxP"
                     /ApEinfo_revcolor="#9eafd2"
                     /ApEinfo_fwdcolor="#9eafd2"
     gene            4719..6147
                     /label="KanMX"
                     /ApEinfo_revcolor="#85dae9"
                     /ApEinfo_fwdcolor="#85dae9"
     misc_recomb     complement(6156..6189)
                     /label="LoxP"
                     /ApEinfo_revcolor="#9eafd2"
                     /ApEinfo_fwdcolor="#9eafd2"
     misc_feature    6258..6795
                     /label="Chr XI site II"
                     /ApEinfo_revcolor="#c7b0e3"
                     /ApEinfo_fwdcolor="#c7b0e3"
     misc_recomb     complement(6838..6871)
                     /label="FRT"
                     /ApEinfo_revcolor="#c7b0e3"
                     /ApEinfo_fwdcolor="#c7b0e3"
     protein_bind    complement(6838..6871)
                     /label="FRT (minimal)"
                     /ApEinfo_revcolor="#b7e6d7"
                     /ApEinfo_fwdcolor="#b7e6d7"
     primer_bind     complement(7341..7357)
                     /label="M13 fwd"
                     /ApEinfo_revcolor="#b4abac"
                     /ApEinfo_fwdcolor="#b4abac"
     primer_bind     complement(7341..7358)
                     /label="M13-fwd"
                     /ApEinfo_revcolor="#85dae9"
                     /ApEinfo_fwdcolor="#85dae9"
     primer_bind     complement(7456..7473)
                     /label="L4440"
                     /ApEinfo_revcolor="#f8d3a9"
                     /ApEinfo_fwdcolor="#f8d3a9"
     rep_origin      complement(7627..8215)
                     /label="ori"
                     /ApEinfo_revcolor="#c6c9d1"
                     /ApEinfo_fwdcolor="#c6c9d1"
     primer_bind     complement(7707..7726)
                     /label="pBR322ori-F"
                     /ApEinfo_revcolor="#d59687"
                     /ApEinfo_fwdcolor="#d59687"
     CDS             complement(8339..9199)
                     /label="AmpR"
                     /ApEinfo_revcolor="#c6c9d1"
                     /ApEinfo_fwdcolor="#c6c9d1"
     primer_bind     8962..8981
                     /label="Amp-R"
                     /ApEinfo_revcolor="#b1ff67"
                     /ApEinfo_fwdcolor="#b1ff67"
     promoter        complement(9200..9291)
                     /label="AmpR promoter"
                     /ApEinfo_revcolor="#b4abac"
                     /ApEinfo_fwdcolor="#b4abac"
ORIGIN
        1 taggggtcag tgttacaacc aattaaccaa ttctgaacat tatcgcgagc ccatttatac
       61 ctgaatatgg ctcataacac cccttgtttg cctggcggca gtagcgcggt ggtcccacct
      121 gaccccatgc cgaactcaga agtgaaacgc cgtagcgccg atggtagtgt ggggactccc
      181 catgcgagag tagggaactg ccaggcatca aataaaacga aaggctcagt cgaaagactg
      241 ggcctttcgc ccgggctaat tatggggtgt cgcccttatt cgactctata gtgaagttCC
      301 TATTCTCTAG AAAGTATAGG AACTTctgaa gtggggattt aaatgcGGCC GCGCTGAGGG
      361 TTTAAtgagg attttcgatg gagcaggatg aggagaaata gtaccacatg tatatatcca
      421 ttacaaaaag gtttatatac aattacaata gacccttgtt ggggtttctg aaaaaagaag
      481 tagtcgatgc catcggcaat aatacggaat tacgagaaac acaatcccga tccttttttg
      541 ggtaattact tcaccgattc taccgattta tcatgccaaa aaaaattcac cgtgggttct
      601 agaagtgccc tttgaggatt gtagccactc taacccacac ggcctcctta ctagctgact
      661 aaggtgacaa aaccgcaagg actggaaagt cgccactcat ctgaaaattc tcaagttttt
      721 cactactgag tttatgcttt cgaatttttt tgttcggtaa tagcacggcg gttcgattca
      781 attccgccgc tccgagcgat gctccgcaaa actcagtaat aagctttctg atggttcacc
      841 ccttttttag cacgcggggt gtaactcaac agaaaaatgt gccatagaac aagactaggc
      901 aaaagccaag gagcgtttgc catgaacttc cacaaattaa gtcctcagcG AGCTCGCATG
      961 GAATGCGTcT CGAGTCTAGA ACGAAACTAA GTTCTTGGTG TTTTAAAACT AAAAAAAAGA
     1021 CTAACTATAA AAGTAGAATT TAAGAAGTTT AAGAAATAGA TTTACAGAAT TACAATCAAT
     1081 ACCTACCGTC TTTATATACT TATTAGTCAA GTAGGGGAAT AATTTCAGGG AACTGGTTTC
     1141 AACCTTTTTT TTCAGCTTTT TCCAAATCAG AGAGAGCAGA AGGTAATAGA AGGTGTAAGA
     1201 AAATGAGATA GATACATGCG TGGGTCAATT GCCTTGTGTC ATCATTTACT CCAGGCAGGT
     1261 TGCATCACTC CATTGAGGTT GTGCCCGTTT TTTGCCTGTT TGTGCCCCTG TTCTCTGTAG
     1321 TTGCGCTAAG AGAATGGACC TATGAACTGA TGGTTGGTGA AGAAAACAAT ATTTTGGTGC
     1381 TGGGATTCTT TTTTTTTCTG GATGCCAGCT TAAAAAGCGG GCTCCATTAT ATTTAGTGGA
     1441 TGCCAGGAAT AAACTGTTCA CCCAGACACC TACGATGTTA TATATTCTGT GTAACCCGCC
     1501 CCCTATTTTG GGCATGTACG GGTTACAGCA GAATTAAAAG GCTAATTTTT TGACTAAATA
     1561 AAGTTAGGAA AATCACTACT ATTAATTATT TACGTATTCT TTGAAATGGC AGTATTGATA
     1621 ATGATAAACT CTCCGGTTCT TTTCAGTACC TTCAAAGAAT GGGGTCTTAT CTTGTTTTGC
     1681 AAGTACCACT GAGCAGGATA ATAATAGAAA TGATAATATA CTATAGTAGA GATAACGTCG
     1741 ATGACTTCCC ATACTGTAAT TGCTTTTAGT TGTGTATTTT TAGTGTGCAA GTTTCTGTAA
     1801 ATCGATTAAT TTTTTTTTCT TTCCTCTTTT TATTAACCTT AATTTTTATT TTAGATTCCT
     1861 GACTTCAACT CAAGACGCAC AGATATTATA ACATCTGCAT AATAGGCATT TGCAAGAATT
     1921 ACTCGTGAGT AAGGAAAGAG TGAGGAACTA TCGCATACCT GCATTTAAAG ATGCCGATTT
     1981 GGGCGCGAAT CCTTTATTTT GGCTTCACCC TCATACTATT ATCAGGGCCA GAAAAAGGAA
     2041 GTGTTTCCCT CCTTCTTGAA TTGATGTTAC CCTCATAAAG CACGTGGCCT CTTATCGAGA
     2101 AAGAAATTAC CGTCGCTCGT GATTTGTTTG CAAAAAGAAC AAAACTGAAA AAACCCAGAC
     2161 ACGCTCGACT TCCTGTCTTC CTATTGATTG CAGCTTCCAA TTTCGTCACA CAACAAGGTC
     2221 CTAGCGACGG CTCACAGGTT TTGTAACAAG CAATCGAAGG TTCTGGAATG GCGGGAAAGG
     2281 GTTTAGTACC ACATGCTATG ATGCCCACTG TGATCTCCAG AGCAAAGTTC GTTCGATCGT
     2341 ACTGTTACTC TCTCTCTTTC AAACAGAATT GTCCGAATCG TGTGACAACA ACAGCCTGTT
     2401 CTCACACACT CTTTTCTTCT AACCAAGGGG GTGGTTTAGT TTAGTAGAAC CTCGTGAAAC
     2461 TTACATTTAC ATATATATAA ACTTGCATAA ATTGGTCAAT GCAAGAAATA CATATTTGGT
     2521 CTTTTCTAAT TCGTAGTTTT TCAAGTTCTT AGATGCTTTC TTTTTCTCTT TTTTACAGAT
     2581 CATCAAGGAA GTAATTATCT ACTTTTTACA ACAAATATAA AACAACTTAA GCCCGGGAAA
     2641 TGGGAAAAGA ACAAGATCAG GATAAACCCA CAGCTATCAT CGTGGGATGT GGTATCGGTG
     2701 GAATCGCCAC TGCCGCTCGT CTTGCTAAAG AAGGTTTCCA GGTCACGGTG TTCGAGAAGA
     2761 ACGACTACTC CGGAGGTCGA TGCTCTTTAA TCGAGCGAGA TGGTTATCGA TTCGATCAGG
     2821 GGCCCAGTTT GCTGCTCTTG CCAGATCTCT TCAAGCAGAC ATTCGAAGAT TTGGGGGAGA
     2881 AGATGGAAGA TTGGGTCGAT CTCATCAAGT GTGAACCCAA CTATGTTTGC CACTTCCACG
     2941 ATGAAGAGAC TTTCACTTTT TCAACCGACA TGGCGTTGCT CAAGCGGGAA GTCGAGCGTT
     3001 TTGAAGGCAA AGATGGATTT GATCGGTTCT TGTCGTTTAT CCAAGAAGCC CACAGACATT
     3061 ACGAGCTTGC TGTCGTTCAC GTCCTGCAGA AGAACTTCCC TGGCTTCGCA GCATTCTTAC
     3121 GGCTACAGTT CATTGGCCAA ATCCTGGCTC TTCACCCCTT CGAGTCTATC TGGACAAGAG
     3181 TTTGTCGATA TTTCAAGACC GACAGATTAC GAAGAGTCTT CTCGTTTGCA GTGATGTACA
     3241 TGGGTCAAAG CCCATACAGT GCGCCCGGAA CATATTCCTT GCTCCAATAC ACCGAATTGA
     3301 CCGAGGGCAT CTGGTATCCG AGAGGAGGCT TTTGGCAGGT TCCTAATACT CTTCTTCAGA
     3361 TCGTCAAGCG CAACAATCCC TCAGCCAAGT TCAATTTCAA CGCTCCAGTT TCCCAGGTTC
     3421 TTCTCTCTCC TGCCAAGGAC CGAGCGACTG GTGTTCGACT TGAATCCGGC GAGGAACATC
     3481 ACGCCGATGT TGTGATTGTC AATGCTGACC TCGTTTACGC CTCCGAGCAC TTGATTCCTG
     3541 ACGATGCCAG AAACAAGATT GGCCAACTGG GTGAAGTCAA GAGAAGTTGG TGGGCTGACT
     3601 TAGTTGGTGG AAAGAAGCTC AAGGGAAGTT GCAGTAGTTT GAGCTTCTAC TGGAGCATGG
     3661 ACCGAATCGT GGACGGTCTG GGCGGACACA ATATCTTCTT GGCCGAGGAC TTCAAGGGAT
     3721 CATTCGACAC AATCTTCGAG GAGTTGGGTC TCCCAGCCGA TCCTTCCTTT TACGTGAACG
     3781 TTCCCTCGCG AATCGATCCT TCTGCCGCTC CCGAAGGCAA AGATGCTATC GTCATTCTTG
     3841 TGCCGTGTGG CCATATCGAC GCTTCGAACC CTCAAGATTA CAACAAGCTT GTTGCTCGGG
     3901 CAAGGAAGTT TGTGATCCAA ACGCTTTCCG CCAAGCTTGG ACTTCCCGAC TTTGAAAAAA
     3961 TGATTGTGGC AGAGAAGGTT CACGATGCTC CCTCTTGGGA GAAAGAATTT AACCTCAAGG
     4021 ACGGAAGCAT CTTGGGACTG GCTCACAACT TTATGCAAGT TCTTGGTTTC AGGCCGAGCA
     4081 CCAGACATCC CAAGTATGAC AAGTTGTTCT TTGTCGGGGC TTCGACTCAT CCCGGAACTG
     4141 GGGTTCCCAT CGTCTTGGCT GGAGCCAAGT TAACTGCCAA CCAAGTTCTC GAATCCTTTG
     4201 ACCGATCCCC AGCTCCAGAT CCCAATATGT CACTCTCCGT ACCATATGGA AAACCTCTCA
     4261 AATCAAATGG AACGGGTATC GATTCTCAGG TCCAGCTGAA GTTCATGGAT TTGGAGAGAT
     4321 GGGTATACCT TTTGGTGTTG TTGATTGGGG CCGTGATCGC TCGATCCGTT GGTGTTCTTG
     4381 CTTTCgggaa acctattccc aaccccttac ttggacttga tagcacctaa CGCGGCTAGC
     4441 TAAGATCCGC TCTAACCGAA AAGGAAGGAG TTAGACAACC TGAAGTCTAG GTCCCTATTT
     4501 ATTTTTTTAT AGTTATGTTA GTATTAAGAA CGTTATTTAT ATTTCAAATT TTTCTTTTTT
     4561 TTCTGTACAG ACGCGTGTAC GCATGTAACA TTATACTGAA AACCTTGCTT GAGAAGGTTT
     4621 TGGGACGCTC GAAGCCTGCA GGACTAGTGC TGaggcattg ctatacgaag ttatataact
     4681 tcgtataatg tatgctatac gaagttatta ggtctagtag cttgcctcgt ccccgccggg
     4741 tcacccggcc agcgacatgg aggcccagaa taccctcctt gacagtcttg acgtgcgcag
     4801 ctcaggggca tgatgtgact gtcgcccgta catttagccc atacatcccc atgtataatc
     4861 atttgcatcc atacattttg atggccgcac ggcgcgaagc aaaaattacg gctcctcgct
     4921 gcagacctgc gagcagggaa acgctcccct cacagacgcg ttgaattgtc cccacgccgc
     4981 gcccctgtag agaaatataa aaggttagga tttgccactg aggttcttct ttcatatact
     5041 tccttttaaa atcttgctag gatacagttc tcacatcaca tccgaacata aacaaccatg
     5101 ggtaaggaaa agactcacgt ttcgaggccg cgattaaatt ccaacatgga tgctgattta
     5161 tatgggtata aatgggctcg cgataatgtc gggcaatcag gtgcgacaat ctatcgattg
     5221 tatgggaagc ccgatgcgcc agagttgttt ctgaaacatg gcaaaggtag cgttgccaat
     5281 gatgttacag atgagatggt cagactaaac tggctgacgg aatttatgcc tcttccgacc
     5341 atcaagcatt ttatccgtac tcctgatgat gcatggttac tcaccactgc gatccccggc
     5401 aaaacagcat tccaggtatt agaagaatat cctgattcag gtgaaaatat tgttgatgcg
     5461 ctggcagtgt tcctgcgccg gttgcattcg attcctgttt gtaattgtcc ttttaacagc
     5521 gatcgcgtat ttcgtctcgc tcaggcgcaa tcacgaatga ataacggttt ggttgatgcg
     5581 agtgattttg atgacgagcg taatggctgg cctgttgaac aagtctggaa agaaatgcat
     5641 aagcttttgc cattctcacc ggattcagtc gtcactcatg gtgatttctc acttgataac
     5701 cttatttttg acgaggggaa attaataggt tgtattgatg ttggacgagt cggaatcgca
     5761 gaccgatacc aggatcttgc catcctatgg aactgcctcg gtgagttttc tccttcatta
     5821 cagaaacggc tttttcaaaa atatggtatt gataatcctg atatgaataa attgcagttt
     5881 catttgatgc tcgatgagtt tttctaatca gtactgacaa taaaaagatt cttgttttca
     5941 agaacttgtc atttgtatag tttttttata ttgtagttgt tctattttaa tcaaatgtta
     6001 gcgtgattta tatttttttt cgcctcgaca tcatctgccc agatgcgaag ttaagtgcgc
     6061 agaaagtaat atcatgcgtc aatcgtatgt gaatgctggt cgctatactg ctgtcgattc
     6121 gatactaacg ccgccatcca gtgtcgaaaa cgaacataac ttcgtataat gtatgctata
     6181 cgaagttatG AAGGCTTGCC ATTGGACAGG ggactagtgc tgaggcatta atcacacgac
     6241 tagcgctttc agatattaaa aagtttagat gtaggtttta gcggtaacag ttatataaat
     6301 cgtgtttctt ctcttgatga aacaaaaaaa tgctagaaaa actttgtcgt ttcttacttt
     6361 tggtgcgctt tgcagttttc gtggctagac ttagaatcat ttctcctcag atttcttgat
     6421 taaagtttgg tgcgaagccc tactctaaca ttggtgttct tcttttcatt cacgcaagtt
     6481 aagtccagga aggtgagcaa atgctcatcc ttctgttcat gcgtgacggc tgaattatcc
     6541 ttatctggcg tacccgtgca gccgtttccg tgcctcggtt cctccgagat atccttaggg
     6601 accgccaggg accatgattg cgtcaactgt tgtcaccgct ccagaggatc ctctgtaacc
     6661 ttttcaacca taaaaataga aagggcacag ggttggggta tttgaatttt ttttttgggt
     6721 tttttcgtat tacttattac ttaccttctt ttctatataa ttttgttttt ccctggtaga
     6781 gcggaatctt cccacATTAA GACCTCAGCg cggccgcaaa tttaaATAAA ATGAAGTgaa
     6841 gttcctatac tttctagaga ataggaactt ctatagtgag tcgaataagg gcgacacaaa
     6901 atttattcta aatgcataat aaatactgat aacatcttat agtttgtatt atattttgta
     6961 ttatcgttga catgtataat tttgatatca aaaactgatt ttccctttat tattttcgag
     7021 atttattttc ttaattctct ttaacaaact agaaatattg tatatacaaa aaatcataaa
     7081 taatagatga atagtttaat tataggtgtt catcaatcga aaaagcaacg tatcttattt
     7141 aaagtgcgtt gcttttttct catttataag gttaaataat tctcatatat caagcaaagt
     7201 gacaggcgcc cttaaatatt ctgacaaatg ctctttccct aaactccccc cataaaaaaa
     7261 cccgccgaag cgggttttta cgttatttgc ggattaacga ttactcgtta tcagaaccgc
     7321 ccagggggcc cgagcttaag actggccgtc gttttacaac acagaaagag tttgtagaaa
     7381 cgcaaaaagg ccatccgtca ggggccttct gcttagtttg atgcctggca gttccctact
     7441 ctcgccttcc gcttcctcgc tcactgactc gctgcgctcg gtcgttcggc tgcggcgagc
     7501 ggtatcagct cactcaaagg cggtaatacg gttatccaca gaatcagggg ataacgcagg
     7561 aaagaacatg tgagcaaaag gccagcaaaa ggccaggaac cgtaaaaagg ccgcgttgct
     7621 ggcgtttttc cataggctcc gcccccctga cgagcatcac aaaaatcgac gctcaagtca
     7681 gaggtggcga aacccgacag gactataaag ataccaggcg tttccccctg gaagctccct
     7741 cgtgcgctct cctgttccga ccctgccgct taccggatac ctgtccgcct ttctcccttc
     7801 gggaagcgtg gcgctttctc atagctcacg ctgtaggtat ctcagttcgg tgtaggtcgt
     7861 tcgctccaag ctgggctgtg tgcacgaacc ccccgttcag cccgaccgct gcgccttatc
     7921 cggtaactat cgtcttgagt ccaacccggt aagacacgac ttatcgccac tggcagcagc
     7981 cactggtaac aggattagca gagcgaggta tgtaggcggt gctacagagt tcttgaagtg
     8041 gtgggctaac tacggctaca ctagaagaac agtatttggt atctgcgctc tgctgaagcc
     8101 agttaccttc ggaaaaagag ttggtagctc ttgatccggc aaacaaacca ccgctggtag
     8161 cggtggtttt tttgtttgca agcagcagat tacgcgcaga aaaaaaggat ctcaagaaga
     8221 tcctttgatc ttttctacgg ggtctgacgc tcagtggaac gacgcgcgcg taactcacgt
     8281 taagggattt tggtcatgag cttgcgccgt cccgtcaagt cagcgtaatg ctctgctttt
     8341 accaatgctt aatcagtgag gcacctatct cagcgatctg tctatttcgt tcatccatag
     8401 ttgcctgact ccccgtcgtg tagataacta cgatacggga gggcttacca tctggcccca
     8461 gcgctgcgat gataccgcga gaaccacgct caccggctcc ggatttatca gcaataaacc
     8521 agccagccgg aagggccgag cgcagaagtg gtcctgcaac tttatccgcc tccatccagt
     8581 ctattaattg ttgccgggaa gctagagtaa gtagttcgcc agttaatagt ttgcgcaacg
     8641 ttgttgccat cgctacaggc atcgtggtgt cacgctcgtc gtttggtatg gcttcattca
     8701 gctccggttc ccaacgatca aggcgagtta catgatcccc catgttgtgc aaaaaagcgg
     8761 ttagctcctt cggtcctccg atcgttgtca gaagtaagtt ggccgcagtg ttatcactca
     8821 tggttatggc agcactgcat aattctctta ctgtcatgcc atccgtaaga tgcttttctg
     8881 tgactggtga gtactcaacc aagtcattct gagaatagtg tatgcggcga ccgagttgct
     8941 cttgcccggc gtcaatacgg gataataccg cgccacatag cagaacttta aaagtgctca
     9001 tcattggaaa acgttcttcg gggcgaaaac tctcaaggat cttaccgctg ttgagatcca
     9061 gttcgatgta acccactcgt gcacccaact gatcttcagc atcttttact ttcaccagcg
     9121 tttctgggtg agcaaaaaca ggaaggcaaa atgccgcaaa aaagggaata agggcgacac
     9181 ggaaatgttg aatactcata ttcttccttt ttcaatatta ttgaagcatt tatcagggtt
     9241 attgtctcat gagcggatac atatttgaat gtatttagaa aaataaacaa a
//
LOCUS       pENZ057                 9082 bp ds-DNA     circular     15-DEC-2023
DEFINITION  .
FEATURES             Location/Qualifiers
     CDS             complement(637..705)
                     /label="LacZ alpha"
                     /ApEinfo_revcolor="#84b0dc"
                     /ApEinfo_fwdcolor="#84b0dc"
     primer_bind     776..793
                     /label="M13-fwd"
                     /ApEinfo_revcolor="#85dae9"
                     /ApEinfo_fwdcolor="#85dae9"
     misc_feature    818..1273
                     /label="Chr XII site V"
                     /ApEinfo_revcolor="#d6b295"
                     /ApEinfo_fwdcolor="#d6b295"
     terminator      complement(1312..1477)
                     /label="ADH1 terminator"
                     /ApEinfo_revcolor="#d6b295"
                     /ApEinfo_fwdcolor="#d6b295"
     misc_feature    complement(1527..2657)
                     /label="XdCrtE "
                     /ApEinfo_revcolor="#b1ff67"
                     /ApEinfo_fwdcolor="#b1ff67"
     CDS             complement(1527..2657)
                     /ApEinfo_revcolor="#84b0dc"
                     /ApEinfo_fwdcolor="#84b0dc"
                     /translation="MDYANILTAIPLEFTPQDDIVLLEPYHYLGKNPGKEIRSQLIEAFNYWLDVKKEDLEVIQNVVGMLHTASLLMDDVEDSSVLRRGSPVAHLIYGIPQTINTANYVYFLAYQEIFKLRPTPIPMPVIPPSSASLQSSVSSASSSSSASSENGGTSTPNSQIPFSKDTYLDKVITDEMLSLHRGQGLELFWRDSLTCPSEEEYVKMVLGKTGGLFRIAVRLMMAKSECDIDFVQLVNLISIYFQIRDDYMNLQSSEYAHNKNFAEDLTEGKFSFPTIHSIHANPSSRLVINTLQKKSTSPEILHHCVNYMRTETHSFEYTQEVLNTLSGALERELGRLQGEFAEANSKIDLGDVESEGRTGKNVKLEAILKKLADIPL*"
     promter         complement(2658..3307)
                     /label="THD3p"
                     /ApEinfo_revcolor="#ff9ccd"
                     /ApEinfo_fwdcolor="#ff9ccd"
     misc_feature    3308..3708
                     /label="TEF1p"
                     /ApEinfo_revcolor="#f58a5e"
                     /ApEinfo_fwdcolor="#f58a5e"
     misc_feature    3710..4633
                     /label="PaglCrtE"
                     /ApEinfo_revcolor="#75c6a9"
                     /ApEinfo_fwdcolor="#75c6a9"
     CDS             3710..4633
                     /label="Translation 3710-4633"
                     /translation="MVSGSKAGVSPHREIEVMRQSIDDHLAGLLPETDSQDIVSLAMREGVMAPGKRIRPLLMLLAARDLRYQGSMPTLLDLACAVELTHTASLMLDDMPCMDNAELRRGQPTTHKKFGESVAILASVGLLSKAFGLIAATGDLPGERRAQAVNELSTAVGVQGLVLGQFRDLNDAALDRTPDAILSTNHLKTGILFSAMLQIVAIASASSPSTRETLHAFALDFGQAFQLLDDLRDDHPETGKDRNKDAGKSTLVNRLGADAARQKLREHIDSADKHLTFACPQGGAIRQFMHLWFGHHLADWSPVMKIA*"
     misc_feature    4670..4859
                     /label="Cyc1t"
                     /ApEinfo_revcolor="#ff0000"
                     /ApEinfo_fwdcolor="#ff0000"
     primer_bind     complement(4877..4897)
                     /label="T7"
                     /ApEinfo_revcolor="#85dae9"
                     /ApEinfo_fwdcolor="#85dae9"
     primer_bind     complement(4906..4923)
                     /label="M13-fwd"
                     /ApEinfo_revcolor="#85dae9"
                     /ApEinfo_fwdcolor="#85dae9"
     misc_recomb     complement(4995..5028)
                     /label="LoxP"
                     /ApEinfo_revcolor="#9eafd2"
                     /ApEinfo_fwdcolor="#9eafd2"
     gene            5039..6467
                     /label="KanMX"
                     /ApEinfo_revcolor="#85dae9"
                     /ApEinfo_fwdcolor="#85dae9"
     misc_recomb     complement(6476..6509)
                     /label="LoxP"
                     /ApEinfo_revcolor="#9eafd2"
                     /ApEinfo_fwdcolor="#9eafd2"
     misc_feature    6551..7226
                     /label="Chr XII site V"
                     /ApEinfo_revcolor="#ff9ccd"
                     /ApEinfo_fwdcolor="#ff9ccd"
     primer_bind     complement(7255..7275)
                     /label="M13-rev"
                     /ApEinfo_revcolor="#85dae9"
                     /ApEinfo_fwdcolor="#85dae9"
     misc_binding    complement(7281..7303)
                     /label="LacO"
                     /ApEinfo_revcolor="#84b0dc"
                     /ApEinfo_fwdcolor="#84b0dc"
     promoter        complement(7307..7337)
                     /label="lac promoter"
                     /ApEinfo_revcolor="#c7b0e3"
                     /ApEinfo_fwdcolor="#c7b0e3"
     rep_origin      complement(7643..8325)
                     /label="ColE1 origin"
                     /ApEinfo_revcolor="#9eafd2"
                     /ApEinfo_fwdcolor="#9eafd2"
     CDS             complement(8423..9082)
                     /label="AmpR"
                     /ApEinfo_revcolor="#ffef86"
                     /ApEinfo_fwdcolor="#ffef86"
ORIGIN
        1 cattggaaaa cgttcttcgg ggcgaaaact ctcaaggatc ttaccgctgt tgagatccag
       61 ttcgatgtaa cccactcgtg cacccaactg atcttcagca tcttttactt tcaccagcgt
      121 ttctgggtga gcaaaaacag gaaggcaaaa tgccgcaaaa aagggaataa gggcgacacg
      181 gaaatgttga atactcatac tcttcctttt tcaatattat tgaagcattt atcagggtta
      241 ttgtctcatg agcggataca tatttgaatg tatttagaaa aataaacaaa taggggttcc
      301 gcgcacattt ccccgaaaag tgccacctga cgtctaagaa accattatta tcatgacatt
      361 aacctataaa aataggcgta tcacgaggcc ctttcgtctc gcgcgtttcg gtgatgacgg
      421 tgaaaacctc tgacacatgc agctcccgga gacggtcaca gcttgtctgt aagcggatgc
      481 cgggagcaga caagcccgtc agggcgcgtc agcgggtgtt ggcgggtgtc ggggctggct
      541 taactatgcg gcatcagagc agattgtact gagagtgcac catatgcggt gtgaaatacc
      601 gcacagatgc gtaaggagaa aataccgcat caggcgccat tcgccattca ggctgcgcaa
      661 ctgttgggaa gggcgatcgg tgcgggcctc ttcgctatta cgccagctgg cgaaaggggg
      721 atgtgctgca aggcgattaa gttgggtaac gccagggttt tcccagtcac gacgttgtaa
      781 aacgacggcc agtgccagcg gccgcgctga gggtttaatc aatctggcgg cttgagttct
      841 caacatgttt tattttttac ttatattgct ggtagggtaa aaaaatataa ctcctaggaa
      901 taggttgtct atatgttttt gtcttgcttc tataattgta acaaacaagg aaagggaaaa
      961 tactgggtgt aaaagccatt gagtcaagtt aggtcatccc ttttatacaa aatttttcaa
     1021 ttttttttcc aagattcttg tacgattaat tatttttttt ttgcgtccta cagcgtgatg
     1081 aaaatttcgc ctgctgcaag atgagcggga acgggcgaaa tgtgcacgcg cacaacttac
     1141 gaaacgcgga tgagtcactg acagccaccg cagaggttct gactcctact gagctctatt
     1201 ggaggtggca gaaccggtac cggaggaggc cgctataacc ggtttgaatt tattgtcaca
     1261 gtgtcacatc agcattaagt cctcagcgag ctcgcatgga atgcgtgcga tgagcgacct
     1321 catgctatac ctgagaaagc aacctgacct acaggaaaga gttactcaag aataagaatt
     1381 ttcgttttaa aacctaagag tcactttaaa atttgtatac acttattttt tttataactt
     1441 atttaataat aaaaatcata aatcataaga aattcgctta tttagaagtg tcaacaacgt
     1501 atctaccaac CGGAATGCGT GCGATGTTAC AGAGGGATAT CGGCtagctt tttcaggatc
     1561 gcttccaatt tgacgttctt ccccgttctt ccttccgact ctacgtctcc aagatcaatc
     1621 tttgagttag cttctgcgaa ctctccttga agccttccta gttctctctc gagtgcacct
     1681 gacaaggtgt tgaggacttc ctgagtatat tcgaatgagt gggtttctgt gcgcatgtag
     1741 tttacacagt ggtgaaggat ctcaggagag gtcgatttct tctgcaacgt attgatgacg
     1801 agtctcgatg aggggttggc atgaatcgag tggatagtgg gaaaactgaa ttttccttct
     1861 gtgaggtcct ctgcaaaatt cttattatgg gcatactcag aagactgaag gttcatatag
     1921 tcatccctga tctggaagta tattgagatc aagttgacaa gctggacaaa gtctatgtca
     1981 cattctgact ttgccatcat caatctgacc gctatacgga acaaacctcc cgtctttcca
     2041 agaaccattt tcacatattc ctcttcgcta ggacacgtca gactatctct ccagaatagc
     2101 tccaggcctt gccctctatg gagggaaagc atctcgtctg tgatcacttt atcaagatac
     2161 gtatctttcg agaacggaat ctgcgaatta ggagttgacg tgcccccgtt ttcagacgag
     2221 gccgaggagg aggaggatgc agaggagacg gatgattgaa gcgaagcaga tgaaggagga
     2281 attacaggca tgggtatcgg tgttgggcga agcttgaaga tctcttgata agccagaaag
     2341 tagacgtagt ttgcagtgtt tattgtctgc ggaatcccgt aaattagatg ggccacaggc
     2401 gacccacgcc tgaggaccga tgaatcctcc acatcgtcca ttaataagct agcggtatgt
     2461 agcatgccaa caacgttctg gatgacctcg agatcctcct tcttgacatc caaccaatag
     2521 ttgaaagcct cgatgagttg tgatcgaatt tcttttccag ggttctttcc taggtagtga
     2581 tacggttcaa ggagcacgat atcatcctga ggagtaaact cgagtggaat tgctgtgagg
     2641 atgttcgcgt aatccatcga aactaagttc ttggtgtttt aaaactaaaa aaaagactaa
     2701 ctataaaagt agaatttaag aagtttaaga aatagattta cagaattaca atcaatacct
     2761 accgtcttta tatacttatt agtcaagtag gggaataatt tcagggaact ggtttcaacc
     2821 ttttttttca gctttttcca aatcagagag agcagaaggt aatagaaggt gtaagaaaat
     2881 gagatagata catgcgtggg tcaattgcct tgtgtcatca tttactccag gcaggttgca
     2941 tcactccatt gaggttgtgc ccgttttttg cctgtttgtg cccctgttct ctgtagttgc
     3001 gctaagagaa tggacctatg aactgatggt tggtgaagaa aacaatattt tggtgctggg
     3061 attctttttt tttctggatg ccagcttaaa aagcgggctc cattatattt agtggatgcc
     3121 aggaataaac tgttcaccca gacacctacg atgttatata ttctgtgtaa cccgccccct
     3181 attttgggca tgtacgggtt acagcagaat taaaaggcta attttttgac taaataaagt
     3241 taggaaaatc actactatta attatttacg tattctttga aatggcagta ttgataatga
     3301 taaactcata gcttcaaaat gtttctactc cttttttact cttccagatt ttctcggact
     3361 ccgcgcatcg ccgtaccact tcaaaacacc caagcacagc atactaaatt tcccctcttt
     3421 cttcctctag ggtgtcgtta attacccgta ctaaaggttt ggaaaagaaa aaagagaccg
     3481 cctcgtttct ttttcttcgt cgaaaaaggc aataaaaatt tttatcacgt ttctttttct
     3541 tgaaaatttt ttttttgatt tttttctctt tcgatgacct cccattgata tttaagttaa
     3601 taaacggtct tcaatttctc aagtttcagt ttcatttttc ttgttctatt acaacttttt
     3661 ttacttcttg ctcattagaa agaaagcata gcaatctaat ctaagtttga tggtgagtgg
     3721 cagtaaagcg ggcgtttcgc ctcatcgcga aatagaagta atgagacaat ccattgacga
     3781 tcacctggct ggcctgttac ctgaaaccga cagccaggat atcgtcagcc ttgcgatgcg
     3841 tgaaggcgtc atggcacccg gtaaaCGGat ccgtccgctg ctgatgctgc tggccgcccg
     3901 cgacctccgc taccagggca gtatgcctac gctgctcgat ctcgcctgcg ccgttgaact
     3961 gacccatacc gcgtcgctga tgctcgacga catgccctgc atggacaacg ccgagctgcg
     4021 ccgcggtcag cccactaccc acaaaaaatt tggtgagagc gtggcgatcc ttgcctccgt
     4081 tgggctgctc tctaaagcct ttggtctgat cgccgccacc ggcgatctgc cgggggagag
     4141 gcgtgcccag gcggtcaacg agctctctac cgccgtgggc gtgcagggcc tggtactggg
     4201 gcagtttcgc gatcttaacg atgccgccct cgaccgtacc cctgacgcta tcctcagcac
     4261 caaccacctc aagaccggca ttctgttcag cgcgatgctg cagatcgtcg ccattgcttc
     4321 cgcctcgtcg ccgagcacgc gagagacgct gcacgccttc gccctcgact tcggccaggc
     4381 gtttcaactg ctggacgatc tgcgtgacga tcacccggaa accggtaaag atcgcaataa
     4441 ggacgcggga aaatcgacgc tggtcaaccg gctgggcgca gacgcggccc ggcaaaagct
     4501 gcgcgagcat attgattccg ccgacaaaca cctcactttt gcctgtccgc agggcggcgc
     4561 catccgacag tttatgcatc tgtggtttgg ccatcacctt gccgactggt caccgGTCAT
     4621 GAAAATCGCC TGACCCGCGT GCATTCATCC GCTgatcccg cgtgcattca tccgctctaa
     4681 ccgaaaagga aggagttaga caacctgaag tctaggtccc tatttatttt tttatagtta
     4741 tgttagtatt aagaacgtta tttatatttc aaatttttct tttttttctg tacagacgcg
     4801 tgtacgcatg taacattata ctgaaaacct tgcttgagaa ggttttggga cgctcgaaga
     4861 tcgcgtaccc aattcgccct atagtgagtc gtattacgcg cgctcactgg ccgtcgtttt
     4921 acaacgtcgt gactgggAAA ACCCTGGCGT TACCCCTGCA ggactagtgc tgaggcattg
     4981 ctatacgaag ttatataact tcgtataatg tatgctatac gaagttatta ggtctagtag
     5041 cttgcctcgt ccccgccggg tcacccggcc agcgacatgg aggcccagaa taccctcctt
     5101 gacagtcttg acgtgcgcag ctcaggggca tgatgtgact gtcgcccgta catttagccc
     5161 atacatcccc atgtataatc atttgcatcc atacattttg atggccgcac ggcgcgaagc
     5221 aaaaattacg gctcctcgct gcagacctgc gagcagggaa acgctcccct cacagacgcg
     5281 ttgaattgtc cccacgccgc gcccctgtag agaaatataa aaggttagga tttgccactg
     5341 aggttcttct ttcatatact tccttttaaa atcttgctag gatacagttc tcacatcaca
     5401 tccgaacata aacaaccatg ggtaaggaaa agactcacgt ttcgaggccg cgattaaatt
     5461 ccaacatgga tgctgattta tatgggtata aatgggctcg cgataatgtc gggcaatcag
     5521 gtgcgacaat ctatcgattg tatgggaagc ccgatgcgcc agagttgttt ctgaaacatg
     5581 gcaaaggtag cgttgccaat gatgttacag atgagatggt cagactaaac tggctgacgg
     5641 aatttatgcc tcttccgacc atcaagcatt ttatccgtac tcctgatgat gcatggttac
     5701 tcaccactgc gatccccggc aaaacagcat tccaggtatt agaagaatat cctgattcag
     5761 gtgaaaatat tgttgatgcg ctggcagtgt tcctgcgccg gttgcattcg attcctgttt
     5821 gtaattgtcc ttttaacagc gatcgcgtat ttcgtctcgc tcaggcgcaa tcacgaatga
     5881 ataacggttt ggttgatgcg agtgattttg atgacgagcg taatggctgg cctgttgaac
     5941 aagtctggaa agaaatgcat aagcttttgc cattctcacc ggattcagtc gtcactcatg
     6001 gtgatttctc acttgataac cttatttttg acgaggggaa attaataggt tgtattgatg
     6061 ttggacgagt cggaatcgca gaccgatacc aggatcttgc catcctatgg aactgcctcg
     6121 gtgagttttc tccttcatta cagaaacggc tttttcaaaa atatggtatt gataatcctg
     6181 atatgaataa attgcagttt catttgatgc tcgatgagtt tttctaatca gtactgacaa
     6241 taaaaagatt cttgttttca agaacttgtc atttgtatag tttttttata ttgtagttgt
     6301 tctattttaa tcaaatgtta gcgtgattta tatttttttt cgcctcgaca tcatctgccc
     6361 agatgcgaag ttaagtgcgc agaaagtaat atcatgcgtc aatcgtatgt gaatgctggt
     6421 cgctatactg ctgtcgattc gatactaacg ccgccatcca gtgtcgaaaa cgaacataac
     6481 ttcgtataat gtatgctata cgaagttatG AAGGCTTGCC ATTGGACAGG Actagtgctg
     6541 aggcattaat gcaactcaga agtttgacag caagcaagtt catcattcga actagcctta
     6601 ttgttttagt tcagtgacag cgaactgccg tactcgatgc tttatttctc acggtagagc
     6661 ggaagaacag ataggggcag cgtgagaaga gttagaaagt aaatttttat cacgtctgaa
     6721 gtattcttat tcataggaaa ttttgcaagg ttttttagct caataacggg ctaagttata
     6781 taaggtgttc acgcgatttt cttgttatgt atacctcttc tctgaggaat ggtactactg
     6841 tcctgatgta ggctccttaa attggtgggc aagaataact tatcgatatt ttgtatattg
     6901 gtcttggagt tcaccacgta atgcctgttt aagaccatca gttaactcta gtattatttg
     6961 gtcttggcta ctggccgttt gctattattc aagtcttttg tgccttcccg tcgggtaagg
     7021 gagttattta gggatacaga atctaacgaa aactaaatct caatgattaa ctctatttaa
     7081 tccttttttg aaaggcaaaa gaggtccctt gttcacttac aacgttctta gccaaattcg
     7141 cttatcactt actacttcac gatatacaga agtaaaaaca tataaaaaga tgtctgtttg
     7201 tttagccatc acaaaaggta tcgcagatta agacctcagc gcggccgccg taatcatggt
     7261 catagctgtt tcctgtgtga aattgttatc cgctcacaat tccacacaac atacgagccg
     7321 gaagcataaa gtgtaaagcc tggggtgcct aatgagtgag ctaactcaca ttaattgcgt
     7381 tgcgctcact gcccgctttc cagtcgggaa acctgtcgtg ccagctgcat taatgaatcg
     7441 gccaacgcgc ggggagaggc ggtttgcgta ttgggcgctc ttccgcttcc tcgctcactg
     7501 actcgctgcg ctcggtcgtt cggctgcggc gagcggtatc agctcactca aaggcggtaa
     7561 tacggttatc cacagaatca ggggataacg caggaaagaa catgtgagca aaaggccagc
     7621 aaaaggccag gaaccgtaaa aaggccgcgt tgctggcgtt tttccatagg ctccgccccc
     7681 ctgacgagca tcacaaaaat cgacgctcaa gtcagaggtg gcgaaacccg acaggactat
     7741 aaagatacca ggcgtttccc cctggaagct ccctcgtgcg ctctcctgtt ccgaccctgc
     7801 cgcttaccgg atacctgtcc gcctttctcc cttcgggaag cgtggcgctt tctcaaagct
     7861 cacgctgtag gtatctcagt tcggtgtagg tcgttcgctc caagctgggc tgtgtgcacg
     7921 aaccccccgt tcagcccgac cgctgcgcct tatccggtaa ctatcgtctt gagtccaacc
     7981 cggtaagaca cgacttatcg ccactggcag cagccactgg taacaggatt agcagagcga
     8041 ggtatgtagg cggtgctaca gagttcttga agtggtggcc taactacggc tacactagaa
     8101 gaacagtatt tggtatctgc gctctgctga agccagttac cttcggaaaa agagttggta
     8161 gctcttgatc cggcaaacaa accaccgctg gtagcggtgg tttttttgtt tgcaagcagc
     8221 agattacgcg cagaaaaaaa ggatctcaag aagatccttt gatcttttct acggggtctg
     8281 acgctcagtg gaacgaaaac tcacgttaag ggattttggt catgagatta tcaaaaagga
     8341 tcttcaccta gatcctttta aattaaaaat gaagttttaa atcaatctaa agtatatatg
     8401 agtaaacttg gtctgacagt taccaatgct taatcagtga ggcacctatc tcagcgatct
     8461 gtctatttcg ttcatccata gttgcctgac tccccgtcgt gtagataact acgatacggg
     8521 agggcttacc atctggcccc agtgctgcaa tgataccgcg agacccacgc tcaccggctc
     8581 cagatttatc agcaataaac cagccagccg gaagggccga gcgcagaagt ggtcctgcaa
     8641 ctttatccgc ctccatccag tctattaatt gttgccggga agctagagta agtagttcgc
     8701 cagttaatag tttgcgcaac gttgttgcca ttgctacagg catcgtggtg tcacgctcgt
     8761 cgtttggtat ggcttcattc agctccggtt cccaacgatc aaggcgagtt acatgatccc
     8821 ccatgttgtg caaaaaagcg gttagctcct tcggtcctcc gatcgttgtc agaagtaagt
     8881 tggccgcagt gttatcactc atggttatgg cagcactgca taattctctt actgtcatgc
     8941 catccgtaag atgcttttct gtgactggtg agtactcaac caagtcattc tgagaatagt
     9001 gtatgcggcg accgagttgc tcttgcccgg cgtcaatacg ggataatacc gcgccacata
     9061 gcagaacttt aaaagtgctc at
//
LOCUS       pENZ021                 5148 bp ds-DNA     circular     15-DEC-2023
DEFINITION  .
FEATURES             Location/Qualifiers
     misc_feature    412..899
                     /label="DPP1 Down "
                     /ApEinfo_revcolor="#ff9ccd"
                     /ApEinfo_fwdcolor="#ff9ccd"
     misc_recomb     complement(916..949)
                     /label="LoxP"
                     /ApEinfo_revcolor="#9eafd2"
                     /ApEinfo_fwdcolor="#9eafd2"
     gene            960..2388
                     /label="KanMX"
                     /ApEinfo_revcolor="#85dae9"
                     /ApEinfo_fwdcolor="#85dae9"
     misc_recomb     complement(2397..2430)
                     /label="LoxP"
                     /ApEinfo_revcolor="#9eafd2"
                     /ApEinfo_fwdcolor="#9eafd2"
     misc_feature    2431..2847
                     /label="DPP1 up"
                     /ApEinfo_revcolor="#c6c9d1"
                     /ApEinfo_fwdcolor="#c6c9d1"
     CDS             complement(3099..3167)
                     /label="LacZ alpha"
                     /ApEinfo_revcolor="#84b0dc"
                     /ApEinfo_fwdcolor="#84b0dc"
     primer_bind     3238..3255
                     /label="M13-fwd"
                     /ApEinfo_revcolor="#85dae9"
                     /ApEinfo_fwdcolor="#85dae9"
     primer_bind     complement(3321..3341)
                     /label="M13-rev"
                     /ApEinfo_revcolor="#85dae9"
                     /ApEinfo_fwdcolor="#85dae9"
     misc_binding    complement(3347..3369)
                     /label="LacO"
                     /ApEinfo_revcolor="#84b0dc"
                     /ApEinfo_fwdcolor="#84b0dc"
     promoter        complement(3373..3403)
                     /label="lac promoter"
                     /ApEinfo_revcolor="#c7b0e3"
                     /ApEinfo_fwdcolor="#c7b0e3"
     rep_origin      complement(3709..4391)
                     /label="ColE1 origin"
                     /ApEinfo_revcolor="#9eafd2"
                     /ApEinfo_fwdcolor="#9eafd2"
     CDS             complement(4489..5148)
                     /label="AmpR"
                     /ApEinfo_revcolor="#ffef86"
                     /ApEinfo_fwdcolor="#ffef86"
ORIGIN
        1 cattggaaaa cgttcttcgg ggcgaaaact ctcaaggatc ttaccgctgt tgagatccag
       61 ttcgatgtaa cccactcgtg cacccaactg atcttcagca tcttttactt tcaccagcgt
      121 ttctgggtga gcaaaaacag gaaggcaaaa tgccgcaaaa aagggaataa gggcgacacg
      181 gaaatgttga atactcatac tcttcctttt tcaatattat tgaagcattt atcagggtta
      241 ttgtctcatg agcggataca tatttgaatg tatttagaaa aataaacaaa taggggttcc
      301 gcgcacattt ccccgaaaag tgccacctga cgtctaagaa accattatta tcatgacatt
      361 aacctataaa aataggcgta tcacgaggcc ctttcgtcgg ccataaaggc cgcattatgt
      421 ccgataaaca cagttgtgat ctgtcttgtg atcgcatact ctgcagataa tcagttgaaa
      481 tagcagcttt taagtgagaa tcttattctt agtctacatc gttacattgt atcagtcaca
      541 ggtacggaga gaaattatac ttttcgattt cattcaatgt agtttctttt ttacattaaa
      601 tatagttttc cagtagtgca ctattattaa ggcgcttctg tttttagtca acactttttc
      661 agatagtacc tttcaggtgg ttagagtgcg atccctttaa aaaaaagtat tcgtcaacga
      721 tgacagggta aagaataaat gcagcacgcc tggcgtatac tgctataatt gtacatcatg
      781 ttatcggcgt tgattctcaa ttgtttggtg attagctttt atatatagat agaaacccaa
      841 cgttggataa cctcacgact aacttttttg tattttagaa ataatttgtc gatcggttgT
      901 GCTATACGAA GTTATATAAC TTCGTATAAT Gtatgctata cgaagttatt aggtctagta
      961 gcttgcctcg tccccgccgg gtcacccggc cagcgacatg gaggcccaga ataccctcct
     1021 tgacagtctt gacgtgcgca gctcaggggc atgatgtgac tgtcgcccgt acatttagcc
     1081 catacatccc catgtataat catttgcatc catacatttt gatggccgca cggcgcgaag
     1141 caaaaattac ggctcctcgc tgcagacctg cgagcaggga aacgctcccc tcacagacgc
     1201 gttgaattgt ccccacgccg cgcccctgta gagaaatata aaaggttagg atttgccact
     1261 gaggttcttc tttcatatac ttccttttaa aatcttgcta ggatacagtt ctcacatcac
     1321 atccgaacat aaacaaccat gggtaaggaa aagactcacg tttcgaggcc gcgattaaat
     1381 tccaacatgg atgctgattt atatgggtat aaatgggctc gcgataatgt cgggcaatca
     1441 ggtgcgacaa tctatcgatt gtatgggaag cccgatgcgc cagagttgtt tctgaaacat
     1501 ggcaaaggta gcgttgccaa tgatgttaca gatgagatgg tcagactaaa ctggctgacg
     1561 gaatttatgc ctcttccgac catcaagcat tttatccgta ctcctgatga tgcatggtta
     1621 ctcaccactg cgatccccgg caaaacagca ttccaggtat tagaagaata tcctgattca
     1681 ggtgaaaata ttgttgatgc gctggcagtg ttcctgcgcc ggttgcattc gattcctgtt
     1741 tgtaattgtc cttttaacag cgatcgcgta tttcgtctcg ctcaggcgca atcacgaatg
     1801 aataacggtt tggttgatgc gagtgatttt gatgacgagc gtaatggctg gcctgttgaa
     1861 caagtctgga aagaaatgca taagcttttg ccattctcac cggattcagt cgtcactcat
     1921 ggtgatttct cacttgataa ccttattttt gacgagggga aattaatagg ttgtattgat
     1981 gttggacgag tcggaatcgc agaccgatac caggatcttg ccatcctatg gaactgcctc
     2041 ggtgagtttt ctccttcatt acagaaacgg ctttttcaaa aatatggtat tgataatcct
     2101 gatatgaata aattgcagtt tcatttgatg ctcgatgagt ttttctaatc agtactgaca
     2161 ataaaaagat tcttgttttc aagaacttgt catttgtata gtttttttat attgtagttg
     2221 ttctatttta atcaaatgtt agcgtgattt atattttttt tcgcctcgac atcatctgcc
     2281 cagatgcgaa gttaagtgcg cagaaagtaa tatcatgcgt caatcgtatg tgaatgctgg
     2341 tcgctatact gctgtcgatt cgatactaac gccgccatcc agtgtcgaaa acgaacataa
     2401 cttcgtataa tgtatgctat acgaaGTTAT GAAGGCTTGC CATTGGACAc tttatttact
     2461 gcaaaagatg tgtgtacgac taagaatcac gaacgtctgt tggatgggtt taggacaact
     2521 ccgtcaggtc attcaagtga aagctttgca ggactgggtt atttgtactt ctggctatgt
     2581 gggcaacttt tgactgaatc accgttgatg cctttatgga gaaaaatggt ggcctttcta
     2641 ccactgttag gagctgcact aattgctcta tccagaactc aagattacag acatcatttc
     2701 gtcgatgtaa ttttagggtc tatgttgggt tatataatgg cacacttttt ctacagaaga
     2761 atcttcccac ccattgatga tcctcttccg ttcaaaccat tgatggacga ttcagatgtc
     2821 accctggagg aagcagtcac ccatcagggc ctttatggcc tcgcgcgttt cggtgatgac
     2881 ggtgaaaacc tctgacacat gcagctcccg gagacggtca cagcttgtct gtaagcggat
     2941 gccgggagca gacaagcccg tcagggcgcg tcagcgggtg ttggcgggtg tcggggctgg
     3001 cttaactatg cggcatcaga gcagattgta ctgagagtgc accatatgcg gtgtgaaata
     3061 ccgcacagat gcgtaaggag aaaataccgc atcaggcgcc attcgccatt caggctgcgc
     3121 aactgttggg aagggcgatc ggtgcgggcc tcttcgctat tacgccagct ggcgaaaggg
     3181 ggatgtgctg caaggcgatt aagttgggta acgccagggt tttcccagtc acgacgttgt
     3241 aaaacgacgg ccagtgccaa gcttgcatgc ctgcaggtcg actctagagg atccccgggt
     3301 accgagctcg aattcgtaat catggtcata gctgtttcct gtgtgaaatt gttatccgct
     3361 cacaattcca cacaacatac gagccggaag cataaagtgt aaagcctggg gtgcctaatg
     3421 agtgagctaa ctcacattaa ttgcgttgcg ctcactgccc gctttccagt cgggaaacct
     3481 gtcgtgccag ctgcattaat gaatcggcca acgcgcgggg agaggcggtt tgcgtattgg
     3541 gcgctcttcc gcttcctcgc tcactgactc gctgcgctcg gtcgttcggc tgcggcgagc
     3601 ggtatcagct cactcaaagg cggtaatacg gttatccaca gaatcagggg ataacgcagg
     3661 aaagaacatg tgagcaaaag gccagcaaaa ggccaggaac cgtaaaaagg ccgcgttgct
     3721 ggcgtttttc cataggctcc gcccccctga cgagcatcac aaaaatcgac gctcaagtca
     3781 gaggtggcga aacccgacag gactataaag ataccaggcg tttccccctg gaagctccct
     3841 cgtgcgctct cctgttccga ccctgccgct taccggatac ctgtccgcct ttctcccttc
     3901 gggaagcgtg gcgctttctc aaagctcacg ctgtaggtat ctcagttcgg tgtaggtcgt
     3961 tcgctccaag ctgggctgtg tgcacgaacc ccccgttcag cccgaccgct gcgccttatc
     4021 cggtaactat cgtcttgagt ccaacccggt aagacacgac ttatcgccac tggcagcagc
     4081 cactggtaac aggattagca gagcgaggta tgtaggcggt gctacagagt tcttgaagtg
     4141 gtggcctaac tacggctaca ctagaagaac agtatttggt atctgcgctc tgctgaagcc
     4201 agttaccttc ggaaaaagag ttggtagctc ttgatccggc aaacaaacca ccgctggtag
     4261 cggtggtttt tttgtttgca agcagcagat tacgcgcaga aaaaaaggat ctcaagaaga
     4321 tcctttgatc ttttctacgg ggtctgacgc tcagtggaac gaaaactcac gttaagggat
     4381 tttggtcatg agattatcaa aaaggatctt cacctagatc cttttaaatt aaaaatgaag
     4441 ttttaaatca atctaaagta tatatgagta aacttggtct gacagttacc aatgcttaat
     4501 cagtgaggca cctatctcag cgatctgtct atttcgttca tccatagttg cctgactccc
     4561 cgtcgtgtag ataactacga tacgggaggg cttaccatct ggccccagtg ctgcaatgat
     4621 accgcgagac ccacgctcac cggctccaga tttatcagca ataaaccagc cagccggaag
     4681 ggccgagcgc agaagtggtc ctgcaacttt atccgcctcc atccagtcta ttaattgttg
     4741 ccgggaagct agagtaagta gttcgccagt taatagtttg cgcaacgttg ttgccattgc
     4801 tacaggcatc gtggtgtcac gctcgtcgtt tggtatggct tcattcagct ccggttccca
     4861 acgatcaagg cgagttacat gatcccccat gttgtgcaaa aaagcggtta gctccttcgg
     4921 tcctccgatc gttgtcagaa gtaagttggc cgcagtgtta tcactcatgg ttatggcagc
     4981 actgcataat tctcttactg tcatgccatc cgtaagatgc ttttctgtga ctggtgagta
     5041 ctcaaccaag tcattctgag aatagtgtat gcggcgaccg agttgctctt gcccggcgtc
     5101 aatacgggat aataccgcgc cacatagcag aactttaaaa gtgctcat
//
